# Supplementary material for: Modular engineering of thermoresponsive allosteric proteins
Source: Nat Chem Biol. 2026 Feb 12;22(5):751–8. doi: 10.1038/s41589-026-02151-y (PMC13128441; doi:10.1038/s41589-026-02151-y)
Supplement: Supplementary file 3 — Raw data supplementary figures, GenBank files, structures, T7 gels and western blot images. [file 41589_2026_2151_MOESM3_ESM.zip › Supplementary_Data/genebank_files/AAVS1-sgRNA (SpyCas9).gb]

LOCUS       AAVS1-sgRNA_(SpyCas9)        5284 bp    DNA     circular UNA 11-FEB-2025
DEFINITION  #604.
ACCESSION   urn.local...2dm-ig6aaxv
VERSION     urn.local...2dm-ig6aaxv
KEYWORDS    .
SOURCE      
  ORGANISM  .
FEATURES             Location/Qualifiers
     promoter        24..128
                     /gene="<i>bla</i>"
                     /label="AmpR promoter"
     CDS             129..989
                     /product="β-lactamase"
                     /transl_table=1
                     /codon_start=1
                     /translation="MSIQHFRVALIPFFAAFCLPVFAHPETLVKVKDAEDQLGARVGY
                     IELDLNSGKILESFRPEERFPMMSTFKVLLCGAVLSRIDAGQEQLGRRIHYSQNDLVE
                     YSPVTEKHLTDGMTVRELCSAAITMSDNTAANLLLTTIGGPKELTAFLHNMGDHVTRL
                     DRWEPELNEAIPNDERDTTMPVAMATTLRKLLTGELLTLASRQQLIDWMEADKVAGPL
                     LRSALPAGWFIADKSGAGERGSRGIIAALGPDGKPSRIVVIYTTGSQATMDERNRQIA
                     EIGASLIKHW*"
                     /note="confers resistance to ampicillin, carbenicillin,
                     and related antibiotics"
                     /gene="<i>bla</i>"
                     /modified_by="anno"
                     /label="AmpR"
     misc_feature    2239..2379
                     /note="ApEinfo_fwdcolor=pink<br>vntifkey=21<br>ApEinfo_gra
                     phicformat=arrow_data {{0 1 2 0 0 -1} {} 0} width 5
                     offset0<br>ApEinfo_revcolor=pink"
                     /label="AAV-4 ITR"
     promoter        2400..2871
                     /note="ApEinfo_fwdcolor=pink<br>vntifkey=29<br>ApEinfo_gra
                     phicformat=arrow_data {{0 1 2 0 0 -1} {} 0} width 5
                     offset0<br>ApEinfo_revcolor=pink"
                     /label="U6"
     promoter        2627..2867
                     /note="RNA polymerase III promoter for human U6 snRNA"
                     /label="U6 promoter"
     misc_feature    2896..2982
                     /note="ApEinfo_fwdcolor=#0080c0<br>ApEinfo_graphicformat=a
                     rrow_data {{0 1 2 0 0 -1} {} 0} width 5
                     offset0<br>ApEinfo_revcolor=green"
                     /label="F+E Sp scaffold"
     polyA_site      complement(3009..3052)
                     /note="ApEinfo_fwdcolor=pink<br>vntifkey=26<br>ApEinfo_gra
                     phicformat=arrow_data {{0 1 2 0 0 -1} {} 0} width 5
                     offset0<br>ApEinfo_revcolor=pink"
                     /label="minimal polyA"
     CDS             complement(3059..3793)
                     /transl_table=1
                     /codon_start=1
                     /translation="TGRHHGEQGRGAVHRGGAHPGRAGRRRKRPQVQRVRRGRGRCHL
                     RQADPEVHLHHRQAARALAHPRDHPDLRRAVLQPLPRPHEAARLLQVRHARRLRPGAH
                     HLLQGRRQLQDPRRGEVRGRHPGEPHRAEGHRLQGGRQHPGAQAGVQLQQPQRLYHGR
                     QAEERHQGELQDPPQHRGRQRAARRPLPAEHPHRRRPRVAARQPLPEHPVRPEQRPQR
                     EARSHGPAGVRDRRRDHSRHGRAVQVK"
                     /note="ApEinfo_fwdcolor=pink<br>vntifkey=4<br>ApEinfo_grap
                     hicformat=arrow_data {{0 1 2 0 0 -1} {} 0} width 5
                     offset0<br>ApEinfo_revcolor=pink"
                     /label="gfp"
     promoter        complement(3815..4436)
                     /note="ApEinfo_fwdcolor=pink<br>vntifkey=29<br>ApEinfo_gra
                     phicformat=arrow_data {{0 1 2 0 0 -1} {} 0} width 5
                     offset0<br>ApEinfo_revcolor=pink"
                     /label="RSV"
     misc_feature    complement(4455..4595)
                     /note="ApEinfo_fwdcolor=pink<br>vntifkey=21<br>ApEinfo_gra
                     phicformat=arrow_data {{0 1 2 0 0 -1} {} 0} width 5
                     offset0<br>ApEinfo_revcolor=pink"
                     /label="AAV-2 ITR"
ORIGIN      
        1 gtggcacttt tcggggaaat gtgcgcggaa cccctatttg tttatttttc taaatacatt
       61 caaatatgta tccgctcatg agacaataac cctgataaat gcttcaataa tattgaaaaa
      121 ggaagagtat gagtattcaa catttccgtg tcgcccttat tccctttttt gcggcatttt
      181 gccttcctgt ttttgctcac ccagaaacgc tggtgaaagt aaaagatgct gaagatcagt
      241 tgggtgcacg agtgggttac atcgaactgg atctcaacag cggtaagatc cttgagagtt
      301 ttcgccccga agaacgtttt ccaatgatga gcacttttaa agttctgcta tgtggcgcgg
      361 tattatcccg tattgacgcc gggcaagagc aactcggtcg ccgcatacac tattctcaga
      421 atgacttggt tgagtactca ccagtcacag aaaagcatct tacggatggc atgacagtaa
      481 gagaattatg cagtgctgcc ataaccatga gtgataacac tgcggccaac ttacttctga
      541 caacgatcgg aggaccgaag gagctaaccg cttttttgca caacatgggg gatcatgtaa
      601 ctcgccttga tcgttgggaa ccggagctga atgaagccat accaaacgac gagcgtgaca
      661 ccacgatgcc tgtagcaatg gcaacaacgt tgcgcaaact attaactggc gaactactta
      721 ctctagcttc ccggcaacaa ttaatagact ggatggaggc ggataaagtt gcaggaccac
      781 ttctgcgctc ggcccttccg gctggctggt ttattgctga taaatctgga gccggtgagc
      841 gtgggtctcg cggtatcatt gcagcactgg ggccagatgg taagccctcc cgtatcgtag
      901 ttatctacac gacggggagt caggcaacta tggatgaacg aaatagacag atcgctgaga
      961 taggtgcctc actgattaag cattggtaac tgtcagacca agtttactca tatatacttt
     1021 agattgattt aaaacttcat ttttaattta aaaggatcta ggtgaagatc ctttttgata
     1081 atctcatgac caaaatccct taacgtgagt tttcgttcca ctgagcgtca gaccccgtag
     1141 aaaagatcaa aggatcttct tgagatcctt tttttctgcg cgtaatctgc tgcttgcaaa
     1201 caaaaaaacc accgctacca gcggtggttt gtttgccgga tcaagagcta ccaactcttt
     1261 ttccgaaggt aactggcttc agcagagcgc agataccaaa tactgtcctt ctagtgtagc
     1321 cgtagttagg ccaccacttc aagaactctg tagcaccgcc tacatacctc gctctgctaa
     1381 tcctgttacc agtggctgct gccagtggcg ataagtcgtg tcttaccggg ttggactcaa
     1441 gacgatagtt accggataag gcgcagcggt cgggctgaac ggggggttcg tgcacacagc
     1501 ccagcttgga gcgaacgacc tacaccgaac tgagatacct acagcgtgag ctatgagaaa
     1561 gcgccacgct tcccgaaggg agaaaggcgg acaggtatcc ggtaagcggc agggtcggaa
     1621 caggagagcg cacgagggag cttccagggg gaaacgcctg gtatctttat agtcctgtcg
     1681 ggtttcgcca cctctgactt gagcgtcgat ttttgtgatg ctcgtcaggg gggcggagcc
     1741 tatggaaaaa cgccagcaac gcggcctttt tacggttcct ggccttttgc tggccttttg
     1801 ctcacatgtt ctttcctgcg ttatcccctg attctgtgga taaccgtatt accgcctttg
     1861 agtgagctga taccgctcgc cgcagccgaa cgaccgagcg cagcgagtca gtgagcgagg
     1921 aagcggaaga gcgcccaata cgcaaaccgc ctctccccgc gcgttggccg attcattaat
     1981 gcagctggca cgacaggttt cccgactgga aagcgggcag tgagcgcaac gcaattaatg
     2041 tgagttagct cactcattag gcaccccagg ctttacactt tatgcttccg gctcgtatgt
     2101 tgtgtggaat tgtgagcgga taacaatttc acacaggaaa cagctatgac catgattacg
     2161 ccaagcgcgc aattaaccct cactaaaggg aacaaaagct gggtaccact agtatgcatc
     2221 ctgcaggacg cgtcctaccc actccctcta tgcgcgctcg ctcactcact cggccctgga
     2281 gaccaaaggt ctccagactg ccggcctctg gccggcaggg ccgagtgagt gagcgagcgc
     2341 gcatagaggg agtgggtacc tccatcatct aggtttgcca gatctgatat cggcgcgccc
     2401 gagtccaaca cccgtgggaa tcccatgggc accatggccc ctcgctccaa aaatgctttc
     2461 gcgtcgcgca gacactgctc ggtagtttcg gggatcagcg tttgagtaag agcccgcgtc
     2521 tgaaccctcc gcgccgcccc ggccccagtg gaaagacgcg caggcaaaac gcaccacgtg
     2581 acggagcgtg accgcgcgcc gagcgcgcgc caaggtcggg caggaagagg gcctatttcc
     2641 catgattcct tcatatttgc atatacgata caaggctgtt agagagataa ttagaattaa
     2701 tttgactgta aacacaaaga tattagtaca aaatacgtga cgtagaaagt aataatttct
     2761 tgggtagttt gcagttttaa aattatgttt taaaatggac tatcatatgc ttaccgtaac
     2821 ttgaaagtat ttcgatttct tggctttata tatcttgtgg aaaggacgaa acaccggggc
     2881 cactagggac aggatgttta agagctatgc tggaaacagc atagcaagtt taaataaggc
     2941 tagtccgtta tcaacttgaa aaagtggcac cgagtcggtg ctttttttgc ggccgcctcg
     3001 agtgatcaaa aaaccaacac acgcttccaa tgaaaataaa cgatccttta ttgctagcct
     3061 ttacttgtac agctcgtcca tgccgagagt gatcccggcg gcggtcacga actccagcag
     3121 gaccatgtga tcgcgcttct cgttggggtc tttgctcagg gcggactggg tgctcaggta
     3181 gtggttgtcg ggcagcaaca cggggccgtc gccgatgggg gtgttctgct ggtagtggtc
     3241 ggcgagctgc acgctgccgt cctcgatgtt gtggcggatc ttgaagttca ccttgatgcc
     3301 gttcttctgc ttgtcggcca tgatatagac gttgtggctg ttgtagttgt actccagctt
     3361 gtgccccagg atgttgccgt cctccttgaa gtcgatgccc ttcagctcga tgcggttcac
     3421 cagggtgtcg ccctcgaact tcacctcggc gcgggtcttg tagttgccgt cgtccttgaa
     3481 gaagatggtg cgctcctgga cgtagccttc gggcatggcg gacttgaaga agtcgtgctg
     3541 cttcatgtgg tcggggtagc ggctgaagca ctgcacgccg taggtcaggg tggtcacgag
     3601 ggtgggccag ggcacgggca gcttgccggt ggtgcagatg aacttcaggg tcagcttgcc
     3661 gtaggtggca tcgccctcgc cctcgccgga cacgctgaac ttgtggccgt ttacgtcgcc
     3721 gtccagctcg accaggatgg gcaccacccc ggtgaacagc tcctcgccct tgctcaccat
     3781 ggtggcgacc ggtggatccc gggcccgcgg tacccagctt ggaggtgcac accaatgtgg
     3841 tgaatggtca aatggcgttt attgtatcga gctaggcact taaatacaat atctctgcaa
     3901 tgcggaattc agtggttcgt ccaatccatg tcagacccgt ctgttgcctt cctaataagg
     3961 cacgatcgta ccaccttact tccaccaatc ggcatgcacg gtgctttttc tctccttgta
     4021 aggcatgttg ctaactcatc cttaccatgt tgcaagacta ccaagagtat ttgcataaga
     4081 ctacatttcc ccctccctat gcaaaagcga aactactata tcctgagggg actcctaacc
     4141 gcgtacaacc gaagccccgc ttttcgccta aacacaccct agtcccctca gatacgcgta
     4201 tatctggccc gtacatcgcg aagcagcgca aaacgcctaa ccctaagcag attcttcatg
     4261 caattgtcgg tcaagccttg ccttgttgta gcttaaattt tgctcgcgca ctactcagcg
     4321 acctccaaca cacaagcagg gagcagatac tggcttaact atgcggcatc agagcagatt
     4381 gtactgagag tgcaccatac ggatctgcga tgataagctg tcaaacatga gaattggtcg
     4441 acgatatcag atctaggaac ccctagtgat ggagttggcc actccctctc tgcgcgctcg
     4501 ctcgctcact gaggccgccc gggcaaagcc cgggcgtcgg gcgacctttg gtcgcccggc
     4561 ctcagtgagc gagcgagcgc gcagagaggg agtggccccc cccccccccc ccccctgcat
     4621 tctagagagc tccaattcgc cctatagtga gtcgtattac gcgcgctcac tggccgtcgt
     4681 tttacaacgt cgtgactggg aaaaccctgg cgttacccaa cttaatcgcc ttgcagcaca
     4741 tccccctttc gccagctggc gtaatagcga agaggcccgc accgatcgcc cttcccaaca
     4801 gttgcgcagc ctgaatggcg aatgggnnnn nnnnnnnnnn nnnnnnnnnn nnnnnnnnnn
     4861 nnnnnnnnnn nnnnnnnnnn nnnnnnnnnn nnnnnnnnnn nnnnnnnnnn nnnnnnnnnn
     4921 nnnnnnnnnn nnnnnnnnnn nnnnnnnnnn cnnnnnnnnn nnnnnnnnnn nnnnnnnnnn
     4981 nnnnnnnnnn nnnnnnnnnn nnnnnnnnnn nnnnnnnnnn nnnnnnnnnn nnnnnnnnnn
     5041 nnannnnnnn nnnnnnnnnn nnnnnnnnnn nnnnnnnnnn nnnnnnnnnn nncctttgac
     5101 gttggagtcc acgttcttta atagtggact cttgttccaa actggaacaa cactcaaccc
     5161 tatctcggtc tattcttttg atttataagg gattttgccg atttcggcct attggttaaa
     5221 aaatgagctg atttaacaaa aatttaacgc gaattttaac aaaatattaa cgcttacaat
     5281 ttag
//
