# Supplementary material for: Modular engineering of thermoresponsive allosteric proteins
Source: Nat Chem Biol. 2026 Feb 12;22(5):751–8. doi: 10.1038/s41589-026-02151-y (PMC13128441; doi:10.1038/s41589-026-02151-y)
Supplement: Supplementary file 3 — Raw data supplementary figures, GenBank files, structures, T7 gels and western blot images. [file 41589_2026_2151_MOESM3_ESM.zip › Supplementary_Data/genebank_files/CCR5-sgRNA (SpyCas9).gb]

LOCUS       CCR5-sgRNA_(SpyCas9)        5285 bp ds-DNA     circular SYN 11-FEB-2025
DEFINITION  #819.
ACCESSION
VERSION     .
KEYWORDS    .
SOURCE      synthetic DNA construct
  ORGANISM  recombinant plasmid.
REFERENCE   1  (bases 1 to 5285)
  AUTHORS   Trial User
  TITLE     Direct Submission
  JOURNAL   Exported May 2, 2018 from SnapGene 4.1.4 http://www.snapgene.com
FEATURES             Location/Qualifiers
     promoter        24..128
                     /gene="bla"
                     /label="AmpR promoter"
     CDS             129..989
                     /codon_start=1
                     /gene="bla"
                     /product="beta-lactamase"
                     /note="confers resistance to ampicillin, carbenicillin,
                     and related antibiotics"
                     /translation="MSIQHFRVALIPFFAAFCLPVFAHPETLVKVKDAEDQLGARVGY
                     IELDLNSGKILESFRPEERFPMMSTFKVLLCGAVLSRIDAGQEQLGRRIHYSQNDLVE
                     YSPVTEKHLTDGMTVRELCSAAITMSDNTAANLLLTTIGGPKELTAFLHNMGDHVTRL
                     DRWEPELNEAIPNDERDTTMPVAMATTLRKLLTGELLTLASRQQLIDWMEADKVAGPL
                     LRSALPAGWFIADKSGAGERGSRGIIAALGPDGKPSRIVVIYTTGSQATMDERNRQIA
                     EIGASLIKHW"
                     /label="AmpR"
     misc_feature    2239..2379
                     /note="ApEinfo_fwdcolor=pink vntifkey=21
                     ApEinfo_graphicformat=arrow_data {{0 1 2 0 0 -1} {} 0}
                     width 5 offset 0 ApEinfo_revcolor=pink"
                     /label="AAV-4 ITR"
     promoter        2627..2867
                     /note="RNA polymerase III promoter for human U6 snRNA"
                     /label="U6 promoter"
     misc_feature    2878..2896
                     /label="CCR5 gRNA"
     misc_feature    2897..2983
                     /note="ApEinfo_fwdcolor=#0080c0
                     ApEinfo_graphicformat=arrow_data {{0 1 2 0 0 -1} {} 0}
                     width 5 offset 0 ApEinfo_revcolor=green"
                     /label="F+E Sp scaffold"
     polyA_site      complement(3010..3053)
                     /note="ApEinfo_fwdcolor=pink vntifkey=26
                     ApEinfo_graphicformat=arrow_data {{0 1 2 0 0 -1} {} 0}
                     width 5 offset 0 ApEinfo_revcolor=pink"
                     /label="minimal polyA"
     CDS             complement(3060..3794)
                     /codon_start=1
                     /note="ApEinfo_fwdcolor=pink vntifkey=4
                     ApEinfo_graphicformat=arrow_data {{0 1 2 0 0 -1} {} 0}
                     width 5 offset 0 ApEinfo_revcolor=pink"
                     /translation="TGRHHGEQGRGAVHRGGAHPGRAGRRRKRPQVQRVRRGRGRCHL
                     RQADPEVHLHHRQAARALAHPRDHPDLRRAVLQPLPRPHEAARLLQVRHARRLRPGAH
                     HLLQGRRQLQDPRRGEVRGRHPGEPHRAEGHRLQGGRQHPGAQAGVQLQQPQRLYHGR
                     QAEERHQGELQDPPQHRGRQRAARRPLPAEHPHRRRPRVAARQPLPEHPVRPEQRPQR
                     EARSHGPAGVRDRRRDHSRHGRAVQVK"
                     /label="gfp"
     promoter        complement(3816..4437)
                     /note="ApEinfo_fwdcolor=pink vntifkey=29
                     ApEinfo_graphicformat=arrow_data {{0 1 2 0 0 -1} {} 0}
                     width 5 offset 0 ApEinfo_revcolor=pink"
                     /label="RSV"
     misc_feature    complement(4456..4596)
                     /note="ApEinfo_fwdcolor=pink vntifkey=21
                     ApEinfo_graphicformat=arrow_data {{0 1 2 0 0 -1} {} 0}
                     width 5 offset 0 ApEinfo_revcolor=pink"
                     /label="AAV-2 ITR"
ORIGIN      
        1 gtggcacttt tcggggaaat gtgcgcggaa cccctatttg tttatttttc taaatacatt
       61 caaatatgta tccgctcatg agacaataac cctgataaat gcttcaataa tattgaaaaa
      121 ggaagagtat gagtattcaa catttccgtg tcgcccttat tccctttttt gcggcatttt
      181 gccttcctgt ttttgctcac ccagaaacgc tggtgaaagt aaaagatgct gaagatcagt
      241 tgggtgcacg agtgggttac atcgaactgg atctcaacag cggtaagatc cttgagagtt
      301 ttcgccccga agaacgtttt ccaatgatga gcacttttaa agttctgcta tgtggcgcgg
      361 tattatcccg tattgacgcc gggcaagagc aactcggtcg ccgcatacac tattctcaga
      421 atgacttggt tgagtactca ccagtcacag aaaagcatct tacggatggc atgacagtaa
      481 gagaattatg cagtgctgcc ataaccatga gtgataacac tgcggccaac ttacttctga
      541 caacgatcgg aggaccgaag gagctaaccg cttttttgca caacatgggg gatcatgtaa
      601 ctcgccttga tcgttgggaa ccggagctga atgaagccat accaaacgac gagcgtgaca
      661 ccacgatgcc tgtagcaatg gcaacaacgt tgcgcaaact attaactggc gaactactta
      721 ctctagcttc ccggcaacaa ttaatagact ggatggaggc ggataaagtt gcaggaccac
      781 ttctgcgctc ggcccttccg gctggctggt ttattgctga taaatctgga gccggtgagc
      841 gtgggtctcg cggtatcatt gcagcactgg ggccagatgg taagccctcc cgtatcgtag
      901 ttatctacac gacggggagt caggcaacta tggatgaacg aaatagacag atcgctgaga
      961 taggtgcctc actgattaag cattggtaac tgtcagacca agtttactca tatatacttt
     1021 agattgattt aaaacttcat ttttaattta aaaggatcta ggtgaagatc ctttttgata
     1081 atctcatgac caaaatccct taacgtgagt tttcgttcca ctgagcgtca gaccccgtag
     1141 aaaagatcaa aggatcttct tgagatcctt tttttctgcg cgtaatctgc tgcttgcaaa
     1201 caaaaaaacc accgctacca gcggtggttt gtttgccgga tcaagagcta ccaactcttt
     1261 ttccgaaggt aactggcttc agcagagcgc agataccaaa tactgtcctt ctagtgtagc
     1321 cgtagttagg ccaccacttc aagaactctg tagcaccgcc tacatacctc gctctgctaa
     1381 tcctgttacc agtggctgct gccagtggcg ataagtcgtg tcttaccggg ttggactcaa
     1441 gacgatagtt accggataag gcgcagcggt cgggctgaac ggggggttcg tgcacacagc
     1501 ccagcttgga gcgaacgacc tacaccgaac tgagatacct acagcgtgag ctatgagaaa
     1561 gcgccacgct tcccgaaggg agaaaggcgg acaggtatcc ggtaagcggc agggtcggaa
     1621 caggagagcg cacgagggag cttccagggg gaaacgcctg gtatctttat agtcctgtcg
     1681 ggtttcgcca cctctgactt gagcgtcgat ttttgtgatg ctcgtcaggg gggcggagcc
     1741 tatggaaaaa cgccagcaac gcggcctttt tacggttcct ggccttttgc tggccttttg
     1801 ctcacatgtt ctttcctgcg ttatcccctg attctgtgga taaccgtatt accgcctttg
     1861 agtgagctga taccgctcgc cgcagccgaa cgaccgagcg cagcgagtca gtgagcgagg
     1921 aagcggaaga gcgcccaata cgcaaaccgc ctctccccgc gcgttggccg attcattaat
     1981 gcagctggca cgacaggttt cccgactgga aagcgggcag tgagcgcaac gcaattaatg
     2041 tgagttagct cactcattag gcaccccagg ctttacactt tatgcttccg gctcgtatgt
     2101 tgtgtggaat tgtgagcgga taacaatttc acacaggaaa cagctatgac catgattacg
     2161 ccaagcgcgc aattaaccct cactaaaggg aacaaaagct gggtaccact agtatgcatc
     2221 ctgcaggacg cgtcctaccc actccctcta tgcgcgctcg ctcactcact cggccctgga
     2281 gaccaaaggt ctccagactg ccggcctctg gccggcaggg ccgagtgagt gagcgagcgc
     2341 gcatagaggg agtgggtacc tccatcatct aggtttgcca gatctgatat cggcgcgccc
     2401 gagtccaaca cccgtgggaa tcccatgggc accatggccc ctcgctccaa aaatgctttc
     2461 gcgtcgcgca gacactgctc ggtagtttcg gggatcagcg tttgagtaag agcccgcgtc
     2521 tgaaccctcc gcgccgcccc ggccccagtg gaaagacgcg caggcaaaac gcaccacgtg
     2581 acggagcgtg accgcgcgcc gagcgcgcgc caaggtcggg caggaagagg gcctatttcc
     2641 catgattcct tcatatttgc atatacgata caaggctgtt agagagataa ttagaattaa
     2701 tttgactgta aacacaaaga tattagtaca aaatacgtga cgtagaaagt aataatttct
     2761 tgggtagttt gcagttttaa aattatgttt taaaatggac tatcatatgc ttaccgtaac
     2821 ttgaaagtat ttcgatttct tggctttata tatcttgtgg aaaggacgaa acaccgtgac
     2881 atcaattatt atacatgttt aagagctatg ctggaaacag catagcaagt ttaaataagg
     2941 ctagtccgtt atcaacttga aaaagtggca ccgagtcggt gctttttttg cggccgcctc
     3001 gagtgatcaa aaaaccaaca cacgcttcca atgaaaataa acgatccttt attgctagcc
     3061 tttacttgta cagctcgtcc atgccgagag tgatcccggc ggcggtcacg aactccagca
     3121 ggaccatgtg atcgcgcttc tcgttggggt ctttgctcag ggcggactgg gtgctcaggt
     3181 agtggttgtc gggcagcaac acggggccgt cgccgatggg ggtgttctgc tggtagtggt
     3241 cggcgagctg cacgctgccg tcctcgatgt tgtggcggat cttgaagttc accttgatgc
     3301 cgttcttctg cttgtcggcc atgatataga cgttgtggct gttgtagttg tactccagct
     3361 tgtgccccag gatgttgccg tcctccttga agtcgatgcc cttcagctcg atgcggttca
     3421 ccagggtgtc gccctcgaac ttcacctcgg cgcgggtctt gtagttgccg tcgtccttga
     3481 agaagatggt gcgctcctgg acgtagcctt cgggcatggc ggacttgaag aagtcgtgct
     3541 gcttcatgtg gtcggggtag cggctgaagc actgcacgcc gtaggtcagg gtggtcacga
     3601 gggtgggcca gggcacgggc agcttgccgg tggtgcagat gaacttcagg gtcagcttgc
     3661 cgtaggtggc atcgccctcg ccctcgccgg acacgctgaa cttgtggccg tttacgtcgc
     3721 cgtccagctc gaccaggatg ggcaccaccc cggtgaacag ctcctcgccc ttgctcacca
     3781 tggtggcgac cggtggatcc cgggcccgcg gtacccagct tggaggtgca caccaatgtg
     3841 gtgaatggtc aaatggcgtt tattgtatcg agctaggcac ttaaatacaa tatctctgca
     3901 atgcggaatt cagtggttcg tccaatccat gtcagacccg tctgttgcct tcctaataag
     3961 gcacgatcgt accaccttac ttccaccaat cggcatgcac ggtgcttttt ctctccttgt
     4021 aaggcatgtt gctaactcat ccttaccatg ttgcaagact accaagagta tttgcataag
     4081 actacatttc cccctcccta tgcaaaagcg aaactactat atcctgaggg gactcctaac
     4141 cgcgtacaac cgaagccccg cttttcgcct aaacacaccc tagtcccctc agatacgcgt
     4201 atatctggcc cgtacatcgc gaagcagcgc aaaacgccta accctaagca gattcttcat
     4261 gcaattgtcg gtcaagcctt gccttgttgt agcttaaatt ttgctcgcgc actactcagc
     4321 gacctccaac acacaagcag ggagcagata ctggcttaac tatgcggcat cagagcagat
     4381 tgtactgaga gtgcaccata cggatctgcg atgataagct gtcaaacatg agaattggtc
     4441 gacgatatca gatctaggaa cccctagtga tggagttggc cactccctct ctgcgcgctc
     4501 gctcgctcac tgaggccgcc cgggcaaagc ccgggcgtcg ggcgaccttt ggtcgcccgg
     4561 cctcagtgag cgagcgagcg cgcagagagg gagtggcccc cccccccccc cccccctgca
     4621 ttctagagag ctccaattcg ccctatagtg agtcgtatta cgcgcgctca ctggccgtcg
     4681 ttttacaacg tcgtgactgg gaaaaccctg gcgttaccca acttaatcgc cttgcagcac
     4741 atcccccttt cgccagctgg cgtaatagcg aagaggcccg caccgatcgc ccttcccaac
     4801 agttgcgcag cctgaatggc gaatgggnnn nnnnnnnnnn nnnnnnnnnn nnnnnnnnnn
     4861 nnnnnnnnnn nnnnnnnnnn nnnnnnnnnn nnnnnnnnnn nnnnnnnnnn nnnnnnnnnn
     4921 nnnnnnnnnn nnnnnnnnnn nnnnnnnnnn ncnnnnnnnn nnnnnnnnnn nnnnnnnnnn
     4981 nnnnnnnnnn nnnnnnnnnn nnnnnnnnnn nnnnnnnnnn nnnnnnnnnn nnnnnnnnnn
     5041 nnnannnnnn nnnnnnnnnn nnnnnnnnnn nnnnnnnnnn nnnnnnnnnn nnncctttga
     5101 cgttggagtc cacgttcttt aatagtggac tcttgttcca aactggaaca acactcaacc
     5161 ctatctcggt ctattctttt gatttataag ggattttgcc gatttcggcc tattggttaa
     5221 aaaatgagct gatttaacaa aaatttaacg cgaattttaa caaaatatta acgcttacaa
     5281 tttag
//
