# Supplementary material for: Modular engineering of thermoresponsive allosteric proteins
Source: Nat Chem Biol. 2026 Feb 12;22(5):751–8. doi: 10.1038/s41589-026-02151-y (PMC13128441; doi:10.1038/s41589-026-02151-y)
Supplement: Supplementary file 3 — Raw data supplementary figures, GenBank files, structures, T7 gels and western blot images. [file 41589_2026_2151_MOESM3_ESM.zip › Supplementary_Data/genebank_files/CFTR-sgRNA (SpyCas9).gb]

LOCUS       CFTR-sgRNA_(SpyCas9)        5285 bp    DNA     circular UNA 11-FEB-2025
DEFINITION  #711.
ACCESSION   urn.local...3bo-ig6ab22
VERSION     urn.local...3bo-ig6ab22
KEYWORDS    .
SOURCE      
  ORGANISM  .
FEATURES             Location/Qualifiers
     misc_feature    690..830
                     /note="ApEinfo_fwdcolor=pink<br>vntifkey=21<br>ApEinfo_gra
                     phicformat=arrow_data {{0 1 2 0 0 -1} {} 0} width 5
                     offset0<br>ApEinfo_revcolor=pink"
                     /label="AAV-2 ITR"
     promoter        849..1470
                     /note="ApEinfo_fwdcolor=pink<br>vntifkey=29<br>ApEinfo_gra
                     phicformat=arrow_data {{0 1 2 0 0 -1} {} 0} width 5
                     offset0<br>ApEinfo_revcolor=pink"
                     /label="RSV"
     CDS             1492..2226
                     /transl_table=1
                     /codon_start=1
                     /translation="TGRHHGEQGRGAVHRGGAHPGRAGRRRKRPQVQRVRRGRGRCHL
                     RQADPEVHLHHRQAARALAHPRDHPDLRRAVLQPLPRPHEAARLLQVRHARRLRPGAH
                     HLLQGRRQLQDPRRGEVRGRHPGEPHRAEGHRLQGGRQHPGAQAGVQLQQPQRLYHGR
                     QAEERHQGELQDPPQHRGRQRAARRPLPAEHPHRRRPRVAARQPLPEHPVRPEQRPQR
                     EARSHGPAGVRDRRRDHSRHGRAVQVK"
                     /note="ApEinfo_fwdcolor=pink<br>vntifkey=4<br>ApEinfo_grap
                     hicformat=arrow_data {{0 1 2 0 0 -1} {} 0} width 5
                     offset0<br>ApEinfo_revcolor=pink"
                     /label="gfp"
     polyA_site      2233..2276
                     /note="ApEinfo_fwdcolor=pink<br>vntifkey=26<br>ApEinfo_gra
                     phicformat=arrow_data {{0 1 2 0 0 -1} {} 0} width 5
                     offset0<br>ApEinfo_revcolor=pink"
                     /label="minimal polyA"
     misc_feature    2303..2385
                     /note="ApEinfo_fwdcolor=#0080c0<br>ApEinfo_graphicformat=a
                     rrow_data {{0 1 2 0 0 -1} {} 0} width 5
                     offset0<br>ApEinfo_revcolor=green"
                     /label="F+E Sp scaffold"
     promoter        2415..2886
                     /note="ApEinfo_fwdcolor=pink<br>vntifkey=29<br>ApEinfo_gra
                     phicformat=arrow_data {{0 1 2 0 0 -1} {} 0} width 5
                     offset0<br>ApEinfo_revcolor=pink"
                     /label="U6"
     promoter        complement(2419..2659)
                     /note="RNA polymerase III promoter for human U6 snRNA"
                     /label="U6 promoter"
     misc_feature    2907..3047
                     /note="ApEinfo_fwdcolor=pink<br>vntifkey=21<br>ApEinfo_gra
                     phicformat=arrow_data {{0 1 2 0 0 -1} {} 0} width 5
                     offset0<br>ApEinfo_revcolor=pink"
                     /label="AAV-4 ITR"
     CDS             complement(4297..5157)
                     /transl_table=1
                     /product="β-lactamase"
                     /codon_start=1
                     /gene="<i>bla</i>"
                     /translation="MSIQHFRVALIPFFAAFCLPVFAHPETLVKVKDAEDQLGARVGY
                     IELDLNSGKILESFRPEERFPMMSTFKVLLCGAVLSRIDAGQEQLGRRIHYSQNDLVE
                     YSPVTEKHLTDGMTVRELCSAAITMSDNTAANLLLTTIGGPKELTAFLHNMGDHVTRL
                     DRWEPELNEAIPNDERDTTMPVAMATTLRKLLTGELLTLASRQQLIDWMEADKVAGPL
                     LRSALPAGWFIADKSGAGERGSRGIIAALGPDGKPSRIVVIYTTGSQATMDERNRQIA
                     EIGASLIKHW*"
                     /note="confers resistance to ampicillin, carbenicillin,
                     and related antibiotics"
                     /modified_by="anno"
                     /label="AmpR"
     promoter        complement(5158..5262)
                     /gene="<i>bla</i>"
                     /label="AmpR promoter"
ORIGIN      
        1 ctaaattgta agcgttaata ttttgttaaa attcgcgtta aatttttgtt aaatcagctc
       61 attttttaac caataggccg aaatcggcaa aatcccttat aaatcaaaag aatagaccga
      121 gatagggttg agtgttgttc cagtttggaa caagagtcca ctattaaaga acgtggactc
      181 caacgtcaaa ggnnnnnnnn nnnnnnnnnn nnnnnnnnnn nnnnnnnnnn nnnnnnnnnn
      241 ntnnnnnnnn nnnnnnnnnn nnnnnnnnnn nnnnnnnnnn nnnnnnnnnn nnnnnnnnnn
      301 nnnnnnnnnn nnnnnnnnnn nnnnnnnnnn nnngnnnnnn nnnnnnnnnn nnnnnnnnnn
      361 nnnnnnnnnn nnnnnnnnnn nnnnnnnnnn nnnnnnnnnn nnnnnnnnnn nnnnnnnnnn
      421 nnnnnnnnnn nnnnnnnnnn nnnnnnnnnn nnnnnnnncc cattcgccat tcaggctgcg
      481 caactgttgg gaagggcgat cggtgcgggc ctcttcgcta ttacgccagc tggcgaaagg
      541 gggatgtgct gcaaggcgat taagttgggt aacgccaggg ttttcccagt cacgacgttg
      601 taaaacgacg gccagtgagc gcgcgtaata cgactcacta tagggcgaat tggagctctc
      661 tagaatgcag gggggggggg gggggggggc cactccctct ctgcgcgctc gctcgctcac
      721 tgaggccggg cgaccaaagg tcgcccgacg cccgggcttt gcccgggcgg cctcagtgag
      781 cgagcgagcg cgcagagagg gagtggccaa ctccatcact aggggttcct agatctgata
      841 tcgtcgacca attctcatgt ttgacagctt atcatcgcag atccgtatgg tgcactctca
      901 gtacaatctg ctctgatgcc gcatagttaa gccagtatct gctccctgct tgtgtgttgg
      961 aggtcgctga gtagtgcgcg agcaaaattt aagctacaac aaggcaaggc ttgaccgaca
     1021 attgcatgaa gaatctgctt agggttaggc gttttgcgct gcttcgcgat gtacgggcca
     1081 gatatacgcg tatctgaggg gactagggtg tgtttaggcg aaaagcgggg cttcggttgt
     1141 acgcggttag gagtcccctc aggatatagt agtttcgctt ttgcataggg agggggaaat
     1201 gtagtcttat gcaaatactc ttggtagtct tgcaacatgg taaggatgag ttagcaacat
     1261 gccttacaag gagagaaaaa gcaccgtgca tgccgattgg tggaagtaag gtggtacgat
     1321 cgtgccttat taggaaggca acagacgggt ctgacatgga ttggacgaac cactgaattc
     1381 cgcattgcag agatattgta tttaagtgcc tagctcgata caataaacgc catttgacca
     1441 ttcaccacat tggtgtgcac ctccaagctg ggtaccgcgg gcccgggatc caccggtcgc
     1501 caccatggtg agcaagggcg aggagctgtt caccggggtg gtgcccatcc tggtcgagct
     1561 ggacggcgac gtaaacggcc acaagttcag cgtgtccggc gagggcgagg gcgatgccac
     1621 ctacggcaag ctgaccctga agttcatctg caccaccggc aagctgcccg tgccctggcc
     1681 caccctcgtg accaccctga cctacggcgt gcagtgcttc agccgctacc ccgaccacat
     1741 gaagcagcac gacttcttca agtccgccat gcccgaaggc tacgtccagg agcgcaccat
     1801 cttcttcaag gacgacggca actacaagac ccgcgccgag gtgaagttcg agggcgacac
     1861 cctggtgaac cgcatcgagc tgaagggcat cgacttcaag gaggacggca acatcctggg
     1921 gcacaagctg gagtacaact acaacagcca caacgtctat atcatggccg acaagcagaa
     1981 gaacggcatc aaggtgaact tcaagatccg ccacaacatc gaggacggca gcgtgcagct
     2041 cgccgaccac taccagcaga acacccccat cggcgacggc cccgtgttgc tgcccgacaa
     2101 ccactacctg agcacccagt ccgccctgag caaagacccc aacgagaagc gcgatcacat
     2161 ggtcctgctg gagttcgtga ccgccgccgg gatcactctc ggcatggacg agctgtacaa
     2221 gtaaaggcta gcaataaagg atcgtttatt ttcattggaa gcgtgtgttg gttttttgat
     2281 cactcgaggc ggccgcaaaa aaagcaccga ctcggtgcca ctttttcaag ttgataacgg
     2341 actagcctta tttaaacttg ctatgctgtt tccagcatag ctcttaaacg gattatgcct
     2401 ggcaccattc ggtgtttcgt cctttccaca agatatataa agccaagaaa tcgaaatact
     2461 ttcaagttac ggtaagcata tgatagtcca ttttaaaaca taattttaaa actgcaaact
     2521 acccaagaaa ttattacttt ctacgtcacg tattttgtac taatatcttt gtgtttacag
     2581 tcaaattaat tctaattatc tctctaacag ccttgtatcg tatatgcaaa tatgaaggaa
     2641 tcatgggaaa taggccctct tcctgcccga ccttggcgcg cgctcggcgc gcggtcacgc
     2701 tccgtcacgt ggtgcgtttt gcctgcgcgt ctttccactg gggccggggc ggcgcggagg
     2761 gttcagacgc gggctcttac tcaaacgctg atccccgaaa ctaccgagca gtgtctgcgc
     2821 gacgcgaaag catttttgga gcgaggggcc atggtgccca tgggattccc acgggtgttg
     2881 gactcgggcg cgccgatatc agatctggca aacctagatg atggaggtac ccactccctc
     2941 tatgcgcgct cgctcactca ctcggccctg ccggccagag gccggcagtc tggagacctt
     3001 tggtctccag ggccgagtga gtgagcgagc gcgcatagag ggagtgggta ggacgcgtcc
     3061 tgcaggatgc atactagtgg tacccagctt ttgttccctt tagtgagggt taattgcgcg
     3121 cttggcgtaa tcatggtcat agctgtttcc tgtgtgaaat tgttatccgc tcacaattcc
     3181 acacaacata cgagccggaa gcataaagtg taaagcctgg ggtgcctaat gagtgagcta
     3241 actcacatta attgcgttgc gctcactgcc cgctttccag tcgggaaacc tgtcgtgcca
     3301 gctgcattaa tgaatcggcc aacgcgcggg gagaggcggt ttgcgtattg ggcgctcttc
     3361 cgcttcctcg ctcactgact cgctgcgctc ggtcgttcgg ctgcggcgag cggtatcagc
     3421 tcactcaaag gcggtaatac ggttatccac agaatcaggg gataacgcag gaaagaacat
     3481 gtgagcaaaa ggccagcaaa aggccaggaa ccgtaaaaag gccgcgttgc tggcgttttt
     3541 ccataggctc cgcccccctg acgagcatca caaaaatcga cgctcaagtc agaggtggcg
     3601 aaacccgaca ggactataaa gataccaggc gtttccccct ggaagctccc tcgtgcgctc
     3661 tcctgttccg accctgccgc ttaccggata cctgtccgcc tttctccctt cgggaagcgt
     3721 ggcgctttct catagctcac gctgtaggta tctcagttcg gtgtaggtcg ttcgctccaa
     3781 gctgggctgt gtgcacgaac cccccgttca gcccgaccgc tgcgccttat ccggtaacta
     3841 tcgtcttgag tccaacccgg taagacacga cttatcgcca ctggcagcag ccactggtaa
     3901 caggattagc agagcgaggt atgtaggcgg tgctacagag ttcttgaagt ggtggcctaa
     3961 ctacggctac actagaagga cagtatttgg tatctgcgct ctgctgaagc cagttacctt
     4021 cggaaaaaga gttggtagct cttgatccgg caaacaaacc accgctggta gcggtggttt
     4081 ttttgtttgc aagcagcaga ttacgcgcag aaaaaaagga tctcaagaag atcctttgat
     4141 cttttctacg gggtctgacg ctcagtggaa cgaaaactca cgttaaggga ttttggtcat
     4201 gagattatca aaaaggatct tcacctagat ccttttaaat taaaaatgaa gttttaaatc
     4261 aatctaaagt atatatgagt aaacttggtc tgacagttac caatgcttaa tcagtgaggc
     4321 acctatctca gcgatctgtc tatttcgttc atccatagtt gcctgactcc ccgtcgtgta
     4381 gataactacg atacgggagg gcttaccatc tggccccagt gctgcaatga taccgcgaga
     4441 cccacgctca ccggctccag atttatcagc aataaaccag ccagccggaa gggccgagcg
     4501 cagaagtggt cctgcaactt tatccgcctc catccagtct attaattgtt gccgggaagc
     4561 tagagtaagt agttcgccag ttaatagttt gcgcaacgtt gttgccattg ctacaggcat
     4621 cgtggtgtca cgctcgtcgt ttggtatggc ttcattcagc tccggttccc aacgatcaag
     4681 gcgagttaca tgatccccca tgttgtgcaa aaaagcggtt agctccttcg gtcctccgat
     4741 cgttgtcaga agtaagttgg ccgcagtgtt atcactcatg gttatggcag cactgcataa
     4801 ttctcttact gtcatgccat ccgtaagatg cttttctgtg actggtgagt actcaaccaa
     4861 gtcattctga gaatagtgta tgcggcgacc gagttgctct tgcccggcgt caatacggga
     4921 taataccgcg ccacatagca gaactttaaa agtgctcatc attggaaaac gttcttcggg
     4981 gcgaaaactc tcaaggatct taccgctgtt gagatccagt tcgatgtaac ccactcgtgc
     5041 acccaactga tcttcagcat cttttacttt caccagcgtt tctgggtgag caaaaacagg
     5101 aaggcaaaat gccgcaaaaa agggaataag ggcgacacgg aaatgttgaa tactcatact
     5161 cttccttttt caatattatt gaagcattta tcagggttat tgtctcatga gcggatacat
     5221 atttgaatgt atttagaaaa ataaacaaat aggggttccg cgcacatttc cccgaaaagt
     5281 gccac
//
