# Supplementary material for: Modular engineering of thermoresponsive allosteric proteins
Source: Nat Chem Biol. 2026 Feb 12;22(5):751–8. doi: 10.1038/s41589-026-02151-y (PMC13128441; doi:10.1038/s41589-026-02151-y)
Supplement: Supplementary file 3 — Raw data supplementary figures, GenBank files, structures, T7 gels and western blot images. [file 41589_2026_2151_MOESM3_ESM.zip › Supplementary_Data/genebank_files/dSpyCas9-E566-LOV-VPR.gb]

LOCUS       dSpyCas9-E566-LOV-VPR       15625 bp    DNA     circular UNA 11-FEB-2025
DEFINITION  M414.
ACCESSION   urn.local...1i-isape0b
VERSION     urn.local...1i-isape0b
KEYWORDS    .
SOURCE      
  ORGANISM  .
FEATURES             Location/Qualifiers
     enhancer        238..617
                     /note="human cytomegalovirus immediate early enhancer"
                     /standard_name="CMV enhancer"
                     /label="CMV enhancer"
     promoter        619..817
                     /note="human cytomegalovirus (CMV) immediate early 
                     promoter"
                     /standard_name="CMV promoter"
                     /label="CMV promoter"
     LTR             835..1015
                     /note="truncated 5' long terminal repeat (LTR) from HIV-1"
                     /standard_name="5' LTR (truncated)"
                     /label="5' LTR (truncated)"
     misc_feature    1062..1187
                     /note="packaging signal of human immunodeficiency virus 
                     type 1"
                     /standard_name="HIV-1 Psi"
                     /label="HIV-1 Psi"
     misc_feature    1680..1913
                     /note="The Rev response element (RRE) of HIV-1 allows for
                     Rev-dependent mRNA export from the nucleus to
                     thecytoplasm."
                     /standard_name="RRE"
                     /label="RRE"
     misc_feature    2440..2557
                     /note="central polypurine tract and central termination 
                     sequence of HIV-1"
                     /standard_name="cPPT/CTS"
                     /label="cPPT/CTS"
     promoter        2682..3860
                     /note="strong constitutive promoter for human elongation 
                     factor EF-1-alpha"
                     /standard_name="EF-1-alpha promoter"
                     /label="EF-1-alpha promoter"
     CDS             3879..3899
                     /codon_start=1
                     /product="nuclear localization signal of SV40 large T 
                     antigen"
                     /translation="PKKKRKV"
                     /standard_name="SV40 NLS"
                     /label="SV40 NLS"
     CDS             3909..8444
                     /codon_start=1
                     /product="catalytically dead mutant of the Cas9 
                     endonuclease from the Streptococcus pyogenes Type II
                     CRISPR/Cas system"
                     /note="RNA-guided DNA-binding protein that lacks 
                     endonuclease activity due to the D10A mutation in the RuvC
                     catalytic domain and the H840A mutation in the HNH
                     catalytic domain"
                     /translation="DKKYSIGLAIGTNSVGWAVITDEYKVPSKKFKVLGNTDRHSIKK
                     NLIGALLFDSGETAEATRLKRTARRRYTRRKNRICYLQEIFSNEMAKVDDSFFHRLEE
                     SFLVEEDKKHERHPIFGNIVDEVAYHEKYPTIYHLRKKLVDSTDKADLRLIYLALAHM
                     IKFRGHFLIEGDLNPDNSDVDKLFIQLVQTYNQLFEENPINASGVDAKAILSARLSKS
                     RRLENLIAQLPGEKKNGLFGNLIALSLGLTPNFKSNFDLAEDAKLQLSKDTYDDDLDN
                     LLAQIGDQYADLFLAAKNLSDAILLSDILRVNTEITKAPLSASMIKRYDEHHQDLTLL
                     KALVRQQLPEKYKEIFFDQSKNGYAGYIDGGASQEEFYKFIKPILEKMDGTEELLVKL
                     NREDLLRKQRTFDNGSIPHQIHLGELHAILRRQEDFYPFLKDNREKIEKILTFRIPYY
                     VGPLARGNSRFAWMTRKSEETITPWNFEEVVDKGASAQSFIERMTNFDKNLPNEKVLP
                     KHSLLYEYFTVYNELTKVKYVTEGMRKPAFLSGEQKKAIVDLLFKTNRKVTVKQLKED
                     YFKKIECFDSVEISGVEDRFNASLGTYHDLLKIIKDKDFLDNEENEDILEDIVLTLTL
                     FEDREMIEERLKTYAHLFDDKVMKQLKRRRYTGWGRLSRKLINGIRDKQSGKTILDFL
                     KSDGFANRNFMQLIHDDSLTFKEDIQKAQVSGQGDSLHEHIANLAGSPAIKKGILQTV
                     KVVDELVKVMGRHKPENIVIEMARENQTTQKGQKNSRERMKRIEEGIKELGSQILKEH
                     PVENTQLQNEKLYLYYLQNGRDMYVDQELDINRLSDYDVDAIVPQSFLKDDSIDNKVL
                     TRSDKNRGKSDNVPSEEVVKKMKNYWRQLLNAKLITQRKFDNLTKAERGGLSELDKAG
                     FIKRQLVETRQITKHVAQILDSRMNTKYDENDKLIREVKVITLKSKLVSDFRKDFQFY
                     KVREINNYHHAHDAYLNAVVGTALIKKYPKLESEFVYGDYKVYDVRKMIAKSEQEIGK
                     ATAKYFFYSNIMNFFKTEITLANGEIRKRPLIETNGETGEIVWDKGRDFATVRKVLSM
                     PQVNIVKKTEVQTGGFSKESILPKRNSDKLIARKKDWDPKKYGGFDSPTVAYSVLVVA
                     KVEKGKSKKLKSVKELLGITIMERSSFEKNPIDFLEAKGYKEVKKDLIIKLPKYSLFE
                     LENGRKRMLASAGELQKGNELALPSKYVNFLYLASHYEKLKGSPEDNEQKQLFVEQHK
                     HYLDEIIEQISEFSKRVILADANLDKVLSAYNKHRDKPIREQAENIIHLFTLTNLGAP
                     AAFKYFDTTIDRKRYTSTKEVLDATLIHQSITGLYETRIDLSQLGGD"
                     /standard_name="dCas9"
                     /modified_by="anno"
                     /label="dCas9"
     CDS             5610..>6032
                     /codon_start=1
                     /transl_table=1
                     /translation="LATTLERIEKNFVITDPRLPDNPIIFASDSFLQLTEYSREEILG
                     RNCRFLQGPETDRATVRKIRDAIDNQTEVTVQLINYTKSGKKFWNLFHLQPMRDQKGD
                     VQYFIGVQLDGTEHVRDAAEREGVMLIKKTAENIDEAAKEL"
                     /label="AsLOV2 hs"
     CDS             8499..8519
                     /codon_start=1
                     /product="nuclear localization signal of SV40 large T 
                     antigen"
                     /translation="PKKKRKV"
                     /standard_name="SV40 NLS"
                     /label="SV40 NLS"
     CDS             8544..8693
                     /translation="DALDDFDLDMLGSDALDDFDLDMLGSDALDDFDLDMLGSDALDD
                     FDLDML"
                     /codon_start=1
                     /transl_table=1
                     /product="tetrameric repeat of the minimal activation
                     domain of herpes simplex virus VP16 (<a
                     href=""http://www.ncbi.nlm.nih.gov/pubmed/9843940""
                     title=""http://www.ncbi.nlm.nih.gov/pubmed/9843940"">Beerl
                     i et al., 1998</a>)"
                     /standard_name="VP64"
                     /label="VP64"
     CDS             9162..9518
                     /translation="PTQAGEGTLSEALLQLQFDDEDLGALLGNSTDPAVFTDLASVDN
                     SEFQQLLNQGIPVAPHTTEPMLMEYPEAITRLVTGAQRPPDPAPAPLGAPGLPNGLLS
                     GDEDFSSIADMDFSALL"
                     /codon_start=1
                     /transl_table=1
                     /product="transcriptional activation domain of human
                     RelA,also known as p65
                     (<ahref=""http://www.ncbi.nlm.nih.gov/pubmed/18631125""tit
                     le=""http://www.ncbi.nlm.nih.gov/pubmed/18631125"">O'Shea
                     and Perkins, 2008</a>)"
                     /standard_name="RelA (p65) AD"
                     /label="RelA (p65) AD"
     CDS             9537..10106
                     /codon_start=1
                     /transl_table=1
                     /product="transcriptional activation domain from the
                     humanherpesvirus 4 (Epstein-Barr virus) replication
                     andtranscription activator Rta/BRLF1
                     (ahref=""http://www.ncbi.nlm.nih.gov/pubmed/1323708""title
                     =""http://www.ncbi.nlm.nih.gov/pubmed/1323708""Hardwick et
                     al.,
                     1992/a;ahref=""http://www.ncbi.nlm.nih.gov/pubmed/25730490
                     ""title=""http://www.ncbi.nlm.nih.gov/pubmed/25730490""Cha
                     vez et al., 2015/a)"
                     /standard_name="Rta AD"
                     /label="Rta AD"
     misc_feature    10153..10741
                     /note="woodchuck hepatitis virus posttranscriptional 
                     regulatory element"
                     /standard_name="WPRE"
                     /label="WPRE"
     LTR             11266..11446
                     /note="truncated 5' long terminal repeat (LTR) from HIV-1"
                     /standard_name="5' LTR (truncated)"
                     /label="5' LTR (truncated)"
     polyA_signal    11478..11702
                     /note="bovine growth hormone polyadenylation signal"
                     /standard_name="bGH poly(A) signal"
                     /label="bGH poly(A) signal"
     rep_origin      11912..12340
                     /label="rep origin"
     promoter        12354..12683
                     /note="SV40 enhancer and early promoter"
                     /standard_name="SV40 promoter"
                     /label="SV40 promoter"
     rep_origin      12534..12669
                     /label="rep origin"
     promoter        12731..12778
                     /note="synthetic bacterial promoter"
                     /standard_name="EM7 promoter"
                     /label="EM7 promoter"
     CDS             12797..13171
                     /codon_start=1
                     /gene="Sh ble from Streptoalloteichus hindustanus"
                     /product="antibiotic-binding protein"
                     /note="confers resistance to bleomycin, phleomycin, and 
                     Zeocin(TM)"
                     /translation="MAKLTSAVPVLTARDVAGAVEFWTDRLGFSRDFVEDDFAGVVRD
                     DVTLFISAVQDQVVPDNTLAWVWVRGLDELYAEWSEVVSTNFRDASGPAMTEIGEQPW
                     GREFALRDPAGNCVHFVAEEQD"
                     /standard_name="BleoR"
                     /label="BleoR"
     polyA_signal    13301..13422
                     /note="SV40 polyadenylation signal"
                     /standard_name="SV40 poly(A) signal"
                     /label="SV40 poly(A) signal"
     protein_bind    13495..13511
                     /bound_moiety="lac repressor encoded by lacI"
                     /note="The lac repressor binds to the lac operator to 
                     inhibit transcription in E. coli. This inhibition can be
                     relieved by adding lactose or
                     isopropyl-beta-D-thiogalactopyranoside (IPTG)."
                     /standard_name="lac operator"
                     /label="lac operator"
     promoter        complement(13519..13549)
                     /note="promoter for the E. coli lac operon"
                     /standard_name="lac promoter"
                     /label="lac promoter"
     protein_bind    13564..13585
                     /bound_moiety="E. coli catabolite activator protein"
                     /note="CAP binding activates transcription in the
                     presenceof cAMP."
                     /standard_name="CAP binding site"
                     /label="CAP binding site"
     rep_origin      complement(13873..14461)
                     /label="rep origin"
     CDS             complement(14632..15492)
                     /codon_start=1
                     /gene="bla"
                     /product="beta-lactamase"
                     /note="confers resistance to ampicillin, carbenicillin,
                     and related antibiotics"
                     /translation="MSIQHFRVALIPFFAAFCLPVFAHPETLVKVKDAEDQLGARVGY
                     IELDLNSGKILESFRPEERFPMMSTFKVLLCGAVLSRIDAGQEQLGRRIHYSQNDLVE
                     YSPVTEKHLTDGMTVRELCSAAITMSDNTAANLLLTTIGGPKELTAFLHNMGDHVTRL
                     DRWEPELNEAIPNDERDTTMPVAMATTLRKLLTGELLTLASRQQLIDWMEADKVAGPL
                     LRSALPAGWFIADKSGAGERGSRGIIAALGPDGKPSRIVVIYTTGSQATMDERNRQIA
                     EIGASLIKHW"
                     /standard_name="AmpR"
                     /label="AmpR"
     promoter        complement(15493..15597)
                     /gene="bla"
                     /standard_name="AmpR promoter"
                     /label="AmpR promoter"
ORIGIN      
        1 gtcgacggat cgggagatct cccgatcccc tatggtgcac tctcagtaca atctgctctg
       61 atgccgcata gttaagccag tatctgctcc ctgcttgtgt gttggaggtc gctgagtagt
      121 gcgcgagcaa aatttaagct acaacaaggc aaggcttgac cgacaattgc atgaagaatc
      181 tgcttagggt taggcgtttt gcgctgcttc gcgatgtacg ggccagatat acgcgttgac
      241 attgattatt gactagttat taatagtaat caattacggg gtcattagtt catagcccat
      301 atatggagtt ccgcgttaca taacttacgg taaatggccc gcctggctga ccgcccaacg
      361 acccccgccc attgacgtca ataatgacgt atgttcccat agtaacgcca atagggactt
      421 tccattgacg tcaatgggtg gagtatttac ggtaaactgc ccacttggca gtacatcaag
      481 tgtatcatat gccaagtacg ccccctattg acgtcaatga cggtaaatgg cccgcctggc
      541 attatgccca gtacatgacc ttatgggact ttcctacttg gcagtacatc tacgtattag
      601 tcatcgctat taccatggtg atgcggtttt ggcagtacat caatgggcgt ggatagcggt
      661 ttgactcacg gggatttcca agtctccacc ccattgacgt caatgggagt ttgttttggc
      721 accaaaatca acgggacttt ccaaaatgtc gtaacaactc cgccccattg acgcaaatgg
      781 gcggtaggcg tgtacggtgg gaggtctata taagcagcgc gttttgcctg tactgggtct
      841 ctctggttag accagatctg agcctgggag ctctctggct aactagggaa cccactgctt
      901 aagcctcaat aaagcttgcc ttgagtgctt caagtagtgt gtgcccgtct gttgtgtgac
      961 tctggtaact agagatccct cagacccttt tagtcagtgt ggaaaatctc tagcagtggc
     1021 gcccgaacag ggacttgaaa gcgaaaggga aaccagagga gctctctcga cgcaggactc
     1081 ggcttgctga agcgcgcacg gcaagaggcg aggggcggcg actggtgagt acgccaaaaa
     1141 ttttgactag cggaggctag aaggagagag atgggtgcga gagcgtcagt attaagcggg
     1201 ggagaattag atcgcgatgg gaaaaaattc ggttaaggcc agggggaaag aaaaaatata
     1261 aattaaaaca tatagtatgg gcaagcaggg agctagaacg attcgcagtt aatcctggcc
     1321 tgttagaaac atcagaaggc tgtagacaaa tactgggaca gctacaacca tcccttcaga
     1381 caggatcaga agaacttaga tcattatata atacagtagc aaccctctat tgtgtgcatc
     1441 aaaggataga gataaaagac accaaggaag ctttagacaa gatagaggaa gagcaaaaca
     1501 aaagtaagac caccgcacag caagcggccg ctgatcttca gacctggagg aggagatatg
     1561 agggacaatt ggagaagtga attatataaa tataaagtag taaaaattga accattagga
     1621 gtagcaccca ccaaggcaaa gagaagagtg gtgcagagag aaaaaagagc agtgggaata
     1681 ggagctttgt tccttgggtt cttgggagca gcaggaagca ctatgggcgc agcgtcaatg
     1741 acgctgacgg tacaggccag acaattattg tctggtatag tgcagcagca gaacaatttg
     1801 ctgagggcta ttgaggcgca acagcatctg ttgcaactca cagtctgggg catcaagcag
     1861 ctccaggcaa gaatcctggc tgtggaaaga tacctaaagg atcaacagct cctggggatt
     1921 tggggttgct ctggaaaact catttgcacc actgctgtgc cttggaatgc tagttggagt
     1981 aataaatctc tggaacagat ttggaatcac acgacctgga tggagtggga cagagaaatt
     2041 aacaattaca caagcttaat acactcctta attgaagaat cgcaaaacca gcaagaaaag
     2101 aatgaacaag aattattgga attagataaa tgggcaagtt tgtggaattg gtttaacata
     2161 acaaattggc tgtggtatat aaaattattc ataatgatag taggaggctt ggtaggttta
     2221 agaatagttt ttgctgtact ttctatagtg aatagagtta ggcagggata ttcaccatta
     2281 tcgtttcaga cccacctccc aaccccgagg ggacccgaca ggcccgaagg aatagaagaa
     2341 gaaggtggag agagagacag agacagatcc attcgattag tgaacggatc ggcactgcgt
     2401 gcgccaattc tgcagacaaa tggcagtatt catccacaat tttaaaagaa aaggggggat
     2461 tggggggtac agtgcagggg aaagaatagt agacataata gcaacagaca tacaaactaa
     2521 agaattacaa aaacaaatta caaaaattca aaattttcgg gtttattaca gggacagcag
     2581 agatccagtt tggttaatta atgcaaagat ggataaagtt ttaaacagag aggaatcttt
     2641 gcagctaatg gaccttctag gtcttgaaag gagtgggaat tggctccggt gcccgtcagt
     2701 gggcagagcg cacatcgccc acagtccccg agaagttggg gggaggggtc ggcaattgaa
     2761 ccggtgccta gagaaggtgg cgcggggtaa actgggaaag tgatgtcgtg tactggctcc
     2821 gcctttttcc cgagggtggg ggagaaccgt atataagtgc agtagtcgcc gtgaacgttc
     2881 tttttcgcaa cgggtttgcc gccagaacac aggtaagtgc cgtgtgtggt tcccgcgggc
     2941 ctggcctctt tacgggttat ggcccttgcg tgccttgaat tacttccacc tggctgcagt
     3001 acgtgattct tgatcccgag cttcgggttg gaagtgggtg ggagagttcg aggccttgcg
     3061 cttaaggagc cccttcgcct cgtgcttgag ttgaggcctg gcctgggcgc tggggccgcc
     3121 gcgtgcgaat ctggtggcac cttcgcgcct gtctcgctgc tttcgataag tctctagcca
     3181 tttaaaattt ttgatgacct gctgcgacgc tttttttctg gcaagatagt cttgtaaatg
     3241 cgggccaaga tctgcacact ggtatttcgg tttttggggc cgcgggcggc gacggggccc
     3301 gtgcgtccca gcgcacatgt tcggcgaggc ggggcctgcg agcgcggcca ccgagaatcg
     3361 gacgggggta gtctcaagct ggccggcctg ctctggtgcc tggcctcgcg ccgccgtgta
     3421 tcgccccgcc ctgggcggca aggctggccc ggtcggcacc agttgcgtga gcggaaagat
     3481 ggccgcttcc cggccctgct gcagggagct caaaatggag gacgcggcgc tcgggagagc
     3541 gggcgggtga gtcacccaca caaaggaaaa gggcctttcc gtcctcagcc gtcgcttcat
     3601 gtgactccac ggagtaccgg gcgccgtcca ggcacctcga ttagttctcg agcttttgga
     3661 gtacgtcgtc tttaggttgg ggggaggggt tttatgcgat ggagtttccc cacactgagt
     3721 gggtggagac tgaagttagg ccagcttggc acttgatgta attctccttg gaatttgccc
     3781 tttttgagtt tggatcttgg ttcattctca agcctcagac agtggttcaa agtttttttc
     3841 ttccatttca ggtgtcgtga cgtacggcca ccatgagccc caagaagaag agaaaggtgg
     3901 aggccagcga caagaagtac agcatcggcc tggccatcgg caccaactct gtgggctggg
     3961 ccgtgatcac cgacgagtac aaggtgccca gcaagaaatt caaggtgctg ggcaacaccg
     4021 accggcacag catcaagaag aacctgatcg gagccctgct gttcgacagc ggcgaaacag
     4081 ccgaggccac ccggctgaag agaaccgcca gaagaagata caccagacgg aagaaccgga
     4141 tctgctatct gcaagagatc ttcagcaacg agatggccaa ggtggacgac agcttcttcc
     4201 acagactgga agagtccttc ctggtggaag aggataagaa gcacgagcgg caccccatct
     4261 tcggcaacat cgtggacgag gtggcctacc acgagaagta ccccaccatc taccacctga
     4321 gaaagaaact ggtggacagc accgacaagg ccgacctgcg gctgatctat ctggccctgg
     4381 cccacatgat caagttccgg ggccacttcc tgatcgaggg cgacctgaac cccgacaaca
     4441 gcgacgtgga caagctgttc atccagctgg tgcagaccta caaccagctg ttcgaggaaa
     4501 accccatcaa cgccagcggc gtggacgcca aggccatcct gtctgccaga ctgagcaaga
     4561 gcagacggct ggaaaatctg atcgcccagc tgcccggcga gaagaagaat ggcctgttcg
     4621 gcaacctgat tgccctgagc ctgggcctga cccccaactt caagagcaac ttcgacctgg
     4681 ccgaggatgc caaactgcag ctgagcaagg acacctacga cgacgacctg gacaacctgc
     4741 tggcccagat cggcgaccag tacgccgacc tgtttctggc cgccaagaac ctgtccgacg
     4801 ccatcctgct gagcgacatc ctgagagtga acaccgagat caccaaggcc cccctgagcg
     4861 cctctatgat caagagatac gacgagcacc accaggacct gaccctgctg aaagctctcg
     4921 tgcggcagca gctgcctgag aagtacaaag agattttctt cgaccagagc aagaacggct
     4981 acgccggcta cattgacggc ggagccagcc aggaagagtt ctacaagttc atcaagccca
     5041 tcctggaaaa gatggacggc accgaggaac tgctcgtgaa gctgaacaga gaggacctgc
     5101 tgcggaagca gcggaccttc gacaacggca gcatccccca ccagatccac ctgggagagc
     5161 tgcacgccat tctgcggcgg caggaagatt tttacccatt cctgaaggac aaccgggaaa
     5221 agatcgagaa gatcctgacc ttccgcatcc cctactacgt gggccctctg gccaggggaa
     5281 acagcagatt cgcctggatg accagaaaga gcgaggaaac catcaccccc tggaacttcg
     5341 aggaagtggt ggacaagggc gcttccgccc agagcttcat cgagcggatg accaacttcg
     5401 ataagaacct gcccaacgag aaggtgctgc ccaagcacag cctgctgtac gagtacttca
     5461 ccgtgtataa cgagctgacc aaagtgaaat acgtgaccga gggaatgaga aagcccgcct
     5521 tcctgagcgg cgagcagaaa aaggccatcg tggacctgct gttcaagacc aaccggaaag
     5581 tgaccgtgaa gcagctgaaa gagagcggac ttgctacaac tttggagcgg attgagaaga
     5641 atttcgtcat aactgatccc aggttgcctg ataatcctat aatattcgcc tccgatagtt
     5701 ttcttcaact tacggagtac tccagagagg agatactggg aaggaattgc agattcctcc
     5761 aaggtccaga aactgataga gctactgtga ggaagatacg ggatgccatt gacaatcaaa
     5821 ctgaagtgac agtgcaactt atcaattaca ccaagtcagg gaaaaaattc tggaacctgt
     5881 tccatttgca acccatgagg gaccaaaagg gcgatgtgca atatttcata ggcgttcaac
     5941 ttgatggtac tgaacacgtc agagatgcgg cggagcgaga aggagtgatg ctgattaaga
     6001 aaacagcaga gaatatcgac gaagcggcga aaggaagcga ctacttcaag aaaatcgagt
     6061 gcttcgactc cgtggaaatc tccggcgtgg aagatcggtt caacgcctcc ctgggcacat
     6121 accacgatct gctgaaaatt atcaaggaca aggacttcct ggacaatgag gaaaacgagg
     6181 acattctgga agatatcgtg ctgaccctga cactgtttga ggacagagag atgatcgagg
     6241 aacggctgaa aacctatgcc cacctgttcg acgacaaagt gatgaagcag ctgaagcggc
     6301 ggagatacac cggctggggc aggctgagcc ggaagctgat caacggcatc cgggacaagc
     6361 agtccggcaa gacaatcctg gatttcctga agtccgacgg cttcgccaac agaaacttca
     6421 tgcagctgat ccacgacgac agcctgacct ttaaagagga catccagaaa gcccaggtgt
     6481 ccggccaggg cgatagcctg cacgagcaca ttgccaatct ggccggcagc cccgccatta
     6541 agaagggcat cctgcagaca gtgaaggtgg tggacgagct cgtgaaagtg atgggccggc
     6601 acaagcccga gaacatcgtg atcgaaatgg ccagagagaa ccagaccacc cagaagggac
     6661 agaagaacag ccgcgagaga atgaagcgga tcgaagaggg catcaaagag ctgggcagcc
     6721 agatcctgaa agaacacccc gtggaaaaca cccagctgca gaacgagaag ctgtacctgt
     6781 actacctgca gaatgggcgg gatatgtacg tggaccagga actggacatc aaccggctgt
     6841 ccgactacga tgtggacgct atcgtgcctc agagctttct gaaggacgac tccatcgaca
     6901 acaaggtgct gaccagaagc gacaagaacc ggggcaagag cgacaacgtg ccctccgaag
     6961 aggtcgtgaa gaagatgaag aactactggc ggcagctgct gaacgccaag ctgattaccc
     7021 agagaaagtt cgacaatctg accaaggccg agagaggcgg cctgagcgaa ctggataagg
     7081 ccggcttcat caagagacag ctggtggaaa cccggcagat cacaaagcac gtggcacaga
     7141 tcctggactc ccggatgaac actaagtacg acgagaatga caagctgatc cgggaagtga
     7201 aagtgatcac cctgaagtcc aagctggtgt ccgatttccg gaaggatttc cagttttaca
     7261 aagtgcgcga gatcaacaac taccaccacg cccacgacgc ctacctgaac gccgtcgtgg
     7321 gaaccgccct gatcaaaaag taccctaagc tggaaagcga gttcgtgtac ggcgactaca
     7381 aggtgtacga cgtgcggaag atgatcgcca agagcgagca ggaaatcggc aaggctaccg
     7441 ccaagtactt cttctacagc aacatcatga actttttcaa gaccgagatt accctggcca
     7501 acggcgagat ccggaagcgg cctctgatcg agacaaacgg cgaaaccggg gagatcgtgt
     7561 gggataaggg ccgggatttt gccaccgtgc ggaaagtgct gagcatgccc caagtgaata
     7621 tcgtgaaaaa gaccgaggtg cagacaggcg gcttcagcaa agagtctatc ctgcccaaga
     7681 ggaacagcga taagctgatc gccagaaaga aggactggga ccctaagaag tacggcggct
     7741 tcgacagccc caccgtggcc tattctgtgc tggtggtggc caaagtggaa aagggcaagt
     7801 ccaagaaact gaagagtgtg aaagagctgc tggggatcac catcatggaa agaagcagct
     7861 tcgagaagaa tcccatcgac tttctggaag ccaagggcta caaagaagtg aaaaaggacc
     7921 tgatcatcaa gctgcctaag tactccctgt tcgagctgga aaacggccgg aagagaatgc
     7981 tggcctctgc cggcgaactg cagaagggaa acgaactggc cctgccctcc aaatatgtga
     8041 acttcctgta cctggccagc cactatgaga agctgaaggg ctcccccgag gataatgagc
     8101 agaaacagct gtttgtggaa cagcacaagc actacctgga cgagatcatc gagcagatca
     8161 gcgagttctc caagagagtg atcctggccg acgctaatct ggacaaagtg ctgtccgcct
     8221 acaacaagca ccgggataag cccatcagag agcaggccga gaatatcatc cacctgttta
     8281 ccctgaccaa tctgggagcc cctgccgcct tcaagtactt tgacaccacc atcgaccgga
     8341 agaggtacac cagcaccaaa gaggtgctgg acgccaccct gatccaccag agcatcaccg
     8401 gcctgtacga gacacggatc gacctgtctc agctgggagg cgacagcgct ggaggaggtg
     8461 gaagcggagg aggaggaagc ggaggaggag gtagcggacc taagaaaaag aggaaggtgg
     8521 cggccgctgg atccggacgg gctgacgcat tggacgattt tgatctggat atgctgggaa
     8581 gtgacgccct cgatgatttt gaccttgaca tgcttggttc ggatgccctt gatgactttg
     8641 acctcgacat gctcggcagt gacgcccttg atgatttcga cctggacatg ctgattaaca
     8701 ctagtggcgg ctctggcggc ggctccggag gctctagcca gtacctgccc gacaccgacg
     8761 acaggcaccg gatcgaggaa aagcggaagc ggacctacga gacattcaag agcatcatga
     8821 agaagtcccc cttcagcggc cccaccgacc ctagacctcc acctagaaga atcgccgtgc
     8881 ccagcagatc cagcgccagc gtgccaaaac ctgcccccca gccttacccc ttcaccagca
     8941 gcctgagcac catcaactac gacgagttcc ctaccatggt gttccccagc ggccagatct
     9001 ctcaggcctc tgctctggct ccagcccctc ctcaggtgct gcctcaggct cctgctcctg
     9061 caccagctcc agccatggtg tctgcactgg ctcaggcacc agcacccgtg cctgtgctgg
     9121 ctcctggacc tccacaggct gtggctccac cagcccctaa acctacacag gccggcgagg
     9181 gcacactgtc tgaagctctg ctgcagctgc agttcgacga cgaggatctg ggagccctgc
     9241 tgggaaacag caccgatcct gccgtgttca ccgacctggc cagcgtggac aacagcgagt
     9301 tccagcagct gctgaaccag ggcatccctg tggcccctca caccaccgag cccatgctga
     9361 tggaataccc cgaggccatc acccggctcg tgacaggcgc tcagaggcct cctgatccag
     9421 ctcctgcccc tctgggagca ccaggcctgc ctaatggact gctgtctggc gacgaggact
     9481 tcagctctat cgccgatatg gatttctcag ccttgctggg ctctggcagc ggcagccggg
     9541 attccaggga agggatgttt ttgccgaagc ctgaggccgg ctccgctatt agtgacgtgt
     9601 ttgagggccg cgaggtgtgc cagccaaaac gaatccggcc atttcatcct ccaggaagtc
     9661 catgggccaa ccgcccactc cccgccagcc tcgcaccaac accaaccggt ccagtacatg
     9721 agccagtcgg gtcactgacc ccggcaccag tccctcagcc actggaccca gcgcccgcag
     9781 tgactcccga ggccagtcac ctgttggagg accccgatga agatacgagc caggctgtca
     9841 aagcccttcg ggagatggcc gatactgtga ttccccagaa ggaagaggct gcaatctgtg
     9901 gccaaatgga cctttcccat ccgcccccaa ggggccatct ggatgagctg acaaccacac
     9961 ttgagtccat gaccgaggat ctgaacctgg actcacccct gaccccggaa ttgaacgaga
    10021 ttctggatac cttcctgaac gacgagtgcc tcttgcatgc catgcatatc agcacaggac
    10081 tgtccatctt cgacacatct ctgtttggtt aaagcgaagt caatcccaga attcgatatc
    10141 aagcttatcg ataatcaacc tctggattac aaaatttgtg aaagattgac tggtattctt
    10201 aactatgttg ctccttttac gctatgtgga tacgctgctt taatgccttt gtatcatgct
    10261 attgcttccc gtatggcttt cattttctcc tccttgtata aatcctggtt gctgtctctt
    10321 tatgaggagt tgtggcccgt tgtcaggcaa cgtggcgtgg tgtgcactgt gtttgctgac
    10381 gcaaccccca ctggttgggg cattgccacc acctgtcagc tcctttccgg gactttcgct
    10441 ttccccctcc ctattgccac ggcggaactc atcgccgcct gccttgcccg ctgctggaca
    10501 ggggctcggc tgttgggcac tgacaattcc gtggtgttgt cggggaaatc atcgtccttt
    10561 ccttggctgc tcgcctgtgt tgccacctgg attctgcgcg ggacgtcctt ctgctacgtc
    10621 ccttcggccc tcaatccagc ggaccttcct tcccgcggcc tgctgccggc tctgcggcct
    10681 cttccgcgtc ttcgccttcg ccctcagacg agtcggatct ccctttgggc cgcctccccg
    10741 catcgatacc gtcgacctcg agacctagaa aaacatggag caatcacaag tagcaataca
    10801 gcagctacca atgctgattg tgcctggcta gaagcacaag aggaggagga ggtgggtttt
    10861 ccagtcacac ctcaggtacc tttaagacca atgacttaca aggcagctgt agatcttagc
    10921 cactttttaa aagaaaaggg gggactggaa gggctaattc actcccaacg aagacaagat
    10981 atccttgatc tgtggatcta ccacacacaa ggctacttcc ctgattggca gaactacaca
    11041 ccagggccag ggatcagata tccactgacc tttggatggt gctacaagct agtaccagtt
    11101 gagcaagaga aggtagaaga agccaatgaa ggagagaaca cccgcttgtt acaccctgtg
    11161 agcctgcatg ggatggatga cccggagaga gaagtattag agtggaggtt tgacagccgc
    11221 ctagcatttc atcacatggc ccgagagctg catccggact gtactgggtc tctctggtta
    11281 gaccagatct gagcctggga gctctctggc taactaggga acccactgct taagcctcaa
    11341 taaagcttgc cttgagtgct tcaagtagtg tgtgcccgtc tgttgtgtga ctctggtaac
    11401 tagagatccc tcagaccctt ttagtcagtg tggaaaatct ctagcagggc ccgtttaaac
    11461 ccgctgatca gcctcgactg tgccttctag ttgccagcca tctgttgttt gcccctcccc
    11521 cgtgccttcc ttgaccctgg aaggtgccac tcccactgtc ctttcctaat aaaatgagga
    11581 aattgcatcg cattgtctga gtaggtgtca ttctattctg gggggtgggg tggggcagga
    11641 cagcaagggg gaggattggg aagacaatag caggcatgct ggggatgcgg tgggctctat
    11701 ggcttctgag gcggaaagaa ccagctgggg ctctaggggg tatccccacg cgccctgtag
    11761 cggcgcatta agcgcggcgg gggggggggg ggggtggggc aggacagcaa gggggaggat
    11821 tgggaagaca atagcaggca tgctggggat gcggtgggct ctatggcttc tgaggcggaa
    11881 agaaccagct ggggctctag ggggtatccc cnnnnnnnnn nnnnnnnnnn nnnnnnnnnn
    11941 nnnnnnnnnn nnnnnnnnnn nnnnnnnnnn nnnnnnnnnn nnnnnnnnnn nnnnnnnnnn
    12001 nnnnnnnnnn nnnnnnnnnn nnnnnnnnnn nnnnncnnnn nnnnnnnnnn nnnnnnnnnn
    12061 nnnnnnnnnn nnnnnnnnnn nnnnnnnnnn nnnnnnnnnn nnnnnnnnnn nnnnnnnnnn
    12121 nnnnnnnann nnnnnnnnnn nnnnnnnnnn nnnnnnnnnn nnnnnnnnnn nnnnnnncct
    12181 ttgacgttgg agtccacgtt ctttaatagt ggactcttgt tccaaactgg aacaacactc
    12241 aaccctatct cggtctattc ttttgattta taagggattt tgccgatttc ggcctattgg
    12301 ttaaaaaatg agctgattta acaaaaattt aacgcgaatt aattctgtgg aatgtgtgtc
    12361 agttagggtg tggaaagtcc ccaggctccc cagcaggcag aagtatgcaa agcatgcatc
    12421 tcaattagtc agcaaccagg tgtggaaagt ccccaggctc cccagcaggc agaagtatgc
    12481 aaagcatgca tctcaattag tcagcaacca tagtcccgcc cctaactccg cccatcccgc
    12541 ccctaactcc gcccagttcc gcccattctc cgccccatgg ctgactaatt ttttttattt
    12601 atgcagaggc cgaggccgcc tctgcctctg agctattcca gaagtagtga ggaggctttt
    12661 ttggaggcct aggcttttgc aaaaagctcc cgggagcttg tatatccatt ttcggatctg
    12721 atcagcacgt gttgacaatt aatcatcggc atagtatatc ggcatagtat aatacgacaa
    12781 ggtgaggaac taaaccatgg ccaagttgac cagtgccgtt ccggtgctca ccgcgcgcga
    12841 cgtcgccgga gcggtcgagt tctggaccga ccggctcggg ttctcccggg acttcgtgga
    12901 ggacgacttc gccggtgtgg tccgggacga cgtgaccctg ttcatcagcg cggtccagga
    12961 ccaggtggtg ccggacaaca ccctggcctg ggtgtgggtg cgcggcctgg acgagctgta
    13021 cgccgagtgg tcggaggtcg tgtccacgaa cttccgggac gcctccgggc cggccatgac
    13081 cgagatcggc gagcagccgt gggggcggga gttcgccctg cgcgacccgg ccggcaactg
    13141 cgtgcacttc gtggccgagg agcaggactg acacgtgcta cgagatttcg attccaccgc
    13201 cgccttctat gaaaggttgg gcttcggaat cgttttccgg gacgccggct ggatgatcct
    13261 ccagcgcggg gatctcatgc tggagttctt cgcccacccc aacttgttta ttgcagctta
    13321 taatggttac aaataaagca atagcatcac aaatttcaca aataaagcat ttttttcact
    13381 gcattctagt tgtggtttgt ccaaactcat caatgtatct tatcatgtct gtataccgtc
    13441 gacctctagc tagagcttgg cgtaatcatg gtcatagctg tttcctgtgt gaaattgtta
    13501 tccgctcaca attccacaca acatacgagc cggaagcata aagtgtaaag cctggggtgc
    13561 ctaatgagtg agctaactca cattaattgc gttgcgctca ctgcccgctt tccagtcggg
    13621 aaacctgtcg tgccagctgc attaatgaat cggccaacgc gcggggagag gcggtttgcg
    13681 tattgggcgc tcttccgctt cctcgctcac tgactcgctg cgctcggtcg ttcggctgcg
    13741 gcgagcggta tcagctcact caaaggcggt aatacggtta tccacagaat caggggataa
    13801 cgcaggaaag aacatgtgag caaaaggcca gcaaaaggcc aggaaccgta aaaaggccgc
    13861 gttgctggcg tttttccata ggctccgccc ccctgacgag catcacaaaa atcgacgctc
    13921 aagtcagagg tggcgaaacc cgacaggact ataaagatac caggcgtttc cccctggaag
    13981 ctccctcgtg cgctctcctg ttccgaccct gccgcttacc ggatacctgt ccgcctttct
    14041 cccttcggga agcgtggcgc tttctcatag ctcacgctgt aggtatctca gttcggtgta
    14101 ggtcgttcgc tccaagctgg gctgtgtgca cgaacccccc gttcagcccg accgctgcgc
    14161 cttatccggt aactatcgtc ttgagtccaa cccggtaaga cacgacttat cgccactggc
    14221 agcagccact ggtaacagga ttagcagagc gaggtatgta ggcggtgcta cagagttctt
    14281 gaagtggtgg cctaactacg gctacactag aagaacagta tttggtatct gcgctctgct
    14341 gaagccagtt accttcggaa aaagagttgg tagctcttga tccggcaaac aaaccaccgc
    14401 tggtagcggt ggtttttttg tttgcaagca gcagattacg cgcagaaaaa aaggatctca
    14461 agaagatcct ttgatctttt ctacggggtc tgacgctcag tggaacgaaa actcacgtta
    14521 agggattttg gtcatgagat tatcaaaaag gatcttcacc tagatccttt taaattaaaa
    14581 atgaagtttt aaatcaatct aaagtatata tgagtaaact tggtctgaca gttaccaatg
    14641 cttaatcagt gaggcaccta tctcagcgat ctgtctattt cgttcatcca tagttgcctg
    14701 actccccgtc gtgtagataa ctacgatacg ggagggctta ccatctggcc ccagtgctgc
    14761 aatgataccg cgagacccac gctcaccggc tccagattta tcagcaataa accagccagc
    14821 cggaagggcc gagcgcagaa gtggtcctgc aactttatcc gcctccatcc agtctattaa
    14881 ttgttgccgg gaagctagag taagtagttc gccagttaat agtttgcgca acgttgttgc
    14941 cattgctaca ggcatcgtgg tgtcacgctc gtcgtttggt atggcttcat tcagctccgg
    15001 ttcccaacga tcaaggcgag ttacatgatc ccccatgttg tgcaaaaaag cggttagctc
    15061 cttcggtcct ccgatcgttg tcagaagtaa gttggccgca gtgttatcac tcatggttat
    15121 ggcagcactg cataattctc ttactgtcat gccatccgta agatgctttt ctgtgactgg
    15181 tgagtactca accaagtcat tctgagaata gtgtatgcgg cgaccgagtt gctcttgccc
    15241 ggcgtcaata cgggataata ccgcgccaca tagcagaact ttaaaagtgc tcatcattgg
    15301 aaaacgttct tcggggcgaa aactctcaag gatcttaccg ctgttgagat ccagttcgat
    15361 gtaacccact cgtgcaccca actgatcttc agcatctttt actttcacca gcgtttctgg
    15421 gtgagcaaaa acaggaaggc aaaatgccgc aaaaaaggga ataagggcga cacggaaatg
    15481 ttgaatactc atactcttcc tttttcaata ttattgaagc atttatcagg gttattgtct
    15541 catgagcgga tacatatttg aatgtattta gaaaaataaa caaatagggg ttccgcgcac
    15601 atttccccga aaagtgccac ctgac
//
