# Supplementary material for: Modular engineering of thermoresponsive allosteric proteins
Source: Nat Chem Biol. 2026 Feb 12;22(5):751–8. doi: 10.1038/s41589-026-02151-y (PMC13128441; doi:10.1038/s41589-026-02151-y)
Supplement: Supplementary file 3 — Raw data supplementary figures, GenBank files, structures, T7 gels and western blot images. [file 41589_2026_2151_MOESM3_ESM.zip › Supplementary_Data/genebank_files/dSpyCas9-E566-LOV_C450A-VPR.gb]

LOCUS       dSpyCas9-E566-LOV_C450A-VPR       15625 bp    DNA     circular UNA 11-FEB-2025
DEFINITION  M575.
ACCESSION   urn.local...g3-irb0gyi
VERSION     urn.local...g3-irb0gyi
KEYWORDS    .
SOURCE      
  ORGANISM  .
FEATURES             Location/Qualifiers
     enhancer        238..617
                     /note="human cytomegalovirus immediate early enhancer"
                     /standard_name="CMV enhancer"
     promoter        619..817
                     /note="human cytomegalovirus (CMV) immediate early 
                     promoter"
                     /standard_name="CMV promoter"
     LTR             835..1015
                     /note="truncated 5' long terminal repeat (LTR) from HIV-1"
                     /standard_name="5' LTR (truncated)"
     misc_feature    1062..1187
                     /note="packaging signal of human immunodeficiency virus 
                     type 1"
                     /standard_name="HIV-1 Psi"
     misc_feature    1680..1913
                     /note="The Rev response element (RRE) of HIV-1 allows for
                     Rev-dependent mRNA export from the nucleus to
                     thecytoplasm."
                     /standard_name="RRE"
     misc_feature    2440..2557
                     /note="central polypurine tract and central termination 
                     sequence of HIV-1"
                     /standard_name="cPPT/CTS"
     promoter        2682..3860
                     /note="strong constitutive promoter for human elongation 
                     factor EF-1-alpha"
                     /standard_name="EF-1-alpha promoter"
     CDS             3879..3899
                     /codon_start=1
                     /product="nuclear localization signal of SV40 large T 
                     antigen"
                     /translation="PKKKRKV"
                     /standard_name="SV40 NLS"
     CDS             3909..8444
                     /codon_start=1
                     /product="catalytically dead mutant of the Cas9 
                     endonuclease from the Streptococcus pyogenes Type II
                     CRISPR/Cas system"
                     /note="RNA-guided DNA-binding protein that lacks 
                     endonuclease activity due to the D10A mutation in the RuvC
                     catalytic domain and the H840A mutation in the HNH
                     catalytic domain"
                     /translation="DKKYSIGLAIGTNSVGWAVITDEYKVPSKKFKVLGNTDRHSIKK
                     NLIGALLFDSGETAEATRLKRTARRRYTRRKNRICYLQEIFSNEMAKVDDSFFHRLEE
                     SFLVEEDKKHERHPIFGNIVDEVAYHEKYPTIYHLRKKLVDSTDKADLRLIYLALAHM
                     IKFRGHFLIEGDLNPDNSDVDKLFIQLVQTYNQLFEENPINASGVDAKAILSARLSKS
                     RRLENLIAQLPGEKKNGLFGNLIALSLGLTPNFKSNFDLAEDAKLQLSKDTYDDDLDN
                     LLAQIGDQYADLFLAAKNLSDAILLSDILRVNTEITKAPLSASMIKRYDEHHQDLTLL
                     KALVRQQLPEKYKEIFFDQSKNGYAGYIDGGASQEEFYKFIKPILEKMDGTEELLVKL
                     NREDLLRKQRTFDNGSIPHQIHLGELHAILRRQEDFYPFLKDNREKIEKILTFRIPYY
                     VGPLARGNSRFAWMTRKSEETITPWNFEEVVDKGASAQSFIERMTNFDKNLPNEKVLP
                     KHSLLYEYFTVYNELTKVKYVTEGMRKPAFLSGEQKKAIVDLLFKTNRKVTVKQLKE"
                     /standard_name="dCas9"
                     /modified_by="anno"
     CDS             5610..6032
                     /codon_start=1
                     /translation="LATTLERIEKNFVITDPRLPDNPIIFASDSFLQLTEYSREEILG
                     RNARFLQGPETDRATVRKIRDAIDNQTEVTVQLINYTKSGKKFWNLFHLQPMRDQKGD
                     VQYFIGVQLDGTEHVRDAAEREGVMLIKKTAENIDEAAK"
                     /standard_name="AsLOV2 hs"
                     /modified_by="anno"
     CDS             8499..8519
                     /codon_start=1
                     /product="nuclear localization signal of SV40 large T 
                     antigen"
                     /translation="PKKKRKV"
                     /standard_name="SV40 NLS"
     CDS             8544..8693
                     /translation="DALDDFDLDMLGSDALDDFDLDMLGSDALDDFDLDMLGSDALDD
                     FDLDML"
                     /codon_start=1
                     /transl_table=1
                     /product="tetrameric repeat of the minimal activation
                     domain of herpes simplex virus VP16 (<a
                     href=""http://www.ncbi.nlm.nih.gov/pubmed/9843940""
                     title=""http://www.ncbi.nlm.nih.gov/pubmed/9843940"">Beerl
                     i et al., 1998</a>)"
                     /standard_name="VP64"
     CDS             9162..9518
                     /translation="PTQAGEGTLSEALLQLQFDDEDLGALLGNSTDPAVFTDLASVDN
                     SEFQQLLNQGIPVAPHTTEPMLMEYPEAITRLVTGAQRPPDPAPAPLGAPGLPNGLLS
                     GDEDFSSIADMDFSALL"
                     /codon_start=1
                     /transl_table=1
                     /product="transcriptional activation domain of human
                     RelA,also known as p65
                     (<ahref=""http://www.ncbi.nlm.nih.gov/pubmed/18631125""tit
                     le=""http://www.ncbi.nlm.nih.gov/pubmed/18631125"">O'Shea
                     and Perkins, 2008</a>)"
                     /standard_name="RelA (p65) AD"
     CDS             9537..10106
                     /codon_start=1
                     /transl_table=1
                     /product="transcriptional activation domain from the
                     humanherpesvirus 4 (Epstein-Barr virus) replication
                     andtranscription activator Rta/BRLF1
                     (ahref=""http://www.ncbi.nlm.nih.gov/pubmed/1323708""title
                     =""http://www.ncbi.nlm.nih.gov/pubmed/1323708""Hardwick et
                     al.,
                     1992/a;ahref=""http://www.ncbi.nlm.nih.gov/pubmed/25730490
                     ""title=""http://www.ncbi.nlm.nih.gov/pubmed/25730490""Cha
                     vez et al., 2015/a)"
                     /standard_name="Rta AD"
     misc_feature    10153..10741
                     /note="woodchuck hepatitis virus posttranscriptional 
                     regulatory element"
                     /standard_name="WPRE"
     LTR             11266..11446
                     /note="truncated 5' long terminal repeat (LTR) from HIV-1"
                     /standard_name="5' LTR (truncated)"
     polyA_signal    11478..11702
                     /note="bovine growth hormone polyadenylation signal"
                     /standard_name="bGH poly(A) signal"
     rep_origin      11912..12340
     promoter        12354..12683
                     /note="SV40 enhancer and early promoter"
                     /standard_name="SV40 promoter"
     rep_origin      12534..12669
     promoter        12731..12778
                     /note="synthetic bacterial promoter"
                     /standard_name="EM7 promoter"
     CDS             12797..13171
                     /codon_start=1
                     /gene="Sh ble from Streptoalloteichus hindustanus"
                     /product="antibiotic-binding protein"
                     /note="confers resistance to bleomycin, phleomycin, and 
                     Zeocin(TM)"
                     /translation="MAKLTSAVPVLTARDVAGAVEFWTDRLGFSRDFVEDDFAGVVRD
                     DVTLFISAVQDQVVPDNTLAWVWVRGLDELYAEWSEVVSTNFRDASGPAMTEIGEQPW
                     GREFALRDPAGNCVHFVAEEQD"
                     /standard_name="BleoR"
     polyA_signal    13301..13422
                     /note="SV40 polyadenylation signal"
                     /standard_name="SV40 poly(A) signal"
     protein_bind    13495..13511
                     /bound_moiety="lac repressor encoded by lacI"
                     /note="The lac repressor binds to the lac operator to 
                     inhibit transcription in E. coli. This inhibition can be
                     relieved by adding lactose or
                     isopropyl-beta-D-thiogalactopyranoside (IPTG)."
                     /standard_name="lac operator"
     promoter        complement(13519..13549)
                     /note="promoter for the E. coli lac operon"
                     /standard_name="lac promoter"
     protein_bind    13564..13585
                     /bound_moiety="E. coli catabolite activator protein"
                     /note="CAP binding activates transcription in the
                     presenceof cAMP."
                     /standard_name="CAP binding site"
     rep_origin      complement(13873..14461)
     CDS             complement(14632..15492)
                     /codon_start=1
                     /gene="bla"
                     /product="beta-lactamase"
                     /note="confers resistance to ampicillin, carbenicillin,
                     and related antibiotics"
                     /translation="MSIQHFRVALIPFFAAFCLPVFAHPETLVKVKDAEDQLGARVGY
                     IELDLNSGKILESFRPEERFPMMSTFKVLLCGAVLSRIDAGQEQLGRRIHYSQNDLVE
                     YSPVTEKHLTDGMTVRELCSAAITMSDNTAA"
                     /standard_name="AmpR"
                     /modified_by="anno"
     promoter        complement(15493..15597)
                     /gene="bla"
                     /standard_name="AmpR promoter"
ORIGIN      
        1 gtcgacggat cgggagatct cccgatcccc tatggtgcac tctcagtaca atctgctctg
       61 atgccgcata gttaagccag tatctgctcc ctgcttgtgt gttggaggtc gctgagtagt
      121 gcgcgagcaa aatttaagct acaacaaggc aaggcttgac cgacaattgc atgaagaatc
      181 tgcttagggt taggcgtttt gcgctgcttc gcgatgtacg ggccagatat acgcgttgac
      241 attgattatt gactagttat taatagtaat caattacggg gtcattagtt catagcccat
      301 atatggagtt ccgcgttaca taacttacgg taaatggccc gcctggctga ccgcccaacg
      361 acccccgccc attgacgtca ataatgacgt atgttcccat agtaacgcca atagggactt
      421 tccattgacg tcaatgggtg gagtatttac ggtaaactgc ccacttggca gtacatcaag
      481 tgtatcatat gccaagtacg ccccctattg acgtcaatga cggtaaatgg cccgcctggc
      541 attatgccca gtacatgacc ttatgggact ttcctacttg gcagtacatc tacgtattag
      601 tcatcgctat taccatggtg atgcggtttt ggcagtacat caatgggcgt ggatagcggt
      661 ttgactcacg gggatttcca agtctccacc ccattgacgt caatgggagt ttgttttggc
      721 accaaaatca acgggacttt ccaaaatgtc gtaacaactc cgccccattg acgcaaatgg
      781 gcggtaggcg tgtacggtgg gaggtctata taagcagcgc gttttgcctg tactgggtct
      841 ctctggttag accagatctg agcctgggag ctctctggct aactagggaa cccactgctt
      901 aagcctcaat aaagcttgcc ttgagtgctt caagtagtgt gtgcccgtct gttgtgtgac
      961 tctggtaact agagatccct cagacccttt tagtcagtgt ggaaaatctc tagcagtggc
     1021 gcccgaacag ggacttgaaa gcgaaaggga aaccagagga gctctctcga cgcaggactc
     1081 ggcttgctga agcgcgcacg gcaagaggcg aggggcggcg actggtgagt acgccaaaaa
     1141 ttttgactag cggaggctag aaggagagag atgggtgcga gagcgtcagt attaagcggg
     1201 ggagaattag atcgcgatgg gaaaaaattc ggttaaggcc agggggaaag aaaaaatata
     1261 aattaaaaca tatagtatgg gcaagcaggg agctagaacg attcgcagtt aatcctggcc
     1321 tgttagaaac atcagaaggc tgtagacaaa tactgggaca gctacaacca tcccttcaga
     1381 caggatcaga agaacttaga tcattatata atacagtagc aaccctctat tgtgtgcatc
     1441 aaaggataga gataaaagac accaaggaag ctttagacaa gatagaggaa gagcaaaaca
     1501 aaagtaagac caccgcacag caagcggccg ctgatcttca gacctggagg aggagatatg
     1561 agggacaatt ggagaagtga attatataaa tataaagtag taaaaattga accattagga
     1621 gtagcaccca ccaaggcaaa gagaagagtg gtgcagagag aaaaaagagc agtgggaata
     1681 ggagctttgt tccttgggtt cttgggagca gcaggaagca ctatgggcgc agcgtcaatg
     1741 acgctgacgg tacaggccag acaattattg tctggtatag tgcagcagca gaacaatttg
     1801 ctgagggcta ttgaggcgca acagcatctg ttgcaactca cagtctgggg catcaagcag
     1861 ctccaggcaa gaatcctggc tgtggaaaga tacctaaagg atcaacagct cctggggatt
     1921 tggggttgct ctggaaaact catttgcacc actgctgtgc cttggaatgc tagttggagt
     1981 aataaatctc tggaacagat ttggaatcac acgacctgga tggagtggga cagagaaatt
     2041 aacaattaca caagcttaat acactcctta attgaagaat cgcaaaacca gcaagaaaag
     2101 aatgaacaag aattattgga attagataaa tgggcaagtt tgtggaattg gtttaacata
     2161 acaaattggc tgtggtatat aaaattattc ataatgatag taggaggctt ggtaggttta
     2221 agaatagttt ttgctgtact ttctatagtg aatagagtta ggcagggata ttcaccatta
     2281 tcgtttcaga cccacctccc aaccccgagg ggacccgaca ggcccgaagg aatagaagaa
     2341 gaaggtggag agagagacag agacagatcc attcgattag tgaacggatc ggcactgcgt
     2401 gcgccaattc tgcagacaaa tggcagtatt catccacaat tttaaaagaa aaggggggat
     2461 tggggggtac agtgcagggg aaagaatagt agacataata gcaacagaca tacaaactaa
     2521 agaattacaa aaacaaatta caaaaattca aaattttcgg gtttattaca gggacagcag
     2581 agatccagtt tggttaatta atgcaaagat ggataaagtt ttaaacagag aggaatcttt
     2641 gcagctaatg gaccttctag gtcttgaaag gagtgggaat tggctccggt gcccgtcagt
     2701 gggcagagcg cacatcgccc acagtccccg agaagttggg gggaggggtc ggcaattgaa
     2761 ccggtgccta gagaaggtgg cgcggggtaa actgggaaag tgatgtcgtg tactggctcc
     2821 gcctttttcc cgagggtggg ggagaaccgt atataagtgc agtagtcgcc gtgaacgttc
     2881 tttttcgcaa cgggtttgcc gccagaacac aggtaagtgc cgtgtgtggt tcccgcgggc
     2941 ctggcctctt tacgggttat ggcccttgcg tgccttgaat tacttccacc tggctgcagt
     3001 acgtgattct tgatcccgag cttcgggttg gaagtgggtg ggagagttcg aggccttgcg
     3061 cttaaggagc cccttcgcct cgtgcttgag ttgaggcctg gcctgggcgc tggggccgcc
     3121 gcgtgcgaat ctggtggcac cttcgcgcct gtctcgctgc tttcgataag tctctagcca
     3181 tttaaaattt ttgatgacct gctgcgacgc tttttttctg gcaagatagt cttgtaaatg
     3241 cgggccaaga tctgcacact ggtatttcgg tttttggggc cgcgggcggc gacggggccc
     3301 gtgcgtccca gcgcacatgt tcggcgaggc ggggcctgcg agcgcggcca ccgagaatcg
     3361 gacgggggta gtctcaagct ggccggcctg ctctggtgcc tggcctcgcg ccgccgtgta
     3421 tcgccccgcc ctgggcggca aggctggccc ggtcggcacc agttgcgtga gcggaaagat
     3481 ggccgcttcc cggccctgct gcagggagct caaaatggag gacgcggcgc tcgggagagc
     3541 gggcgggtga gtcacccaca caaaggaaaa gggcctttcc gtcctcagcc gtcgcttcat
     3601 gtgactccac ggagtaccgg gcgccgtcca ggcacctcga ttagttctcg agcttttgga
     3661 gtacgtcgtc tttaggttgg ggggaggggt tttatgcgat ggagtttccc cacactgagt
     3721 gggtggagac tgaagttagg ccagcttggc acttgatgta attctccttg gaatttgccc
     3781 tttttgagtt tggatcttgg ttcattctca agcctcagac agtggttcaa agtttttttc
     3841 ttccatttca ggtgtcgtga cgtacggcca ccatgagccc caagaagaag agaaaggtgg
     3901 aggccagcga caagaagtac agcatcggcc tggccatcgg caccaactct gtgggctggg
     3961 ccgtgatcac cgacgagtac aaggtgccca gcaagaaatt caaggtgctg ggcaacaccg
     4021 accggcacag catcaagaag aacctgatcg gagccctgct gttcgacagc ggcgaaacag
     4081 ccgaggccac ccggctgaag agaaccgcca gaagaagata caccagacgg aagaaccgga
     4141 tctgctatct gcaagagatc ttcagcaacg agatggccaa ggtggacgac agcttcttcc
     4201 acagactgga agagtccttc ctggtggaag aggataagaa gcacgagcgg caccccatct
     4261 tcggcaacat cgtggacgag gtggcctacc acgagaagta ccccaccatc taccacctga
     4321 gaaagaaact ggtggacagc accgacaagg ccgacctgcg gctgatctat ctggccctgg
     4381 cccacatgat caagttccgg ggccacttcc tgatcgaggg cgacctgaac cccgacaaca
     4441 gcgacgtgga caagctgttc atccagctgg tgcagaccta caaccagctg ttcgaggaaa
     4501 accccatcaa cgccagcggc gtggacgcca aggccatcct gtctgccaga ctgagcaaga
     4561 gcagacggct ggaaaatctg atcgcccagc tgcccggcga gaagaagaat ggcctgttcg
     4621 gcaacctgat tgccctgagc ctgggcctga cccccaactt caagagcaac ttcgacctgg
     4681 ccgaggatgc caaactgcag ctgagcaagg acacctacga cgacgacctg gacaacctgc
     4741 tggcccagat cggcgaccag tacgccgacc tgtttctggc cgccaagaac ctgtccgacg
     4801 ccatcctgct gagcgacatc ctgagagtga acaccgagat caccaaggcc cccctgagcg
     4861 cctctatgat caagagatac gacgagcacc accaggacct gaccctgctg aaagctctcg
     4921 tgcggcagca gctgcctgag aagtacaaag agattttctt cgaccagagc aagaacggct
     4981 acgccggcta cattgacggc ggagccagcc aggaagagtt ctacaagttc atcaagccca
     5041 tcctggaaaa gatggacggc accgaggaac tgctcgtgaa gctgaacaga gaggacctgc
     5101 tgcggaagca gcggaccttc gacaacggca gcatccccca ccagatccac ctgggagagc
     5161 tgcacgccat tctgcggcgg caggaagatt tttacccatt cctgaaggac aaccgggaaa
     5221 agatcgagaa gatcctgacc ttccgcatcc cctactacgt gggccctctg gccaggggaa
     5281 acagcagatt cgcctggatg accagaaaga gcgaggaaac catcaccccc tggaacttcg
     5341 aggaagtggt ggacaagggc gcttccgccc agagcttcat cgagcggatg accaacttcg
     5401 ataagaacct gcccaacgag aaggtgctgc ccaagcacag cctgctgtac gagtacttca
     5461 ccgtgtataa cgagctgacc aaagtgaaat acgtgaccga gggaatgaga aagcccgcct
     5521 tcctgagcgg cgagcagaaa aaggccatcg tggacctgct gttcaagacc aaccggaaag
     5581 tgaccgtgaa gcagctgaaa gagagcggac ttgctacaac tttggagcgg attgagaaga
     5641 atttcgtcat aactgatccc aggttgcctg ataatcctat aatattcgcc tccgatagtt
     5701 ttcttcaact tacggagtac tccagagagg agatactggg aaggaatgct agattcctcc
     5761 aaggtccaga aactgataga gctactgtga ggaagatacg ggatgccatt gacaatcaaa
     5821 ctgaagtgac agtgcaactt atcaattaca ccaagtcagg gaaaaaattc tggaacctgt
     5881 tccatttgca acccatgagg gaccaaaagg gcgatgtgca atatttcata ggcgttcaac
     5941 ttgatggtac tgaacacgtc agagatgcgg cggagcgaga aggagtgatg ctgattaaga
     6001 aaacagcaga gaatatcgac gaagcggcga aaggaagcga ctacttcaag aaaatcgagt
     6061 gcttcgactc cgtggaaatc tccggcgtgg aagatcggtt caacgcctcc ctgggcacat
     6121 accacgatct gctgaaaatt atcaaggaca aggacttcct ggacaatgag gaaaacgagg
     6181 acattctgga agatatcgtg ctgaccctga cactgtttga ggacagagag atgatcgagg
     6241 aacggctgaa aacctatgcc cacctgttcg acgacaaagt gatgaagcag ctgaagcggc
     6301 ggagatacac cggctggggc aggctgagcc ggaagctgat caacggcatc cgggacaagc
     6361 agtccggcaa gacaatcctg gatttcctga agtccgacgg cttcgccaac agaaacttca
     6421 tgcagctgat ccacgacgac agcctgacct ttaaagagga catccagaaa gcccaggtgt
     6481 ccggccaggg cgatagcctg cacgagcaca ttgccaatct ggccggcagc cccgccatta
     6541 agaagggcat cctgcagaca gtgaaggtgg tggacgagct cgtgaaagtg atgggccggc
     6601 acaagcccga gaacatcgtg atcgaaatgg ccagagagaa ccagaccacc cagaagggac
     6661 agaagaacag ccgcgagaga atgaagcgga tcgaagaggg catcaaagag ctgggcagcc
     6721 agatcctgaa agaacacccc gtggaaaaca cccagctgca gaacgagaag ctgtacctgt
     6781 actacctgca gaatgggcgg gatatgtacg tggaccagga actggacatc aaccggctgt
     6841 ccgactacga tgtggacgct atcgtgcctc agagctttct gaaggacgac tccatcgaca
     6901 acaaggtgct gaccagaagc gacaagaacc ggggcaagag cgacaacgtg ccctccgaag
     6961 aggtcgtgaa gaagatgaag aactactggc ggcagctgct gaacgccaag ctgattaccc
     7021 agagaaagtt cgacaatctg accaaggccg agagaggcgg cctgagcgaa ctggataagg
     7081 ccggcttcat caagagacag ctggtggaaa cccggcagat cacaaagcac gtggcacaga
     7141 tcctggactc ccggatgaac actaagtacg acgagaatga caagctgatc cgggaagtga
     7201 aagtgatcac cctgaagtcc aagctggtgt ccgatttccg gaaggatttc cagttttaca
     7261 aagtgcgcga gatcaacaac taccaccacg cccacgacgc ctacctgaac gccgtcgtgg
     7321 gaaccgccct gatcaaaaag taccctaagc tggaaagcga gttcgtgtac ggcgactaca
     7381 aggtgtacga cgtgcggaag atgatcgcca agagcgagca ggaaatcggc aaggctaccg
     7441 ccaagtactt cttctacagc aacatcatga actttttcaa gaccgagatt accctggcca
     7501 acggcgagat ccggaagcgg cctctgatcg agacaaacgg cgaaaccggg gagatcgtgt
     7561 gggataaggg ccgggatttt gccaccgtgc ggaaagtgct gagcatgccc caagtgaata
     7621 tcgtgaaaaa gaccgaggtg cagacaggcg gcttcagcaa agagtctatc ctgcccaaga
     7681 ggaacagcga taagctgatc gccagaaaga aggactggga ccctaagaag tacggcggct
     7741 tcgacagccc caccgtggcc tattctgtgc tggtggtggc caaagtggaa aagggcaagt
     7801 ccaagaaact gaagagtgtg aaagagctgc tggggatcac catcatggaa agaagcagct
     7861 tcgagaagaa tcccatcgac tttctggaag ccaagggcta caaagaagtg aaaaaggacc
     7921 tgatcatcaa gctgcctaag tactccctgt tcgagctgga aaacggccgg aagagaatgc
     7981 tggcctctgc cggcgaactg cagaagggaa acgaactggc cctgccctcc aaatatgtga
     8041 acttcctgta cctggccagc cactatgaga agctgaaggg ctcccccgag gataatgagc
     8101 agaaacagct gtttgtggaa cagcacaagc actacctgga cgagatcatc gagcagatca
     8161 gcgagttctc caagagagtg atcctggccg acgctaatct ggacaaagtg ctgtccgcct
     8221 acaacaagca ccgggataag cccatcagag agcaggccga gaatatcatc cacctgttta
     8281 ccctgaccaa tctgggagcc cctgccgcct tcaagtactt tgacaccacc atcgaccgga
     8341 agaggtacac cagcaccaaa gaggtgctgg acgccaccct gatccaccag agcatcaccg
     8401 gcctgtacga gacacggatc gacctgtctc agctgggagg cgacagcgct ggaggaggtg
     8461 gaagcggagg aggaggaagc ggaggaggag gtagcggacc taagaaaaag aggaaggtgg
     8521 cggccgctgg atccggacgg gctgacgcat tggacgattt tgatctggat atgctgggaa
     8581 gtgacgccct cgatgatttt gaccttgaca tgcttggttc ggatgccctt gatgactttg
     8641 acctcgacat gctcggcagt gacgcccttg atgatttcga cctggacatg ctgattaaca
     8701 ctagtggcgg ctctggcggc ggctccggag gctctagcca gtacctgccc gacaccgacg
     8761 acaggcaccg gatcgaggaa aagcggaagc ggacctacga gacattcaag agcatcatga
     8821 agaagtcccc cttcagcggc cccaccgacc ctagacctcc acctagaaga atcgccgtgc
     8881 ccagcagatc cagcgccagc gtgccaaaac ctgcccccca gccttacccc ttcaccagca
     8941 gcctgagcac catcaactac gacgagttcc ctaccatggt gttccccagc ggccagatct
     9001 ctcaggcctc tgctctggct ccagcccctc ctcaggtgct gcctcaggct cctgctcctg
     9061 caccagctcc agccatggtg tctgcactgg ctcaggcacc agcacccgtg cctgtgctgg
     9121 ctcctggacc tccacaggct gtggctccac cagcccctaa acctacacag gccggcgagg
     9181 gcacactgtc tgaagctctg ctgcagctgc agttcgacga cgaggatctg ggagccctgc
     9241 tgggaaacag caccgatcct gccgtgttca ccgacctggc cagcgtggac aacagcgagt
     9301 tccagcagct gctgaaccag ggcatccctg tggcccctca caccaccgag cccatgctga
     9361 tggaataccc cgaggccatc acccggctcg tgacaggcgc tcagaggcct cctgatccag
     9421 ctcctgcccc tctgggagca ccaggcctgc ctaatggact gctgtctggc gacgaggact
     9481 tcagctctat cgccgatatg gatttctcag ccttgctggg ctctggcagc ggcagccggg
     9541 attccaggga agggatgttt ttgccgaagc ctgaggccgg ctccgctatt agtgacgtgt
     9601 ttgagggccg cgaggtgtgc cagccaaaac gaatccggcc atttcatcct ccaggaagtc
     9661 catgggccaa ccgcccactc cccgccagcc tcgcaccaac accaaccggt ccagtacatg
     9721 agccagtcgg gtcactgacc ccggcaccag tccctcagcc actggaccca gcgcccgcag
     9781 tgactcccga ggccagtcac ctgttggagg accccgatga agatacgagc caggctgtca
     9841 aagcccttcg ggagatggcc gatactgtga ttccccagaa ggaagaggct gcaatctgtg
     9901 gccaaatgga cctttcccat ccgcccccaa ggggccatct ggatgagctg acaaccacac
     9961 ttgagtccat gaccgaggat ctgaacctgg actcacccct gaccccggaa ttgaacgaga
    10021 ttctggatac cttcctgaac gacgagtgcc tcttgcatgc catgcatatc agcacaggac
    10081 tgtccatctt cgacacatct ctgtttggtt aaagcgaagt caatcccaga attcgatatc
    10141 aagcttatcg ataatcaacc tctggattac aaaatttgtg aaagattgac tggtattctt
    10201 aactatgttg ctccttttac gctatgtgga tacgctgctt taatgccttt gtatcatgct
    10261 attgcttccc gtatggcttt cattttctcc tccttgtata aatcctggtt gctgtctctt
    10321 tatgaggagt tgtggcccgt tgtcaggcaa cgtggcgtgg tgtgcactgt gtttgctgac
    10381 gcaaccccca ctggttgggg cattgccacc acctgtcagc tcctttccgg gactttcgct
    10441 ttccccctcc ctattgccac ggcggaactc atcgccgcct gccttgcccg ctgctggaca
    10501 ggggctcggc tgttgggcac tgacaattcc gtggtgttgt cggggaaatc atcgtccttt
    10561 ccttggctgc tcgcctgtgt tgccacctgg attctgcgcg ggacgtcctt ctgctacgtc
    10621 ccttcggccc tcaatccagc ggaccttcct tcccgcggcc tgctgccggc tctgcggcct
    10681 cttccgcgtc ttcgccttcg ccctcagacg agtcggatct ccctttgggc cgcctccccg
    10741 catcgatacc gtcgacctcg agacctagaa aaacatggag caatcacaag tagcaataca
    10801 gcagctacca atgctgattg tgcctggcta gaagcacaag aggaggagga ggtgggtttt
    10861 ccagtcacac ctcaggtacc tttaagacca atgacttaca aggcagctgt agatcttagc
    10921 cactttttaa aagaaaaggg gggactggaa gggctaattc actcccaacg aagacaagat
    10981 atccttgatc tgtggatcta ccacacacaa ggctacttcc ctgattggca gaactacaca
    11041 ccagggccag ggatcagata tccactgacc tttggatggt gctacaagct agtaccagtt
    11101 gagcaagaga aggtagaaga agccaatgaa ggagagaaca cccgcttgtt acaccctgtg
    11161 agcctgcatg ggatggatga cccggagaga gaagtattag agtggaggtt tgacagccgc
    11221 ctagcatttc atcacatggc ccgagagctg catccggact gtactgggtc tctctggtta
    11281 gaccagatct gagcctggga gctctctggc taactaggga acccactgct taagcctcaa
    11341 taaagcttgc cttgagtgct tcaagtagtg tgtgcccgtc tgttgtgtga ctctggtaac
    11401 tagagatccc tcagaccctt ttagtcagtg tggaaaatct ctagcagggc ccgtttaaac
    11461 ccgctgatca gcctcgactg tgccttctag ttgccagcca tctgttgttt gcccctcccc
    11521 cgtgccttcc ttgaccctgg aaggtgccac tcccactgtc ctttcctaat aaaatgagga
    11581 aattgcatcg cattgtctga gtaggtgtca ttctattctg gggggtgggg tggggcagga
    11641 cagcaagggg gaggattggg aagacaatag caggcatgct ggggatgcgg tgggctctat
    11701 ggcttctgag gcggaaagaa ccagctgggg ctctaggggg tatccccacg cgccctgtag
    11761 cggcgcatta agcgcggcgg gggggggggg ggggtggggc aggacagcaa gggggaggat
    11821 tgggaagaca atagcaggca tgctggggat gcggtgggct ctatggcttc tgaggcggaa
    11881 agaaccagct ggggctctag ggggtatccc cnnnnnnnnn nnnnnnnnnn nnnnnnnnnn
    11941 nnnnnnnnnn nnnnnnnnnn nnnnnnnnnn nnnnnnnnnn nnnnnnnnnn nnnnnnnnnn
    12001 nnnnnnnnnn nnnnnnnnnn nnnnnnnnnn nnnnncnnnn nnnnnnnnnn nnnnnnnnnn
    12061 nnnnnnnnnn nnnnnnnnnn nnnnnnnnnn nnnnnnnnnn nnnnnnnnnn nnnnnnnnnn
    12121 nnnnnnnann nnnnnnnnnn nnnnnnnnnn nnnnnnnnnn nnnnnnnnnn nnnnnnncct
    12181 ttgacgttgg agtccacgtt ctttaatagt ggactcttgt tccaaactgg aacaacactc
    12241 aaccctatct cggtctattc ttttgattta taagggattt tgccgatttc ggcctattgg
    12301 ttaaaaaatg agctgattta acaaaaattt aacgcgaatt aattctgtgg aatgtgtgtc
    12361 agttagggtg tggaaagtcc ccaggctccc cagcaggcag aagtatgcaa agcatgcatc
    12421 tcaattagtc agcaaccagg tgtggaaagt ccccaggctc cccagcaggc agaagtatgc
    12481 aaagcatgca tctcaattag tcagcaacca tagtcccgcc cctaactccg cccatcccgc
    12541 ccctaactcc gcccagttcc gcccattctc cgccccatgg ctgactaatt ttttttattt
    12601 atgcagaggc cgaggccgcc tctgcctctg agctattcca gaagtagtga ggaggctttt
    12661 ttggaggcct aggcttttgc aaaaagctcc cgggagcttg tatatccatt ttcggatctg
    12721 atcagcacgt gttgacaatt aatcatcggc atagtatatc ggcatagtat aatacgacaa
    12781 ggtgaggaac taaaccatgg ccaagttgac cagtgccgtt ccggtgctca ccgcgcgcga
    12841 cgtcgccgga gcggtcgagt tctggaccga ccggctcggg ttctcccggg acttcgtgga
    12901 ggacgacttc gccggtgtgg tccgggacga cgtgaccctg ttcatcagcg cggtccagga
    12961 ccaggtggtg ccggacaaca ccctggcctg ggtgtgggtg cgcggcctgg acgagctgta
    13021 cgccgagtgg tcggaggtcg tgtccacgaa cttccgggac gcctccgggc cggccatgac
    13081 cgagatcggc gagcagccgt gggggcggga gttcgccctg cgcgacccgg ccggcaactg
    13141 cgtgcacttc gtggccgagg agcaggactg acacgtgcta cgagatttcg attccaccgc
    13201 cgccttctat gaaaggttgg gcttcggaat cgttttccgg gacgccggct ggatgatcct
    13261 ccagcgcggg gatctcatgc tggagttctt cgcccacccc aacttgttta ttgcagctta
    13321 taatggttac aaataaagca atagcatcac aaatttcaca aataaagcat ttttttcact
    13381 gcattctagt tgtggtttgt ccaaactcat caatgtatct tatcatgtct gtataccgtc
    13441 gacctctagc tagagcttgg cgtaatcatg gtcatagctg tttcctgtgt gaaattgtta
    13501 tccgctcaca attccacaca acatacgagc cggaagcata aagtgtaaag cctggggtgc
    13561 ctaatgagtg agctaactca cattaattgc gttgcgctca ctgcccgctt tccagtcggg
    13621 aaacctgtcg tgccagctgc attaatgaat cggccaacgc gcggggagag gcggtttgcg
    13681 tattgggcgc tcttccgctt cctcgctcac tgactcgctg cgctcggtcg ttcggctgcg
    13741 gcgagcggta tcagctcact caaaggcggt aatacggtta tccacagaat caggggataa
    13801 cgcaggaaag aacatgtgag caaaaggcca gcaaaaggcc aggaaccgta aaaaggccgc
    13861 gttgctggcg tttttccata ggctccgccc ccctgacgag catcacaaaa atcgacgctc
    13921 aagtcagagg tggcgaaacc cgacaggact ataaagatac caggcgtttc cccctggaag
    13981 ctccctcgtg cgctctcctg ttccgaccct gccgcttacc ggatacctgt ccgcctttct
    14041 cccttcggga agcgtggcgc tttctcatag ctcacgctgt aggtatctca gttcggtgta
    14101 ggtcgttcgc tccaagctgg gctgtgtgca cgaacccccc gttcagcccg accgctgcgc
    14161 cttatccggt aactatcgtc ttgagtccaa cccggtaaga cacgacttat cgccactggc
    14221 agcagccact ggtaacagga ttagcagagc gaggtatgta ggcggtgcta cagagttctt
    14281 gaagtggtgg cctaactacg gctacactag aagaacagta tttggtatct gcgctctgct
    14341 gaagccagtt accttcggaa aaagagttgg tagctcttga tccggcaaac aaaccaccgc
    14401 tggtagcggt ggtttttttg tttgcaagca gcagattacg cgcagaaaaa aaggatctca
    14461 agaagatcct ttgatctttt ctacggggtc tgacgctcag tggaacgaaa actcacgtta
    14521 agggattttg gtcatgagat tatcaaaaag gatcttcacc tagatccttt taaattaaaa
    14581 atgaagtttt aaatcaatct aaagtatata tgagtaaact tggtctgaca gttaccaatg
    14641 cttaatcagt gaggcaccta tctcagcgat ctgtctattt cgttcatcca tagttgcctg
    14701 actccccgtc gtgtagataa ctacgatacg ggagggctta ccatctggcc ccagtgctgc
    14761 aatgataccg cgagacccac gctcaccggc tccagattta tcagcaataa accagccagc
    14821 cggaagggcc gagcgcagaa gtggtcctgc aactttatcc gcctccatcc agtctattaa
    14881 ttgttgccgg gaagctagag taagtagttc gccagttaat agtttgcgca acgttgttgc
    14941 cattgctaca ggcatcgtgg tgtcacgctc gtcgtttggt atggcttcat tcagctccgg
    15001 ttcccaacga tcaaggcgag ttacatgatc ccccatgttg tgcaaaaaag cggttagctc
    15061 cttcggtcct ccgatcgttg tcagaagtaa gttggccgca gtgttatcac tcatggttat
    15121 ggcagcactg cataattctc ttactgtcat gccatccgta agatgctttt ctgtgactgg
    15181 tgagtactca accaagtcat tctgagaata gtgtatgcgg cgaccgagtt gctcttgccc
    15241 ggcgtcaata cgggataata ccgcgccaca tagcagaact ttaaaagtgc tcatcattgg
    15301 aaaacgttct tcggggcgaa aactctcaag gatcttaccg ctgttgagat ccagttcgat
    15361 gtaacccact cgtgcaccca actgatcttc agcatctttt actttcacca gcgtttctgg
    15421 gtgagcaaaa acaggaaggc aaaatgccgc aaaaaaggga ataagggcga cacggaaatg
    15481 ttgaatactc atactcttcc tttttcaata ttattgaagc atttatcagg gttattgtct
    15541 catgagcgga tacatatttg aatgtattta gaaaaataaa caaatagggg ttccgcgcac
    15601 atttccccga aaagtgccac ctgac
//
