# Supplementary material for: Modular engineering of thermoresponsive allosteric proteins
Source: Nat Chem Biol. 2026 Feb 12;22(5):751–8. doi: 10.1038/s41589-026-02151-y (PMC13128441; doi:10.1038/s41589-026-02151-y)
Supplement: Supplementary file 3 — Raw data supplementary figures, GenBank files, structures, T7 gels and western blot images. [file 41589_2026_2151_MOESM3_ESM.zip › Supplementary_Data/genebank_files/dSpyCas9-E566-LOV_C450A_K488N-VPR.gb]

LOCUS       dSpyCas9-E566-LOV_C450A_K488N-VPR       15625 bp    DNA     circular UNA 11-FEB-2025
DEFINITION  M576.
ACCESSION   urn.local...1c-irupgr8
VERSION     urn.local...1c-irupgr8
KEYWORDS    .
SOURCE      
  ORGANISM  .
FEATURES             Location/Qualifiers
     enhancer        238..617
                     /note="human cytomegalovirus immediate early enhancer"
                     /standard_name="CMV enhancer"
     promoter        619..817
                     /note="human cytomegalovirus (CMV) immediate early 
                     promoter"
                     /standard_name="CMV promoter"
     LTR             835..1015
                     /note="truncated 5' long terminal repeat (LTR) from HIV-1"
                     /standard_name="5' LTR (truncated)"
     misc_feature    1062..1187
                     /note="packaging signal of human immunodeficiency virus 
                     type 1"
                     /standard_name="HIV-1 Psi"
     misc_feature    1680..1913
                     /note="The Rev response element (RRE) of HIV-1 allows for
                     Rev-dependent mRNA export from the nucleus to
                     thecytoplasm."
                     /standard_name="RRE"
     misc_feature    2440..2557
                     /note="central polypurine tract and central termination 
                     sequence of HIV-1"
                     /standard_name="cPPT/CTS"
     promoter        2682..3860
                     /note="strong constitutive promoter for human elongation 
                     factor EF-1-alpha"
                     /standard_name="EF-1-alpha promoter"
     CDS             3879..3899
                     /codon_start=1
                     /product="nuclear localization signal of SV40 large T 
                     antigen"
                     /translation="PKKKRKV"
                     /standard_name="SV40 NLS"
     CDS             3909..8444
                     /codon_start=1
                     /product="catalytically dead mutant of the Cas9 
                     endonuclease from the Streptococcus pyogenes Type II
                     CRISPR/Cas system"
                     /note="RNA-guided DNA-binding protein that lacks 
                     endonuclease activity due to the D10A mutation in the RuvC
                     catalytic domain and the H840A mutation in the HNH
                     catalytic domain"
                     /translation="DKKYSIGLAIGTNSVGWAVITDEYKVPSKKFKVLGNTDRHSIKK
                     NLIGALLFDSGETAEATRLKRTARRRYTRRKNRICYLQEIFSNEMAKVDDSFFHRLEE
                     SFLVEEDKKHERHPIFGNIVDEVAYHEKYPTIYHLRKKLVDSTDKADLRLIYLALAHM
                     IKFRGHFLIEGDLNPDNSDVDKLFIQLVQTYNQLFEENPINASGVDAKAILSARLSKS
                     RRLENLIAQLPGEKKNGLFGNLIALSLGLTPNFKSNFDLAEDAKLQLSKDTYDDDLDN
                     LLAQIGDQYADLFLAAKNLSDAILLSDILRVNTEITKAPLSASMIKRYDEHHQDLTLL
                     KALVRQQLPEKYKEIFFDQSKNGYAGYIDGGASQEEFYKFIKPILEKMDGTEELLVKL
                     NREDLLRKQRTFDNGSIPHQIHLGELHAILRRQEDFYPFLKDNREKIEKILTFRIPYY
                     VGPLARGNSRFAWMTRKSEETITPWNFEEVVDKGASAQSFIERMTNFDKNLPNEKVLP
                     KHSLLYEYFTVYNELTKVKYVTEGMRKPAFLSGEQKKAIVDLLFKTNRKVTVKQLKE"
                     /standard_name="dCas9"
                     /modified_by="anno"
     CDS             5610..6032
                     /transl_table=1
                     /codon_start=1
                     /translation="LATTLERIEKNFVITDPRLPDNPIIFASDSFLQLTEYSREEILG
                     RN"
                     /standard_name="AsLOV2 hs"
     CDS             8499..8519
                     /codon_start=1
                     /product="nuclear localization signal of SV40 large T 
                     antigen"
                     /translation="PKKKRKV"
                     /standard_name="SV40 NLS"
     CDS             8544..8693
                     /translation="DALDDFDLDMLGSDALDDFDLDMLGSDALDDFDLDMLGSDALDD
                     FDLDML"
                     /codon_start=1
                     /transl_table=1
                     /product="tetrameric repeat of the minimal activation
                     domain of herpes simplex virus VP16 (<a
                     href=""http://www.ncbi.nlm.nih.gov/pubmed/9843940""
                     title=""http://www.ncbi.nlm.nih.gov/pubmed/9843940"">Beerl
                     i et al., 1998</a>)"
                     /standard_name="VP64"
     CDS             9162..9518
                     /translation="PTQAGEGTLSEALLQLQFDDEDLGALLGNSTDPAVFTDLASVDN
                     SEFQQLLNQGIPVAPHTTEPMLMEYPEAITRLVTGAQRPPDPAPAPLGAPGLPNGLLS
                     GDEDFSSIADMDFSALL"
                     /codon_start=1
                     /transl_table=1
                     /product="transcriptional activation domain of human
                     RelA,also known as p65
                     (<ahref=""http://www.ncbi.nlm.nih.gov/pubmed/18631125""tit
                     le=""http://www.ncbi.nlm.nih.gov/pubmed/18631125"">O'Shea
                     and Perkins, 2008</a>)"
                     /standard_name="RelA (p65) AD"
     CDS             9537..10106
                     /codon_start=1
                     /transl_table=1
                     /product="transcriptional activation domain from the
                     humanherpesvirus 4 (Epstein-Barr virus) replication
                     andtranscription activator Rta/BRLF1
                     (ahref=""http://www.ncbi.nlm.nih.gov/pubmed/1323708""title
                     =""http://www.ncbi.nlm.nih.gov/pubmed/1323708""Hardwick et
                     al.,
                     1992/a;ahref=""http://www.ncbi.nlm.nih.gov/pubmed/25730490
                     ""title=""http://www.ncbi.nlm.nih.gov/pubmed/25730490""Cha
                     vez et al., 2015/a)"
                     /standard_name="Rta AD"
     misc_feature    10153..10741
                     /note="woodchuck hepatitis virus posttranscriptional 
                     regulatory element"
                     /standard_name="WPRE"
     LTR             11266..11446
                     /note="truncated 5' long terminal repeat (LTR) from HIV-1"
                     /standard_name="5' LTR (truncated)"
     polyA_signal    11478..11702
                     /note="bovine growth hormone polyadenylation signal"
                     /standard_name="bGH poly(A) signal"
     rep_origin      11912..12340
     promoter        12354..12683
                     /note="SV40 enhancer and early promoter"
                     /standard_name="SV40 promoter"
     rep_origin      12534..12669
     promoter        12731..12778
                     /note="synthetic bacterial promoter"
                     /standard_name="EM7 promoter"
     CDS             12797..13171
                     /codon_start=1
                     /gene="Sh ble from Streptoalloteichus hindustanus"
                     /product="antibiotic-binding protein"
                     /note="confers resistance to bleomycin, phleomycin, and 
                     Zeocin(TM)"
                     /translation="MAKLTSAVPVLTARDVAGAVEFWTDRLGFSRDFVEDDFAGVVRD
                     DVTLFISAVQDQVVPDNTLAWVWVRGLDELYAEWSEVVSTNFRDASGPAMTEIGEQPW
                     GREFALRDPAGNCVHFVAEEQD"
                     /standard_name="BleoR"
     polyA_signal    13301..13422
                     /note="SV40 polyadenylation signal"
                     /standard_name="SV40 poly(A) signal"
     protein_bind    13495..13511
                     /bound_moiety="lac repressor encoded by lacI"
                     /note="The lac repressor binds to the lac operator to 
                     inhibit transcription in E. coli. This inhibition can be
                     relieved by adding lactose or
                     isopropyl-beta-D-thiogalactopyranoside (IPTG)."
                     /standard_name="lac operator"
     promoter        complement(13519..13549)
                     /note="promoter for the E. coli lac operon"
                     /standard_name="lac promoter"
     protein_bind    13564..13585
                     /bound_moiety="E. coli catabolite activator protein"
                     /note="CAP binding activates transcription in the
                     presenceof cAMP."
                     /standard_name="CAP binding site"
     rep_origin      complement(13873..14461)
     CDS             complement(14632..15492)
                     /codon_start=1
                     /gene="bla"
                     /product="beta-lactamase"
                     /note="confers resistance to ampicillin, carbenicillin,
                     and related antibiotics"
                     /translation="MSIQHFRVALIPFFAAFCLPVFAHPETLVKVKDAEDQLGARVGY
                     IELDLNSGKILESFRPEERFPMMSTFKVLLCGAVLSRIDAGQEQLGRRIHYSQNDLVE
                     YSPVTEKHLTDGMTVRELCSAAITMSDNTAA"
                     /standard_name="AmpR"
                     /modified_by="anno"
     promoter        complement(15493..15597)
                     /gene="bla"
                     /standard_name="AmpR promoter"
ORIGIN      
        1 gtcgacggat cgggagatct cccgatcccc tatggtgcac tctcagtaca atctgctctg
       61 atgccgcata gttaagccag tatctgctcc ctgcttgtgt gttggaggtc gctgagtagt
      121 gcgcgagcaa aatttaagct acaacaaggc aaggcttgac cgacaattgc atgaagaatc
      181 tgcttagggt taggcgtttt gcgctgcttc gcgatgtacg ggccagatat acgcgttgac
      241 attgattatt gactagttat taatagtaat caattacggg gtcattagtt catagcccat
      301 atatggagtt ccgcgttaca taacttacgg taaatggccc gcctggctga ccgcccaacg
      361 acccccgccc attgacgtca ataatgacgt atgttcccat agtaacgcca atagggactt
      421 tccattgacg tcaatgggtg gagtatttac ggtaaactgc ccacttggca gtacatcaag
      481 tgtatcatat gccaagtacg ccccctattg acgtcaatga cggtaaatgg cccgcctggc
      541 attatgccca gtacatgacc ttatgggact ttcctacttg gcagtacatc tacgtattag
      601 tcatcgctat taccatggtg atgcggtttt ggcagtacat caatgggcgt ggatagcggt
      661 ttgactcacg gggatttcca agtctccacc ccattgacgt caatgggagt ttgttttggc
      721 accaaaatca acgggacttt ccaaaatgtc gtaacaactc cgccccattg acgcaaatgg
      781 gcggtaggcg tgtacggtgg gaggtctata taagcagcgc gttttgcctg tactgggtct
      841 ctctggttag accagatctg agcctgggag ctctctggct aactagggaa cccactgctt
      901 aagcctcaat aaagcttgcc ttgagtgctt caagtagtgt gtgcccgtct gttgtgtgac
      961 tctggtaact agagatccct cagacccttt tagtcagtgt ggaaaatctc tagcagtggc
     1021 gcccgaacag ggacttgaaa gcgaaaggga aaccagagga gctctctcga cgcaggactc
     1081 ggcttgctga agcgcgcacg gcaagaggcg aggggcggcg actggtgagt acgccaaaaa
     1141 ttttgactag cggaggctag aaggagagag atgggtgcga gagcgtcagt attaagcggg
     1201 ggagaattag atcgcgatgg gaaaaaattc ggttaaggcc agggggaaag aaaaaatata
     1261 aattaaaaca tatagtatgg gcaagcaggg agctagaacg attcgcagtt aatcctggcc
     1321 tgttagaaac atcagaaggc tgtagacaaa tactgggaca gctacaacca tcccttcaga
     1381 caggatcaga agaacttaga tcattatata atacagtagc aaccctctat tgtgtgcatc
     1441 aaaggataga gataaaagac accaaggaag ctttagacaa gatagaggaa gagcaaaaca
     1501 aaagtaagac caccgcacag caagcggccg ctgatcttca gacctggagg aggagatatg
     1561 agggacaatt ggagaagtga attatataaa tataaagtag taaaaattga accattagga
     1621 gtagcaccca ccaaggcaaa gagaagagtg gtgcagagag aaaaaagagc agtgggaata
     1681 ggagctttgt tccttgggtt cttgggagca gcaggaagca ctatgggcgc agcgtcaatg
     1741 acgctgacgg tacaggccag acaattattg tctggtatag tgcagcagca gaacaatttg
     1801 ctgagggcta ttgaggcgca acagcatctg ttgcaactca cagtctgggg catcaagcag
     1861 ctccaggcaa gaatcctggc tgtggaaaga tacctaaagg atcaacagct cctggggatt
     1921 tggggttgct ctggaaaact catttgcacc actgctgtgc cttggaatgc tagttggagt
     1981 aataaatctc tggaacagat ttggaatcac acgacctgga tggagtggga cagagaaatt
     2041 aacaattaca caagcttaat acactcctta attgaagaat cgcaaaacca gcaagaaaag
     2101 aatgaacaag aattattgga attagataaa tgggcaagtt tgtggaattg gtttaacata
     2161 acaaattggc tgtggtatat aaaattattc ataatgatag taggaggctt ggtaggttta
     2221 agaatagttt ttgctgtact ttctatagtg aatagagtta ggcagggata ttcaccatta
     2281 tcgtttcaga cccacctccc aaccccgagg ggacccgaca ggcccgaagg aatagaagaa
     2341 gaaggtggag agagagacag agacagatcc attcgattag tgaacggatc ggcactgcgt
     2401 gcgccaattc tgcagacaaa tggcagtatt catccacaat tttaaaagaa aaggggggat
     2461 tggggggtac agtgcagggg aaagaatagt agacataata gcaacagaca tacaaactaa
     2521 agaattacaa aaacaaatta caaaaattca aaattttcgg gtttattaca gggacagcag
     2581 agatccagtt tggttaatta atgcaaagat ggataaagtt ttaaacagag aggaatcttt
     2641 gcagctaatg gaccttctag gtcttgaaag gagtgggaat tggctccggt gcccgtcagt
     2701 gggcagagcg cacatcgccc acagtccccg agaagttggg gggaggggtc ggcaattgaa
     2761 ccggtgccta gagaaggtgg cgcggggtaa actgggaaag tgatgtcgtg tactggctcc
     2821 gcctttttcc cgagggtggg ggagaaccgt atataagtgc agtagtcgcc gtgaacgttc
     2881 tttttcgcaa cgggtttgcc gccagaacac aggtaagtgc cgtgtgtggt tcccgcgggc
     2941 ctggcctctt tacgggttat ggcccttgcg tgccttgaat tacttccacc tggctgcagt
     3001 acgtgattct tgatcccgag cttcgggttg gaagtgggtg ggagagttcg aggccttgcg
     3061 cttaaggagc cccttcgcct cgtgcttgag ttgaggcctg gcctgggcgc tggggccgcc
     3121 gcgtgcgaat ctggtggcac cttcgcgcct gtctcgctgc tttcgataag tctctagcca
     3181 tttaaaattt ttgatgacct gctgcgacgc tttttttctg gcaagatagt cttgtaaatg
     3241 cgggccaaga tctgcacact ggtatttcgg tttttggggc cgcgggcggc gacggggccc
     3301 gtgcgtccca gcgcacatgt tcggcgaggc ggggcctgcg agcgcggcca ccgagaatcg
     3361 gacgggggta gtctcaagct ggccggcctg ctctggtgcc tggcctcgcg ccgccgtgta
     3421 tcgccccgcc ctgggcggca aggctggccc ggtcggcacc agttgcgtga gcggaaagat
     3481 ggccgcttcc cggccctgct gcagggagct caaaatggag gacgcggcgc tcgggagagc
     3541 gggcgggtga gtcacccaca caaaggaaaa gggcctttcc gtcctcagcc gtcgcttcat
     3601 gtgactccac ggagtaccgg gcgccgtcca ggcacctcga ttagttctcg agcttttgga
     3661 gtacgtcgtc tttaggttgg ggggaggggt tttatgcgat ggagtttccc cacactgagt
     3721 gggtggagac tgaagttagg ccagcttggc acttgatgta attctccttg gaatttgccc
     3781 tttttgagtt tggatcttgg ttcattctca agcctcagac agtggttcaa agtttttttc
     3841 ttccatttca ggtgtcgtga cgtacggcca ccatgagccc caagaagaag agaaaggtgg
     3901 aggccagcga caagaagtac agcatcggcc tggccatcgg caccaactct gtgggctggg
     3961 ccgtgatcac cgacgagtac aaggtgccca gcaagaaatt caaggtgctg ggcaacaccg
     4021 accggcacag catcaagaag aacctgatcg gagccctgct gttcgacagc ggcgaaacag
     4081 ccgaggccac ccggctgaag agaaccgcca gaagaagata caccagacgg aagaaccgga
     4141 tctgctatct gcaagagatc ttcagcaacg agatggccaa ggtggacgac agcttcttcc
     4201 acagactgga agagtccttc ctggtggaag aggataagaa gcacgagcgg caccccatct
     4261 tcggcaacat cgtggacgag gtggcctacc acgagaagta ccccaccatc taccacctga
     4321 gaaagaaact ggtggacagc accgacaagg ccgacctgcg gctgatctat ctggccctgg
     4381 cccacatgat caagttccgg ggccacttcc tgatcgaggg cgacctgaac cccgacaaca
     4441 gcgacgtgga caagctgttc atccagctgg tgcagaccta caaccagctg ttcgaggaaa
     4501 accccatcaa cgccagcggc gtggacgcca aggccatcct gtctgccaga ctgagcaaga
     4561 gcagacggct ggaaaatctg atcgcccagc tgcccggcga gaagaagaat ggcctgttcg
     4621 gcaacctgat tgccctgagc ctgggcctga cccccaactt caagagcaac ttcgacctgg
     4681 ccgaggatgc caaactgcag ctgagcaagg acacctacga cgacgacctg gacaacctgc
     4741 tggcccagat cggcgaccag tacgccgacc tgtttctggc cgccaagaac ctgtccgacg
     4801 ccatcctgct gagcgacatc ctgagagtga acaccgagat caccaaggcc cccctgagcg
     4861 cctctatgat caagagatac gacgagcacc accaggacct gaccctgctg aaagctctcg
     4921 tgcggcagca gctgcctgag aagtacaaag agattttctt cgaccagagc aagaacggct
     4981 acgccggcta cattgacggc ggagccagcc aggaagagtt ctacaagttc atcaagccca
     5041 tcctggaaaa gatggacggc accgaggaac tgctcgtgaa gctgaacaga gaggacctgc
     5101 tgcggaagca gcggaccttc gacaacggca gcatccccca ccagatccac ctgggagagc
     5161 tgcacgccat tctgcggcgg caggaagatt tttacccatt cctgaaggac aaccgggaaa
     5221 agatcgagaa gatcctgacc ttccgcatcc cctactacgt gggccctctg gccaggggaa
     5281 acagcagatt cgcctggatg accagaaaga gcgaggaaac catcaccccc tggaacttcg
     5341 aggaagtggt ggacaagggc gcttccgccc agagcttcat cgagcggatg accaacttcg
     5401 ataagaacct gcccaacgag aaggtgctgc ccaagcacag cctgctgtac gagtacttca
     5461 ccgtgtataa cgagctgacc aaagtgaaat acgtgaccga gggaatgaga aagcccgcct
     5521 tcctgagcgg cgagcagaaa aaggccatcg tggacctgct gttcaagacc aaccggaaag
     5581 tgaccgtgaa gcagctgaaa gagagcggac ttgctacaac tttggagcgg attgagaaga
     5641 atttcgtcat aactgatccc aggttgcctg ataatcctat aatattcgcc tccgatagtt
     5701 ttcttcaact tacggagtac tccagagagg agatactggg aaggaatgct agattcctcc
     5761 aaggtccaga aactgataga gctactgtga ggaagatacg ggatgccatt gacaatcaaa
     5821 ctgaagtgac agtgcaactt atcaattaca ccaagtcagg gaacaaattc tggaacctgt
     5881 tccatttgca acccatgagg gaccaaaagg gcgatgtgca atatttcata ggcgttcaac
     5941 ttgatggtac tgaacacgtc agagatgcgg cggagcgaga aggagtgatg ctgattaaga
     6001 aaacagcaga gaatatcgac gaagcggcga aaggaagcga ctacttcaag aaaatcgagt
     6061 gcttcgactc cgtggaaatc tccggcgtgg aagatcggtt caacgcctcc ctgggcacat
     6121 accacgatct gctgaaaatt atcaaggaca aggacttcct ggacaatgag gaaaacgagg
     6181 acattctgga agatatcgtg ctgaccctga cactgtttga ggacagagag atgatcgagg
     6241 aacggctgaa aacctatgcc cacctgttcg acgacaaagt gatgaagcag ctgaagcggc
     6301 ggagatacac cggctggggc aggctgagcc ggaagctgat caacggcatc cgggacaagc
     6361 agtccggcaa gacaatcctg gatttcctga agtccgacgg cttcgccaac agaaacttca
     6421 tgcagctgat ccacgacgac agcctgacct ttaaagagga catccagaaa gcccaggtgt
     6481 ccggccaggg cgatagcctg cacgagcaca ttgccaatct ggccggcagc cccgccatta
     6541 agaagggcat cctgcagaca gtgaaggtgg tggacgagct cgtgaaagtg atgggccggc
     6601 acaagcccga gaacatcgtg atcgaaatgg ccagagagaa ccagaccacc cagaagggac
     6661 agaagaacag ccgcgagaga atgaagcgga tcgaagaggg catcaaagag ctgggcagcc
     6721 agatcctgaa agaacacccc gtggaaaaca cccagctgca gaacgagaag ctgtacctgt
     6781 actacctgca gaatgggcgg gatatgtacg tggaccagga actggacatc aaccggctgt
     6841 ccgactacga tgtggacgct atcgtgcctc agagctttct gaaggacgac tccatcgaca
     6901 acaaggtgct gaccagaagc gacaagaacc ggggcaagag cgacaacgtg ccctccgaag
     6961 aggtcgtgaa gaagatgaag aactactggc ggcagctgct gaacgccaag ctgattaccc
     7021 agagaaagtt cgacaatctg accaaggccg agagaggcgg cctgagcgaa ctggataagg
     7081 ccggcttcat caagagacag ctggtggaaa cccggcagat cacaaagcac gtggcacaga
     7141 tcctggactc ccggatgaac actaagtacg acgagaatga caagctgatc cgggaagtga
     7201 aagtgatcac cctgaagtcc aagctggtgt ccgatttccg gaaggatttc cagttttaca
     7261 aagtgcgcga gatcaacaac taccaccacg cccacgacgc ctacctgaac gccgtcgtgg
     7321 gaaccgccct gatcaaaaag taccctaagc tggaaagcga gttcgtgtac ggcgactaca
     7381 aggtgtacga cgtgcggaag atgatcgcca agagcgagca ggaaatcggc aaggctaccg
     7441 ccaagtactt cttctacagc aacatcatga actttttcaa gaccgagatt accctggcca
     7501 acggcgagat ccggaagcgg cctctgatcg agacaaacgg cgaaaccggg gagatcgtgt
     7561 gggataaggg ccgggatttt gccaccgtgc ggaaagtgct gagcatgccc caagtgaata
     7621 tcgtgaaaaa gaccgaggtg cagacaggcg gcttcagcaa agagtctatc ctgcccaaga
     7681 ggaacagcga taagctgatc gccagaaaga aggactggga ccctaagaag tacggcggct
     7741 tcgacagccc caccgtggcc tattctgtgc tggtggtggc caaagtggaa aagggcaagt
     7801 ccaagaaact gaagagtgtg aaagagctgc tggggatcac catcatggaa agaagcagct
     7861 tcgagaagaa tcccatcgac tttctggaag ccaagggcta caaagaagtg aaaaaggacc
     7921 tgatcatcaa gctgcctaag tactccctgt tcgagctgga aaacggccgg aagagaatgc
     7981 tggcctctgc cggcgaactg cagaagggaa acgaactggc cctgccctcc aaatatgtga
     8041 acttcctgta cctggccagc cactatgaga agctgaaggg ctcccccgag gataatgagc
     8101 agaaacagct gtttgtggaa cagcacaagc actacctgga cgagatcatc gagcagatca
     8161 gcgagttctc caagagagtg atcctggccg acgctaatct ggacaaagtg ctgtccgcct
     8221 acaacaagca ccgggataag cccatcagag agcaggccga gaatatcatc cacctgttta
     8281 ccctgaccaa tctgggagcc cctgccgcct tcaagtactt tgacaccacc atcgaccgga
     8341 agaggtacac cagcaccaaa gaggtgctgg acgccaccct gatccaccag agcatcaccg
     8401 gcctgtacga gacacggatc gacctgtctc agctgggagg cgacagcgct ggaggaggtg
     8461 gaagcggagg aggaggaagc ggaggaggag gtagcggacc taagaaaaag aggaaggtgg
     8521 cggccgctgg atccggacgg gctgacgcat tggacgattt tgatctggat atgctgggaa
     8581 gtgacgccct cgatgatttt gaccttgaca tgcttggttc ggatgccctt gatgactttg
     8641 acctcgacat gctcggcagt gacgcccttg atgatttcga cctggacatg ctgattaaca
     8701 ctagtggcgg ctctggcggc ggctccggag gctctagcca gtacctgccc gacaccgacg
     8761 acaggcaccg gatcgaggaa aagcggaagc ggacctacga gacattcaag agcatcatga
     8821 agaagtcccc cttcagcggc cccaccgacc ctagacctcc acctagaaga atcgccgtgc
     8881 ccagcagatc cagcgccagc gtgccaaaac ctgcccccca gccttacccc ttcaccagca
     8941 gcctgagcac catcaactac gacgagttcc ctaccatggt gttccccagc ggccagatct
     9001 ctcaggcctc tgctctggct ccagcccctc ctcaggtgct gcctcaggct cctgctcctg
     9061 caccagctcc agccatggtg tctgcactgg ctcaggcacc agcacccgtg cctgtgctgg
     9121 ctcctggacc tccacaggct gtggctccac cagcccctaa acctacacag gccggcgagg
     9181 gcacactgtc tgaagctctg ctgcagctgc agttcgacga cgaggatctg ggagccctgc
     9241 tgggaaacag caccgatcct gccgtgttca ccgacctggc cagcgtggac aacagcgagt
     9301 tccagcagct gctgaaccag ggcatccctg tggcccctca caccaccgag cccatgctga
     9361 tggaataccc cgaggccatc acccggctcg tgacaggcgc tcagaggcct cctgatccag
     9421 ctcctgcccc tctgggagca ccaggcctgc ctaatggact gctgtctggc gacgaggact
     9481 tcagctctat cgccgatatg gatttctcag ccttgctggg ctctggcagc ggcagccggg
     9541 attccaggga agggatgttt ttgccgaagc ctgaggccgg ctccgctatt agtgacgtgt
     9601 ttgagggccg cgaggtgtgc cagccaaaac gaatccggcc atttcatcct ccaggaagtc
     9661 catgggccaa ccgcccactc cccgccagcc tcgcaccaac accaaccggt ccagtacatg
     9721 agccagtcgg gtcactgacc ccggcaccag tccctcagcc actggaccca gcgcccgcag
     9781 tgactcccga ggccagtcac ctgttggagg accccgatga agatacgagc caggctgtca
     9841 aagcccttcg ggagatggcc gatactgtga ttccccagaa ggaagaggct gcaatctgtg
     9901 gccaaatgga cctttcccat ccgcccccaa ggggccatct ggatgagctg acaaccacac
     9961 ttgagtccat gaccgaggat ctgaacctgg actcacccct gaccccggaa ttgaacgaga
    10021 ttctggatac cttcctgaac gacgagtgcc tcttgcatgc catgcatatc agcacaggac
    10081 tgtccatctt cgacacatct ctgtttggtt aaagcgaagt caatcccaga attcgatatc
    10141 aagcttatcg ataatcaacc tctggattac aaaatttgtg aaagattgac tggtattctt
    10201 aactatgttg ctccttttac gctatgtgga tacgctgctt taatgccttt gtatcatgct
    10261 attgcttccc gtatggcttt cattttctcc tccttgtata aatcctggtt gctgtctctt
    10321 tatgaggagt tgtggcccgt tgtcaggcaa cgtggcgtgg tgtgcactgt gtttgctgac
    10381 gcaaccccca ctggttgggg cattgccacc acctgtcagc tcctttccgg gactttcgct
    10441 ttccccctcc ctattgccac ggcggaactc atcgccgcct gccttgcccg ctgctggaca
    10501 ggggctcggc tgttgggcac tgacaattcc gtggtgttgt cggggaaatc atcgtccttt
    10561 ccttggctgc tcgcctgtgt tgccacctgg attctgcgcg ggacgtcctt ctgctacgtc
    10621 ccttcggccc tcaatccagc ggaccttcct tcccgcggcc tgctgccggc tctgcggcct
    10681 cttccgcgtc ttcgccttcg ccctcagacg agtcggatct ccctttgggc cgcctccccg
    10741 catcgatacc gtcgacctcg agacctagaa aaacatggag caatcacaag tagcaataca
    10801 gcagctacca atgctgattg tgcctggcta gaagcacaag aggaggagga ggtgggtttt
    10861 ccagtcacac ctcaggtacc tttaagacca atgacttaca aggcagctgt agatcttagc
    10921 cactttttaa aagaaaaggg gggactggaa gggctaattc actcccaacg aagacaagat
    10981 atccttgatc tgtggatcta ccacacacaa ggctacttcc ctgattggca gaactacaca
    11041 ccagggccag ggatcagata tccactgacc tttggatggt gctacaagct agtaccagtt
    11101 gagcaagaga aggtagaaga agccaatgaa ggagagaaca cccgcttgtt acaccctgtg
    11161 agcctgcatg ggatggatga cccggagaga gaagtattag agtggaggtt tgacagccgc
    11221 ctagcatttc atcacatggc ccgagagctg catccggact gtactgggtc tctctggtta
    11281 gaccagatct gagcctggga gctctctggc taactaggga acccactgct taagcctcaa
    11341 taaagcttgc cttgagtgct tcaagtagtg tgtgcccgtc tgttgtgtga ctctggtaac
    11401 tagagatccc tcagaccctt ttagtcagtg tggaaaatct ctagcagggc ccgtttaaac
    11461 ccgctgatca gcctcgactg tgccttctag ttgccagcca tctgttgttt gcccctcccc
    11521 cgtgccttcc ttgaccctgg aaggtgccac tcccactgtc ctttcctaat aaaatgagga
    11581 aattgcatcg cattgtctga gtaggtgtca ttctattctg gggggtgggg tggggcagga
    11641 cagcaagggg gaggattggg aagacaatag caggcatgct ggggatgcgg tgggctctat
    11701 ggcttctgag gcggaaagaa ccagctgggg ctctaggggg tatccccacg cgccctgtag
    11761 cggcgcatta agcgcggcgg gggggggggg ggggtggggc aggacagcaa gggggaggat
    11821 tgggaagaca atagcaggca tgctggggat gcggtgggct ctatggcttc tgaggcggaa
    11881 agaaccagct ggggctctag ggggtatccc cnnnnnnnnn nnnnnnnnnn nnnnnnnnnn
    11941 nnnnnnnnnn nnnnnnnnnn nnnnnnnnnn nnnnnnnnnn nnnnnnnnnn nnnnnnnnnn
    12001 nnnnnnnnnn nnnnnnnnnn nnnnnnnnnn nnnnncnnnn nnnnnnnnnn nnnnnnnnnn
    12061 nnnnnnnnnn nnnnnnnnnn nnnnnnnnnn nnnnnnnnnn nnnnnnnnnn nnnnnnnnnn
    12121 nnnnnnnann nnnnnnnnnn nnnnnnnnnn nnnnnnnnnn nnnnnnnnnn nnnnnnncct
    12181 ttgacgttgg agtccacgtt ctttaatagt ggactcttgt tccaaactgg aacaacactc
    12241 aaccctatct cggtctattc ttttgattta taagggattt tgccgatttc ggcctattgg
    12301 ttaaaaaatg agctgattta acaaaaattt aacgcgaatt aattctgtgg aatgtgtgtc
    12361 agttagggtg tggaaagtcc ccaggctccc cagcaggcag aagtatgcaa agcatgcatc
    12421 tcaattagtc agcaaccagg tgtggaaagt ccccaggctc cccagcaggc agaagtatgc
    12481 aaagcatgca tctcaattag tcagcaacca tagtcccgcc cctaactccg cccatcccgc
    12541 ccctaactcc gcccagttcc gcccattctc cgccccatgg ctgactaatt ttttttattt
    12601 atgcagaggc cgaggccgcc tctgcctctg agctattcca gaagtagtga ggaggctttt
    12661 ttggaggcct aggcttttgc aaaaagctcc cgggagcttg tatatccatt ttcggatctg
    12721 atcagcacgt gttgacaatt aatcatcggc atagtatatc ggcatagtat aatacgacaa
    12781 ggtgaggaac taaaccatgg ccaagttgac cagtgccgtt ccggtgctca ccgcgcgcga
    12841 cgtcgccgga gcggtcgagt tctggaccga ccggctcggg ttctcccggg acttcgtgga
    12901 ggacgacttc gccggtgtgg tccgggacga cgtgaccctg ttcatcagcg cggtccagga
    12961 ccaggtggtg ccggacaaca ccctggcctg ggtgtgggtg cgcggcctgg acgagctgta
    13021 cgccgagtgg tcggaggtcg tgtccacgaa cttccgggac gcctccgggc cggccatgac
    13081 cgagatcggc gagcagccgt gggggcggga gttcgccctg cgcgacccgg ccggcaactg
    13141 cgtgcacttc gtggccgagg agcaggactg acacgtgcta cgagatttcg attccaccgc
    13201 cgccttctat gaaaggttgg gcttcggaat cgttttccgg gacgccggct ggatgatcct
    13261 ccagcgcggg gatctcatgc tggagttctt cgcccacccc aacttgttta ttgcagctta
    13321 taatggttac aaataaagca atagcatcac aaatttcaca aataaagcat ttttttcact
    13381 gcattctagt tgtggtttgt ccaaactcat caatgtatct tatcatgtct gtataccgtc
    13441 gacctctagc tagagcttgg cgtaatcatg gtcatagctg tttcctgtgt gaaattgtta
    13501 tccgctcaca attccacaca acatacgagc cggaagcata aagtgtaaag cctggggtgc
    13561 ctaatgagtg agctaactca cattaattgc gttgcgctca ctgcccgctt tccagtcggg
    13621 aaacctgtcg tgccagctgc attaatgaat cggccaacgc gcggggagag gcggtttgcg
    13681 tattgggcgc tcttccgctt cctcgctcac tgactcgctg cgctcggtcg ttcggctgcg
    13741 gcgagcggta tcagctcact caaaggcggt aatacggtta tccacagaat caggggataa
    13801 cgcaggaaag aacatgtgag caaaaggcca gcaaaaggcc aggaaccgta aaaaggccgc
    13861 gttgctggcg tttttccata ggctccgccc ccctgacgag catcacaaaa atcgacgctc
    13921 aagtcagagg tggcgaaacc cgacaggact ataaagatac caggcgtttc cccctggaag
    13981 ctccctcgtg cgctctcctg ttccgaccct gccgcttacc ggatacctgt ccgcctttct
    14041 cccttcggga agcgtggcgc tttctcatag ctcacgctgt aggtatctca gttcggtgta
    14101 ggtcgttcgc tccaagctgg gctgtgtgca cgaacccccc gttcagcccg accgctgcgc
    14161 cttatccggt aactatcgtc ttgagtccaa cccggtaaga cacgacttat cgccactggc
    14221 agcagccact ggtaacagga ttagcagagc gaggtatgta ggcggtgcta cagagttctt
    14281 gaagtggtgg cctaactacg gctacactag aagaacagta tttggtatct gcgctctgct
    14341 gaagccagtt accttcggaa aaagagttgg tagctcttga tccggcaaac aaaccaccgc
    14401 tggtagcggt ggtttttttg tttgcaagca gcagattacg cgcagaaaaa aaggatctca
    14461 agaagatcct ttgatctttt ctacggggtc tgacgctcag tggaacgaaa actcacgtta
    14521 agggattttg gtcatgagat tatcaaaaag gatcttcacc tagatccttt taaattaaaa
    14581 atgaagtttt aaatcaatct aaagtatata tgagtaaact tggtctgaca gttaccaatg
    14641 cttaatcagt gaggcaccta tctcagcgat ctgtctattt cgttcatcca tagttgcctg
    14701 actccccgtc gtgtagataa ctacgatacg ggagggctta ccatctggcc ccagtgctgc
    14761 aatgataccg cgagacccac gctcaccggc tccagattta tcagcaataa accagccagc
    14821 cggaagggcc gagcgcagaa gtggtcctgc aactttatcc gcctccatcc agtctattaa
    14881 ttgttgccgg gaagctagag taagtagttc gccagttaat agtttgcgca acgttgttgc
    14941 cattgctaca ggcatcgtgg tgtcacgctc gtcgtttggt atggcttcat tcagctccgg
    15001 ttcccaacga tcaaggcgag ttacatgatc ccccatgttg tgcaaaaaag cggttagctc
    15061 cttcggtcct ccgatcgttg tcagaagtaa gttggccgca gtgttatcac tcatggttat
    15121 ggcagcactg cataattctc ttactgtcat gccatccgta agatgctttt ctgtgactgg
    15181 tgagtactca accaagtcat tctgagaata gtgtatgcgg cgaccgagtt gctcttgccc
    15241 ggcgtcaata cgggataata ccgcgccaca tagcagaact ttaaaagtgc tcatcattgg
    15301 aaaacgttct tcggggcgaa aactctcaag gatcttaccg ctgttgagat ccagttcgat
    15361 gtaacccact cgtgcaccca actgatcttc agcatctttt actttcacca gcgtttctgg
    15421 gtgagcaaaa acaggaaggc aaaatgccgc aaaaaaggga ataagggcga cacggaaatg
    15481 ttgaatactc atactcttcc tttttcaata ttattgaagc atttatcagg gttattgtct
    15541 catgagcgga tacatatttg aatgtattta gaaaaataaa caaatagggg ttccgcgcac
    15601 atttccccga aaagtgccac ctgac
//
