# Supplementary material for: Modular engineering of thermoresponsive allosteric proteins
Source: Nat Chem Biol. 2026 Feb 12;22(5):751–8. doi: 10.1038/s41589-026-02151-y (PMC13128441; doi:10.1038/s41589-026-02151-y)
Supplement: Supplementary file 3 — Raw data supplementary figures, GenBank files, structures, T7 gels and western blot images. [file 41589_2026_2151_MOESM3_ESM.zip › Supplementary_Data/genebank_files/dSpyCas9-VPR.gb]

LOCUS       dSpyCas9-VPR           15190 bp    DNA     circular UNA 11-FEB-2025
DEFINITION  #3642.
ACCESSION   urn.local...9j-ftohrmj
VERSION     urn.local...9j-ftohrmj
KEYWORDS    .
SOURCE      
  ORGANISM  .
FEATURES             Location/Qualifiers
     enhancer        238..617
                     /note="human cytomegalovirus immediate early enhancer"
                     /standard_name="CMV enhancer"
     promoter        619..817
                     /note="human cytomegalovirus (CMV) immediate early 
                     promoter"
                     /standard_name="CMV promoter"
     LTR             835..1015
                     /note="truncated 5' long terminal repeat (LTR) from HIV-1"
                     /standard_name="5' LTR (truncated)"
     misc_feature    1062..1187
                     /note="packaging signal of human immunodeficiency virus 
                     type 1"
                     /standard_name="HIV-1 Psi"
     misc_feature    1680..1913
                     /note="The Rev response element (RRE) of HIV-1 allows for
                     Rev-dependent mRNA export from the nucleus to
                     thecytoplasm."
                     /standard_name="RRE"
     misc_feature    2440..2557
                     /note="central polypurine tract and central termination 
                     sequence of HIV-1"
                     /standard_name="cPPT/CTS"
     promoter        2682..3860
                     /note="strong constitutive promoter for human elongation 
                     factor EF-1-alpha"
                     /standard_name="EF-1-alpha promoter"
     CDS             3879..3899
                     /codon_start=1
                     /product="nuclear localization signal of SV40 large T 
                     antigen"
                     /translation="PKKKRKV"
                     /standard_name="SV40 NLS"
     CDS             3909..8009
                     /codon_start=1
                     /product="catalytically dead mutant of the Cas9 
                     endonuclease from the Streptococcus pyogenes Type II
                     CRISPR/Cas system"
                     /note="RNA-guided DNA-binding protein that lacks 
                     endonuclease activity due to the D10A mutation in the RuvC
                     catalytic domain and the H840A mutation in the HNH
                     catalytic domain"
                     /translation="DKKYSIGLAIGTNSVGWAVITDEYKVPSKKFKVLGNTDRHSIKK
                     NLIGALLFDSGETAEATRLKRTARRRYTRRKNRICYLQEIFSNEMAKVDDSFFHRLEE
                     SFLVEEDKKHERHPIFGNIVDEVAYHEKYPTIYHLRKKLVDSTDKADLRLIYLALAHM
                     IKFRGHFLIEGDLNPDNSDVDKLFIQLVQTYNQLFEENPINASGVDAKAILSARLSKS
                     RRLENLIAQLPGEKKNGLFGNLIALSLGLTPNFKSNFDLAEDAKLQLSKDTYDDDLDN
                     LLAQIGDQYADLFLAAKNLSDAILLSDILRVNTEITKAPLSASMIKRYDEHHQDLTLL
                     KALVRQQLPEKYKEIFFDQSKNGYAGYIDGGASQEEFYKFIKPILEKMDGTEELLVKL
                     NREDLLRKQRTFDNGSIPHQIHLGELHAILRRQEDFYPFLKDNREKIEKILTFRIPYY
                     VGPLARGNSRFAWMTRKSEETITPWNFEEVVDKGASAQSFIERMTNFDKNLPNEKVLP
                     KHSLLYEYFTVYNELTKVKYVTEGMRKPAFLSGEQKKAIVDLLFKTNRKVTVKQLKED
                     YFKKIECFDSVEISGVEDRFNASLGTYHDLLKIIKDKDFLDNEENEDILEDIVLTLTL
                     FEDREMIEERLKTYAHLFDDKVMKQLKRRRYTGWGRLSRKLINGIRDKQSGKTILDFL
                     KSDGFANRNFMQLIHDDSLTFKEDIQKAQVSGQGDSLHEHIANLAGSPAIKKGILQTV
                     KVVDELVKVMGRHKPENIVIEMARENQTTQKGQKNSRERMKRIEEGIKELGSQILKEH
                     PVENTQLQNEKLYLYYLQNGRDMYVDQELDINRLSDYDVDAIVPQSFLKDDSIDNKVL
                     TRSDKNRGKSDNVPSEEVVKKMKNYWRQLLNAKLITQRKFDNLTKAERGGLSELDKAG
                     FIKRQLVETRQITKHVAQILDSRMNTKYDENDKLIREVKVITLKSKLVSDFRKDFQFY
                     KVREINNYHHAHDAYLNAVVGTALIKKYPKLESEFVYGDYKVYDVRKMIAKSEQEIGK
                     ATAKYFFYSNIMNFFKTEITLANGEIRKRPLIETNGETGEIVWDKGRDFATVRKVLSM
                     PQVNIVKKTEVQTGGFSKESILPKRNSDKLIARKKDWDPKKYGGFDSPTVAYSVLVVA
                     KVEKGKSKKLKSVKELLGITIMERSSFEKNPIDFLEAKGYKEVKKDLIIKLPKYSLFE
                     LENGRKRMLASAGELQKGNELALPSKYVNFLYLASHYEKLKGSPEDNEQKQLFVEQHK
                     HYLDEIIEQISEFSKRVILADANLDKVLSAYNKHRDKPIREQAENIIHLFTLTNLGAP
                     AAFKYFDTTIDRKRYTSTKEVLDATLIHQSITGLYETRIDLSQLGGD"
                     /standard_name="dCas9"
     CDS             8064..8084
                     /codon_start=1
                     /product="nuclear localization signal of SV40 large T 
                     antigen"
                     /translation="PKKKRKV"
                     /standard_name="SV40 NLS"
     CDS             8109..8258
                     /translation="DALDDFDLDMLGSDALDDFDLDMLGSDALDDFDLDMLGSDALDD
                     FDLDML"
                     /codon_start=1
                     /transl_table=1
                     /product="tetrameric repeat of the minimal activation
                     domain of herpes simplex virus VP16 (<a
                     href=""http://www.ncbi.nlm.nih.gov/pubmed/9843940""
                     title=""http://www.ncbi.nlm.nih.gov/pubmed/9843940"">Beerl
                     i et al., 1998</a>)"
                     /standard_name="VP64"
     CDS             8727..9083
                     /translation="PTQAGEGTLSEALLQLQFDDEDLGALLGNSTDPAVFTDLASVDN
                     SEFQQLLNQGIPVAPHTTEPMLMEYPEAITRLVTGAQRPPDPAPAPLGAPGLPNGLLS
                     GDEDFSSIADMDFSALL"
                     /codon_start=1
                     /transl_table=1
                     /product="transcriptional activation domain of human
                     RelA,also known as p65
                     (<ahref=""http://www.ncbi.nlm.nih.gov/pubmed/18631125""tit
                     le=""http://www.ncbi.nlm.nih.gov/pubmed/18631125"">O'Shea
                     and Perkins, 2008</a>)"
                     /standard_name="RelA (p65) AD"
     CDS             9102..9671
                     /codon_start=1
                     /transl_table=1
                     /product="transcriptional activation domain from the
                     humanherpesvirus 4 (Epstein-Barr virus) replication
                     andtranscription activator Rta/BRLF1
                     (ahref=""http://www.ncbi.nlm.nih.gov/pubmed/1323708""title
                     =""http://www.ncbi.nlm.nih.gov/pubmed/1323708""Hardwick et
                     al.,
                     1992/a;ahref=""http://www.ncbi.nlm.nih.gov/pubmed/25730490
                     ""title=""http://www.ncbi.nlm.nih.gov/pubmed/25730490""Cha
                     vez et al., 2015/a)"
                     /standard_name="Rta AD"
     misc_feature    9718..10306
                     /note="woodchuck hepatitis virus posttranscriptional 
                     regulatory element"
                     /standard_name="WPRE"
     LTR             10831..11011
                     /note="truncated 5' long terminal repeat (LTR) from HIV-1"
                     /standard_name="5' LTR (truncated)"
     polyA_signal    11043..11267
                     /note="bovine growth hormone polyadenylation signal"
                     /standard_name="bGH poly(A) signal"
     rep_origin      11477..11905
     promoter        11919..12248
                     /note="SV40 enhancer and early promoter"
                     /standard_name="SV40 promoter"
     rep_origin      12099..12234
     promoter        12296..12343
                     /note="synthetic bacterial promoter"
                     /standard_name="EM7 promoter"
     CDS             12362..12736
                     /codon_start=1
                     /gene="Sh ble from Streptoalloteichus hindustanus"
                     /product="antibiotic-binding protein"
                     /note="confers resistance to bleomycin, phleomycin, and 
                     Zeocin(TM)"
                     /translation="MAKLTSAVPVLTARDVAGAVEFWTDRLGFSRDFVEDDFAGVVRD
                     DVTLFISAVQDQVVPDNTLAWVWVRGLDELYAEWSEVVSTNFRDASGPAMTEIGEQPW
                     GREFALRDPAGNCVHFVAEEQD"
                     /standard_name="BleoR"
     polyA_signal    12866..12987
                     /note="SV40 polyadenylation signal"
                     /standard_name="SV40 poly(A) signal"
     protein_bind    13060..13076
                     /bound_moiety="lac repressor encoded by lacI"
                     /note="The lac repressor binds to the lac operator to 
                     inhibit transcription in E. coli. This inhibition can be
                     relieved by adding lactose or
                     isopropyl-beta-D-thiogalactopyranoside (IPTG)."
                     /standard_name="lac operator"
     promoter        complement(13084..13114)
                     /note="promoter for the E. coli lac operon"
                     /standard_name="lac promoter"
     protein_bind    13129..13150
                     /bound_moiety="E. coli catabolite activator protein"
                     /note="CAP binding activates transcription in the
                     presenceof cAMP."
                     /standard_name="CAP binding site"
     rep_origin      complement(13438..14026)
     CDS             complement(14197..15057)
                     /codon_start=1
                     /gene="bla"
                     /product="beta-lactamase"
                     /note="confers resistance to ampicillin, carbenicillin,
                     and related antibiotics"
                     /translation="MSIQHFRVALIPFFAAFCLPVFAHPETLVKVKDAEDQLGARVGY
                     IELDLNSGKILESFRPEERFPMMSTFKVLLCGAVLSRIDAGQEQLGRRIHYSQNDLVE
                     YSPVTEKHLTDGMTVRELCSAAITMSDNTAANLLLTTIGGPKELTAFLHNMGDHVTRL
                     DRWEPELNEAIPNDERDTTMPVAMATTLRKLLTGELLTLASRQQLIDWMEADKVAGPL
                     LRSALPAGWFIADKSGAGERGSRGIIAALGPDGKPSRIVVIYTTGSQATMDERNRQIA
                     EIGASLIKHW"
                     /standard_name="AmpR"
     promoter        complement(15058..15162)
                     /gene="bla"
                     /standard_name="AmpR promoter"
ORIGIN      
        1 gtcgacggat cgggagatct cccgatcccc tatggtgcac tctcagtaca atctgctctg
       61 atgccgcata gttaagccag tatctgctcc ctgcttgtgt gttggaggtc gctgagtagt
      121 gcgcgagcaa aatttaagct acaacaaggc aaggcttgac cgacaattgc atgaagaatc
      181 tgcttagggt taggcgtttt gcgctgcttc gcgatgtacg ggccagatat acgcgttgac
      241 attgattatt gactagttat taatagtaat caattacggg gtcattagtt catagcccat
      301 atatggagtt ccgcgttaca taacttacgg taaatggccc gcctggctga ccgcccaacg
      361 acccccgccc attgacgtca ataatgacgt atgttcccat agtaacgcca atagggactt
      421 tccattgacg tcaatgggtg gagtatttac ggtaaactgc ccacttggca gtacatcaag
      481 tgtatcatat gccaagtacg ccccctattg acgtcaatga cggtaaatgg cccgcctggc
      541 attatgccca gtacatgacc ttatgggact ttcctacttg gcagtacatc tacgtattag
      601 tcatcgctat taccatggtg atgcggtttt ggcagtacat caatgggcgt ggatagcggt
      661 ttgactcacg gggatttcca agtctccacc ccattgacgt caatgggagt ttgttttggc
      721 accaaaatca acgggacttt ccaaaatgtc gtaacaactc cgccccattg acgcaaatgg
      781 gcggtaggcg tgtacggtgg gaggtctata taagcagcgc gttttgcctg tactgggtct
      841 ctctggttag accagatctg agcctgggag ctctctggct aactagggaa cccactgctt
      901 aagcctcaat aaagcttgcc ttgagtgctt caagtagtgt gtgcccgtct gttgtgtgac
      961 tctggtaact agagatccct cagacccttt tagtcagtgt ggaaaatctc tagcagtggc
     1021 gcccgaacag ggacttgaaa gcgaaaggga aaccagagga gctctctcga cgcaggactc
     1081 ggcttgctga agcgcgcacg gcaagaggcg aggggcggcg actggtgagt acgccaaaaa
     1141 ttttgactag cggaggctag aaggagagag atgggtgcga gagcgtcagt attaagcggg
     1201 ggagaattag atcgcgatgg gaaaaaattc ggttaaggcc agggggaaag aaaaaatata
     1261 aattaaaaca tatagtatgg gcaagcaggg agctagaacg attcgcagtt aatcctggcc
     1321 tgttagaaac atcagaaggc tgtagacaaa tactgggaca gctacaacca tcccttcaga
     1381 caggatcaga agaacttaga tcattatata atacagtagc aaccctctat tgtgtgcatc
     1441 aaaggataga gataaaagac accaaggaag ctttagacaa gatagaggaa gagcaaaaca
     1501 aaagtaagac caccgcacag caagcggccg ctgatcttca gacctggagg aggagatatg
     1561 agggacaatt ggagaagtga attatataaa tataaagtag taaaaattga accattagga
     1621 gtagcaccca ccaaggcaaa gagaagagtg gtgcagagag aaaaaagagc agtgggaata
     1681 ggagctttgt tccttgggtt cttgggagca gcaggaagca ctatgggcgc agcgtcaatg
     1741 acgctgacgg tacaggccag acaattattg tctggtatag tgcagcagca gaacaatttg
     1801 ctgagggcta ttgaggcgca acagcatctg ttgcaactca cagtctgggg catcaagcag
     1861 ctccaggcaa gaatcctggc tgtggaaaga tacctaaagg atcaacagct cctggggatt
     1921 tggggttgct ctggaaaact catttgcacc actgctgtgc cttggaatgc tagttggagt
     1981 aataaatctc tggaacagat ttggaatcac acgacctgga tggagtggga cagagaaatt
     2041 aacaattaca caagcttaat acactcctta attgaagaat cgcaaaacca gcaagaaaag
     2101 aatgaacaag aattattgga attagataaa tgggcaagtt tgtggaattg gtttaacata
     2161 acaaattggc tgtggtatat aaaattattc ataatgatag taggaggctt ggtaggttta
     2221 agaatagttt ttgctgtact ttctatagtg aatagagtta ggcagggata ttcaccatta
     2281 tcgtttcaga cccacctccc aaccccgagg ggacccgaca ggcccgaagg aatagaagaa
     2341 gaaggtggag agagagacag agacagatcc attcgattag tgaacggatc ggcactgcgt
     2401 gcgccaattc tgcagacaaa tggcagtatt catccacaat tttaaaagaa aaggggggat
     2461 tggggggtac agtgcagggg aaagaatagt agacataata gcaacagaca tacaaactaa
     2521 agaattacaa aaacaaatta caaaaattca aaattttcgg gtttattaca gggacagcag
     2581 agatccagtt tggttaatta atgcaaagat ggataaagtt ttaaacagag aggaatcttt
     2641 gcagctaatg gaccttctag gtcttgaaag gagtgggaat tggctccggt gcccgtcagt
     2701 gggcagagcg cacatcgccc acagtccccg agaagttggg gggaggggtc ggcaattgaa
     2761 ccggtgccta gagaaggtgg cgcggggtaa actgggaaag tgatgtcgtg tactggctcc
     2821 gcctttttcc cgagggtggg ggagaaccgt atataagtgc agtagtcgcc gtgaacgttc
     2881 tttttcgcaa cgggtttgcc gccagaacac aggtaagtgc cgtgtgtggt tcccgcgggc
     2941 ctggcctctt tacgggttat ggcccttgcg tgccttgaat tacttccacc tggctgcagt
     3001 acgtgattct tgatcccgag cttcgggttg gaagtgggtg ggagagttcg aggccttgcg
     3061 cttaaggagc cccttcgcct cgtgcttgag ttgaggcctg gcctgggcgc tggggccgcc
     3121 gcgtgcgaat ctggtggcac cttcgcgcct gtctcgctgc tttcgataag tctctagcca
     3181 tttaaaattt ttgatgacct gctgcgacgc tttttttctg gcaagatagt cttgtaaatg
     3241 cgggccaaga tctgcacact ggtatttcgg tttttggggc cgcgggcggc gacggggccc
     3301 gtgcgtccca gcgcacatgt tcggcgaggc ggggcctgcg agcgcggcca ccgagaatcg
     3361 gacgggggta gtctcaagct ggccggcctg ctctggtgcc tggcctcgcg ccgccgtgta
     3421 tcgccccgcc ctgggcggca aggctggccc ggtcggcacc agttgcgtga gcggaaagat
     3481 ggccgcttcc cggccctgct gcagggagct caaaatggag gacgcggcgc tcgggagagc
     3541 gggcgggtga gtcacccaca caaaggaaaa gggcctttcc gtcctcagcc gtcgcttcat
     3601 gtgactccac ggagtaccgg gcgccgtcca ggcacctcga ttagttctcg agcttttgga
     3661 gtacgtcgtc tttaggttgg ggggaggggt tttatgcgat ggagtttccc cacactgagt
     3721 gggtggagac tgaagttagg ccagcttggc acttgatgta attctccttg gaatttgccc
     3781 tttttgagtt tggatcttgg ttcattctca agcctcagac agtggttcaa agtttttttc
     3841 ttccatttca ggtgtcgtga cgtacggcca ccatgagccc caagaagaag agaaaggtgg
     3901 aggccagcga caagaagtac agcatcggcc tggccatcgg caccaactct gtgggctggg
     3961 ccgtgatcac cgacgagtac aaggtgccca gcaagaaatt caaggtgctg ggcaacaccg
     4021 accggcacag catcaagaag aacctgatcg gagccctgct gttcgacagc ggcgaaacag
     4081 ccgaggccac ccggctgaag agaaccgcca gaagaagata caccagacgg aagaaccgga
     4141 tctgctatct gcaagagatc ttcagcaacg agatggccaa ggtggacgac agcttcttcc
     4201 acagactgga agagtccttc ctggtggaag aggataagaa gcacgagcgg caccccatct
     4261 tcggcaacat cgtggacgag gtggcctacc acgagaagta ccccaccatc taccacctga
     4321 gaaagaaact ggtggacagc accgacaagg ccgacctgcg gctgatctat ctggccctgg
     4381 cccacatgat caagttccgg ggccacttcc tgatcgaggg cgacctgaac cccgacaaca
     4441 gcgacgtgga caagctgttc atccagctgg tgcagaccta caaccagctg ttcgaggaaa
     4501 accccatcaa cgccagcggc gtggacgcca aggccatcct gtctgccaga ctgagcaaga
     4561 gcagacggct ggaaaatctg atcgcccagc tgcccggcga gaagaagaat ggcctgttcg
     4621 gcaacctgat tgccctgagc ctgggcctga cccccaactt caagagcaac ttcgacctgg
     4681 ccgaggatgc caaactgcag ctgagcaagg acacctacga cgacgacctg gacaacctgc
     4741 tggcccagat cggcgaccag tacgccgacc tgtttctggc cgccaagaac ctgtccgacg
     4801 ccatcctgct gagcgacatc ctgagagtga acaccgagat caccaaggcc cccctgagcg
     4861 cctctatgat caagagatac gacgagcacc accaggacct gaccctgctg aaagctctcg
     4921 tgcggcagca gctgcctgag aagtacaaag agattttctt cgaccagagc aagaacggct
     4981 acgccggcta cattgacggc ggagccagcc aggaagagtt ctacaagttc atcaagccca
     5041 tcctggaaaa gatggacggc accgaggaac tgctcgtgaa gctgaacaga gaggacctgc
     5101 tgcggaagca gcggaccttc gacaacggca gcatccccca ccagatccac ctgggagagc
     5161 tgcacgccat tctgcggcgg caggaagatt tttacccatt cctgaaggac aaccgggaaa
     5221 agatcgagaa gatcctgacc ttccgcatcc cctactacgt gggccctctg gccaggggaa
     5281 acagcagatt cgcctggatg accagaaaga gcgaggaaac catcaccccc tggaacttcg
     5341 aggaagtggt ggacaagggc gcttccgccc agagcttcat cgagcggatg accaacttcg
     5401 ataagaacct gcccaacgag aaggtgctgc ccaagcacag cctgctgtac gagtacttca
     5461 ccgtgtataa cgagctgacc aaagtgaaat acgtgaccga gggaatgaga aagcccgcct
     5521 tcctgagcgg cgagcagaaa aaggccatcg tggacctgct gttcaagacc aaccggaaag
     5581 tgaccgtgaa gcagctgaaa gaggactact tcaagaaaat cgagtgcttc gactccgtgg
     5641 aaatctccgg cgtggaagat cggttcaacg cctccctggg cacataccac gatctgctga
     5701 aaattatcaa ggacaaggac ttcctggaca atgaggaaaa cgaggacatt ctggaagata
     5761 tcgtgctgac cctgacactg tttgaggaca gagagatgat cgaggaacgg ctgaaaacct
     5821 atgcccacct gttcgacgac aaagtgatga agcagctgaa gcggcggaga tacaccggct
     5881 ggggcaggct gagccggaag ctgatcaacg gcatccggga caagcagtcc ggcaagacaa
     5941 tcctggattt cctgaagtcc gacggcttcg ccaacagaaa cttcatgcag ctgatccacg
     6001 acgacagcct gacctttaaa gaggacatcc agaaagccca ggtgtccggc cagggcgata
     6061 gcctgcacga gcacattgcc aatctggccg gcagccccgc cattaagaag ggcatcctgc
     6121 agacagtgaa ggtggtggac gagctcgtga aagtgatggg ccggcacaag cccgagaaca
     6181 tcgtgatcga aatggccaga gagaaccaga ccacccagaa gggacagaag aacagccgcg
     6241 agagaatgaa gcggatcgaa gagggcatca aagagctggg cagccagatc ctgaaagaac
     6301 accccgtgga aaacacccag ctgcagaacg agaagctgta cctgtactac ctgcagaatg
     6361 ggcgggatat gtacgtggac caggaactgg acatcaaccg gctgtccgac tacgatgtgg
     6421 acgctatcgt gcctcagagc tttctgaagg acgactccat cgacaacaag gtgctgacca
     6481 gaagcgacaa gaaccggggc aagagcgaca acgtgccctc cgaagaggtc gtgaagaaga
     6541 tgaagaacta ctggcggcag ctgctgaacg ccaagctgat tacccagaga aagttcgaca
     6601 atctgaccaa ggccgagaga ggcggcctga gcgaactgga taaggccggc ttcatcaaga
     6661 gacagctggt ggaaacccgg cagatcacaa agcacgtggc acagatcctg gactcccgga
     6721 tgaacactaa gtacgacgag aatgacaagc tgatccggga agtgaaagtg atcaccctga
     6781 agtccaagct ggtgtccgat ttccggaagg atttccagtt ttacaaagtg cgcgagatca
     6841 acaactacca ccacgcccac gacgcctacc tgaacgccgt cgtgggaacc gccctgatca
     6901 aaaagtaccc taagctggaa agcgagttcg tgtacggcga ctacaaggtg tacgacgtgc
     6961 ggaagatgat cgccaagagc gagcaggaaa tcggcaaggc taccgccaag tacttcttct
     7021 acagcaacat catgaacttt ttcaagaccg agattaccct ggccaacggc gagatccgga
     7081 agcggcctct gatcgagaca aacggcgaaa ccggggagat cgtgtgggat aagggccggg
     7141 attttgccac cgtgcggaaa gtgctgagca tgccccaagt gaatatcgtg aaaaagaccg
     7201 aggtgcagac aggcggcttc agcaaagagt ctatcctgcc caagaggaac agcgataagc
     7261 tgatcgccag aaagaaggac tgggacccta agaagtacgg cggcttcgac agccccaccg
     7321 tggcctattc tgtgctggtg gtggccaaag tggaaaaggg caagtccaag aaactgaaga
     7381 gtgtgaaaga gctgctgggg atcaccatca tggaaagaag cagcttcgag aagaatccca
     7441 tcgactttct ggaagccaag ggctacaaag aagtgaaaaa ggacctgatc atcaagctgc
     7501 ctaagtactc cctgttcgag ctggaaaacg gccggaagag aatgctggcc tctgccggcg
     7561 aactgcagaa gggaaacgaa ctggccctgc cctccaaata tgtgaacttc ctgtacctgg
     7621 ccagccacta tgagaagctg aagggctccc ccgaggataa tgagcagaaa cagctgtttg
     7681 tggaacagca caagcactac ctggacgaga tcatcgagca gatcagcgag ttctccaaga
     7741 gagtgatcct ggccgacgct aatctggaca aagtgctgtc cgcctacaac aagcaccggg
     7801 ataagcccat cagagagcag gccgagaata tcatccacct gtttaccctg accaatctgg
     7861 gagcccctgc cgccttcaag tactttgaca ccaccatcga ccggaagagg tacaccagca
     7921 ccaaagaggt gctggacgcc accctgatcc accagagcat caccggcctg tacgagacac
     7981 ggatcgacct gtctcagctg ggaggcgaca gcgctggagg aggtggaagc ggaggaggag
     8041 gaagcggagg aggaggtagc ggacctaaga aaaagaggaa ggtggcggcc gctggatccg
     8101 gacgggctga cgcattggac gattttgatc tggatatgct gggaagtgac gccctcgatg
     8161 attttgacct tgacatgctt ggttcggatg cccttgatga ctttgacctc gacatgctcg
     8221 gcagtgacgc ccttgatgat ttcgacctgg acatgctgat taacactagt ggcggctctg
     8281 gcggcggctc cggaggctct agccagtacc tgcccgacac cgacgacagg caccggatcg
     8341 aggaaaagcg gaagcggacc tacgagacat tcaagagcat catgaagaag tcccccttca
     8401 gcggccccac cgaccctaga cctccaccta gaagaatcgc cgtgcccagc agatccagcg
     8461 ccagcgtgcc aaaacctgcc ccccagcctt accccttcac cagcagcctg agcaccatca
     8521 actacgacga gttccctacc atggtgttcc ccagcggcca gatctctcag gcctctgctc
     8581 tggctccagc ccctcctcag gtgctgcctc aggctcctgc tcctgcacca gctccagcca
     8641 tggtgtctgc actggctcag gcaccagcac ccgtgcctgt gctggctcct ggacctccac
     8701 aggctgtggc tccaccagcc cctaaaccta cacaggccgg cgagggcaca ctgtctgaag
     8761 ctctgctgca gctgcagttc gacgacgagg atctgggagc cctgctggga aacagcaccg
     8821 atcctgccgt gttcaccgac ctggccagcg tggacaacag cgagttccag cagctgctga
     8881 accagggcat ccctgtggcc cctcacacca ccgagcccat gctgatggaa taccccgagg
     8941 ccatcacccg gctcgtgaca ggcgctcaga ggcctcctga tccagctcct gcccctctgg
     9001 gagcaccagg cctgcctaat ggactgctgt ctggcgacga ggacttcagc tctatcgccg
     9061 atatggattt ctcagccttg ctgggctctg gcagcggcag ccgggattcc agggaaggga
     9121 tgtttttgcc gaagcctgag gccggctccg ctattagtga cgtgtttgag ggccgcgagg
     9181 tgtgccagcc aaaacgaatc cggccatttc atcctccagg aagtccatgg gccaaccgcc
     9241 cactccccgc cagcctcgca ccaacaccaa ccggtccagt acatgagcca gtcgggtcac
     9301 tgaccccggc accagtccct cagccactgg acccagcgcc cgcagtgact cccgaggcca
     9361 gtcacctgtt ggaggacccc gatgaagata cgagccaggc tgtcaaagcc cttcgggaga
     9421 tggccgatac tgtgattccc cagaaggaag aggctgcaat ctgtggccaa atggaccttt
     9481 cccatccgcc cccaaggggc catctggatg agctgacaac cacacttgag tccatgaccg
     9541 aggatctgaa cctggactca cccctgaccc cggaattgaa cgagattctg gataccttcc
     9601 tgaacgacga gtgcctcttg catgccatgc atatcagcac aggactgtcc atcttcgaca
     9661 catctctgtt tggttaaagc gaagtcaatc ccagaattcg atatcaagct tatcgataat
     9721 caacctctgg attacaaaat ttgtgaaaga ttgactggta ttcttaacta tgttgctcct
     9781 tttacgctat gtggatacgc tgctttaatg cctttgtatc atgctattgc ttcccgtatg
     9841 gctttcattt tctcctcctt gtataaatcc tggttgctgt ctctttatga ggagttgtgg
     9901 cccgttgtca ggcaacgtgg cgtggtgtgc actgtgtttg ctgacgcaac ccccactggt
     9961 tggggcattg ccaccacctg tcagctcctt tccgggactt tcgctttccc cctccctatt
    10021 gccacggcgg aactcatcgc cgcctgcctt gcccgctgct ggacaggggc tcggctgttg
    10081 ggcactgaca attccgtggt gttgtcgggg aaatcatcgt cctttccttg gctgctcgcc
    10141 tgtgttgcca cctggattct gcgcgggacg tccttctgct acgtcccttc ggccctcaat
    10201 ccagcggacc ttccttcccg cggcctgctg ccggctctgc ggcctcttcc gcgtcttcgc
    10261 cttcgccctc agacgagtcg gatctccctt tgggccgcct ccccgcatcg ataccgtcga
    10321 cctcgagacc tagaaaaaca tggagcaatc acaagtagca atacagcagc taccaatgct
    10381 gattgtgcct ggctagaagc acaagaggag gaggaggtgg gttttccagt cacacctcag
    10441 gtacctttaa gaccaatgac ttacaaggca gctgtagatc ttagccactt tttaaaagaa
    10501 aaggggggac tggaagggct aattcactcc caacgaagac aagatatcct tgatctgtgg
    10561 atctaccaca cacaaggcta cttccctgat tggcagaact acacaccagg gccagggatc
    10621 agatatccac tgacctttgg atggtgctac aagctagtac cagttgagca agagaaggta
    10681 gaagaagcca atgaaggaga gaacacccgc ttgttacacc ctgtgagcct gcatgggatg
    10741 gatgacccgg agagagaagt attagagtgg aggtttgaca gccgcctagc atttcatcac
    10801 atggcccgag agctgcatcc ggactgtact gggtctctct ggttagacca gatctgagcc
    10861 tgggagctct ctggctaact agggaaccca ctgcttaagc ctcaataaag cttgccttga
    10921 gtgcttcaag tagtgtgtgc ccgtctgttg tgtgactctg gtaactagag atccctcaga
    10981 cccttttagt cagtgtggaa aatctctagc agggcccgtt taaacccgct gatcagcctc
    11041 gactgtgcct tctagttgcc agccatctgt tgtttgcccc tcccccgtgc cttccttgac
    11101 cctggaaggt gccactccca ctgtcctttc ctaataaaat gaggaaattg catcgcattg
    11161 tctgagtagg tgtcattcta ttctgggggg tggggtgggg caggacagca agggggagga
    11221 ttgggaagac aatagcaggc atgctgggga tgcggtgggc tctatggctt ctgaggcgga
    11281 aagaaccagc tggggctcta gggggtatcc ccacgcgccc tgtagcggcg cattaagcgc
    11341 ggcggggggg gggggggggt ggggcaggac agcaaggggg aggattggga agacaatagc
    11401 aggcatgctg gggatgcggt gggctctatg gcttctgagg cggaaagaac cagctggggc
    11461 tctagggggt atccccnnnn nnnnnnnnnn nnnnnnnnnn nnnnnnnnnn nnnnnnnnnn
    11521 nnnnnnnnnn nnnnnnnnnn nnnnnnnnnn nnnnnnnnnn nnnnnnnnnn nnnnnnnnnn
    11581 nnnnnnnnnn nnnnnnnnnn cnnnnnnnnn nnnnnnnnnn nnnnnnnnnn nnnnnnnnnn
    11641 nnnnnnnnnn nnnnnnnnnn nnnnnnnnnn nnnnnnnnnn nnnnnnnnnn nnannnnnnn
    11701 nnnnnnnnnn nnnnnnnnnn nnnnnnnnnn nnnnnnnnnn nncctttgac gttggagtcc
    11761 acgttcttta atagtggact cttgttccaa actggaacaa cactcaaccc tatctcggtc
    11821 tattcttttg atttataagg gattttgccg atttcggcct attggttaaa aaatgagctg
    11881 atttaacaaa aatttaacgc gaattaattc tgtggaatgt gtgtcagtta gggtgtggaa
    11941 agtccccagg ctccccagca ggcagaagta tgcaaagcat gcatctcaat tagtcagcaa
    12001 ccaggtgtgg aaagtcccca ggctccccag caggcagaag tatgcaaagc atgcatctca
    12061 attagtcagc aaccatagtc ccgcccctaa ctccgcccat cccgccccta actccgccca
    12121 gttccgccca ttctccgccc catggctgac taattttttt tatttatgca gaggccgagg
    12181 ccgcctctgc ctctgagcta ttccagaagt agtgaggagg cttttttgga ggcctaggct
    12241 tttgcaaaaa gctcccggga gcttgtatat ccattttcgg atctgatcag cacgtgttga
    12301 caattaatca tcggcatagt atatcggcat agtataatac gacaaggtga ggaactaaac
    12361 catggccaag ttgaccagtg ccgttccggt gctcaccgcg cgcgacgtcg ccggagcggt
    12421 cgagttctgg accgaccggc tcgggttctc ccgggacttc gtggaggacg acttcgccgg
    12481 tgtggtccgg gacgacgtga ccctgttcat cagcgcggtc caggaccagg tggtgccgga
    12541 caacaccctg gcctgggtgt gggtgcgcgg cctggacgag ctgtacgccg agtggtcgga
    12601 ggtcgtgtcc acgaacttcc gggacgcctc cgggccggcc atgaccgaga tcggcgagca
    12661 gccgtggggg cgggagttcg ccctgcgcga cccggccggc aactgcgtgc acttcgtggc
    12721 cgaggagcag gactgacacg tgctacgaga tttcgattcc accgccgcct tctatgaaag
    12781 gttgggcttc ggaatcgttt tccgggacgc cggctggatg atcctccagc gcggggatct
    12841 catgctggag ttcttcgccc accccaactt gtttattgca gcttataatg gttacaaata
    12901 aagcaatagc atcacaaatt tcacaaataa agcatttttt tcactgcatt ctagttgtgg
    12961 tttgtccaaa ctcatcaatg tatcttatca tgtctgtata ccgtcgacct ctagctagag
    13021 cttggcgtaa tcatggtcat agctgtttcc tgtgtgaaat tgttatccgc tcacaattcc
    13081 acacaacata cgagccggaa gcataaagtg taaagcctgg ggtgcctaat gagtgagcta
    13141 actcacatta attgcgttgc gctcactgcc cgctttccag tcgggaaacc tgtcgtgcca
    13201 gctgcattaa tgaatcggcc aacgcgcggg gagaggcggt ttgcgtattg ggcgctcttc
    13261 cgcttcctcg ctcactgact cgctgcgctc ggtcgttcgg ctgcggcgag cggtatcagc
    13321 tcactcaaag gcggtaatac ggttatccac agaatcaggg gataacgcag gaaagaacat
    13381 gtgagcaaaa ggccagcaaa aggccaggaa ccgtaaaaag gccgcgttgc tggcgttttt
    13441 ccataggctc cgcccccctg acgagcatca caaaaatcga cgctcaagtc agaggtggcg
    13501 aaacccgaca ggactataaa gataccaggc gtttccccct ggaagctccc tcgtgcgctc
    13561 tcctgttccg accctgccgc ttaccggata cctgtccgcc tttctccctt cgggaagcgt
    13621 ggcgctttct catagctcac gctgtaggta tctcagttcg gtgtaggtcg ttcgctccaa
    13681 gctgggctgt gtgcacgaac cccccgttca gcccgaccgc tgcgccttat ccggtaacta
    13741 tcgtcttgag tccaacccgg taagacacga cttatcgcca ctggcagcag ccactggtaa
    13801 caggattagc agagcgaggt atgtaggcgg tgctacagag ttcttgaagt ggtggcctaa
    13861 ctacggctac actagaagaa cagtatttgg tatctgcgct ctgctgaagc cagttacctt
    13921 cggaaaaaga gttggtagct cttgatccgg caaacaaacc accgctggta gcggtggttt
    13981 ttttgtttgc aagcagcaga ttacgcgcag aaaaaaagga tctcaagaag atcctttgat
    14041 cttttctacg gggtctgacg ctcagtggaa cgaaaactca cgttaaggga ttttggtcat
    14101 gagattatca aaaaggatct tcacctagat ccttttaaat taaaaatgaa gttttaaatc
    14161 aatctaaagt atatatgagt aaacttggtc tgacagttac caatgcttaa tcagtgaggc
    14221 acctatctca gcgatctgtc tatttcgttc atccatagtt gcctgactcc ccgtcgtgta
    14281 gataactacg atacgggagg gcttaccatc tggccccagt gctgcaatga taccgcgaga
    14341 cccacgctca ccggctccag atttatcagc aataaaccag ccagccggaa gggccgagcg
    14401 cagaagtggt cctgcaactt tatccgcctc catccagtct attaattgtt gccgggaagc
    14461 tagagtaagt agttcgccag ttaatagttt gcgcaacgtt gttgccattg ctacaggcat
    14521 cgtggtgtca cgctcgtcgt ttggtatggc ttcattcagc tccggttccc aacgatcaag
    14581 gcgagttaca tgatccccca tgttgtgcaa aaaagcggtt agctccttcg gtcctccgat
    14641 cgttgtcaga agtaagttgg ccgcagtgtt atcactcatg gttatggcag cactgcataa
    14701 ttctcttact gtcatgccat ccgtaagatg cttttctgtg actggtgagt actcaaccaa
    14761 gtcattctga gaatagtgta tgcggcgacc gagttgctct tgcccggcgt caatacggga
    14821 taataccgcg ccacatagca gaactttaaa agtgctcatc attggaaaac gttcttcggg
    14881 gcgaaaactc tcaaggatct taccgctgtt gagatccagt tcgatgtaac ccactcgtgc
    14941 acccaactga tcttcagcat cttttacttt caccagcgtt tctgggtgag caaaaacagg
    15001 aaggcaaaat gccgcaaaaa agggaataag ggcgacacgg aaatgttgaa tactcatact
    15061 cttccttttt caatattatt gaagcattta tcagggttat tgtctcatga gcggatacat
    15121 atttgaatgt atttagaaaa ataaacaaat aggggttccg cgcacatttc cccgaaaagt
    15181 gccacctgac
//
