# Supplementary material for: Modular engineering of thermoresponsive allosteric proteins
Source: Nat Chem Biol. 2026 Feb 12;22(5):751–8. doi: 10.1038/s41589-026-02151-y (PMC13128441; doi:10.1038/s41589-026-02151-y)
Supplement: Supplementary file 3 — Raw data supplementary figures, GenBank files, structures, T7 gels and western blot images. [file 41589_2026_2151_MOESM3_ESM.zip › Supplementary_Data/genebank_files/SauCas9_EMX1-sgRNA.gb]

LOCUS       SauCas9_EMX1-sgRNA        7449 bp ds-DNA     circular SYN 11-FEB-2025
DEFINITION  #1265.
ACCESSION
VERSION     .
KEYWORDS    .
SOURCE      synthetic DNA construct
  ORGANISM  synthetic DNA construct.
REFERENCE   1  (bases 1 to 7449)
  AUTHORS   DOminik and Niopek
  TITLE     Direct Submission
  JOURNAL   Exported May 22, 2019 from SnapGene 4.2.6 http://www.snapgene.com
FEATURES             Location/Qualifiers
     promoter        149..749
                     /note="CMV"
     misc_feature    762..812
                     /note="NLS"
     CDS             813..3968
                     /codon_start=1
                     /product="Cas9 (Csn1) endonuclease from the
                     Staphylococcusaureus Type II CRISPR/Cas system"
                     /note="generates RNA-guided double strand breaks in DNA"
                     /translation="KRNYILGLDIGITSVGYGIIDYETRDVIDAGVRLFKEANVENNE
                     GRRSKRGARRLKRRRRHRIQRVKKLLFDYNLLTDHSELSGINPYEARVKGLSQKLSEE
                     EFSAALLHLAKRRGVHNVNEVEEDTGNELSTKEQISRNSKALEEKYVAELQLERLKKD
                     GEVRGSINRFKTSDYVKEAKQLLKVQKAYHQLDQSFIDTYIDLLETRRTYYEGPGEGS
                     PFGWKDIKEWYEMLMGHCTYFPEELRSVKYAYNADLYNALNDLNNLVITRDENEKLEY
                     YEKFQIIENVFKQKKKPTLKQIAKEILVNEEDIKGYRVTSTGKPEFTNLKVYHDIKDI
                     TARKEIIENAELLDQIAKILTIYQSSEDIQEELTNLNSELTQEEIEQISNLKGYTGTH
                     NLSLKAINLILDELWHTNDNQIAIFNRLKLVPKKVDLSQQKEIPTTLVDDFILSPVVK
                     RSFIQSIKVINAIIKKYGLPNDIIIELAREKNSKDAQKMINEMQKRNRQTNERIEEII
                     RTTGKENAKYLIEKIKLHDMQEGKCLYSLEAIPLEDLLNNPFNYEVDHIIPRSVSFDN
                     SFNNKVLVKQEENSKKGNRTPFQYLSSSDSKISYETFKKHILNLAKGKGRISKTKKEY
                     LLEERDINRFSVQKDFINRNLVDTRYATRGLMNLLRSYFRVNNLDVKVKSINGGFTSF
                     LRRKWKFKKERNKGYKHHAEDALIIANADFIFKEWKKLDKAKKVMENQMFEEKQAESM
                     PEIETEQEYKEIFITPHQIKHIKDFKDYKYSHRVDKKPNRELINDTLYSTRKDDKGNT
                     LIVNNLNGLYDKDNDKLKKLINKSPEKLLMYHHDPQTYQKLKLIMEQYGDEKNPLYKY
                     YEETGNYLTKYSKKDNGPVIKKIKYYGNKLNAHLDITDDYPNSRNKVVKLSLKPYRFD
                     VYLDNGVYKFVTVKNLDVIKKENYYEVNSKCYEEAKKLKKISNQAEFIASFYNNDLIK
                     INGELYRVIGVNNDLLNRIEVNMIDITYREYLENMNDKRPPRIIKTIASKTQSIKKYS
                     TDILGNLYEVKSKKHPQIIKKG"
                     /modified_by="anno"
                     /label="Cas9"
     misc_feature    3969..4016
                     /note="NLS"
     misc_feature    4017..4022
                     /note="BamHI"
     CDS             4023..4103
                     /codon_start=1
                     /product="three tandem HA epitope tags"
                     /translation="YPYDVPDYAYPYDVPDYAYPYDVPDYA"
     misc_feature    4113..4344
                     /note="bGH polyA"
     promoter        4352..4596
                     /note="dnas_title=Human U6 Promoter vntifkey=29"
     misc_feature    4602..4622
                     /created_by="anno"
                     /modified_by="anno"
                     /label="EMX1 gRNA"
     misc_feature    4623..4703
                     /modified_by="anno"
                     /label="SaCas9 sgRNA scaffold"
     misc_feature    4704..4711
                     /note="NotI"
     misc_feature    4712..4852
                     /modified_by="anno"
                     /label="R-ITR"
     rep_origin      4944..5250
     misc_feature    5769..6626
     rep_origin      6777..7444
ORIGIN      
        1 cctgcaggca gctgcgcgct cgctcgctca ctgaggccgc ccgggcgtcg ggcgaccttt
       61 ggtcgcccgg cctcagtgag cgagcgagcg cgcagagagg gagtggccaa ctccatcact
      121 aggggttcct gcggcctcta gactcgaggc gttgacattg attattgact agttattaat
      181 agtaatcaat tacggggtca ttagttcata gcccatatat ggagttccgc gttacataac
      241 ttacggtaaa tggcccgcct ggctgaccgc ccaacgaccc ccgcccattg acgtcaataa
      301 tgacgtatgt tcccatagta acgccaatag ggactttcca ttgacgtcaa tgggtggagt
      361 atttacggta aactgcccac ttggcagtac atcaagtgta tcatatgcca agtacgcccc
      421 ctattgacgt caatgacggt aaatggcccg cctggcatta tgcccagtac atgaccttat
      481 gggactttcc tacttggcag tacatctacg tattagtcat cgctattacc atggtgatgc
      541 ggttttggca gtacatcaat gggcgtggat agcggtttga ctcacgggga tttccaagtc
      601 tccaccccat tgacgtcaat gggagtttgt tttggcacca aaatcaacgg gactttccaa
      661 aatgtcgtaa caactccgcc ccattgacgc aaatgggcgg taggcgtgta cggtgggagg
      721 tctatataag cagagctctc tggctaacta ccggtgccac catggcccca aagaagaagc
      781 ggaaggtcgg tatccacgga gtcccagcag ccaagcggaa ctacatcctg ggcctggaca
      841 tcggcatcac cagcgtgggc tacggcatca tcgactacga gacacgggac gtgatcgatg
      901 ccggcgtgcg gctgttcaaa gaggccaacg tggaaaacaa cgagggcagg cggagcaaga
      961 gaggcgccag aaggctgaag cggcggaggc ggcatagaat ccagagagtg aagaagctgc
     1021 tgttcgacta caacctgctg accgaccaca gcgagctgag cggcatcaac ccctacgagg
     1081 ccagagtgaa gggcctgagc cagaagctga gcgaggaaga gttctctgcc gccctgctgc
     1141 acctggccaa gagaagaggc gtgcacaacg tgaacgaggt ggaagaggac accggcaacg
     1201 agctgtccac caaagagcag atcagccgga acagcaaggc cctggaagag aaatacgtgg
     1261 ccgaactgca gctggaacgg ctgaagaaag acggcgaagt gcggggcagc atcaacagat
     1321 tcaagaccag cgactacgtg aaagaagcca aacagctgct gaaggtgcag aaggcctacc
     1381 accagctgga ccagagcttc atcgacacct acatcgacct gctggaaacc cggcggacct
     1441 actatgaggg acctggcgag ggcagcccct tcggctggaa ggacatcaaa gaatggtacg
     1501 agatgctgat gggccactgc acctacttcc ccgaggaact gcggagcgtg aagtacgcct
     1561 acaacgccga cctgtacaac gccctgaacg acctgaacaa tctcgtgatc accagggacg
     1621 agaacgagaa gctggaatat tacgagaagt tccagatcat cgagaacgtg ttcaagcaga
     1681 agaagaagcc caccctgaag cagatcgcca aagaaatcct cgtgaacgaa gaggatatta
     1741 agggctacag agtgaccagc accggcaagc ccgagttcac caacctgaag gtgtaccacg
     1801 acatcaagga cattaccgcc cggaaagaga ttattgagaa cgccgagctg ctggatcaga
     1861 ttgccaagat cctgaccatc taccagagca gcgaggacat ccaggaagaa ctgaccaatc
     1921 tgaactccga gctgacccag gaagagatcg agcagatctc taatctgaag ggctataccg
     1981 gcacccacaa cctgagcctg aaggccatca acctgatcct ggacgagctg tggcacacca
     2041 acgacaacca gatcgctatc ttcaaccggc tgaagctggt gcccaagaag gtggacctgt
     2101 cccagcagaa agagatcccc accaccctgg tggacgactt catcctgagc cccgtcgtga
     2161 agagaagctt catccagagc atcaaagtga tcaacgccat catcaagaag tacggcctgc
     2221 ccaacgacat cattatcgag ctggcccgcg agaagaactc caaggacgcc cagaaaatga
     2281 tcaacgagat gcagaagcgg aaccggcaga ccaacgagcg gatcgaggaa atcatccgga
     2341 ccaccggcaa agagaacgcc aagtacctga tcgagaagat caagctgcac gacatgcagg
     2401 aaggcaagtg cctgtacagc ctggaagcca tccctctgga agatctgctg aacaacccct
     2461 tcaactatga ggtggaccac atcatcccca gaagcgtgtc cttcgacaac agcttcaaca
     2521 acaaggtgct cgtgaagcag gaagaaaaca gcaagaaggg caaccggacc ccattccagt
     2581 acctgagcag cagcgacagc aagatcagct acgaaacctt caagaagcac atcctgaatc
     2641 tggccaaggg caagggcaga atcagcaaga ccaagaaaga gtatctgctg gaagaacggg
     2701 acatcaacag gttctccgtg cagaaagact tcatcaaccg gaacctggtg gataccagat
     2761 acgccaccag aggcctgatg aacctgctgc ggagctactt cagagtgaac aacctggacg
     2821 tgaaagtgaa gtccatcaat ggcggcttca ccagctttct gcggcggaag tggaagttta
     2881 agaaagagcg gaacaagggg tacaagcacc acgccgagga cgccctgatc attgccaacg
     2941 ccgatttcat cttcaaagag tggaagaaac tggacaaggc caaaaaagtg atggaaaacc
     3001 agatgttcga ggaaaagcag gccgagagca tgcccgagat cgaaaccgag caggagtaca
     3061 aagagatctt catcaccccc caccagatca agcacattaa ggacttcaag gactacaagt
     3121 acagccaccg ggtggacaag aagcctaata gagagctgat taacgacacc ctgtactcca
     3181 cccggaagga cgacaagggc aacaccctga tcgtgaacaa tctgaacggc ctgtacgaca
     3241 aggacaatga caagctgaaa aagctgatca acaagagccc cgaaaagctg ctgatgtacc
     3301 accacgaccc ccagacctac cagaaactga agctgattat ggaacagtac ggcgacgaga
     3361 agaatcccct gtacaagtac tacgaggaaa ccgggaacta cctgaccaag tactccaaaa
     3421 aggacaacgg ccccgtgatc aagaagatta agtattacgg caacaaactg aacgcccatc
     3481 tggacatcac cgacgactac cccaacagca gaaacaaggt cgtgaagctg tccctgaagc
     3541 cctacagatt cgacgtgtac ctggacaatg gcgtgtacaa gttcgtgacc gtgaagaatc
     3601 tggatgtgat caaaaaagaa aactactacg aagtgaatag caagtgctat gaggaagcta
     3661 agaagctgaa gaagatcagc aaccaggccg agtttatcgc ctccttctac aacaacgatc
     3721 tgatcaagat caacggcgag ctgtatagag tgatcggcgt gaacaacgac ctgctgaacc
     3781 ggatcgaagt gaacatgatc gacatcacct accgcgagta cctggaaaac atgaacgaca
     3841 agaggccccc caggatcatt aagacaatcg cctccaagac ccagagcatt aagaagtaca
     3901 gcacagacat tctgggcaac ctgtatgaag tgaaatctaa gaagcaccct cagatcatca
     3961 aaaagggcaa aaggccggcg gccacgaaaa aggccggcca ggcaaaaaag aaaaagggat
     4021 cctacccata cgatgttcca gattacgctt acccatacga tgttccagat tacgcttacc
     4081 catacgatgt tccagattac gcttaagaat tcctagagct cgctgatcag cctcgactgt
     4141 gccttctagt tgccagccat ctgttgtttg cccctccccc gtgccttcct tgaccctgga
     4201 aggtgccact cccactgtcc tttcctaata aaatgaggaa attgcatcgc attgtctgag
     4261 taggtgtcat tctattctgg ggggtggggt ggggcaggac agcaaggggg aggattggga
     4321 agagaatagc aggcatgctg gggaggtacc tgagggccta tttcccatga ttccttcata
     4381 tttgcatata cgatacaagg ctgttagaga gataattgga attaatttga ctgtaaacac
     4441 aaagatatta gtacaaaata cgtgacgtag aaagtaataa tttcttgggt agtttgcagt
     4501 tttaaaatta tgttttaaaa tggactatca tatgcttacc gtaacttgaa agtatttcga
     4561 tttcttggct ttatatatct tgtggaaagg acgaaacacc gggcctcccc aaagcctggc
     4621 cagttttagt actctggaaa cagaatctac taaaacaagg caaaatgccg tgtttatctc
     4681 gtcaacttgt tggcgagatt tttgcggccg caggaacccc tagtgatgga gttggccact
     4741 ccctctctgc gcgctcgctc gctcactgag gccgggcgac caaaggtcgc ccgacgcccg
     4801 ggctttgccc gggcggcctc agtgagcgag cgagcgcgca gctgcctgca ggggcgcctg
     4861 atgcggtatt ttctccttac gcatctgtgc ggtatttcac accgcatann nnnnnnnnnn
     4921 nnnnnnnnnn nnnnnnnnnn nnnnnnnnnn nnnnnnnnnn nnnnnnnnnn nnnnnnnnnn
     4981 nnnnnnnnnn nnnnnnnnnn nnnnnnnnnn nnnnnnnnnn nnnnnnnnnn nnnnnnnnnn
     5041 nnnnnnnnnn cnnnnnnnnn nnnnnnnnnn nnnnnnnnnn nnnnnnnnnn nnnnnnnnnn
     5101 nnnnnnnnnn nnnnnnnnnn nnnnnnnnnn nnnnnnnnnn nnnnnnnnnn nnnnnnnnnn
     5161 nnnnnnnnnn nnnnnnnnnn nnnnnnnnnn nncctttgac gttggagtcc acgttcttta
     5221 atagtggact cttgttccaa actggaacaa cactcaaccc tatctcgggc tattcttttg
     5281 atttataagg gattttgccg atttcggcct attggttaaa aaatgagctg atttaacaaa
     5341 aatttaacgc gaattttaac aaaatattaa cgtttacaat tttatggtgc actctcagta
     5401 caatctgctc tgatgccgca tagttaagcc agccccgaca cccgccaaca cccgctgacg
     5461 cgccctgacg ggcttgtctg ctcccggcat ccgcttacag acaagctgtg accgtctccg
     5521 ggagctgcat gtgtcagagg ttttcaccgt catcaccgaa acgcgcgaga cgaaagggcc
     5581 tcgtgatacg cctattttta taggttaatg tcatgataat aatggtttct tagacgtcag
     5641 gtggcacttt tcggggaaat gtgcgcggaa cccctatttg tttatttttc taaatacatt
     5701 caaatatgta tccgctcatg agacaataac cctgataaat gcttcaataa tattgaaaaa
     5761 ggaagagtat gagtattcaa catttccgtg tcgcccttat tccctttttt gcggcatttt
     5821 gccttcctgt ttttgctcac ccagaaacgc tggtgaaagt aaaagatgct gaagatcagt
     5881 tgggtgcacg agtgggttac atcgaactgg atctcaacag cggtaagatc cttgagagtt
     5941 ttcgccccga agaacgtttt ccaatgatga gcacttttaa agttctgcta tgtggcgcgg
     6001 tattatcccg tattgacgcc gggcaagagc aactcggtcg ccgcatacac tattctcaga
     6061 atgacttggt tgagtactca ccagtcacag aaaagcatct tacggatggc atgacagtaa
     6121 gagaattatg cagtgctgcc ataaccatga gtgataacac tgcggccaac ttacttctga
     6181 caacgatcgg aggaccgaag gagctaaccg cttttttgca caacatgggg gatcatgtaa
     6241 ctcgccttga tcgttgggaa ccggagctga atgaagccat accaaacgac gagcgtgaca
     6301 ccacgatgcc tgtagcaatg gcaacaacgt tgcgcaaact attaactggc gaactactta
     6361 ctctagcttc ccggcaacaa ttaatagact ggatggaggc ggataaagtt gcaggaccac
     6421 ttctgcgctc ggcccttccg gctggctggt ttattgctga taaatctgga gccggtgagc
     6481 gtggaagccg cggtatcatt gcagcactgg ggccagatgg taagccctcc cgtatcgtag
     6541 ttatctacac gacggggagt caggcaacta tggatgaacg aaatagacag atcgctgaga
     6601 taggtgcctc actgattaag cattggtaac tgtcagacca agtttactca tatatacttt
     6661 agattgattt aaaacttcat ttttaattta aaaggatcta ggtgaagatc ctttttgata
     6721 atctcatgac caaaatccct taacgtgagt tttcgttcca ctgagcgtca gaccccgtag
     6781 aaaagatcaa aggatcttct tgagatcctt tttttctgcg cgtaatctgc tgcttgcaaa
     6841 caaaaaaacc accgctacca gcggtggttt gtttgccgga tcaagagcta ccaactcttt
     6901 ttccgaaggt aactggcttc agcagagcgc agataccaaa tactgtcctt ctagtgtagc
     6961 cgtagttagg ccaccacttc aagaactctg tagcaccgcc tacatacctc gctctgctaa
     7021 tcctgttacc agtggctgct gccagtggcg ataagtcgtg tcttaccggg ttggactcaa
     7081 gacgatagtt accggataag gcgcagcggt cgggctgaac ggggggttcg tgcacacagc
     7141 ccagcttgga gcgaacgacc tacaccgaac tgagatacct acagcgtgag ctatgagaaa
     7201 gcgccacgct tcccgaaggg agaaaggcgg acaggtatcc ggtaagcggc agggtcggaa
     7261 caggagagcg cacgagggag cttccagggg gaaacgcctg gtatctttat agtcctgtcg
     7321 ggtttcgcca cctctgactt gagcgtcgat ttttgtgatg ctcgtcaggg gggcggagcc
     7381 tatggaaaaa cgccagcaac gcggcctttt tacggttcct ggccttttgc tggccttttg
     7441 ctcacatgt
//
