# Supplementary material for: Modular engineering of thermoresponsive allosteric proteins
Source: Nat Chem Biol. 2026 Feb 12;22(5):751–8. doi: 10.1038/s41589-026-02151-y (PMC13128441; doi:10.1038/s41589-026-02151-y)
Supplement: Supplementary file 3 — Raw data supplementary figures, GenBank files, structures, T7 gels and western blot images. [file 41589_2026_2151_MOESM3_ESM.zip › Supplementary_Data/genebank_files/SauCas9_GRIN2B-sgRNA.gb]

LOCUS       SauCas9_GRIN2B-sgRNA        7449 bp ds-DNA     circular SYN 11-FEB-2025
DEFINITION  #1294.
ACCESSION
VERSION     .
KEYWORDS    .
SOURCE      synthetic DNA construct
  ORGANISM  recombinant plasmid.
REFERENCE   1  (bases 1 to 7449)
  AUTHORS   DOminik Niopek
  TITLE     Direct Submission
  JOURNAL   Exported Mar 12, 2019 from SnapGene 4.2.4 http://www.snapgene.com
FEATURES             Location/Qualifiers
     misc_feature    1..130
                     /label="L-ITR"
     misc_feature    137..142
                     /note="XbaI Geneious type: restriction"
                     /label="XbaI"
     misc_feature    143..148
                     /note="XhoI"
     promoter        149..749
                     /note="CMV"
                     /label="CMV Promoter"
     misc_feature    762..812
                     /note="NLS"
     CDS             813..3968
                     /codon_start=1
                     /product="Cas9 (Csn1) endonuclease from the Staphylococcus
                      aureus Type II CRISPR/Cas system"
                     /note="generates RNA-guided double strand breaks in DNA"
                     /translation="KRNYILGLDIGITSVGYGIIDYETRDVIDAGVRLFKEANVENNE
                     GRRSKRGARRLKRRRRHRIQRVKKLLFDYNLLTDHSELSGINPYEARVKGLSQKLSEE
                     EFSAALLHLAKRRGVHNVNEVEEDTGNELSTKEQISRNSKALEEKYVAELQLERLKKD
                     GEVRGSINRFKTSDYVKEAKQLLKVQKAYHQLDQSFIDTYIDLLETRRTYYEGPGEGS
                     PFGWKDIKEWYEMLMGHCTYFPEELRSVKYAYNADLYNALNDLNNLVITRDENEKLEY
                     YEKFQIIENVFKQKKKPTLKQIAKEILVNEEDIKGYRVTSTGKPEFTNLKVYHDIKDI
                     TARKEIIENAELLDQIAKILTIYQSSEDIQEELTNLNSELTQEEIEQISNLKGYTGTH
                     NLSLKAINLILDELWHTNDNQIAIFNRLKLVPKKVDLSQQKEIPTTLVDDFILSPVVK
                     RSFIQSIKVINAIIKKYGLPNDIIIELAREKNSKDAQKMINEMQKRNRQTNERIEEII
                     RTTGKENAKYLIEKIKLHDMQEGKCLYSLEAIPLEDLLNNPFNYEVDHIIPRSVSFDN
                     SFNNKVLVKQEENSKKGNRTPFQYLSSSDSKISYETFKKHILNLAKGKGRISKTKKEY
                     LLEERDINRFSVQKDFINRNLVDTRYATRGLMNLLRSYFRVNNLDVKVKSINGGFTSF
                     LRRKWKFKKERNKGYKHHAEDALIIANADFIFKEWKKLDKAKKVMENQMFEEKQAESM
                     PEIETEQEYKEIFITPHQIKHIKDFKDYKYSHRVDKKPNRELINDTLYSTRKDDKGNT
                     LIVNNLNGLYDKDNDKLKKLINKSPEKLLMYHHDPQTYQKLKLIMEQYGDEKNPLYKY
                     YEETGNYLTKYSKKDNGPVIKKIKYYGNKLNAHLDITDDYPNSRNKVVKLSLKPYRFD
                     VYLDNGVYKFVTVKNLDVIKKENYYEVNSKCYEEAKKLKKISNQAEFIASFYNNDLIK
                     INGELYRVIGVNNDLLNRIEVNMIDITYREYLENMNDKRPPRIIKTIASKTQSIKKYS
                     TDILGNLYEVKSKKHPQIIKKG"
                     /label="SaCas9"
     misc_feature    3969..4016
                     /note="NLS"
     misc_feature    4017..4022
                     /note="BamHI"
     CDS             4023..4103
                     /codon_start=1
                     /product="three tandem HA epitope tags"
                     /translation="YPYDVPDYAYPYDVPDYAYPYDVPDYA"
                     /label="3xHA"
     misc_feature    4113..4344
                     /note="bGH polyA"
     misc_feature    4345..4350
                     /note="KpnI"
     promoter        4352..4596
                     /note="dnas_title=Human U6 Promoter vntifkey=29"
                     /label="Human U6 Promoter"
     misc_feature    4623..4703
                     /modified_by="anno"
                     /label="SaCas9 sgRNA scaffold"
     misc_feature    4704..4711
                     /note="NotI"
     misc_feature    4712..4852
                     /label="R-ITR"
     rep_origin      4944..5250
                     /label="f1 Origin"
     misc_feature    5769..6626
                     /label="AmpR"
     rep_origin      6777..7444
                     /label="pUC ori"
ORIGIN      
        1 cctgcaggca gctgcgcgct cgctcgctca ctgaggccgc ccgggcgtcg ggcgaccttt
       61 ggtcgcccgg cctcagtgag cgagcgagcg cgcagagagg gagtggccaa ctccatcact
      121 aggggttcct gcggcctcta gactcgaggc gttgacattg attattgact agttattaat
      181 agtaatcaat tacggggtca ttagttcata gcccatatat ggagttccgc gttacataac
      241 ttacggtaaa tggcccgcct ggctgaccgc ccaacgaccc ccgcccattg acgtcaataa
      301 tgacgtatgt tcccatagta acgccaatag ggactttcca ttgacgtcaa tgggtggagt
      361 atttacggta aactgcccac ttggcagtac atcaagtgta tcatatgcca agtacgcccc
      421 ctattgacgt caatgacggt aaatggcccg cctggcatta tgcccagtac atgaccttat
      481 gggactttcc tacttggcag tacatctacg tattagtcat cgctattacc atggtgatgc
      541 ggttttggca gtacatcaat gggcgtggat agcggtttga ctcacgggga tttccaagtc
      601 tccaccccat tgacgtcaat gggagtttgt tttggcacca aaatcaacgg gactttccaa
      661 aatgtcgtaa caactccgcc ccattgacgc aaatgggcgg taggcgtgta cggtgggagg
      721 tctatataag cagagctctc tggctaacta ccggtgccac catggcccca aagaagaagc
      781 ggaaggtcgg tatccacgga gtcccagcag ccaagcggaa ctacatcctg ggcctggaca
      841 tcggcatcac cagcgtgggc tacggcatca tcgactacga gacacgggac gtgatcgatg
      901 ccggcgtgcg gctgttcaaa gaggccaacg tggaaaacaa cgagggcagg cggagcaaga
      961 gaggcgccag aaggctgaag cggcggaggc ggcatagaat ccagagagtg aagaagctgc
     1021 tgttcgacta caacctgctg accgaccaca gcgagctgag cggcatcaac ccctacgagg
     1081 ccagagtgaa gggcctgagc cagaagctga gcgaggaaga gttctctgcc gccctgctgc
     1141 acctggccaa gagaagaggc gtgcacaacg tgaacgaggt ggaagaggac accggcaacg
     1201 agctgtccac caaagagcag atcagccgga acagcaaggc cctggaagag aaatacgtgg
     1261 ccgaactgca gctggaacgg ctgaagaaag acggcgaagt gcggggcagc atcaacagat
     1321 tcaagaccag cgactacgtg aaagaagcca aacagctgct gaaggtgcag aaggcctacc
     1381 accagctgga ccagagcttc atcgacacct acatcgacct gctggaaacc cggcggacct
     1441 actatgaggg acctggcgag ggcagcccct tcggctggaa ggacatcaaa gaatggtacg
     1501 agatgctgat gggccactgc acctacttcc ccgaggaact gcggagcgtg aagtacgcct
     1561 acaacgccga cctgtacaac gccctgaacg acctgaacaa tctcgtgatc accagggacg
     1621 agaacgagaa gctggaatat tacgagaagt tccagatcat cgagaacgtg ttcaagcaga
     1681 agaagaagcc caccctgaag cagatcgcca aagaaatcct cgtgaacgaa gaggatatta
     1741 agggctacag agtgaccagc accggcaagc ccgagttcac caacctgaag gtgtaccacg
     1801 acatcaagga cattaccgcc cggaaagaga ttattgagaa cgccgagctg ctggatcaga
     1861 ttgccaagat cctgaccatc taccagagca gcgaggacat ccaggaagaa ctgaccaatc
     1921 tgaactccga gctgacccag gaagagatcg agcagatctc taatctgaag ggctataccg
     1981 gcacccacaa cctgagcctg aaggccatca acctgatcct ggacgagctg tggcacacca
     2041 acgacaacca gatcgctatc ttcaaccggc tgaagctggt gcccaagaag gtggacctgt
     2101 cccagcagaa agagatcccc accaccctgg tggacgactt catcctgagc cccgtcgtga
     2161 agagaagctt catccagagc atcaaagtga tcaacgccat catcaagaag tacggcctgc
     2221 ccaacgacat cattatcgag ctggcccgcg agaagaactc caaggacgcc cagaaaatga
     2281 tcaacgagat gcagaagcgg aaccggcaga ccaacgagcg gatcgaggaa atcatccgga
     2341 ccaccggcaa agagaacgcc aagtacctga tcgagaagat caagctgcac gacatgcagg
     2401 aaggcaagtg cctgtacagc ctggaagcca tccctctgga agatctgctg aacaacccct
     2461 tcaactatga ggtggaccac atcatcccca gaagcgtgtc cttcgacaac agcttcaaca
     2521 acaaggtgct cgtgaagcag gaagaaaaca gcaagaaggg caaccggacc ccattccagt
     2581 acctgagcag cagcgacagc aagatcagct acgaaacctt caagaagcac atcctgaatc
     2641 tggccaaggg caagggcaga atcagcaaga ccaagaaaga gtatctgctg gaagaacggg
     2701 acatcaacag gttctccgtg cagaaagact tcatcaaccg gaacctggtg gataccagat
     2761 acgccaccag aggcctgatg aacctgctgc ggagctactt cagagtgaac aacctggacg
     2821 tgaaagtgaa gtccatcaat ggcggcttca ccagctttct gcggcggaag tggaagttta
     2881 agaaagagcg gaacaagggg tacaagcacc acgccgagga cgccctgatc attgccaacg
     2941 ccgatttcat cttcaaagag tggaagaaac tggacaaggc caaaaaagtg atggaaaacc
     3001 agatgttcga ggaaaagcag gccgagagca tgcccgagat cgaaaccgag caggagtaca
     3061 aagagatctt catcaccccc caccagatca agcacattaa ggacttcaag gactacaagt
     3121 acagccaccg ggtggacaag aagcctaata gagagctgat taacgacacc ctgtactcca
     3181 cccggaagga cgacaagggc aacaccctga tcgtgaacaa tctgaacggc ctgtacgaca
     3241 aggacaatga caagctgaaa aagctgatca acaagagccc cgaaaagctg ctgatgtacc
     3301 accacgaccc ccagacctac cagaaactga agctgattat ggaacagtac ggcgacgaga
     3361 agaatcccct gtacaagtac tacgaggaaa ccgggaacta cctgaccaag tactccaaaa
     3421 aggacaacgg ccccgtgatc aagaagatta agtattacgg caacaaactg aacgcccatc
     3481 tggacatcac cgacgactac cccaacagca gaaacaaggt cgtgaagctg tccctgaagc
     3541 cctacagatt cgacgtgtac ctggacaatg gcgtgtacaa gttcgtgacc gtgaagaatc
     3601 tggatgtgat caaaaaagaa aactactacg aagtgaatag caagtgctat gaggaagcta
     3661 agaagctgaa gaagatcagc aaccaggccg agtttatcgc ctccttctac aacaacgatc
     3721 tgatcaagat caacggcgag ctgtatagag tgatcggcgt gaacaacgac ctgctgaacc
     3781 ggatcgaagt gaacatgatc gacatcacct accgcgagta cctggaaaac atgaacgaca
     3841 agaggccccc caggatcatt aagacaatcg cctccaagac ccagagcatt aagaagtaca
     3901 gcacagacat tctgggcaac ctgtatgaag tgaaatctaa gaagcaccct cagatcatca
     3961 aaaagggcaa aaggccggcg gccacgaaaa aggccggcca ggcaaaaaag aaaaagggat
     4021 cctacccata cgatgttcca gattacgctt acccatacga tgttccagat tacgcttacc
     4081 catacgatgt tccagattac gcttaagaat tcctagagct cgctgatcag cctcgactgt
     4141 gccttctagt tgccagccat ctgttgtttg cccctccccc gtgccttcct tgaccctgga
     4201 aggtgccact cccactgtcc tttcctaata aaatgaggaa attgcatcgc attgtctgag
     4261 taggtgtcat tctattctgg ggggtggggt ggggcaggac agcaaggggg aggattggga
     4321 agagaatagc aggcatgctg gggaggtacc tgagggccta tttcccatga ttccttcata
     4381 tttgcatata cgatacaagg ctgttagaga gataattgga attaatttga ctgtaaacac
     4441 aaagatatta gtacaaaata cgtgacgtag aaagtaataa tttcttgggt agtttgcagt
     4501 tttaaaatta tgttttaaaa tggactatca tatgcttacc gtaacttgaa agtatttcga
     4561 tttcttggct ttatatatct tgtggaaagg acgaaacacc gagagtaggc tggtagatgg
     4621 aggttttagt actctggaaa cagaatctac taaaacaagg caaaatgccg tgtttatctc
     4681 gtcaacttgt tggcgagatt tttgcggccg caggaacccc tagtgatgga gttggccact
     4741 ccctctctgc gcgctcgctc gctcactgag gccgggcgac caaaggtcgc ccgacgcccg
     4801 ggctttgccc gggcggcctc agtgagcgag cgagcgcgca gctgcctgca ggggcgcctg
     4861 atgcggtatt ttctccttac gcatctgtgc ggtatttcac accgcatann nnnnnnnnnn
     4921 nnnnnnnnnn nnnnnnnnnn nnnnnnnnnn nnnnnnnnnn nnnnnnnnnn nnnnnnnnnn
     4981 nnnnnnnnnn nnnnnnnnnn nnnnnnnnnn nnnnnnnnnn nnnnnnnnnn nnnnnnnnnn
     5041 nnnnnnnnnn cnnnnnnnnn nnnnnnnnnn nnnnnnnnnn nnnnnnnnnn nnnnnnnnnn
     5101 nnnnnnnnnn nnnnnnnnnn nnnnnnnnnn nnnnnnnnnn nnnnnnnnnn nnnnnnnnnn
     5161 nnnnnnnnnn nnnnnnnnnn nnnnnnnnnn nncctttgac gttggagtcc acgttcttta
     5221 atagtggact cttgttccaa actggaacaa cactcaaccc tatctcgggc tattcttttg
     5281 atttataagg gattttgccg atttcggcct attggttaaa aaatgagctg atttaacaaa
     5341 aatttaacgc gaattttaac aaaatattaa cgtttacaat tttatggtgc actctcagta
     5401 caatctgctc tgatgccgca tagttaagcc agccccgaca cccgccaaca cccgctgacg
     5461 cgccctgacg ggcttgtctg ctcccggcat ccgcttacag acaagctgtg accgtctccg
     5521 ggagctgcat gtgtcagagg ttttcaccgt catcaccgaa acgcgcgaga cgaaagggcc
     5581 tcgtgatacg cctattttta taggttaatg tcatgataat aatggtttct tagacgtcag
     5641 gtggcacttt tcggggaaat gtgcgcggaa cccctatttg tttatttttc taaatacatt
     5701 caaatatgta tccgctcatg agacaataac cctgataaat gcttcaataa tattgaaaaa
     5761 ggaagagtat gagtattcaa catttccgtg tcgcccttat tccctttttt gcggcatttt
     5821 gccttcctgt ttttgctcac ccagaaacgc tggtgaaagt aaaagatgct gaagatcagt
     5881 tgggtgcacg agtgggttac atcgaactgg atctcaacag cggtaagatc cttgagagtt
     5941 ttcgccccga agaacgtttt ccaatgatga gcacttttaa agttctgcta tgtggcgcgg
     6001 tattatcccg tattgacgcc gggcaagagc aactcggtcg ccgcatacac tattctcaga
     6061 atgacttggt tgagtactca ccagtcacag aaaagcatct tacggatggc atgacagtaa
     6121 gagaattatg cagtgctgcc ataaccatga gtgataacac tgcggccaac ttacttctga
     6181 caacgatcgg aggaccgaag gagctaaccg cttttttgca caacatgggg gatcatgtaa
     6241 ctcgccttga tcgttgggaa ccggagctga atgaagccat accaaacgac gagcgtgaca
     6301 ccacgatgcc tgtagcaatg gcaacaacgt tgcgcaaact attaactggc gaactactta
     6361 ctctagcttc ccggcaacaa ttaatagact ggatggaggc ggataaagtt gcaggaccac
     6421 ttctgcgctc ggcccttccg gctggctggt ttattgctga taaatctgga gccggtgagc
     6481 gtggaagccg cggtatcatt gcagcactgg ggccagatgg taagccctcc cgtatcgtag
     6541 ttatctacac gacggggagt caggcaacta tggatgaacg aaatagacag atcgctgaga
     6601 taggtgcctc actgattaag cattggtaac tgtcagacca agtttactca tatatacttt
     6661 agattgattt aaaacttcat ttttaattta aaaggatcta ggtgaagatc ctttttgata
     6721 atctcatgac caaaatccct taacgtgagt tttcgttcca ctgagcgtca gaccccgtag
     6781 aaaagatcaa aggatcttct tgagatcctt tttttctgcg cgtaatctgc tgcttgcaaa
     6841 caaaaaaacc accgctacca gcggtggttt gtttgccgga tcaagagcta ccaactcttt
     6901 ttccgaaggt aactggcttc agcagagcgc agataccaaa tactgtcctt ctagtgtagc
     6961 cgtagttagg ccaccacttc aagaactctg tagcaccgcc tacatacctc gctctgctaa
     7021 tcctgttacc agtggctgct gccagtggcg ataagtcgtg tcttaccggg ttggactcaa
     7081 gacgatagtt accggataag gcgcagcggt cgggctgaac ggggggttcg tgcacacagc
     7141 ccagcttgga gcgaacgacc tacaccgaac tgagatacct acagcgtgag ctatgagaaa
     7201 gcgccacgct tcccgaaggg agaaaggcgg acaggtatcc ggtaagcggc agggtcggaa
     7261 caggagagcg cacgagggag cttccagggg gaaacgcctg gtatctttat agtcctgtcg
     7321 ggtttcgcca cctctgactt gagcgtcgat ttttgtgatg ctcgtcaggg gggcggagcc
     7381 tatggaaaaa cgccagcaac gcggcctttt tacggttcct ggccttttgc tggccttttg
     7441 ctcacatgt
//
