# Supplementary material for: Modular engineering of thermoresponsive allosteric proteins
Source: Nat Chem Biol. 2026 Feb 12;22(5):751–8. doi: 10.1038/s41589-026-02151-y (PMC13128441; doi:10.1038/s41589-026-02151-y)
Supplement: Supplementary file 3 — Raw data supplementary figures, GenBank files, structures, T7 gels and western blot images. [file 41589_2026_2151_MOESM3_ESM.zip › Supplementary_Data/genebank_files/SauCas9_sgRNA-scaffold.gb]

LOCUS       SauCas9_sgRNA-scaffold        7447 bp ds-DNA     circular SYN 11-FEB-2025
DEFINITION  #231.
ACCESSION
VERSION     .
KEYWORDS    .
SOURCE      synthetic DNA construct
  ORGANISM  synthetic DNA construct.
REFERENCE   1  (bases 1 to 7447)
  AUTHORS   .
  TITLE     Direct Submission
  JOURNAL   Exported May 24, 2019 from SnapGene 4.2.11 http://www.snapgene.com
FEATURES             Location/Qualifiers
     misc_feature    1..130
                     /label="L-ITR"
     promoter        149..749
                     /note="CMV"
                     /label="CMV Promoter"
     misc_feature    762..812
                     /note="NLS"
     CDS             813..3968
                     /codon_start=1
                     /product="Cas9 (Csn1) endonuclease from the Staphylococcus
                      aureus Type II CRISPR/Cas system"
                     /note="generates RNA-guided double strand breaks in DNA"
                     /translation="KRNYILGLDIGITSVGYGIIDYETRDVIDAGVRLFKEANVENNE
                     GRRSKRGARRLKRRRRHRIQRVKKLLFDYNLLTDHSELSGINPYEARVKGLSQKLSEE
                     EFSAALLHLAKRRGVHNVNEVEEDTGNELSTKEQISRNSKALEEKYVAELQLERLKKD
                     GEVRGSINRFKTSDYVKEAKQLLKVQKAYHQLDQSFIDTYIDLLETRRTYYEGPGEGS
                     PFGWKDIKEWYEMLMGHCTYFPEELRSVKYAYNADLYNALNDLNNLVITRDENEKLEY
                     YEKFQIIENVFKQKKKPTLKQIAKEILVNEEDIKGYRVTSTGKPEFTNLKVYHDIKDI
                     TARKEIIENAELLDQIAKILTIYQSSEDIQEELTNLNSELTQEEIEQISNLKGYTGTH
                     NLSLKAINLILDELWHTNDNQIAIFNRLKLVPKKVDLSQQKEIPTTLVDDFILSPVVK
                     RSFIQSIKVINAIIKKYGLPNDIIIELAREKNSKDAQKMINEMQKRNRQTNERIEEII
                     RTTGKENAKYLIEKIKLHDMQEGKCLYSLEAIPLEDLLNNPFNYEVDHIIPRSVSFDN
                     SFNNKVLVKQEENSKKGNRTPFQYLSSSDSKISYETFKKHILNLAKGKGRISKTKKEY
                     LLEERDINRFSVQKDFINRNLVDTRYATRGLMNLLRSYFRVNNLDVKVKSINGGFTSF
                     LRRKWKFKKERNKGYKHHAEDALIIANADFIFKEWKKLDKAKKVMENQMFEEKQAESM
                     PEIETEQEYKEIFITPHQIKHIKDFKDYKYSHRVDKKPNRELINDTLYSTRKDDKGNT
                     LIVNNLNGLYDKDNDKLKKLINKSPEKLLMYHHDPQTYQKLKLIMEQYGDEKNPLYKY
                     YEETGNYLTKYSKKDNGPVIKKIKYYGNKLNAHLDITDDYPNSRNKVVKLSLKPYRFD
                     VYLDNGVYKFVTVKNLDVIKKENYYEVNSKCYEEAKKLKKISNQAEFIASFYNNDLIK
                     INGELYRVIGVNNDLLNRIEVNMIDITYREYLENMNDKRPPRIIKTIASKTQSIKKYS
                     TDILGNLYEVKSKKHPQIIKKG"
                     /label="SaCas9"
     misc_feature    3969..4016
                     /note="NLS"
     misc_feature    4017..4022
                     /note="BamHI"
     CDS             4023..4103
                     /codon_start=1
                     /product="three tandem HA epitope tags"
                     /translation="YPYDVPDYAYPYDVPDYAYPYDVPDYA"
                     /label="3xHA"
     misc_feature    4113..4344
                     /note="bGH polyA"
     promoter        4352..4600
                     /note="dnas_title=Human U6 Promoter vntifkey=29"
                     /label="Human U6 Promoter"
     misc_feature    4601..4620
                     /note="BsaI (GGTCTCN1,N5)"
     misc_feature    4621..4701
                     /label="SaCas9 sgRNA scaffold"
     misc_feature    4702..4709
                     /note="NotI"
     misc_feature    4710..4850
                     /label="R-ITR"
     rep_origin      4942..5248
                     /label="f1 Origin"
     misc_feature    5767..6624
                     /label="AmpR"
     rep_origin      6775..7442
                     /label="pUC ori"
ORIGIN      
        1 cctgcaggca gctgcgcgct cgctcgctca ctgaggccgc ccgggcgtcg ggcgaccttt
       61 ggtcgcccgg cctcagtgag cgagcgagcg cgcagagagg gagtggccaa ctccatcact
      121 aggggttcct gcggcctcta gactcgaggc gttgacattg attattgact agttattaat
      181 agtaatcaat tacggggtca ttagttcata gcccatatat ggagttccgc gttacataac
      241 ttacggtaaa tggcccgcct ggctgaccgc ccaacgaccc ccgcccattg acgtcaataa
      301 tgacgtatgt tcccatagta acgccaatag ggactttcca ttgacgtcaa tgggtggagt
      361 atttacggta aactgcccac ttggcagtac atcaagtgta tcatatgcca agtacgcccc
      421 ctattgacgt caatgacggt aaatggcccg cctggcatta tgcccagtac atgaccttat
      481 gggactttcc tacttggcag tacatctacg tattagtcat cgctattacc atggtgatgc
      541 ggttttggca gtacatcaat gggcgtggat agcggtttga ctcacgggga tttccaagtc
      601 tccaccccat tgacgtcaat gggagtttgt tttggcacca aaatcaacgg gactttccaa
      661 aatgtcgtaa caactccgcc ccattgacgc aaatgggcgg taggcgtgta cggtgggagg
      721 tctatataag cagagctctc tggctaacta ccggtgccac catggcccca aagaagaagc
      781 ggaaggtcgg tatccacgga gtcccagcag ccaagcggaa ctacatcctg ggcctggaca
      841 tcggcatcac cagcgtgggc tacggcatca tcgactacga gacacgggac gtgatcgatg
      901 ccggcgtgcg gctgttcaaa gaggccaacg tggaaaacaa cgagggcagg cggagcaaga
      961 gaggcgccag aaggctgaag cggcggaggc ggcatagaat ccagagagtg aagaagctgc
     1021 tgttcgacta caacctgctg accgaccaca gcgagctgag cggcatcaac ccctacgagg
     1081 ccagagtgaa gggcctgagc cagaagctga gcgaggaaga gttctctgcc gccctgctgc
     1141 acctggccaa gagaagaggc gtgcacaacg tgaacgaggt ggaagaggac accggcaacg
     1201 agctgtccac caaagagcag atcagccgga acagcaaggc cctggaagag aaatacgtgg
     1261 ccgaactgca gctggaacgg ctgaagaaag acggcgaagt gcggggcagc atcaacagat
     1321 tcaagaccag cgactacgtg aaagaagcca aacagctgct gaaggtgcag aaggcctacc
     1381 accagctgga ccagagcttc atcgacacct acatcgacct gctggaaacc cggcggacct
     1441 actatgaggg acctggcgag ggcagcccct tcggctggaa ggacatcaaa gaatggtacg
     1501 agatgctgat gggccactgc acctacttcc ccgaggaact gcggagcgtg aagtacgcct
     1561 acaacgccga cctgtacaac gccctgaacg acctgaacaa tctcgtgatc accagggacg
     1621 agaacgagaa gctggaatat tacgagaagt tccagatcat cgagaacgtg ttcaagcaga
     1681 agaagaagcc caccctgaag cagatcgcca aagaaatcct cgtgaacgaa gaggatatta
     1741 agggctacag agtgaccagc accggcaagc ccgagttcac caacctgaag gtgtaccacg
     1801 acatcaagga cattaccgcc cggaaagaga ttattgagaa cgccgagctg ctggatcaga
     1861 ttgccaagat cctgaccatc taccagagca gcgaggacat ccaggaagaa ctgaccaatc
     1921 tgaactccga gctgacccag gaagagatcg agcagatctc taatctgaag ggctataccg
     1981 gcacccacaa cctgagcctg aaggccatca acctgatcct ggacgagctg tggcacacca
     2041 acgacaacca gatcgctatc ttcaaccggc tgaagctggt gcccaagaag gtggacctgt
     2101 cccagcagaa agagatcccc accaccctgg tggacgactt catcctgagc cccgtcgtga
     2161 agagaagctt catccagagc atcaaagtga tcaacgccat catcaagaag tacggcctgc
     2221 ccaacgacat cattatcgag ctggcccgcg agaagaactc caaggacgcc cagaaaatga
     2281 tcaacgagat gcagaagcgg aaccggcaga ccaacgagcg gatcgaggaa atcatccgga
     2341 ccaccggcaa agagaacgcc aagtacctga tcgagaagat caagctgcac gacatgcagg
     2401 aaggcaagtg cctgtacagc ctggaagcca tccctctgga agatctgctg aacaacccct
     2461 tcaactatga ggtggaccac atcatcccca gaagcgtgtc cttcgacaac agcttcaaca
     2521 acaaggtgct cgtgaagcag gaagaaaaca gcaagaaggg caaccggacc ccattccagt
     2581 acctgagcag cagcgacagc aagatcagct acgaaacctt caagaagcac atcctgaatc
     2641 tggccaaggg caagggcaga atcagcaaga ccaagaaaga gtatctgctg gaagaacggg
     2701 acatcaacag gttctccgtg cagaaagact tcatcaaccg gaacctggtg gataccagat
     2761 acgccaccag aggcctgatg aacctgctgc ggagctactt cagagtgaac aacctggacg
     2821 tgaaagtgaa gtccatcaat ggcggcttca ccagctttct gcggcggaag tggaagttta
     2881 agaaagagcg gaacaagggg tacaagcacc acgccgagga cgccctgatc attgccaacg
     2941 ccgatttcat cttcaaagag tggaagaaac tggacaaggc caaaaaagtg atggaaaacc
     3001 agatgttcga ggaaaagcag gccgagagca tgcccgagat cgaaaccgag caggagtaca
     3061 aagagatctt catcaccccc caccagatca agcacattaa ggacttcaag gactacaagt
     3121 acagccaccg ggtggacaag aagcctaata gagagctgat taacgacacc ctgtactcca
     3181 cccggaagga cgacaagggc aacaccctga tcgtgaacaa tctgaacggc ctgtacgaca
     3241 aggacaatga caagctgaaa aagctgatca acaagagccc cgaaaagctg ctgatgtacc
     3301 accacgaccc ccagacctac cagaaactga agctgattat ggaacagtac ggcgacgaga
     3361 agaatcccct gtacaagtac tacgaggaaa ccgggaacta cctgaccaag tactccaaaa
     3421 aggacaacgg ccccgtgatc aagaagatta agtattacgg caacaaactg aacgcccatc
     3481 tggacatcac cgacgactac cccaacagca gaaacaaggt cgtgaagctg tccctgaagc
     3541 cctacagatt cgacgtgtac ctggacaatg gcgtgtacaa gttcgtgacc gtgaagaatc
     3601 tggatgtgat caaaaaagaa aactactacg aagtgaatag caagtgctat gaggaagcta
     3661 agaagctgaa gaagatcagc aaccaggccg agtttatcgc ctccttctac aacaacgatc
     3721 tgatcaagat caacggcgag ctgtatagag tgatcggcgt gaacaacgac ctgctgaacc
     3781 ggatcgaagt gaacatgatc gacatcacct accgcgagta cctggaaaac atgaacgaca
     3841 agaggccccc caggatcatt aagacaatcg cctccaagac ccagagcatt aagaagtaca
     3901 gcacagacat tctgggcaac ctgtatgaag tgaaatctaa gaagcaccct cagatcatca
     3961 aaaagggcaa aaggccggcg gccacgaaaa aggccggcca ggcaaaaaag aaaaagggat
     4021 cctacccata cgatgttcca gattacgctt acccatacga tgttccagat tacgcttacc
     4081 catacgatgt tccagattac gcttaagaat tcctagagct cgctgatcag cctcgactgt
     4141 gccttctagt tgccagccat ctgttgtttg cccctccccc gtgccttcct tgaccctgga
     4201 aggtgccact cccactgtcc tttcctaata aaatgaggaa attgcatcgc attgtctgag
     4261 taggtgtcat tctattctgg ggggtggggt ggggcaggac agcaaggggg aggattggga
     4321 agagaatagc aggcatgctg gggaggtacc tgagggccta tttcccatga ttccttcata
     4381 tttgcatata cgatacaagg ctgttagaga gataattgga attaatttga ctgtaaacac
     4441 aaagatatta gtacaaaata cgtgacgtag aaagtaataa tttcttgggt agtttgcagt
     4501 tttaaaatta tgttttaaaa tggactatca tatgcttacc gtaacttgaa agtatttcga
     4561 tttcttggct ttatatatct tgtggaaagg acgaaacacc ggagaccacg gcaggtctca
     4621 gttttagtac tctggaaaca gaatctacta aaacaaggca aaatgccgtg tttatctcgt
     4681 caacttgttg gcgagatttt tgcggccgca ggaaccccta gtgatggagt tggccactcc
     4741 ctctctgcgc gctcgctcgc tcactgaggc cgggcgacca aaggtcgccc gacgcccggg
     4801 ctttgcccgg gcggcctcag tgagcgagcg agcgcgcagc tgcctgcagg ggcgcctgat
     4861 gcggtatttt ctccttacgc atctgtgcgg tatttcacac cgcatannnn nnnnnnnnnn
     4921 nnnnnnnnnn nnnnnnnnnn nnnnnnnnnn nnnnnnnnnn nnnnnnnnnn nnnnnnnnnn
     4981 nnnnnnnnnn nnnnnnnnnn nnnnnnnnnn nnnnnnnnnn nnnnnnnnnn nnnnnnnnnn
     5041 nnnnnnnncn nnnnnnnnnn nnnnnnnnnn nnnnnnnnnn nnnnnnnnnn nnnnnnnnnn
     5101 nnnnnnnnnn nnnnnnnnnn nnnnnnnnnn nnnnnnnnnn nnnnnnnnnn nnnnnnnnnn
     5161 nnnnnnnnnn nnnnnnnnnn nnnnnnnnnn cctttgacgt tggagtccac gttctttaat
     5221 agtggactct tgttccaaac tggaacaaca ctcaacccta tctcgggcta ttcttttgat
     5281 ttataaggga ttttgccgat ttcggcctat tggttaaaaa atgagctgat ttaacaaaaa
     5341 tttaacgcga attttaacaa aatattaacg tttacaattt tatggtgcac tctcagtaca
     5401 atctgctctg atgccgcata gttaagccag ccccgacacc cgccaacacc cgctgacgcg
     5461 ccctgacggg cttgtctgct cccggcatcc gcttacagac aagctgtgac cgtctccggg
     5521 agctgcatgt gtcagaggtt ttcaccgtca tcaccgaaac gcgcgagacg aaagggcctc
     5581 gtgatacgcc tatttttata ggttaatgtc atgataataa tggtttctta gacgtcaggt
     5641 ggcacttttc ggggaaatgt gcgcggaacc cctatttgtt tatttttcta aatacattca
     5701 aatatgtatc cgctcatgag acaataaccc tgataaatgc ttcaataata ttgaaaaagg
     5761 aagagtatga gtattcaaca tttccgtgtc gcccttattc ccttttttgc ggcattttgc
     5821 cttcctgttt ttgctcaccc agaaacgctg gtgaaagtaa aagatgctga agatcagttg
     5881 ggtgcacgag tgggttacat cgaactggat ctcaacagcg gtaagatcct tgagagtttt
     5941 cgccccgaag aacgttttcc aatgatgagc acttttaaag ttctgctatg tggcgcggta
     6001 ttatcccgta ttgacgccgg gcaagagcaa ctcggtcgcc gcatacacta ttctcagaat
     6061 gacttggttg agtactcacc agtcacagaa aagcatctta cggatggcat gacagtaaga
     6121 gaattatgca gtgctgccat aaccatgagt gataacactg cggccaactt acttctgaca
     6181 acgatcggag gaccgaagga gctaaccgct tttttgcaca acatggggga tcatgtaact
     6241 cgccttgatc gttgggaacc ggagctgaat gaagccatac caaacgacga gcgtgacacc
     6301 acgatgcctg tagcaatggc aacaacgttg cgcaaactat taactggcga actacttact
     6361 ctagcttccc ggcaacaatt aatagactgg atggaggcgg ataaagttgc aggaccactt
     6421 ctgcgctcgg cccttccggc tggctggttt attgctgata aatctggagc cggtgagcgt
     6481 ggaagccgcg gtatcattgc agcactgggg ccagatggta agccctcccg tatcgtagtt
     6541 atctacacga cggggagtca ggcaactatg gatgaacgaa atagacagat cgctgagata
     6601 ggtgcctcac tgattaagca ttggtaactg tcagaccaag tttactcata tatactttag
     6661 attgatttaa aacttcattt ttaatttaaa aggatctagg tgaagatcct ttttgataat
     6721 ctcatgacca aaatccctta acgtgagttt tcgttccact gagcgtcaga ccccgtagaa
     6781 aagatcaaag gatcttcttg agatcctttt tttctgcgcg taatctgctg cttgcaaaca
     6841 aaaaaaccac cgctaccagc ggtggtttgt ttgccggatc aagagctacc aactcttttt
     6901 ccgaaggtaa ctggcttcag cagagcgcag ataccaaata ctgtccttct agtgtagccg
     6961 tagttaggcc accacttcaa gaactctgta gcaccgccta catacctcgc tctgctaatc
     7021 ctgttaccag tggctgctgc cagtggcgat aagtcgtgtc ttaccgggtt ggactcaaga
     7081 cgatagttac cggataaggc gcagcggtcg ggctgaacgg ggggttcgtg cacacagccc
     7141 agcttggagc gaacgaccta caccgaactg agatacctac agcgtgagct atgagaaagc
     7201 gccacgcttc ccgaagggag aaaggcggac aggtatccgg taagcggcag ggtcggaaca
     7261 ggagagcgca cgagggagct tccaggggga aacgcctggt atctttatag tcctgtcggg
     7321 tttcgccacc tctgacttga gcgtcgattt ttgtgatgct cgtcaggggg gcggagccta
     7381 tggaaaaacg ccagcaacgc ggccttttta cggttcctgg ccttttgctg gccttttgct
     7441 cacatgt
//
