# Supplementary material for: Modular engineering of thermoresponsive allosteric proteins
Source: Nat Chem Biol. 2026 Feb 12;22(5):751–8. doi: 10.1038/s41589-026-02151-y (PMC13128441; doi:10.1038/s41589-026-02151-y)
Supplement: Supplementary file 3 — Raw data supplementary figures, GenBank files, structures, T7 gels and western blot images. [file 41589_2026_2151_MOESM3_ESM.zip › Supplementary_Data/genebank_files/Tet-sgRNA.gb]

LOCUS       Tet-sgRNA               3226 bp ds-DNA     circular SYN 11-FEB-2025
DEFINITION  #8.
ACCESSION
VERSION     .
KEYWORDS    sgRNA1_Tet-inducible Luciferase reporter.
SOURCE      synthetic DNA construct
  ORGANISM  synthetic DNA construct.
REFERENCE   1  (bases 1 to 3226)
  AUTHORS   .
  TITLE     Direct Submission
  JOURNAL   Exported Wednesday, December 7, 2016 from SnapGene 3.2.1
            http://www.snapgene.com
COMMENT     Source: https://www.addgene.org/64161                              
            2 verification sequences were imported and aligned.
FEATURES             Location/Qualifiers
     rep_origin      complement(135..441)
                     /direction="LEFT"
                     /note="f1_origin"
                     /label="f1_origin"
     misc_feature    complement(459..614)
                     /note="lacZ_a"
                     /label="lacZ_a"
     promoter        626..644
                     /note="T7_promoter"
                     /label="T7_promoter"
     promoter        668..900
                     /note="hU6_promoter"
                     /label="hU6_promoter"
     promoter        complement(1037..1056)
                     /note="T3_promoter"
                     /label="T3_promoter"
     promoter        complement(1126..1155)
                     /note="lac_promoter"
                     /label="lac_promoter"
     CDS             complement(2238..3098)
                     /gene="Ampicillin"
                     /note="Ampicillin"
                     /modified_by="anno"
                     /label="Ampicillin"
     promoter        complement(3140..3168)
                     /note="AmpR_promoter"
                     /label="AmpR_promoter"
ORIGIN      
        1 ctaaattgta agcgttaata ttttgttaaa attcgcgtta aatttttgtt aaatcagctc
       61 attttttaac caataggccg aaatcggcaa aatcccttat aaatcaaaag aatagaccga
      121 gatagggttg agtgttgttc cagtttggaa caagagtcca ctattaaaga acgtggactc
      181 caacgtcaaa ggnnnnnnnn nnnnnnnnnn nnnnnnnnnn nnnnnnnnnn nnnnnnnnnn
      241 ntnnnnnnnn nnnnnnnnnn nnnnnnnnnn nnnnnnnnnn nnnnnnnnnn nnnnnnnnnn
      301 nnnnnnnnnn nnnnnnnnnn nnnnnnnnnn nnngnnnnnn nnnnnnnnnn nnnnnnnnnn
      361 nnnnnnnnnn nnnnnnnnnn nnnnnnnnnn nnnnnnnnnn nnnnnnnnnn nnnnnnnnnn
      421 nnnnnnnnnn nnnnnnnnnn nnnnnnnnnn nnnnnnnncc cattcgccat tcaggctgcg
      481 caactgttgg gaagggcgat cggtgcgggc ctcttcgcta ttacgccagc tggcgaaagg
      541 gggatgtgct gcaaggcgat taagttgggt aacgccaggg ttttcccagt cacgacgttg
      601 taaaacgacg gccagtgagc gcgcgtaata cgactcacta tagggcgaat tgggtaccga
      661 gggcctattt cccatgattc cttcatattt gcatatacga tacaaggctg ttagagagat
      721 aattggaatt aatttgactg taaacacaaa gatattagta caaaatacgt gacgtagaaa
      781 gtaataattt cttgggtagt ttgcagtttt aaaattatgt tttaaaatgg actatcatat
      841 gcttatcgta acttgaaagt atttcgattt cttggcttta tatatcttgt ggaaaggacg
      901 aaacaccgtc tctatcactg atagggaggt tttagagcta gaaatagcaa gttaaaataa
      961 ggctagtccg ttatcaactt gaaaaagtgg caccgagtcg gtgctttttt tccgcggtgg
     1021 agctccagct tttgttccct ttagtgaggg ttaattgcgc gcttggcgta atcatggtca
     1081 tagctgtttc ctgtgtgaaa ttgttatccg ctcacaattc cacacaacat acgagccgga
     1141 agcataaagt gtaaagcctg gggtgcctaa tgagtgagct aactcacatt aattgcgttg
     1201 cgctcactgc ccgctttcca gtcgggaaac ctgtcgtgcc agctgcatta atgaatcggc
     1261 caacgcgcgg ggagaggcgg tttgcgtatt gggcgctctt ccgcttcctc gctcactgac
     1321 tcgctgcgct cggtcgttcg gctgcggcga gcggtatcag ctcactcaaa ggcggtaata
     1381 cggttatcca cagaatcagg ggataacgca ggaaagaaca tgtgagcaaa aggccagcaa
     1441 aaggccagga accgtaaaaa ggccgcgttg ctggcgtttt tccataggct ccgcccccct
     1501 gacgagcatc acaaaaatcg acgctcaagt cagaggtggc gaaacccgac aggactataa
     1561 agataccagg cgtttccccc tggaagctcc ctcgtgcgct ctcctgttcc gaccctgccg
     1621 cttaccggat acctgtccgc ctttctccct tcgggaagcg tggcgctttc tcatagctca
     1681 cgctgtaggt atctcagttc ggtgtaggtc gttcgctcca agctgggctg tgtgcacgaa
     1741 ccccccgttc agcccgaccg ctgcgcctta tccggtaact atcgtcttga gtccaacccg
     1801 gtaagacacg acttatcgcc actggcagca gccactggta acaggattag cagagcgagg
     1861 tatgtaggcg gtgctacaga gttcttgaag tggtggccta actacggcta cactagaagg
     1921 acagtatttg gtatctgcgc tctgctgaag ccagttacct tcggaaaaag agttggtagc
     1981 tcttgatccg gcaaacaaac caccgctggt agcggtggtt tttttgtttg caagcagcag
     2041 attacgcgca gaaaaaaagg atctcaagaa gatcctttga tcttttctac ggggtctgac
     2101 gctcagtgga acgaaaactc acgttaaggg attttggtca tgagattatc aaaaaggatc
     2161 ttcacctaga tccttttaaa ttaaaaatga agttttaaat caatctaaag tatatatgag
     2221 taaacttggt ctgacagtta ccaatgctta atcagtgagg cacctatctc agcgatctgt
     2281 ctatttcgtt catccatagt tgcctgactc cccgtcgtgt agataactac gatacgggag
     2341 ggcttaccat ctggccccag tgctgcaatg ataccgcgag acccacgctc accggctcca
     2401 gatttatcag caataaacca gccagccgga agggccgagc gcagaagtgg tcctgcaact
     2461 ttatccgcct ccatccagtc tattaattgt tgccgggaag ctagagtaag tagttcgcca
     2521 gttaatagtt tgcgcaacgt tgttgccatt gctacaggca tcgtggtgtc acgctcgtcg
     2581 tttggtatgg cttcattcag ctccggttcc caacgatcaa ggcgagttac atgatccccc
     2641 atgttgtgca aaaaagcggt tagctccttc ggtcctccga tcgttgtcag aagtaagttg
     2701 gccgcagtgt tatcactcat ggttatggca gcactgcata attctcttac tgtcatgcca
     2761 tccgtaagat gcttttctgt gactggtgag tactcaacca agtcattctg agaatagtgt
     2821 atgcggcgac cgagttgctc ttgcccggcg tcaatacggg ataataccgc gccacatagc
     2881 agaactttaa aagtgctcat cattggaaaa cgttcttcgg ggcgaaaact ctcaaggatc
     2941 ttaccgctgt tgagatccag ttcgatgtaa cccactcgtg cacccaactg atcttcagca
     3001 tcttttactt tcaccagcgt ttctgggtga gcaaaaacag gaaggcaaaa tgccgcaaaa
     3061 aagggaataa gggcgacacg gaaatgttga atactcatac tcttcctttt tcaatattat
     3121 tgaagcattt atcagggtta ttgtctcatg agcggataca tatttgaatg tatttagaaa
     3181 aataaacaaa taggggttcc gcgcacattt ccccgaaaag tgccac
//
