# Supplementary material for: Modular engineering of thermoresponsive allosteric proteins
Source: Nat Chem Biol. 2026 Feb 12;22(5):751–8. doi: 10.1038/s41589-026-02151-y (PMC13128441; doi:10.1038/s41589-026-02151-y)
Supplement: Supplementary file 3 — Raw data supplementary figures, GenBank files, structures, T7 gels and western blot images. [file 41589_2026_2151_MOESM3_ESM.zip › Supplementary_Data/genebank_files/H2B-EGFP.gb]

LOCUS       H2B-EGFP                5107 bp ds-DNA     circular SYN 20-OCT-2025
DEFINITION  H2B-GFP.
ACCESSION
VERSION     .
KEYWORDS    H2B-GFP.
SOURCE      synthetic DNA construct
  ORGANISM  synthetic DNA construct.
REFERENCE   1  (bases 1 to 5107)
  AUTHORS   .
  TITLE     Direct Submission
  JOURNAL   Exported Thursday, Jany 5, 2017 from SnapGene 3.2.1
            http://www.snapgene.com
COMMENT     ##Imported_From-START##
            Path     :: /Users/anno/Downloads
            Filename :: M48-H2B-GFP.gb
            ##Imported_From-END##
FEATURES             Location/Qualifiers
     source          1..5107
                     /organism="H2B-GFP"
                     /mol_type="other DNA"
     regulatory      10..562
                     /note="Geneious type: promoter"
                     /note="CMV_immearly_promoter"
                     /standard_name="CMV_immearly_promoter"
     misc_feature    65..352
                     /note="CAG_enhancer"
                     /standard_name="CAG_enhancer"
     regulatory      520..589
                     /note="Geneious type: promoter"
                     /note="CMV_promoter"
                     /standard_name="CMV_promoter"
     CDS             657..1772
                     /codon_start=1
                     /note="ORF frame 3"
                     /translation="MPEPAKSAPAPKKGSKKAVTKAQKKGGKKRKRSRKESYSIYVYK
                     VLKQVHPDTGISSKAMGIMNSFVNDIFERIAGEASRLAHYNKRSTITSREIQTAVRLL
                     LPGELAKHAVSEGTKAITKYTSAKDPPVATMVSKGEELFTGVVPILVELDGDVNGHKF
                     SVSGEGEGDATYGKLTLKFICTTGKLPVPWPTLVTTLTYGVQCFSRYPDHMKQHDFFK
                     SAMPEGYVQERTIFFKDDGNYKTRAEVKFEGDTLVNRIELKGIDFKEDGNILGHKLEY
                     NYNSHNVYIMADKQKNGIKVNFKIRHNIEDGSVQLADHYQQNTPIGDGPVLLPDNHYL
                     STQSALSKDPNEKRDHMVLLEFVTAAGITLGMDELYK"
                     /standard_name="ORF frame 3"
     gene            1056..1769
                     /gene="EGFP"
                     /note="EGFP"
                     /standard_name="EGFP"
     rep_origin      complement(2155..2461)
     regulatory      2540..2568
                     /note="Geneious type: promoter"
                     /note="AmpR_promoter"
                     /standard_name="AmpR_promoter"
     misc_feature    complement(2640..2855)
                     /note="SV40_enhancer"
                     /standard_name="SV40_enhancer"
     regulatory      2652..2920
                     /note="Geneious type: promoter"
                     /note="SV40_promoter"
                     /standard_name="SV40_promoter"
     rep_origin      2819..2896
     gene            3006..3794
                     /gene="NeoR/KanR"
                     /note="NeoR/KanR"
                     /standard_name="NeoR/KanR"
     regulatory      3972..4241
                     /note="Geneious type: terminator"
                     /note="TK_PA_terminator"
                     /standard_name="TK_PA_terminator"
     rep_origin      4389..5008
ORIGIN      
        1 tagttattaa tagtaatcaa ttacggggtc attagttcat agcccatata tggagttccg
       61 cgttacataa cttacggtaa atggcccgcc tggctgaccg cccaacgacc cccgcccatt
      121 gacgtcaata atgacgtatg ttcccatagt aacgccaata gggactttcc attgacgtca
      181 atgggtggag tatttacggt aaactgccca cttggcagta catcaagtgt atcatatgcc
      241 aagtacgccc cctattgacg tcaatgacgg taaatggccc gcctggcatt atgcccagta
      301 catgacctta tgggactttc ctacttggca gtacatctac gtattagtca tcgctattac
      361 catggtgatg cggttttggc agtacatcaa tgggcgtgga tagcggtttg actcacgggg
      421 atttccaagt ctccacccca ttgacgtcaa tgggagtttg ttttggcacc aaaatcaacg
      481 ggactttcca aaatgtcgta acaactccgc cccattgacg caaatgggcg gtaggcgtgt
      541 acggtgggag gtctatataa gcagagctgg tttagtgaac cgtcagatcc gctagcgcta
      601 ccggactcag atctcgagct caagcttcga attctgcagt cgacggtacc gccaccatgc
      661 cagagccagc gaagtctgct cccgccccga aaaagggctc caagaaggcg gtgactaagg
      721 cgcagaagaa aggcggcaag aagcgcaagc gcagccgcaa ggagagctat tccatctatg
      781 tgtacaaggt tctgaagcag gtccaccctg acaccggcat ttcgtccaag gccatgggca
      841 tcatgaattc gtttgtgaac gacattttcg agcgcatcgc aggtgaggct tcccgcctgg
      901 cgcattacaa caagcgctcg accatcacct ccagggagat ccagacggcc gtgcgcctgc
      961 tgctgcctgg ggagttggcc aagcacgccg tgtccgaggg tactaaggcc atcaccaagt
     1021 acaccagcgc taaggatcca ccggtcgcca ccatggtgag caagggcgag gagctgttca
     1081 ccggggtggt gcccatcctg gtcgagctgg acggcgacgt aaacggccac aagttcagcg
     1141 tgtccggcga gggcgagggc gatgccacct acggcaagct gaccctgaag ttcatctgca
     1201 ccaccggcaa gctgcccgtg ccctggccca ccctcgtgac caccctgacc tacggcgtgc
     1261 agtgcttcag ccgctacccc gaccacatga agcagcacga cttcttcaag tccgccatgc
     1321 ccgaaggcta cgtccaggag cgcaccatct tcttcaagga cgacggcaac tacaagaccc
     1381 gcgccgaggt gaagttcgag ggcgacaccc tggtgaaccg catcgagctg aagggcatcg
     1441 acttcaagga ggacggcaac atcctggggc acaagctgga gtacaactac aacagccaca
     1501 acgtctatat catggccgac aagcagaaga acggcatcaa ggtgaacttc aagatccgcc
     1561 acaacatcga ggacggcagc gtgcagctcg ccgaccacta ccagcagaac acccccatcg
     1621 gcgacggccc cgtgctgctg cccgacaacc actacctgag cacccagtcc gccctgagca
     1681 aagaccccaa cgagaagcgc gatcacatgg tcctgctgga gttcgtgacc gccgccggga
     1741 tcactctcgg catggacgag ctgtacaagt aaagcggccg cgactctaga tcataatcag
     1801 ccataccaca tttgtagagg ttttacttgc tttaaaaaac ctcccacacc tccccctgaa
     1861 cctgaaacat aaaatgaatg caattgttgt tgttaacttg tttattgcag cttataatgg
     1921 ttacaaataa agcaatagca tcacaaattt cacaaataaa gcattttttt cactgcattc
     1981 tagttgtggt ttgtccaaac tcatcaatgt atcttaaggc gtaaattgta agcgttaata
     2041 ttttgttaaa attcgcgtta aatttttgtt aaatcagctc attttttaac caataggccg
     2101 aaatcggcaa aatcccttat aaatcaaaag aatagaccga gatagggttg agtgttgttc
     2161 cagtttggaa caagagtcca ctattaaaga acgtggactc caacgtcaaa ggnnnnnnnn
     2221 nnnnnnnnnn nnnnnnnnnn nnnnnnnnnn nnnnnnnnnn ntnnnnnnnn nnnnnnnnnn
     2281 nnnnnnnnnn nnnnnnnnnn nnnnnnnnnn nnnnnnnnnn nnnnnnnnnn nnnnnnnnnn
     2341 nnnnnnnnnn nnngnnnnnn nnnnnnnnnn nnnnnnnnnn nnnnnnnnnn nnnnnnnnnn
     2401 nnnnnnnnnn nnnnnnnnnn nnnnnnnnnn nnnnnnnnnn nnnnnnnnnn nnnnnnnnnn
     2461 nnnnnnnnnn nnnnnnnnca ggtggcactt ttcggggaaa tgtgcgcgga acccctattt
     2521 gtttattttt ctaaatacat tcaaatatgt atccgctcat gagacaataa ccctgataaa
     2581 tgcttcaata atattgaaaa aggaagagtc ctgaggcgga aagaaccagc tgtggaatgt
     2641 gtgtcagtta gggtgtggaa agtccccagg ctccccagca ggcagaagta tgcaaagcat
     2701 gcatctcaat tagtcagcaa ccaggtgtgg aaagtcccca ggctccccag caggcagaag
     2761 tatgcaaagc atgcatctca attagtcagc aaccatagtc ccgcccctaa ctccgcccat
     2821 cccgccccta actccgccca gttccgccca ttctccgccc catggctgac taattttttt
     2881 tatttatgca gaggccgagg ccgcctcggc ctctgagcta ttccagaagt agtgaggagg
     2941 cttttttgga ggcctaggct tttgcaaaga tcgatcaaga gacaggatga ggatcgtttc
     3001 gcatgattga acaagatgga ttgcacgcag gttctccggc cgcttgggtg gagaggctat
     3061 tcggctatga ctgggcacaa cagacaatcg gctgctctga tgccgccgtg ttccggctgt
     3121 cagcgcaggg gcgcccggtt ctttttgtca agaccgacct gtccggtgcc ctgaatgaac
     3181 tgcaagacga ggcagcgcgg ctatcgtggc tggccacgac gggcgttcct tgcgcagctg
     3241 tgctcgacgt tgtcactgaa gcgggaaggg actggctgct attgggcgaa gtgccggggc
     3301 aggatctcct gtcatctcac cttgctcctg ccgagaaagt atccatcatg gctgatgcaa
     3361 tgcggcggct gcatacgctt gatccggcta cctgcccatt cgaccaccaa gcgaaacatc
     3421 gcatcgagcg agcacgtact cggatggaag ccggtcttgt cgatcaggat gatctggacg
     3481 aagagcatca ggggctcgcg ccagccgaac tgttcgccag gctcaaggcg agcatgcccg
     3541 acggcgagga tctcgtcgtg acccatggcg atgcctgctt gccgaatatc atggtggaaa
     3601 atggccgctt ttctggattc atcgactgtg gccggctggg tgtggcggac cgctatcagg
     3661 acatagcgtt ggctacccgt gatattgctg aagagcttgg cggcgaatgg gctgaccgct
     3721 tcctcgtgct ttacggtatc gccgctcccg attcgcagcg catcgccttc tatcgccttc
     3781 ttgacgagtt cttctgagcg ggactctggg gttcgaaatg accgaccaag cgacgcccaa
     3841 cctgccatca cgagatttcg attccaccgc cgccttctat gaaaggttgg gcttcggaat
     3901 cgttttccgg gacgccggct ggatgatcct ccagcgcggg gatctcatgc tggagttctt
     3961 cgcccaccct agggggaggc taactgaaac acggaaggag acaataccgg aaggaacccg
     4021 cgctatgacg gcaataaaaa gacagaataa aacgcacggt gttgggtcgt ttgttcataa
     4081 acgcggggtt cggtcccagg gctggcactc tgtcgatacc ccaccgagac cccattgggg
     4141 ccaatacgcc cgcgtttctt ccttttcccc accccacccc ccaagttcgg gtgaaggccc
     4201 agggctcgca gccaacgtcg gggcggcagg ccctgccata gcctcaggtt actcatatat
     4261 actttagatt gatttaaaac ttcattttta atttaaaagg atctaggtga agatcctttt
     4321 tgataatctc atgaccaaaa tcccttaacg tgagttttcg ttccactgag cgtcagaccc
     4381 cgtagaaaag atcaaaggat cttcttgaga tccttttttt ctgcgcgtaa tctgctgctt
     4441 gcaaacaaaa aaaccaccgc taccagcggt ggtttgtttg ccggatcaag agctaccaac
     4501 tctttttccg aaggtaactg gcttcagcag agcgcagata ccaaatactg tccttctagt
     4561 gtagccgtag ttaggccacc acttcaagaa ctctgtagca ccgcctacat acctcgctct
     4621 gctaatcctg ttaccagtgg ctgctgccag tggcgataag tcgtgtctta ccgggttgga
     4681 ctcaagacga tagttaccgg ataaggcgca gcggtcgggc tgaacggggg gttcgtgcac
     4741 acagcccagc ttggagcgaa cgacctacac cgaactgaga tacctacagc gtgagctatg
     4801 agaaagcgcc acgcttcccg aagggagaaa ggcggacagg tatccggtaa gcggcagggt
     4861 cggaacagga gagcgcacga gggagcttcc agggggaaac gcctggtatc tttatagtcc
     4921 tgtcgggttt cgccacctct gacttgagcg tcgatttttg tgatgctcgt caggggggcg
     4981 gagcctatgg aaaaacgcca gcaacgcggc ctttttacgg ttcctggcct tttgctggcc
     5041 ttttgctcac atgttctttc ctgcgttatc ccctgattct gtggataacc gtattaccgc
     5101 catgcat
//
