# Supplementary material for: Modular engineering of thermoresponsive allosteric proteins
Source: Nat Chem Biol. 2026 Feb 12;22(5):751–8. doi: 10.1038/s41589-026-02151-y (PMC13128441; doi:10.1038/s41589-026-02151-y)
Supplement: Supplementary file 3 — Raw data supplementary figures, GenBank files, structures, T7 gels and western blot images. [file 41589_2026_2151_MOESM3_ESM.zip › Supplementary_Data/genebank_files/NLS-mCherry-NES16-C450A.gb]

LOCUS       NLS-mCherry-NES1        6789 bp    DNA     circular UNA 20-OCT-2025
DEFINITION  Ligation of 2 sequences.
ACCESSION   urn.local...46-jlv41ax
VERSION     urn.local...46-jlv41ax
KEYWORDS    .
SOURCE      
  ORGANISM  .
COMMENT     ##Imported_From-START##
            Path     :: /Users/anno/Downloads
            Filename :: M770-M770_cMyc1A_NLS-mCherry_LOV2_NES16_C450A.gb
            ##Imported_From-END##
FEATURES             Location/Qualifiers
     misc_feature    236..852
                     /note="Geneious type: promoter eukaryotic"
                     /standard_name="CMV"
     misc_feature    904..930
                     /standard_name="cMycP1A\NLS"
     CDS             931..1632
                     /standard_name="mCherry"
     CDS             1636..1662
                     /standard_name="GS\linker"
     CDS             1663..2112
                     /standard_name="AsLov2"
     misc_feature    2072..2109
                     /standard_name="NES16"
ORIGIN      
        1 gacggatcgg gagatctccc gatcccctat ggtgcactct cagtacaatc tgctctgatg
       61 ccgcatagtt aagccagtat ctgctccctg cttgtgtgtt ggaggtcgct gagtagtgcg
      121 cgagcaaaat ttaagctaca acaaggcaag gcttgaccga caattgcatg aagaatctgc
      181 ttagggttag gcgttttgcg ctgcttcgcg atgtacgggc cagatatacg cgttgacatt
      241 gattattgac tagttattaa tagtaatcaa ttacggggtc attagttcat agcccatata
      301 tggagttccg cgttacataa cttacggtaa atggcccgcc tggctgaccg cccaacgacc
      361 cccgcccatt gacgtcaata atgacgtatg ttcccatagt aacgccaata gggactttcc
      421 attgacgtca atgggtggag tatttacggt aaactgccca cttggcagta catcaagtgt
      481 atcatatgcc aagtacgccc cctattgacg tcaatgacgg taaatggccc gcctggcatt
      541 atgcccagta catgacctta tgggactttc ctacttggca gtacatctac gtattagtca
      601 tcgctattac catggtgatg cggttttggc agtacatcaa tgggcgtgga tagcggtttg
      661 actcacgggg atttccaagt ctccacccca ttgacgtcaa tgggagtttg ttttggcacc
      721 aaaatcaacg ggactttcca aaatgtcgta acaactccgc cccattgacg caaatgggcg
      781 gtaggcgtgt acggtgggag gtctatataa gcagagctct ctggctaact agagaaccca
      841 ctgcttactg gcttatcgaa attaatacga ctcactatag ggagacccaa gctggctagc
      901 atggccgcag caaagcgcgt gaagctggac gtgagcaagg gcgaggagga taacatggcc
      961 atcatcaagg agttcatgcg cttcaaggtg cacatggagg gctccgtgaa cggccacgag
     1021 ttcgagatcg agggcgaggg cgagggccgc ccctacgagg gcacccagac cgccaagctg
     1081 aaggtgacca agggtggccc cctgcccttc gcctgggaca tcctgtcccc tcagttcatg
     1141 tacggctcca aggcctacgt gaagcacccc gccgacatcc ccgactactt gaagctgtcc
     1201 ttccccgagg gcttcaagtg ggagcgcgtg atgaacttcg aggacggcgg cgtggtgacc
     1261 gtgacccagg actcctccct gcaggacggc gagttcatct acaaggtgaa gctgcgcggc
     1321 accaacttcc cctccgacgg ccccgtaatg cagaagaaga ccatgggctg ggaggcctcc
     1381 tccgagcgga tgtaccccga ggacggcgcc ctgaagggcg agatcaagca gaggctgaag
     1441 ctgaaggacg gcggccacta cgacgctgag gtcaagacca cctacaaggc caagaagccc
     1501 gtgcagctgc ccggcgccta caacgtcaac atcaagttgg acatcacctc ccacaacgag
     1561 gactacacca tcgtggaaca gtacgaacgc gccgagggcc gccactccac cggcggcatg
     1621 gacgagctgt acaagggtgg atctggaggt tcaggtggaa gtttggctac tacacttgaa
     1681 cgtattgaga agaactttgt cattactgac ccaagattgc cagataatcc cattatattc
     1741 gcgtccgata gtttcttgca gttgacagaa tatagccgtg aagaaatttt gggaagaaac
     1801 gccaggtttc tacaaggtcc tgaaactgat cgcgcgacag tgagaaaaat tagagatgcc
     1861 atagataacc aaacagaggt cactgttcag ctgattaatt atacaaagag tggtaaaaag
     1921 ttctggaacc tctttcactt gcagcctatg cgagatcaga agggagatgt ccagtacttt
     1981 attggggttc agttggatgg aactgagcat gtccgagatg ctgccgagag agagggagtc
     2041 atgctgatta agaaaactgc agaaaatatt gacgagctgg ccaagctgct gcccgacctg
     2101 aacctggact agctcgagcg gccgccactg tgctggatat ctgcagaatt ccaccacact
     2161 ggactagtgg atccgagctc ggtaccaagc ttaagtttaa acccgctgat cagcctcgac
     2221 tgtgccttct agttgccagc catctgttgt ttgcccctcc cccgtgcctt ccttgaccct
     2281 ggaaggtgcc actcccactg tcctttccta ataaaatgag gaaattgcat cgcattgtct
     2341 gagtaggtgt cattctattc tggggggtgg ggtggggcag gacagcaagg gggaggattg
     2401 ggaagacaat agcaggcatg ctggggatgc ggtgggctct atggcttctg aggcggaaag
     2461 aaccagctgg ggctctaggg ggtatccccn nnnnnnnnnn nnnnnnnnnn nnnnnnnnnn
     2521 nnnnnnnnnn nnnnnnnnnn nnnnnnnnnn nnnnnnnnnn nnnnnnnnnn nnnnnnnnnn
     2581 nnnnnnnnnn nnnnnnnnnn nnnnnnnnnn nnncnnnnnn nnnnnnnnnn nnnnnnnnnn
     2641 nnnnnnnnnn nnnnnnnnnn nnnnnnnnnn nnnnnnnnnn nnnnnnnnnn nnnnnnnnnn
     2701 nnnnnannnn nnnnnnnnnn nnnnnnnnnn nnnnnnnnnn nnnnnnnnnn nnnnnccttt
     2761 gacgttggag tccacgttct ttaatagtgg actcttgttc caaactggaa caacactcaa
     2821 ccctatctcg gtctattctt ttgatttata agggattttg ccgatttcgg cctattggtt
     2881 aaaaaatgag ctgatttaac aaaaatttaa cgcgaattaa ttctgtggaa tgtgtgtcag
     2941 ttagggtgtg gaaagtcccc aggctcccca gcaggcagaa gtatgcaaag catgcatctc
     3001 aattagtcag caaccaggtg tggaaagtcc ccaggctccc cagcaggcag aagtatgcaa
     3061 agcatgcatc tcaattagtc agcaaccata gtcccgcccc taactccgcc catcccgccc
     3121 ctaactccgc ccagttccgc ccattctccg ccccatggct gactaatttt ttttatttat
     3181 gcagaggccg aggccgcctc tgcctctgag ctattccaga agtagtgagg aggctttttt
     3241 ggaggcctag gcttttgcaa aaagctcccg ggagcttgta tatccatttt cggatctgat
     3301 cagcacgtga tgaaaaagcc tgaactcacc gcgacgtctg tcgagaagtt tctgatcgaa
     3361 aagttcgaca gcgtctccga cctgatgcag ctctcggagg gcgaagaatc tcgtgctttc
     3421 agcttcgatg taggagggcg tggatatgtc ctgcgggtaa atagctgcgc cgatggtttc
     3481 tacaaagatc gttatgttta tcggcacttt gcatcggccg cgctcccgat tccggaagtg
     3541 cttgacattg gggaattcag cgagagcctg acctattgca tctcccgccg tgcacagggt
     3601 gtcacgttgc aagacctgcc tgaaaccgaa ctgcccgctg ttctgcagcc ggtcgcggag
     3661 gccatggatg cgatcgctgc ggccgatctt agccagacga gcgggttcgg cccattcgga
     3721 ccgcaaggaa tcggtcaata cactacatgg cgtgatttca tatgcgcgat tgctgatccc
     3781 catgtgtatc actggcaaac tgtgatggac gacaccgtca gtgcgtccgt cgcgcaggct
     3841 ctcgatgagc tgatgctttg ggccgaggac tgccccgaag tccggcacct cgtgcacgcg
     3901 gatttcggct ccaacaatgt cctgacggac aatggccgca taacagcggt cattgactgg
     3961 agcgaggcga tgttcgggga ttcccaatac gaggtcgcca acatcttctt ctggaggccg
     4021 tggttggctt gtatggagca gcagacgcgc tacttcgagc ggaggcatcc ggagcttgca
     4081 ggatcgccgc ggctccgggc gtatatgctc cgcattggtc ttgaccaact ctatcagagc
     4141 ttggttgacg gcaatttcga tgatgcagct tgggcgcagg gtcgatgcga cgcaatcgtc
     4201 cgatccggag ccgggactgt cgggcgtaca caaatcgccc gcagaagcgc ggccgtctgg
     4261 accgatggct gtgtagaagt actcgccgat agtggaaacc gacgccccag cactcgtccg
     4321 agggcaaagg aatagcacgt gctacgagat ttcgattcca ccgccgcctt ctatgaaagg
     4381 ttgggcttcg gaatcgtttt ccgggacgcc ggctggatga tcctccagcg cggggatctc
     4441 atgctggagt tcttcgccca ccccaacttg tttattgcag cttataatgg ttacaaataa
     4501 agcaatagca tcacaaattt cacaaataaa gcattttttt cactgcattc tagttgtggt
     4561 ttgtccaaac tcatcaatgt atcttatcat gtctgtatac cgtcgacctc tagctagagc
     4621 ttggcgtaat catggtcata gctgtttcct gtgtgaaatt gttatccgct cacaattcca
     4681 cacaacatac gagccggaag cataaagtgt aaagcctggg gtgcctaatg agtgagctaa
     4741 ctcacattaa ttgcgttgcg ctcactgccc gctttccagt cgggaaacct gtcgtgccag
     4801 ctgcattaat gaatcggcca acgcgcgggg agaggcggtt tgcgtattgg gcgctcttcc
     4861 gcttcctcgc tcactgactc gctgcgctcg gtcgttcggc tgcggcgagc ggtatcagct
     4921 cactcaaagg cggtaatacg gttatccaca gaatcagggg ataacgcagg aaagaacatg
     4981 tgagcaaaag gccagcaaaa ggccaggaac cgtaaaaagg ccgcgttgct ggcgtttttc
     5041 cataggctcc gcccccctga cgagcatcac aaaaatcgac gctcaagtca gaggtggcga
     5101 aacccgacag gactataaag ataccaggcg tttccccctg gaagctccct cgtgcgctct
     5161 cctgttccga ccctgccgct taccggatac ctgtccgcct ttctcccttc gggaagcgtg
     5221 gcgctttctc atagctcacg ctgtaggtat ctcagttcgg tgtaggtcgt tcgctccaag
     5281 ctgggctgtg tgcacgaacc ccccgttcag cccgaccgct gcgccttatc cggtaactat
     5341 cgtcttgagt ccaacccggt aagacacgac ttatcgccac tggcagcagc cactggtaac
     5401 aggattagca gagcgaggta tgtaggcggt gctacagagt tcttgaagtg gtggcctaac
     5461 tacggctaca ctagaagaac agtatttggt atctgcgctc tgctgaagcc agttaccttc
     5521 ggaaaaagag ttggtagctc ttgatccggc aaacaaacca ccgctggtag cggttttttt
     5581 gtttgcaagc agcagattac gcgcagaaaa aaaggatctc aagaagatcc tttgatcttt
     5641 tctacggggt ctgacgctca gtggaacgaa aactcacgtt aagggatttt ggtcatgaga
     5701 ttatcaaaaa ggatcttcac ctagatcctt ttaaattaaa aatgaagttt taaatcaatc
     5761 taaagtatat atgagtaaac ttggtctgac agttaccaat gcttaatcag tgaggcacct
     5821 atctcagcga tctgtctatt tcgttcatcc atagttgcct gactccccgt cgtgtagata
     5881 actacgatac gggagggctt accatctggc cccagtgctg caatgatacc gcgagaccca
     5941 cgctcaccgg ctccagattt atcagcaata aaccagccag ccggaagggc cgagcgcaga
     6001 agtggtcctg caactttatc cgcctccatc cagtctatta attgttgccg ggaagctaga
     6061 gtaagtagtt cgccagttaa tagtttgcgc aacgttgttg ccattgctac aggcatcgtg
     6121 gtgtcacgct cgtcgtttgg tatggcttca ttcagctccg gttcccaacg atcaaggcga
     6181 gttacatgat cccccatgtt gtgcaaaaaa gcggttagct ccttcggtcc tccgatcgtt
     6241 gtcagaagta agttggccgc agtgttatca ctcatggtta tggcagcact gcataattct
     6301 cttactgtca tgccatccgt aagatgcttt tctgtgactg gtgagtactc aaccaagtca
     6361 ttctgagaat agtgtatgcg gcgaccgagt tgctcttgcc cggcgtcaat acgggataat
     6421 accgcgccac atagcagaac tttaaaagtg ctcatcattg gaaaacgttc ttcggggcga
     6481 aaactctcaa ggatcttacc gctgttgaga tccagttcga tgtaacccac tcgtgcaccc
     6541 aactgatctt cagcatcttt tactttcacc agcgtttctg ggtgagcaaa aacaggaagg
     6601 caaaatgccg caaaaaaggg aataagggcg acacggaaat gttgaatact catactcttc
     6661 ctttttcaat attattgaag catttatcag ggttattgtc tcatgagcgg atacatattt
     6721 gaatgtattt agaaaaataa acaaataggg gttccgcgca catttccccg aaaagtgcca
     6781 cctgacgtc
//
