# Supplementary material for: Modular engineering of thermoresponsive allosteric proteins
Source: Nat Chem Biol. 2026 Feb 12;22(5):751–8. doi: 10.1038/s41589-026-02151-y (PMC13128441; doi:10.1038/s41589-026-02151-y)
Supplement: Supplementary file 3 — Raw data supplementary figures, GenBank files, structures, T7 gels and western blot images. [file 41589_2026_2151_MOESM3_ESM.zip › Supplementary_Data/genebank_files/NLS-mCherry-AsLOV2.gb]

LOCUS       NLS-mCherry-AsLO        6786 bp    DNA     circular     20-OCT-2025
DEFINITION  .
ACCESSION   urn.local...1n-jspm26t
KEYWORDS    .
SOURCE      
  ORGANISM  .
COMMENT     ##Imported_From-START##
            Path     :: /Volumes/ag-niopek/Niopek_Lab/2_Team/2_Active/Dominik/L
                        ab Resources_BDV/PlasmidDatabase/PlasmidMaps/490_511
            Filename :: pl511_cMyc1A_NLS-mCherry-Lov2_wtJalpha.gb
            ##Imported_From-END##
FEATURES             Location/Qualifiers
     regulatory      236..852
                     /note="Geneious type: promoter"
                     /note="Geneious type: promoter eukaryotic"
                     /standard_name="CMV"
     misc_feature    904..930
                     /standard_name="cMycP1A\NLS"
     CDS             931..1632
                     /standard_name="mCherry"
     CDS             1636..1662
                     /standard_name="GS\linker"
     CDS             1663..2109
                     /standard_name="AsLov2"
     misc_feature    2072..2106
                     /standard_name="wt\Jalpha\helix"
ORIGIN      
        1 gacggatcgg gagatctccc gatcccctat ggtgcactct cagtacaatc tgctctgatg
       61 ccgcatagtt aagccagtat ctgctccctg cttgtgtgtt ggaggtcgct gagtagtgcg
      121 cgagcaaaat ttaagctaca acaaggcaag gcttgaccga caattgcatg aagaatctgc
      181 ttagggttag gcgttttgcg ctgcttcgcg atgtacgggc cagatatacg cgttgacatt
      241 gattattgac tagttattaa tagtaatcaa ttacggggtc attagttcat agcccatata
      301 tggagttccg cgttacataa cttacggtaa atggcccgcc tggctgaccg cccaacgacc
      361 cccgcccatt gacgtcaata atgacgtatg ttcccatagt aacgccaata gggactttcc
      421 attgacgtca atgggtggag tatttacggt aaactgccca cttggcagta catcaagtgt
      481 atcatatgcc aagtacgccc cctattgacg tcaatgacgg taaatggccc gcctggcatt
      541 atgcccagta catgacctta tgggactttc ctacttggca gtacatctac gtattagtca
      601 tcgctattac catggtgatg cggttttggc agtacatcaa tgggcgtgga tagcggtttg
      661 actcacgggg atttccaagt ctccacccca ttgacgtcaa tgggagtttg ttttggcacc
      721 aaaatcaacg ggactttcca aaatgtcgta acaactccgc cccattgacg caaatgggcg
      781 gtaggcgtgt acggtgggag gtctatataa gcagagctct ctggctaact agagaaccca
      841 ctgcttactg gcttatcgaa attaatacga ctcactatag ggagacccaa gctggctagc
      901 atggccgcag caaagcgcgt gaagctggac gtgagcaagg gcgaggagga taacatggcc
      961 atcatcaagg agttcatgcg cttcaaggtg cacatggagg gctccgtgaa cggccacgag
     1021 ttcgagatcg agggcgaggg cgagggccgc ccctacgagg gcacccagac cgccaagctg
     1081 aaggtgacca agggtggccc cctgcccttc gcctgggaca tcctgtcccc tcagttcatg
     1141 tacggctcca aggcctacgt gaagcacccc gccgacatcc ccgactactt gaagctgtcc
     1201 ttccccgagg gcttcaagtg ggagcgcgtg atgaacttcg aggacggcgg cgtggtgacc
     1261 gtgacccagg actcctccct gcaggacggc gagttcatct acaaggtgaa gctgcgcggc
     1321 accaacttcc cctccgacgg ccccgtaatg cagaagaaga ccatgggctg ggaggcctcc
     1381 tccgagcgga tgtaccccga ggacggcgcc ctgaagggcg agatcaagca gaggctgaag
     1441 ctgaaggacg gcggccacta cgacgctgag gtcaagacca cctacaaggc caagaagccc
     1501 gtgcagctgc ccggcgccta caacgtcaac atcaagttgg acatcacctc ccacaacgag
     1561 gactacacca tcgtggaaca gtacgaacgc gccgagggcc gccactccac cggcggcatg
     1621 gacgagctgt acaagggtgg atctggaggt tcaggtggaa gtttggctac tacacttgaa
     1681 cgtattgaga agaactttgt cattactgac ccaagattgc cagataatcc cattatattc
     1741 gcgtccgata gtttcttgca gttgacagaa tatagccgtg aagaaatttt gggaagaaac
     1801 tgcaggtttc tacaaggtcc tgaaactgat cgcgcgacag tgagaaaaat tagagatgcc
     1861 atagataacc aaacagaggt cactgttcag ctgattaatt atacaaagag tggtaaaaag
     1921 ttctggaacc tctttcactt gcagcctatg cgagatcaga agggagatgt ccagtacttt
     1981 attggggttc agttggatgg aactgagcat gtccgagatg ctgccgagag agagggagtc
     2041 atgctgatta agaaaactgc agaaaatatt gatgaggcgg caaaagaact tccagatgct
     2101 aatttgtagc tcgagcggcc gccactgtgc tggatatctg cagaattcca ccacactgga
     2161 ctagtggatc cgagctcggt accaagctta agtttaaacc cgctgatcag cctcgactgt
     2221 gccttctagt tgccagccat ctgttgtttg cccctccccc gtgccttcct tgaccctgga
     2281 aggtgccact cccactgtcc tttcctaata aaatgaggaa attgcatcgc attgtctgag
     2341 taggtgtcat tctattctgg ggggtggggt ggggcaggac agcaaggggg aggattggga
     2401 agacaatagc aggcatgctg gggatgcggt gggctctatg gcttctgagg cggaaagaac
     2461 cagctggggc tctagggggt atccccnnnn nnnnnnnnnn nnnnnnnnnn nnnnnnnnnn
     2521 nnnnnnnnnn nnnnnnnnnn nnnnnnnnnn nnnnnnnnnn nnnnnnnnnn nnnnnnnnnn
     2581 nnnnnnnnnn nnnnnnnnnn nnnnnnnnnn cnnnnnnnnn nnnnnnnnnn nnnnnnnnnn
     2641 nnnnnnnnnn nnnnnnnnnn nnnnnnnnnn nnnnnnnnnn nnnnnnnnnn nnnnnnnnnn
     2701 nnannnnnnn nnnnnnnnnn nnnnnnnnnn nnnnnnnnnn nnnnnnnnnn nncctttgac
     2761 gttggagtcc acgttcttta atagtggact cttgttccaa actggaacaa cactcaaccc
     2821 tatctcggtc tattcttttg atttataagg gattttgccg atttcggcct attggttaaa
     2881 aaatgagctg atttaacaaa aatttaacgc gaattaattc tgtggaatgt gtgtcagtta
     2941 gggtgtggaa agtccccagg ctccccagca ggcagaagta tgcaaagcat gcatctcaat
     3001 tagtcagcaa ccaggtgtgg aaagtcccca ggctccccag caggcagaag tatgcaaagc
     3061 atgcatctca attagtcagc aaccatagtc ccgcccctaa ctccgcccat cccgccccta
     3121 actccgccca gttccgccca ttctccgccc catggctgac taattttttt tatttatgca
     3181 gaggccgagg ccgcctctgc ctctgagcta ttccagaagt agtgaggagg cttttttgga
     3241 ggcctaggct tttgcaaaaa gctcccggga gcttgtatat ccattttcgg atctgatcag
     3301 cacgtgatga aaaagcctga actcaccgcg acgtctgtcg agaagtttct gatcgaaaag
     3361 ttcgacagcg tctccgacct gatgcagctc tcggagggcg aagaatctcg tgctttcagc
     3421 ttcgatgtag gagggcgtgg atatgtcctg cgggtaaata gctgcgccga tggtttctac
     3481 aaagatcgtt atgtttatcg gcactttgca tcggccgcgc tcccgattcc ggaagtgctt
     3541 gacattgggg aattcagcga gagcctgacc tattgcatct cccgccgtgc acagggtgtc
     3601 acgttgcaag acctgcctga aaccgaactg cccgctgttc tgcagccggt cgcggaggcc
     3661 atggatgcga tcgctgcggc cgatcttagc cagacgagcg ggttcggccc attcggaccg
     3721 caaggaatcg gtcaatacac tacatggcgt gatttcatat gcgcgattgc tgatccccat
     3781 gtgtatcact ggcaaactgt gatggacgac accgtcagtg cgtccgtcgc gcaggctctc
     3841 gatgagctga tgctttgggc cgaggactgc cccgaagtcc ggcacctcgt gcacgcggat
     3901 ttcggctcca acaatgtcct gacggacaat ggccgcataa cagcggtcat tgactggagc
     3961 gaggcgatgt tcggggattc ccaatacgag gtcgccaaca tcttcttctg gaggccgtgg
     4021 ttggcttgta tggagcagca gacgcgctac ttcgagcgga ggcatccgga gcttgcagga
     4081 tcgccgcggc tccgggcgta tatgctccgc attggtcttg accaactcta tcagagcttg
     4141 gttgacggca atttcgatga tgcagcttgg gcgcagggtc gatgcgacgc aatcgtccga
     4201 tccggagccg ggactgtcgg gcgtacacaa atcgcccgca gaagcgcggc cgtctggacc
     4261 gatggctgtg tagaagtact cgccgatagt ggaaaccgac gccccagcac tcgtccgagg
     4321 gcaaaggaat agcacgtgct acgagatttc gattccaccg ccgccttcta tgaaaggttg
     4381 ggcttcggaa tcgttttccg ggacgccggc tggatgatcc tccagcgcgg ggatctcatg
     4441 ctggagttct tcgcccaccc caacttgttt attgcagctt ataatggtta caaataaagc
     4501 aatagcatca caaatttcac aaataaagca tttttttcac tgcattctag ttgtggtttg
     4561 tccaaactca tcaatgtatc ttatcatgtc tgtataccgt cgacctctag ctagagcttg
     4621 gcgtaatcat ggtcatagct gtttcctgtg tgaaattgtt atccgctcac aattccacac
     4681 aacatacgag ccggaagcat aaagtgtaaa gcctggggtg cctaatgagt gagctaactc
     4741 acattaattg cgttgcgctc actgcccgct ttccagtcgg gaaacctgtc gtgccagctg
     4801 cattaatgaa tcggccaacg cgcggggaga ggcggtttgc gtattgggcg ctcttccgct
     4861 tcctcgctca ctgactcgct gcgctcggtc gttcggctgc ggcgagcggt atcagctcac
     4921 tcaaaggcgg taatacggtt atccacagaa tcaggggata acgcaggaaa gaacatgtga
     4981 gcaaaaggcc agcaaaaggc caggaaccgt aaaaaggccg cgttgctggc gtttttccat
     5041 aggctccgcc cccctgacga gcatcacaaa aatcgacgct caagtcagag gtggcgaaac
     5101 ccgacaggac tataaagata ccaggcgttt ccccctggaa gctccctcgt gcgctctcct
     5161 gttccgaccc tgccgcttac cggatacctg tccgcctttc tcccttcggg aagcgtggcg
     5221 ctttctcata gctcacgctg taggtatctc agttcggtgt aggtcgttcg ctccaagctg
     5281 ggctgtgtgc acgaaccccc cgttcagccc gaccgctgcg ccttatccgg taactatcgt
     5341 cttgagtcca acccggtaag acacgactta tcgccactgg cagcagccac tggtaacagg
     5401 attagcagag cgaggtatgt aggcggtgct acagagttct tgaagtggtg gcctaactac
     5461 ggctacacta gaagaacagt atttggtatc tgcgctctgc tgaagccagt taccttcgga
     5521 aaaagagttg gtagctcttg atccggcaaa caaaccaccg ctggtagcgg tttttttgtt
     5581 tgcaagcagc agattacgcg cagaaaaaaa ggatctcaag aagatccttt gatcttttct
     5641 acggggtctg acgctcagtg gaacgaaaac tcacgttaag ggattttggt catgagatta
     5701 tcaaaaagga tcttcaccta gatcctttta aattaaaaat gaagttttaa atcaatctaa
     5761 agtatatatg agtaaacttg gtctgacagt taccaatgct taatcagtga ggcacctatc
     5821 tcagcgatct gtctatttcg ttcatccata gttgcctgac tccccgtcgt gtagataact
     5881 acgatacggg agggcttacc atctggcccc agtgctgcaa tgataccgcg agacccacgc
     5941 tcaccggctc cagatttatc agcaataaac cagccagccg gaagggccga gcgcagaagt
     6001 ggtcctgcaa ctttatccgc ctccatccag tctattaatt gttgccggga agctagagta
     6061 agtagttcgc cagttaatag tttgcgcaac gttgttgcca ttgctacagg catcgtggtg
     6121 tcacgctcgt cgtttggtat ggcttcattc agctccggtt cccaacgatc aaggcgagtt
     6181 acatgatccc ccatgttgtg caaaaaagcg gttagctcct tcggtcctcc gatcgttgtc
     6241 agaagtaagt tggccgcagt gttatcactc atggttatgg cagcactgca taattctctt
     6301 actgtcatgc catccgtaag atgcttttct gtgactggtg agtactcaac caagtcattc
     6361 tgagaatagt gtatgcggcg accgagttgc tcttgcccgg cgtcaatacg ggataatacc
     6421 gcgccacata gcagaacttt aaaagtgctc atcattggaa aacgttcttc ggggcgaaaa
     6481 ctctcaagga tcttaccgct gttgagatcc agttcgatgt aacccactcg tgcacccaac
     6541 tgatcttcag catcttttac tttcaccagc gtttctgggt gagcaaaaac aggaaggcaa
     6601 aatgccgcaa aaaagggaat aagggcgaca cggaaatgtt gaatactcat actcttcctt
     6661 tttcaatatt attgaagcat ttatcagggt tattgtctca tgagcggata catatttgaa
     6721 tgtatttaga aaaataaaca aataggggtt ccgcgcacat ttccccgaaa agtgccacct
     6781 gacgtc
//
