# Supplementary material for: Modular engineering of thermoresponsive allosteric proteins
Source: Nat Chem Biol. 2026 Feb 12;22(5):751–8. doi: 10.1038/s41589-026-02151-y (PMC13128441; doi:10.1038/s41589-026-02151-y)
Supplement: Supplementary file 3 — Raw data supplementary figures, GenBank files, structures, T7 gels and western blot images. [file 41589_2026_2151_MOESM3_ESM.zip › Supplementary_Data/genebank_files/CAT_WT_GSGSG_RFP.gb]

LOCUS       CAT_WT_GSGSG_RFP        3806 bp    DNA     circular UNA 20-OCT-2025
DEFINITION  Ligation of 2 sequences.
ACCESSION   urn.local...3m-jsqbjm7
VERSION     urn.local...3m-jsqbjm7
KEYWORDS    .
SOURCE      
  ORGANISM  .
FEATURES             Location/Qualifiers
     regulatory      70..98
                     /note="Geneious type: promoter"
                     /note="AmpR_promoter"
                     /standard_name="AmpR_promoter"
     gene            140..1000
                     /gene="Ampicillin"
                     /note="Ampicillin"
                     /standard_name="Ampicillin"
     CDS             140..1000
                     /codon_start=1
                     /note="ORF frame 2"
                     /translation="MSIQHFRVALIPFFAAFCLPVFAHPETLVKVKDAEDQLGARVGY
                     IELDLNSGKILESFRPEERFPMMSTFKVLLCGAVLSRIDAGQEQLGRRIHYSQNDLVE
                     YSPVTEKHLTDGMTVRELCSAAITMSDNTAANLLLTTIGGPKELTAFLHNMGDHVTRL
                     DRWEPELNEAIPNDERDTTMPVAMATTLRKLLTGELLTLASRQQLIDWMEADKVAGPL
                     LRSALPAGWFIADKSGAGERGSRGIIAALGPDGKPSRIVVIYTTGSQATMDERNRQIA
                     EIGASLIKHW"
                     /standard_name="ORF frame 2"
     rep_origin      1155..1774
     rep_origin      complement(<1816..1820)
     regulatory      1834..1936
                     /note="Geneious type: promoter"
                     /note="promoter of the E. coli cat gene encoding 
                     chloramphenicol acetyltransferase"
                     /standard_name="promoter"
     CDS             1937..2608
                     /standard_name="CDS"
     CDS             <2368..>2373
                     /translation="RF"
                     /standard_name="CDS"
     CDS             <2609..3280
                     /codon_start=1
                     /product="monomeric derivative of DsRed (Campbell et
                     al.,2002)"
                     /translation="MASSEDVIKEFMRFKVRMEGSVNGHEFEIEGEGEGRPYEGTQTA
                     KLKVTKGGPLPFAWDILSPQFQYGSKAYVKHPADIPDYLKLSFPEGFKWERVMNFEDG
                     GVVTVTQDSSLQDGEFIYKVKLRGTNFPSDGPVMQKKTMGWEASTERMYPEDGALKGE
                     IKMRLKLKDGGHYDAEVKTTYMAKKPVQLPGAYKTDIKLDITSHNEDYTIVEQYERAE
                     GRHSTGA*"
                     /standard_name="mRFP1"
     primer_bind     3293..3321
                     /standard_name="primer bind"
     regulatory      complement(3304..3398)
                     /note="Geneious type: terminator"
                     /note="transcription terminator from phage lambda"
                     /standard_name="terminator"
     regulatory      3304..3398
                     /note="Geneious type: terminator"
                     /note="transcription terminator from phage lambda"
                     /standard_name="terminator"
     regulatory      complement(3418..3445)
                     /note="Geneious type: terminator"
                     /note="transcription terminator T2 from the E. coli rrnB 
                     gene"
                     /standard_name="terminator"
     regulatory      complement(3537..3623)
                     /note="Geneious type: terminator"
                     /gene="Escherichia coli rrnB"
                     /note="transcription terminator T1 from the E. coli rrnB 
                     gene"
                     /standard_name="Escherichia coli rrnB terminator"
ORIGIN      
        1 gacgacgtca ggtggcactt ttcggggaaa tgtgcgcgga acccctattt gtttattttt
       61 ctaaatacat tcaaatatgt atccgctcat gagacaataa ccctgataaa tgcttcaata
      121 atattgaaaa aggaagagta tgagtattca acatttccgt gtcgccctta ttcccttttt
      181 tgcggcattt tgccttcctg tttttgctca cccagaaacg ctggtgaaag taaaagatgc
      241 tgaagatcag ttgggtgcac gagtgggtta catcgaactg gatctcaaca gcggtaagat
      301 ccttgagagt tttcgccccg aagaacgttt tccaatgatg agcactttta aagttctgct
      361 atgtggcgcg gtattatccc gtattgacgc cgggcaagag caactcggtc gccgcataca
      421 ctattctcag aatgacttgg ttgagtactc accagtcaca gaaaagcatc ttacggatgg
      481 catgacagta agagaattat gcagtgctgc cataaccatg agtgataaca ctgcggccaa
      541 cttacttctg acaacgatcg gaggaccgaa ggagctaacc gcttttttgc acaacatggg
      601 ggatcatgta actcgccttg atcgttggga accggagctg aatgaagcca taccaaacga
      661 cgagcgtgac accacgatgc ctgtagcaat ggcaacaacg ttgcgcaaac tattaactgg
      721 cgaactactt actctagctt cccggcaaca attaatagac tggatggagg cggataaagt
      781 tgcaggacca cttctgcgct cggcccttcc ggctggctgg tttattgctg ataaatctgg
      841 agccggtgag cgtgggtctc gcggtatcat tgcagcactg gggccagatg gtaagccctc
      901 ccgtatcgta gttatctaca cgacggggag tcaggcaact atggatgaac gaaatagaca
      961 gatcgctgag ataggtgcct cactgattaa gcattggtaa ctgtcagacc aagtttactc
     1021 atatatactt tagattgatt taaaacttca tttttaattt aaaaggatct aggtgaagat
     1081 cctttttgat aatctcatga ccaaaatccc ttaacgtgag ttttcgttcc actgagcgtc
     1141 agaccccgta gaaaagatca aaggatcttc ttgagatcct ttttttctgc gcgtaatctg
     1201 ctgcttgcaa acaaaaaaac caccgctacc agcggtggtt tgtttgccgg atcaagagct
     1261 accaactctt tttccgaagg taactggctt cagcagagcg cagataccaa atactgtcct
     1321 tctagtgtag ccgtagttag gccaccactt caagaactct gtagcaccgc ctacatacct
     1381 cgctctgcta atcctgttac cagtggctgc tgccagtggc gataagtcgt gtcttaccgg
     1441 gttggactca agacgatagt taccggataa ggcgcagcgg tcgggctgaa cggggggttc
     1501 gtgcacacag cccagcttgg agcgaacgac ctacaccgaa ctgagatacc tacagcgtga
     1561 gctatgagaa agcgccacgc ttcccgaagg gagaaaggcg gacaggtatc cggtaagcgg
     1621 cagggtcgga acaggagagc gcacgaggga gcttccaggg ggaaacgcct ggtatcttta
     1681 tagtcctgtc gggtttcgcc acctctgact tgagcgtcga tttttgtgat gctcgtcagg
     1741 ggggcggagc ctatggaaaa acgccagcaa cgcggccttt ttacggttcc tggccttttg
     1801 ctggcctttt gctcacatga acaataaaac tgttgatcgg cacgtaagag gttccaactt
     1861 tcaccataat gaaataagat cactaccggg cgtatttttt tagttatcga gattttcagg
     1921 agctaaggaa gctaaaatgg agaaaaaaat cactggatat accaccgttg atatatccca
     1981 atggcatcgt aaagaacatt ttgaggcatt tcagtcagtt gctcaatgta cctataacca
     2041 gaccgttcag ctggatatta cggccttttt aaagaccgta aagaaaaata agcacaagtt
     2101 ttatccggcc tttattcaca ttcttgcccg cctgatgaat gctcatccgg aatttcgtat
     2161 ggcaatgaaa gacggtgagc tggtgatatg ggatagtgtt cacccttgtt acaccgtttt
     2221 ccatgagcaa actgaaacgt tttcatcgct cttgagtgaa taccacgacg atttccggca
     2281 gtttctacac atatattcgc aagatgtggc gtgttacggt gaaaacctgg cctatttccc
     2341 taaagggttt attgagaata tgtttttcgt ttcagccaat ccctgggtga gtttcaccag
     2401 ttttgattta aacgtggcca atatggacaa cttcttcgcc cccgttttca ccatgggcaa
     2461 atattatacg caaggcgaca aggtgctgat gccgctggcg attcaggttc atcatgccgt
     2521 ttgtgatggc ttccatgtcg gcagaatgct taatgaatta caacagtact gcgatgagtg
     2581 gcagggcggg gcgggtagcg gctctggcgc gagtagcgaa gacgttatca aagagttcat
     2641 gcgtttcaaa gttcgtatgg aaggttccgt taacggtcac gagttcgaaa tcgaaggtga
     2701 aggtgaaggt cgtccgtacg aaggtaccca gaccgctaaa ctgaaagtta ccaaaggtgg
     2761 tccgctgccg ttcgcttggg acatcctgtc cccgcagttc cagtacggtt ccaaagctta
     2821 cgttaaacac ccggctgaca tcccggacta cctgaaactg tccttcccgg aaggtttcaa
     2881 atgggaacgt gttatgaact tcgaagacgg tggtgttgtt accgttaccc aggactcctc
     2941 cctgcaagac ggtgagttca tctacaaagt taaactgcgt ggtaccaact tcccgtccga
     3001 cggtccggtt atgcagaaaa aaaccatggg ttgggaagct tccaccgaac gtatgtaccc
     3061 ggaagacggt gctctgaaag gtgaaatcaa aatgcgtctg aaactgaaag acggtggtca
     3121 ctacgacgct gaagttaaaa ccacctacat ggctaaaaaa ccggttcagc tgccgggtgc
     3181 ttacaaaacc gacatcaaac tggacatcac ctcccacaac gaagactaca ccatcgttga
     3241 acagtacgaa cgtgctgaag gtcgtcactc caccggtgct taatttgata tcgagctcgc
     3301 ttggactcct gttgatagat ccagtaatga cctcagaact ccatctggat ttgttcagaa
     3361 cgctcggttg ccgccgggcg ttttttattg gtgagaatat atagttcctc ctttcagaaa
     3421 aggccatccg tcaggatggc cttctgctta atttgatgcc tggcagttta tggcgggcgt
     3481 cctgcccgcc accctccggg ccgttgcttc gcaacgttca aatccgctcc cggcggattt
     3541 gtcctactca ggagagcgtt caccgacaaa caacagataa aacgaaaggc ccagtctttc
     3601 gactgagcct ttcgttttat ttgatgcctg gcagttccct actctcgcat ggggataccc
     3661 cacactacca tcggcgctac ggcgtttcac ttctgagttc ggcatggggt caggtgggac
     3721 caccgcgcta ctgccgccag gcaaattctg ttttatcaga ccgcttctgc gttctgattt
     3781 aatctgtatc aggctgaaaa atcgtc
//
