# Supplementary material for: Modular engineering of thermoresponsive allosteric proteins
Source: Nat Chem Biol. 2026 Feb 12;22(5):751–8. doi: 10.1038/s41589-026-02151-y (PMC13128441; doi:10.1038/s41589-026-02151-y)
Supplement: Supplementary file 3 — Raw data supplementary figures, GenBank files, structures, T7 gels and western blot images. [file 41589_2026_2151_MOESM3_ESM.zip › Supplementary_Data/genebank_files/sspB-(GGGGS)2-VPR.gb]

LOCUS       sspB-(GGGGS)2-VPR        5480 bp    DNA     circular UNA 21-OCT-2025
DEFINITION  Ligation of 2 sequences.
ACCESSION   urn.local...5p-ixoxvlc
VERSION     urn.local...5p-ixoxvlc
KEYWORDS    .
SOURCE      
  ORGANISM  .
COMMENT     ##Imported_From-START##
            Path     :: /Users/anno/Downloads
            Filename :: M601-M601-CMV-sspB-(GGGGS)2-VPR.gb
            ##Imported_From-END##
FEATURES             Location/Qualifiers
     CDS             7..24
                     /codon_start=1
                     /product="6xHis affinity tag"
                     /transl_table=1
                     /translation="HHHHHH"
                     /standard_name="6xHis"
     misc_feature    53..277
                     /note="Geneious type: polyA_signal"
                     /note="bovine growth hormone polyadenylation signal"
                     /standard_name="bGH poly(A) signal"
     protein_bind    372..388
                     /bound_moiety="<i>lac</i> repressor encoded by
                     <i>lacI</i>"
                     /note="The <i>lac</i> repressor binds to the <i>lac</i>
                     operator to inhibit transcription in <i>E. coli</i>. This
                     inhibition can be relieved by adding lactose or
                     isopropyl-β-D-thiogalactopyranoside (IPTG)."
                     /standard_name="lac operator"
     regulatory      join(complement(421..426),complement(403..420),
                     complement(396..402))
                     /note="Geneious type: promoter"
                     /note="promoter for the <i>E. coli lac</i> operon"
                     /standard_name="lac promoter"
     protein_bind    441..462
                     /bound_moiety="<i>E. coli</i> catabolite activator
                     protein"
                     /note="CAP binding activates transcription in the
                     presenceof cAMP."
                     /standard_name="CAP binding site"
     rep_origin      complement(750..1338)
     CDS             complement(1509..2369)
                     /codon_start=1
                     /gene="<i>bla</i>"
                     /note="confers resistance to ampicillin, carbenicillin,
                     and related antibiotics"
                     /product="β-lactamase"
                     /transl_table=1
                     /translation="MSIQHFRVALIPFFAAFCLPVFAHPETLVKVKDAEDQLGARVGY
                     IELDLNSGKILESFRPEERFPMMSTFKVLLCGAVLSRIDAGQEQLGRRIHYSQNDLVE
                     YSPVTEKHLTDGMTVRELCSAAITMSDNTAANLLLTTIGGPKELTAFLHNMGDHVTRL
                     DRWEPELNEAIPNDERDTTMPVAMATTLRKLLTGELLTLASRQQLIDWMEADKVAGPL
                     LRSALPAGWFIADKSGAGERGSRGIIAALGPDGKPSRIVVIYTTGSQATMDERNRQIA
                     EIGASLIKHW*"
                     /standard_name="AmpR"
     regulatory      complement(2370..2474)
                     /note="Geneious type: promoter"
                     /gene="<i>bla</i>"
                     /standard_name="AmpR promoter"
     regulatory      2744..3123
                     /note="Geneious type: enhancer"
                     /note="human cytomegalovirus immediate early enhancer"
                     /standard_name="CMV enhancer"
     regulatory      3124..3327
                     /note="Geneious type: promoter"
                     /note="human cytomegalovirus (CMV) immediate early
                     promoter"
                     /standard_name="CMV promoter"
     regulatory      3369..3387
                     /note="Geneious type: promoter"
                     /note="promoter for bacteriophage T7 RNA polymerase"
                     /standard_name="T7 promoter"
     CDS             3422..3433
                     /codon_start=1
                     /translation="MGSG"
                     /transl_table=1
                     /standard_name="Short Linker"
     CDS             3434..3454
                     /product="nuclear localization signal of SV40 large T
                     antigen"
                     /codon_start=1
                     /translation="PKKKRKV"
                     /transl_table=1
                     /standard_name="SV40 NLS"
     CDS             3455..3787
                     /codon_start=1
                     /translation="SGLRSRAQASNEFGIDLSGLTLQEFSSPKRPKLLREYYDWLVDN
                     SFTPYLVVDATYLGVNVPVEYVKDGQIVLNLSASATGNLQLTNDFIQFNARFKGVSRE
                     LYIPMGAALAIYARENGDGVMFEPEEIYDELNIG"
                     /standard_name="SSPB wt"
     CDS             3788..3841
                     /standard_name="linker"
     CDS             3842..3991
                     /codon_start=1
                     /product="tetrameric repeat of the minimal
                     activationdomain of herpes simplex virus VP16 (Beerl i et
                     al., 1998)"
                     /translation="DALDDFDLDMLGSDALDDFDLDMLGSDALDDFDLDMLGSDALDD
                     FDLDML"
                     /standard_name="VP64"
     CDS             4460..4816
                     /codon_start=1
                     /product="transcriptional activation domain of human 
                     RelA,also known as p65 (O'Sh ea and Perkins, 2008)"
                     /translation="PTQAGEGTLSEALLQLQFDDEDLGALLGNSTDPAVFTDLASVDN
                     SEFQQLLNQGIPVAPHTTEPMLMEYPEAITRLVTGAQRPPDPAPAPLGAPGLPNGLLS
                     GDEDFSSIADMDFSALL"
                     /standard_name="RelA (p65) AD"
     CDS             4835..5404
                     /product="transcriptional activation domain from the
                     humanherpesvirus 4 (Epstein-Barr virus) replication
                     andtranscription activator Rta/BRLF1 (Hardw ick et al.,
                     1992;Chav ez et al., 2015)"
                     /standard_name="Rta AD"
     CDS             5405..5458
                     /standard_name
     CDS             5426..5446
                     /product="nuclear localization signal of SV40 large T
                     antigen"
                     /codon_start=1
                     /translation="PKKKRKV"
                     /transl_table=1
                     /standard_name="SV40 NLS"
ORIGIN      
        1 accggtcatc atcaccatca ccattgagtt taaacccgct gatcagcctc gactgtgcct
       61 tctagttgcc agccatctgt tgtttgcccc tcccccgtgc cttccttgac cctggaaggt
      121 gccactccca ctgtcctttc ctaataaaat gaggaaattg catcgcattg tctgagtagg
      181 tgtcattcta ttctgggggg tggggtgggg caggacagca agggggagga ttgggaagac
      241 aatagcaggc atgctgggga tgcggtgggc tctatggctt ctgaggcgga aagaaccagc
      301 tggggctcga taccgtcgac ctctagctag agcttggcgt aatcatggtc atagctgttt
      361 cctgtgtgaa attgttatcc gctcacaatt ccacacaaca tacgagccgg aagcataaag
      421 tgtaaagcct agggtgccta atgagtgagc taactcacat taattgcgtt gcgctcactg
      481 cccgctttcc agtcgggaaa cctgtcgtgc cagctgcatt aatgaatcgg ccaacgcgcg
      541 gggagaggcg gtttgcgtat tgggcgctct tccgcttcct cgctcactga ctcgctgcgc
      601 tcggtcgttc ggctgcggcg agcggtatca gctcactcaa aggcggtaat acggttatcc
      661 acagaatcag gggataacgc aggaaagaac atgtgagcaa aaggccagca aaaggccagg
      721 aaccgtaaaa aggccgcgtt gctggcgttt ttccataggc tccgcccccc tgacgagcat
      781 cacaaaaatc gacgctcaag tcagaggtgg cgaaacccga caggactata aagataccag
      841 gcgtttcccc ctggaagctc cctcgtgcgc tctcctgttc cgaccctgcc gcttaccgga
      901 tacctgtccg cctttctccc ttcgggaagc gtggcgcttt ctcatagctc acgctgtagg
      961 tatctcagtt cggtgtaggt cgttcgctcc aagctgggct gtgtgcacga accccccgtt
     1021 cagcccgacc gctgcgcctt atccggtaac tatcgtcttg agtccaaccc ggtaagacac
     1081 gacttatcgc cactggcagc agccactggt aacaggatta gcagagcgag gtatgtaggc
     1141 ggtgctacag agttcttgaa gtggtggcct aactacggct acactagaag aacagtattt
     1201 ggtatctgcg ctctgctgaa gccagttacc ttcggaaaaa gagttggtag ctcttgatcc
     1261 ggcaaacaaa ccaccgctgg tagcggtggt ttttttgttt gcaagcagca gattacgcgc
     1321 agaaaaaaag gatctcaaga agatcctttg atcttttcta cggggtctga cactcagtgg
     1381 aacgaaaact cacgttaagg gattttggtc atgagattat caaaaaggat cttcacctag
     1441 atccttttaa attaaaaatg aagttttaaa tcaatctaaa gtatatatga gtaaacttgg
     1501 tctgacagtt accaatgctt aatcagtgag gcacctatct cagcgatctg tctatttcgt
     1561 tcatccatag ttgcctgact ccccgtcgtg tagataacta cgatacggga gggcttacca
     1621 tctggcccca gtgctgcaat gataccgcga gacccacgct caccggctcc agatttatca
     1681 gcaataaacc agccagccgg aagggccgag cgcagaagtg gtcctgcaac tttatccgcc
     1741 tccatccagt ctattaattg ttgccgggaa gctagagtaa gtagttcgcc agttaatagt
     1801 ttgcgcaacg ttgttgccat tgctacaggc atcgtggtgt cacgctcgtc gtttggtatg
     1861 gcttcattca gctccggttc ccaacgatca aggcgagtta catgatcccc catgttgtgc
     1921 aaaaaagcgg ttagctcctt cggtcctccg atcgttgtca gaagtaagtt ggccgcagtg
     1981 ttatcactca tggttatggc agcactgcat aattctctta ctgtcatgcc atccgtaaga
     2041 tgcttttctg tgactggtga gtactcaacc aagtcattct gagaatagtg tatgcggcga
     2101 ccgagttgct cttgcccggc gtcaatacgg gataataccg cgccacatag cagaacttta
     2161 aaagtgctca tcattggaaa acgttcttcg gggcgaaaac tctcaaggat cttaccgctg
     2221 ttgagatcca gttcgatgta acccactcgt gcacccaact gatcttcagc atcttttact
     2281 ttcaccagcg tttctgggtg agcaaaaaca ggaaggcaaa atgccgcaaa aaagggaata
     2341 agggcgacac ggaaatgttg aatactcata ctcttccttt ttcaatatta ttgaagcatt
     2401 tatcagggtt attgtctcat gagcggatac atatttgaat gtatttagaa aaataaacaa
     2461 ataggggttc cgcgcacatt tccccgaaaa gtgccacctg acgtcgacgg atcgggagat
     2521 cgatctcccg atcccctagg gtcgactctc agtacaatct gctctgatgc cgcatagtta
     2581 agccagtatc tgctccctgc ttgtgtgttg gaggtcgctg agtagtgcgc gagcaaaatt
     2641 taagctacaa caaggcaagg cttgaccgac aattgcatga agaatctgct tagggttagg
     2701 cgttttgcgc tgcttcgcga tgtacgggcc agatatacgc gttgacattg attattgact
     2761 agttattaat agtaatcaat tacggggtca ttagttcata gcccatatat tgagttccgc
     2821 gttacataac ttacggtaaa tggcccgcct ggctgaccgc ccaacgaccc ccgcccattg
     2881 acgtcaataa tgacgtatgt tcccatagta acgccaatag ggactttcca ttgacgtcaa
     2941 tgggtggagt atttacggta aactgcccac ttggcagtac atcaagtgta tcatatgcca
     3001 agtacgcccc ctattgacgt caatgacggt aaatggcccg cctggcatta tgcccagtac
     3061 atgaccttat gggactttcc tacttggcag tacatctacg tattagtcat cgctattacc
     3121 atggtgatgc ggttttggca gtacatcaat gggcgtggat agcggtttga ctcacgggga
     3181 tttccaagtc tccaccccat tgacgtcaat gggagtttgt tttggcacca aaatcaacgg
     3241 gactttccaa aatgtcgtaa caactccgcc ccattgacgc aaatgggcgg taggcgtgta
     3301 cggtgggagg tctatataag cagagctggt ttagtgaacc gtcagatccg ctagagatcc
     3361 gcggccgcta atacgactca ctatagggag agccgccacc gtgtcgtgac gtacggccac
     3421 catgggtagc ggacctaaga aaaagaggaa agtcagctcc ccgaaacgcc ctaagctgct
     3481 gcgtgaatat tacgattggc tggttgataa cagctttacc ccatatctgg tggtggatgc
     3541 cacatacctg ggcgtgaacg tgcccgtgga gtatgtgaaa gacggtcaga tcgtgctgaa
     3601 tctgtctgca agtgcgaccg gcaacctgca actgacaaat gattttatcc agttcaacgc
     3661 ccgctttaag ggcgtgtctc gtgaactgta tatcccgatg ggtgccgctc tggccattta
     3721 cgctcgcgag aacggcgatg gtgtgatgtt cgaaccagaa gaaatctatg acgagctgaa
     3781 tattggtgga ggaggtggaa gcggaggcgg cggaagtgcg gccgctggat ccggacgggc
     3841 tgacgcattg gacgattttg atctggatat gctgggaagt gacgccctcg atgattttga
     3901 ccttgacatg cttggttcgg atgcccttga tgactttgac ctcgacatgc tcggcagtga
     3961 cgcccttgat gatttcgacc tggacatgct gattaacact agtggcggct ctggcggcgg
     4021 ctccggaggc tctagccagt acctgcccga caccgacgac aggcaccgga tcgaggaaaa
     4081 gcggaagcgg acctacgaga cattcaagag catcatgaag aagtccccct tcagcggccc
     4141 caccgaccct agacctccac ctagaagaat cgccgtgccc agcagatcca gcgccagcgt
     4201 gccaaaacct gccccccagc cttacccctt caccagcagc ctgagcacca tcaactacga
     4261 cgagttccct accatggtgt tccccagcgg ccagatctct caggcctctg ctctggctcc
     4321 agcccctcct caggtgctgc ctcaggctcc tgctcctgca ccagctccag ccatggtgtc
     4381 tgcactggct caggcaccag cacccgtgcc tgtgctggct cctggacctc cacaggctgt
     4441 ggctccacca gcccctaaac ctacacaggc cggcgagggc acactgtctg aagctctgct
     4501 gcagctgcag ttcgacgacg aggatctggg agccctgctg ggaaacagca ccgatcctgc
     4561 cgtgttcacc gacctggcca gcgtggacaa cagcgagttc cagcagctgc tgaaccaggg
     4621 catccctgtg gcccctcaca ccaccgagcc catgctgatg gaataccccg aggccatcac
     4681 ccggctcgtg acaggcgctc agaggcctcc tgatccagct cctgcccctc tgggagcacc
     4741 aggcctgcct aatggactgc tgtctggcga cgaggacttc agctctatcg ccgatatgga
     4801 tttctcagcc ttgctgggct ctggcagcgg cagccgggat tccagggaag ggatgttttt
     4861 gccgaagcct gaggccggct ccgctattag tgacgtgttt gagggccgcg aggtgtgcca
     4921 gccaaaacga atccggccat ttcatcctcc aggaagtcca tgggccaacc gcccactccc
     4981 cgccagcctc gcaccaacac caaccggtcc agtacatgag ccagtcgggt cactgacccc
     5041 ggcaccagtc cctcagccac tggacccagc gcccgcagtg actcccgagg ccagtcacct
     5101 gttggaggac cccgatgaag aaaccagcca ggctgtcaaa gcccttcggg agatggccga
     5161 tactgtgatt ccccagaagg aagaggctgc aatctgtggc caaatggacc tttcccatcc
     5221 gcccccaagg ggccatctgg atgagctgac aaccacactt gagtccatga ccgaggatct
     5281 gaacctggac tcacccctga ccccggaatt gaacgagatt ctggatacct tcctgaacga
     5341 cgagtgcctc ttgcatgcca tgcatatcag cacaggactg tccatcttcg acacatctct
     5401 gtttggttct ggaagtggat ccagccccaa gaagaagaga aaggtggagg ccagctaaag
     5461 cgaagtcaat cccagaattc
//
