# Supplementary material for: Modular engineering of thermoresponsive allosteric proteins
Source: Nat Chem Biol. 2026 Feb 12;22(5):751–8. doi: 10.1038/s41589-026-02151-y (PMC13128441; doi:10.1038/s41589-026-02151-y)
Supplement: Supplementary file 3 — Raw data supplementary figures, GenBank files, structures, T7 gels and western blot images. [file 41589_2026_2151_MOESM3_ESM.zip › Supplementary_Data/genebank_files/AcrIIA5-E76-LOV_C450A.gb]

LOCUS       AcrIIA5-E76-LOV_C450A        6259 bp    DNA     circular UNA 11-FEB-2025
DEFINITION  M470.
ACCESSION   urn.local...8s-igcd1d8
VERSION     urn.local...8s-igcd1d8
KEYWORDS    .
SOURCE      
  ORGANISM  .
FEATURES             Location/Qualifiers
     enhancer        224..603
                     /note="CMV enhancer human cytomegalovirus immediate early
                     enhancer"
     promoter        604..807
                     /note="CMV promoter human cytomegalovirus (CMV) 
                     immediateearly promoter"
     promoter        852..870
                     /note="T7 promoter promoter for bacteriophage T7 
                     RNApolymerase"
     CDS             890..1741
                     /codon_start=1
                     /translation="MAYGKSRYNSYRKRNFSISDNQRREYAKKMKELEQAFENLDGWY
                     LSSMKDSAYKDFGKYEIRLSNHSADNRYHDLELATTLERIEKNFVITDPRLPDNPIIF
                     ASDSFLQLTEYSREEILGRN"
                     /modified_by="anno"
                     /label="AcrIIA5"
     CDS             1118..1546
                     /codon_start=1
                     /translation="LATTLERIEKNFVITDPRLPDNPIIFASDSFLQLTEYSREEILG
                     RN"
                     /modified_by="anno"
                     /label="AsLOV2 hs"
     polyA_signal    1848..2072
                     /note="bovine growth hormone polyadenylation signal"
                     /modified_by="anno"
                     /label="bGH poly(A) signal"
     rep_origin      2118..2546
                     /direction="RIGHT"
                     /note="f1 bacteriophage origin of replication; 
                     arrowindicates direction of (+) strand synthesis"
                     /label="f1 ori"
     promoter        2560..2889
                     /note="SV40 promoter SV40 enhancer and early promoter"
     rep_origin      2740..2875
                     /note="SV40 origin of replication"
                     /label="SV40 ori"
     CDS             2956..3750
                     /codon_start=1
                     /gene="aph(3')-II (or nptII)"
                     /product="aminoglycoside phosphotransferase from Tn5"
                     /note="NeoR/KanR confers resistance to neomycin, 
                     kanamycin,and G418 (Geneticin(R))"
                     /translation="MIEQDGLHAGSPAAWVERLFGYDWAQQTIGCSDAAVFRLSAQGR
                     PVLFVKTDLSGALNELQDEAARLSWLATTGVPCAAVLDVVTEAGRDWLLLGEVPGQDL
                     LSSHLAPAEKVSIMADAMRRLHTLDPATCPFDHQAKHRIERARTRMEAGLVDQDDLDE
                     EHQGLAPAELFARLKARMPDGEDLVVTHGDACLPNIMVENGRFSGFIDCGRLGVADRY
                     QDIALATRDIAEELGGEWADRFLVLYGIAAPDSQRIAFYRLLDEFF"
                     /label="aph(3')-II (or nptII)"
     polyA_signal    3924..4045
                     /note="SV40 polyadenylation signal"
                     /label="SV40 poly(A) signal"
     protein_bind    4118..4134
                     /bound_moiety="lac repressor encoded by lacI"
                     /note="lac operator The lac repressor binds to the 
                     lacoperator to inhibit transcription in E. coli. This
                     inhibition can be relieved by adding lactose or
                     isopropyl-beta-D-thiogalactopyranoside (IPTG)."
                     /label="lac repressor encoded by lacI binding site"
     promoter        complement(4142..4172)
                     /note="lac promoter promoter for the E. coli lac operon"
     protein_bind    4187..4208
                     /bound_moiety="E. coli catabolite activator protein"
                     /note="CAP binding site CAP binding activates 
                     transcriptionin the presence of cAMP."
                     /label="E. coli catabolite activator protein binding site"
     rep_origin      complement(4496..5081)
                     /direction="LEFT"
                     /note="high-copy-number ColE1/pMB1/pBR322/pUC origin of 
                     replication"
                     /label="ori"
     CDS             complement(5252..6112)
                     /codon_start=1
                     /gene="bla"
                     /product="beta-lactamase"
                     /note="AmpR confers resistance to
                     ampicillin,carbenicillin, and related antibiotics"
                     /translation="MSIQHFRVALIPFFAAFCLPVFAHPETLVKVKDAEDQLGARVGY
                     IELDLNSGKILESFRPEERFPMMSTFKVLLCGAVLSRIDAGQEQLGRRIHYSQNDLVE
                     YSPVTEKHLTDGMTVRELCSAAITMSDNTAANLLLTTIGGPKELTAFLHNMGDHVTRL
                     DRWEPELNEAIPNDERDTTMPVAMATTLRKLLTGELLTLASRQQLIDWMEADKVAGPL
                     LRSALPAGWFIADKSGAGERGSRGIIAALGPDGKPSRIVVIYTTGSQATMDERNRQIA
                     EIGASLIKHW"
                     /label="bla"
     promoter        complement(6113..6217)
                     /gene="bla"
                     /note="AmpR promoter"
ORIGIN      
        1 agatctcccg atcccctatg gtgcactctc agtacaatct gctctgatgc cgcatagtta
       61 agccagtatc tgctccctgc ttgtgtgttg gaggtcgctg agtagtgcgc gagcaaaatt
      121 taagctacaa caaggcaagg cttgaccgac aattgcatga agaatctgct tagggttagg
      181 cgttttgcgc tgcttcgcga tgtacgggcc agatatacgc gttgacattg attattgact
      241 agttattaat agtaatcaat tacggggtca ttagttcata gcccatatat ggagttccgc
      301 gttacataac ttacggtaaa tggcccgcct ggctgaccgc ccaacgaccc ccgcccattg
      361 acgtcaataa tgacgtatgt tcccatagta acgccaatag ggactttcca ttgacgtcaa
      421 tgggtggagt atttacggta aactgcccac ttggcagtac atcaagtgta tcatatgcca
      481 agtacgcccc ctattgacgt caatgacggt aaatggcccg cctggcatta tgcccagtac
      541 atgaccttat gggactttcc tacttggcag tacatctacg tattagtcat cgctattacc
      601 atggtgatgc ggttttggca gtacatcaat gggcgtggat agcggtttga ctcacgggga
      661 tttccaagtc tccaccccat tgacgtcaat gggagtttgt tttggcacca aaatcaacgg
      721 gactttccaa aatgtcgtaa caactccgcc ccattgacgc aaatgggcgg taggcgtgta
      781 cggtgggagg tctatataag cagagctctc tggctaacta gagaacccac tgcttactgg
      841 cttatcgaaa ttaatacgac tcactatagg gagacccaag ctggctagca tggcatacgg
      901 taaaagccga tataactctt accggaaacg aaattttagt atcagtgaca accagagaag
      961 agaatacgcc aaaaaaatga aggaattgga gcaagcgttt gagaatttgg acgggtggta
     1021 cctctcatcc atgaaggata gcgcctacaa agacttcgga aagtacgaga taagactgtc
     1081 aaaccacagt gcagacaata ggtatcacga ccttgaactt gctacaactt tggagcggat
     1141 tgagaagaat ttcgtcataa ctgatcccag gttgcctgat aatcctataa tattcgcctc
     1201 cgatagtttt cttcaactta cggagtactc cagagaggag atactgggaa ggaatgctag
     1261 attcctccaa ggtccagaaa ctgatagagc tactgtgagg aagatacggg atgccattga
     1321 caatcaaact gaagtgacag tgcaacttat caattacacc aagtcaggga aaaaattctg
     1381 gaacctgttc catttgcaac ccatgaggga ccaaaagggc gatgtgcaat atttcatagg
     1441 cgttcaactt gatggtactg aacacgtcag agatgcggcg gagcgagaag gagtgatgct
     1501 gattaagaaa acagcagaga atatcgacga agcggcgaaa gagctgaatg gtcgccttat
     1561 cgttaatgta aaggcttcaa aacttaattt cgttgatatt atagagaaca agctgggcaa
     1621 aattattgag aagatcgata cgcttgattt ggataagtac agattcatta acgctactaa
     1681 actggaaagg gatataaaat gttactataa ggggtataaa acaaaaaagg atgttatctg
     1741 actcgagcgg ccgccactgt gctggatatc tgcagaattc caccacactg gactagtgga
     1801 tccgagctcg gtaccaagct taagtttaaa ccgctgatca gcctcgactg tgccttctag
     1861 ttgccagcca tctgttgttt gcccctcccc cgtgccttcc ttgaccctgg aaggtgccac
     1921 tcccactgtc ctttcctaat aaaatgagga aattgcatcg cattgtctga gtaggtgtca
     1981 ttctattctg gggggtgggg tggggcagga cagcaagggg gaggattggg aagacaatag
     2041 caggcatgct ggggatgcgg tgggctctat ggcttctgag gcggaaagaa ccagctgggg
     2101 ctctaggggg tatccccnnn nnnnnnnnnn nnnnnnnnnn nnnnnnnnnn nnnnnnnnnn
     2161 nnnnnnnnnn nnnnnnnnnn nnnnnnnnnn nnnnnnnnnn nnnnnnnnnn nnnnnnnnnn
     2221 nnnnnnnnnn nnnnnnnnnn ncnnnnnnnn nnnnnnnnnn nnnnnnnnnn nnnnnnnnnn
     2281 nnnnnnnnnn nnnnnnnnnn nnnnnnnnnn nnnnnnnnnn nnnnnnnnnn nnnannnnnn
     2341 nnnnnnnnnn nnnnnnnnnn nnnnnnnnnn nnnnnnnnnn nnncctttga cgttggagtc
     2401 cacgttcttt aatagtggac tcttgttcca aactggaaca acactcaacc ctatctcggt
     2461 ctattctttt gatttataag ggattttgcc gatttcggcc tattggttaa aaaatgagct
     2521 gatttaacaa aaatttaacg cgaattaatt ctgtggaatg tgtgtcagtt agggtgtgga
     2581 aagtccccag gctccccagc aggcagaagt atgcaaagca tgcatctcaa ttagtcagca
     2641 accaggtgtg gaaagtcccc aggctcccca gcaggcagaa gtatgcaaag catgcatctc
     2701 aattagtcag caaccatagt cccgccccta actccgccca tcccgcccct aactccgccc
     2761 agttccgccc attctccgcc ccatggctga ctaatttttt ttatttatgc agaggccgag
     2821 gccgcctctg cctctgagct attccagaag tagtgaggag gcttttttgg aggcctaggc
     2881 ttttgcaaaa agctcccggg agcttgtata tccattttcg gatctgatca agagacagga
     2941 tgaggatcgt ttcgcatgat tgaacaagat ggattgcacg caggttctcc ggccgcttgg
     3001 gtggagaggc tattcggcta tgactgggca caacagacaa tcggctgctc tgatgccgcc
     3061 gtgttccggc tgtcagcgca ggggcgcccg gttctttttg tcaagaccga cctgtccggt
     3121 gccctgaatg aactgcagga cgaggcagcg cggctatcgt ggctggccac gacgggcgtt
     3181 ccttgcgcag ctgtgctcga cgttgtcact gaagcgggaa gggactggct gctattgggc
     3241 gaagtgccgg ggcaggatct cctgtcatct caccttgctc ctgccgagaa agtatccatc
     3301 atggctgatg caatgcggcg gctgcatacg cttgatccgg ctacctgccc attcgaccac
     3361 caagcgaaac atcgcatcga gcgagcacgt actcggatgg aagccggtct tgtcgatcag
     3421 gatgatctgg acgaagagca tcaggggctc gcgccagccg aactgttcgc caggctcaag
     3481 gcgcgcatgc ccgacggcga ggatctcgtc gtgacccatg gcgatgcctg cttgccgaat
     3541 atcatggtgg aaaatggccg cttttctgga ttcatcgact gtggccggct gggtgtggcg
     3601 gaccgctatc aggacatagc gttggctacc cgtgatattg ctgaagagct tggcggcgaa
     3661 tgggctgacc gcttcctcgt gctttacggt atcgccgctc ccgattcgca gcgcatcgcc
     3721 ttctatcgcc ttcttgacga gttcttctga gcgggactct ggggttcgaa atgaccgacc
     3781 aagcgacgcc caacctgcca tcacgagatt tcgattccac cgccgccttc tatgaaaggt
     3841 tgggcttcgg aatcgttttc cgggacgccg gctggatgat cctccagcgc ggggatctca
     3901 tgctggagtt cttcgcccac cccaacttgt ttattgcagc ttataatggt tacaaataaa
     3961 gcaatagcat cacaaatttc acaaataaag catttttttc actgcattct agttgtggtt
     4021 tgtccaaact catcaatgta tcttatcatg tctgtatacc gtcgacctct agctagagct
     4081 tggcgtaatc atggtcatag ctgtttcctg tgtgaaattg ttatccgctc acaattccac
     4141 acaacatacg agccggaagc ataaagtgta aagcctgggg tgcctaatga gtgagctaac
     4201 tcacattaat tgcgttgcgc tcactgcccg ctttccagtc gggaaacctg tcgtgccagc
     4261 tgcattaatg aatcggccaa cgcgcgggga gaggcggttt gcgtattggg cgctcttccg
     4321 cttcctcgct cactgactcg ctgcgctcgg tcgttcggct gcggcgagcg gtatcagctc
     4381 actcaaaggc ggtaatacgg ttatccacag aatcagggga taacgcagga aagaacatgt
     4441 gagcaaaagg ccagcaaaag gccaggaacc gtaaaaaggc cgcgttgctg gcgtttttcc
     4501 ataggctccg cccccctgac gagcatcaca aaaatcgacg ctcaagtcag aggtggcgaa
     4561 acccgacagg actataaaga taccaggcgt ttccccctgg aagctccctc gtgcgctctc
     4621 ctgttccgac cctgccgctt accggatacc tgtccgcctt tctcccttcg ggaagcgtgg
     4681 cgctttctca tagctcacgc tgtaggtatc tcagttcggt gtaggtcgtt cgctccaagc
     4741 tgggctgtgt gcacgaaccc cccgttcagc ccgaccgctg cgccttatcc ggtaactatc
     4801 gtcttgagtc caacccggta agacacgact tatcgccact ggcagcagcc actggtaaca
     4861 ggattagcag agcgaggtat gtaggcggtg ctacagagtt cttgaagtgg tggcctaact
     4921 acggctacac tagaagaaca gtatttggta tctgcgctct gctgaagcca gttaccttcg
     4981 gaaaaagagt tggtagctct tgatccggca aacaaaccac cgctggtagc ggtttttttg
     5041 tttgcaagca gcagattacg cgcagaaaaa aaggatctca agaagatcct ttgatctttt
     5101 ctacggggtc tgacgctcag tggaacgaaa actcacgtta agggattttg gtcatgagat
     5161 tatcaaaaag gatcttcacc tagatccttt taaattaaaa atgaagtttt aaatcaatct
     5221 aaagtatata tgagtaaact tggtctgaca gttaccaatg cttaatcagt gaggcaccta
     5281 tctcagcgat ctgtctattt cgttcatcca tagttgcctg actccccgtc gtgtagataa
     5341 ctacgatacg ggagggctta ccatctggcc ccagtgctgc aatgataccg cgagacccac
     5401 gctcaccggc tccagattta tcagcaataa accagccagc cggaagggcc gagcgcagaa
     5461 gtggtcctgc aactttatcc gcctccatcc agtctattaa ttgttgccgg gaagctagag
     5521 taagtagttc gccagttaat agtttgcgca acgttgttgc cattgctaca ggcatcgtgg
     5581 tgtcacgctc gtcgtttggt atggcttcat tcagctccgg ttcccaacga tcaaggcgag
     5641 ttacatgatc ccccatgttg tgcaaaaaag cggttagctc cttcggtcct ccgatcgttg
     5701 tcagaagtaa gttggccgca gtgttatcac tcatggttat ggcagcactg cataattctc
     5761 ttactgtcat gccatccgta agatgctttt ctgtgactgg tgagtactca accaagtcat
     5821 tctgagaata gtgtatgcgg cgaccgagtt gctcttgccc ggcgtcaata cgggataata
     5881 ccgcgccaca tagcagaact ttaaaagtgc tcatcattgg aaaacgttct tcggggcgaa
     5941 aactctcaag gatcttaccg ctgttgagat ccagttcgat gtaacccact cgtgcaccca
     6001 actgatcttc agcatctttt actttcacca gcgtttctgg gtgagcaaaa acaggaaggc
     6061 aaaatgccgc aaaaaaggga ataagggcga cacggaaatg ttgaatactc atactcttcc
     6121 tttttcaata ttattgaagc atttatcagg gttattgtct catgagcgga tacatatttg
     6181 aatgtattta gaaaaataaa caaatagggg ttccgcgcac atttccccga aaagtgccac
     6241 ctgacgtcga cggatcggg
//
