# Supplementary material for: Modular engineering of thermoresponsive allosteric proteins
Source: Nat Chem Biol. 2026 Feb 12;22(5):751–8. doi: 10.1038/s41589-026-02151-y (PMC13128441; doi:10.1038/s41589-026-02151-y)
Supplement: Supplementary file 3 — Raw data supplementary figures, GenBank files, structures, T7 gels and western blot images. [file 41589_2026_2151_MOESM3_ESM.zip › Supplementary_Data/genebank_files/AcrIIA5-E76-LOV_C450A_K488N.gb]

LOCUS       AcrIIA5-E76-LOV_C450A_K488N        6259 bp    DNA     circular UNA 11-FEB-2025
DEFINITION  M478.
ACCESSION   urn.local...16-isape0b
VERSION     urn.local...16-isape0b
KEYWORDS    .
SOURCE      
  ORGANISM  .
FEATURES             Location/Qualifiers
     enhancer        224..603
                     /note="CMV enhancer human cytomegalovirus immediate early
                     enhancer"
                     /label="enhancer"
     promoter        604..807
                     /note="CMV promoter human cytomegalovirus (CMV) 
                     immediateearly promoter"
                     /label="promoter"
     promoter        852..870
                     /note="T7 promoter promoter for bacteriophage T7 
                     RNApolymerase"
                     /label="promoter"
     CDS             890..1741
                     /codon_start=1
                     /translation="MAYGKSRYNSYRKRNFSISDNQRREYAKKMKELEQAFENLDGWY
                     LSSMKDSAYKDFGKYEIRLSNHSADNRYHDLELATTLERIEKNFVITDPRLPDNPIIF
                     ASDSFLQLTEYSREEILGRNCRFLQGPETDRATVRKIRDAIDNQTEVTVQLINYTKSG
                     KKFWNLFHLQPMRDQKGDVQYFIGVQLDGTEHVRDAAEREGVMLIKKTAENIDEAAKE
                     LNGRLIVNVKASKLNFVDIIENKLGKIIEKIDTLDLDKYRFINATKLERDIKCYYKGY
                     KTKKDVI"
                     /modified_by="anno"
                     /label="AcrIIA5"
     CDS             1118..1546
                     /codon_start=1
                     /translation="LATTLERIEKNFVITDPRLPDNPIIFASDSFLQLTEYSREEILG
                     RNCRFLQGPETDRATVRKIRDAIDNQTEVTVQLINYTKSGKKFWNLFHLQPMRDQKGD
                     VQYFIGVQLDGTEHVRDAAEREGVMLIKKTAENIDEAAKEL"
                     /modified_by="anno"
                     /label="AsLOV2 hs"
     polyA_signal    1848..2072
                     /note="bovine growth hormone polyadenylation signal"
                     /modified_by="anno"
                     /label="bGH poly(A) signal"
     rep_origin      2118..2546
                     /direction="RIGHT"
                     /note="f1 bacteriophage origin of replication; 
                     arrowindicates direction of (+) strand synthesis"
                     /label="f1 ori"
     promoter        2560..2889
                     /note="SV40 promoter SV40 enhancer and early promoter"
                     /label="promoter"
     rep_origin      2740..2875
                     /note="SV40 origin of replication"
                     /label="SV40 ori"
     CDS             2956..3750
                     /codon_start=1
                     /gene="aph(3')-II (or nptII)"
                     /product="aminoglycoside phosphotransferase from Tn5"
                     /note="NeoR/KanR confers resistance to neomycin, 
                     kanamycin,and G418 (Geneticin(R))"
                     /translation="MIEQDGLHAGSPAAWVERLFGYDWAQQTIGCSDAAVFRLSAQGR
                     PVLFVKTDLSGALNELQDEAARLSWLATTGVPCAAVLDVVTEAGRDWLLLGEVPGQDL
                     LSSHLAPAEKVSIMADAMRRLHTLDPATCPFDHQAKHRIERARTRMEAGLVDQDDLDE
                     EHQGLAPAELFARLKARMPDGEDLVVTHGDACLPNIMVENGRFSGFIDCGRLGVADRY
                     QDIALATRDIAEELGGEWADRFLVLYGIAAPDSQRIAFYRLLDEFF"
                     /label="aph(3')-II (or nptII)"
     polyA_signal    3924..4045
                     /note="SV40 polyadenylation signal"
                     /label="SV40 poly(A) signal"
     protein_bind    4118..4134
                     /bound_moiety="lac repressor encoded by lacI"
                     /note="lac operator The lac repressor binds to the 
                     lacoperator to inhibit transcription in E. coli. This
                     inhibition can be relieved by adding lactose or
                     isopropyl-beta-D-thiogalactopyranoside (IPTG)."
                     /label="lac repressor encoded by lacI binding site"
     promoter        complement(4142..4172)
                     /note="lac promoter promoter for the E. coli lac operon"
                     /label="promoter"
     protein_bind    4187..4208
                     /bound_moiety="E. coli catabolite activator protein"
                     /note="CAP binding site CAP binding activates 
                     transcriptionin the presence of cAMP."
                     /label="E. coli catabolite activator protein binding site"
     rep_origin      complement(4496..5081)
                     /direction="LEFT"
                     /note="high-copy-number ColE1/pMB1/pBR322/pUC origin of 
                     replication"
                     /label="ori"
     CDS             complement(5252..6112)
                     /codon_start=1
                     /gene="bla"
                     /product="beta-lactamase"
                     /note="AmpR confers resistance to
                     ampicillin,carbenicillin, and related antibiotics"
                     /translation="MSIQHFRVALIPFFAAFCLPVFAHPETLVKVKDAEDQLGARVGY
                     IELDLNSGKILESFRPEERFPMMSTFKVLLCGAVLSRIDAGQEQLGRRIHYSQNDLVE
                     YSPVTEKHLTDGMTVRELCSAAITMSDNTAANLLLTTIGGPKELTAFLHNMGDHVTRL
                     DRWEPELNEAIPNDERDTTMPVAMATTLRKLLTGELLTLASRQQLIDWMEADKVAGPL
                     LRSALPAGWFIADKSGAGERGSRGIIAALGPDGKPSRIVVIYTTGSQATMDERNRQIA
                     EIGASLIKHW"
                     /label="bla"
     promoter        complement(6113..6217)
                     /gene="bla"
                     /note="AmpR promoter"
                     /label="bla promoter"
ORIGIN      
        1 agatctcccg atcccctatg gtgcactctc agtacaatct gctctgatgc cgcatagtta
       61 agccagtatc tgctccctgc ttgtgtgttg gaggtcgctg agtagtgcgc gagcaaaatt
      121 taagctacaa caaggcaagg cttgaccgac aattgcatga agaatctgct tagggttagg
      181 cgttttgcgc tgcttcgcga tgtacgggcc agatatacgc gttgacattg attattgact
      241 agttattaat agtaatcaat tacggggtca ttagttcata gcccatatat ggagttccgc
      301 gttacataac ttacggtaaa tggcccgcct ggctgaccgc ccaacgaccc ccgcccattg
      361 acgtcaataa tgacgtatgt tcccatagta acgccaatag ggactttcca ttgacgtcaa
      421 tgggtggagt atttacggta aactgcccac ttggcagtac atcaagtgta tcatatgcca
      481 agtacgcccc ctattgacgt caatgacggt aaatggcccg cctggcatta tgcccagtac
      541 atgaccttat gggactttcc tacttggcag tacatctacg tattagtcat cgctattacc
      601 atggtgatgc ggttttggca gtacatcaat gggcgtggat agcggtttga ctcacgggga
      661 tttccaagtc tccaccccat tgacgtcaat gggagtttgt tttggcacca aaatcaacgg
      721 gactttccaa aatgtcgtaa caactccgcc ccattgacgc aaatgggcgg taggcgtgta
      781 cggtgggagg tctatataag cagagctctc tggctaacta gagaacccac tgcttactgg
      841 cttatcgaaa ttaatacgac tcactatagg gagacccaag ctggctagca tggcatacgg
      901 taaaagccga tataactctt accggaaacg aaattttagt atcagtgaca accagagaag
      961 agaatacgcc aaaaaaatga aggaattgga gcaagcgttt gagaatttgg acgggtggta
     1021 cctctcatcc atgaaggata gcgcctacaa agacttcgga aagtacgaga taagactgtc
     1081 aaaccacagt gcagacaata ggtatcacga ccttgaactt gctacaactt tggagcggat
     1141 tgagaagaat ttcgtcataa ctgatcccag gttgcctgat aatcctataa tattcgcctc
     1201 cgatagtttt cttcaactta cggagtactc cagagaggag atactgggaa ggaatgctag
     1261 attcctccaa ggtccagaaa ctgatagagc tactgtgagg aagatacggg atgccattga
     1321 caatcaaact gaagtgacag tgcaacttat caattacacc aagtcaggga acaaattctg
     1381 gaacctgttc catttgcaac ccatgaggga ccaaaagggc gatgtgcaat atttcatagg
     1441 cgttcaactt gatggtactg aacacgtcag agatgcggcg gagcgagaag gagtgatgct
     1501 gattaagaaa acagcagaga atatcgacga agcggcgaaa gagctgaatg gtcgccttat
     1561 cgttaatgta aaggcttcaa aacttaattt cgttgatatt atagagaaca agctgggcaa
     1621 aattattgag aagatcgata cgcttgattt ggataagtac agattcatta acgctactaa
     1681 actggaaagg gatataaaat gttactataa ggggtataaa acaaaaaagg atgttatctg
     1741 actcgagcgg ccgccactgt gctggatatc tgcagaattc caccacactg gactagtgga
     1801 tccgagctcg gtaccaagct taagtttaaa ccgctgatca gcctcgactg tgccttctag
     1861 ttgccagcca tctgttgttt gcccctcccc cgtgccttcc ttgaccctgg aaggtgccac
     1921 tcccactgtc ctttcctaat aaaatgagga aattgcatcg cattgtctga gtaggtgtca
     1981 ttctattctg gggggtgggg tggggcagga cagcaagggg gaggattggg aagacaatag
     2041 caggcatgct ggggatgcgg tgggctctat ggcttctgag gcggaaagaa ccagctgggg
     2101 ctctaggggg tatccccnnn nnnnnnnnnn nnnnnnnnnn nnnnnnnnnn nnnnnnnnnn
     2161 nnnnnnnnnn nnnnnnnnnn nnnnnnnnnn nnnnnnnnnn nnnnnnnnnn nnnnnnnnnn
     2221 nnnnnnnnnn nnnnnnnnnn ncnnnnnnnn nnnnnnnnnn nnnnnnnnnn nnnnnnnnnn
     2281 nnnnnnnnnn nnnnnnnnnn nnnnnnnnnn nnnnnnnnnn nnnnnnnnnn nnnannnnnn
     2341 nnnnnnnnnn nnnnnnnnnn nnnnnnnnnn nnnnnnnnnn nnncctttga cgttggagtc
     2401 cacgttcttt aatagtggac tcttgttcca aactggaaca acactcaacc ctatctcggt
     2461 ctattctttt gatttataag ggattttgcc gatttcggcc tattggttaa aaaatgagct
     2521 gatttaacaa aaatttaacg cgaattaatt ctgtggaatg tgtgtcagtt agggtgtgga
     2581 aagtccccag gctccccagc aggcagaagt atgcaaagca tgcatctcaa ttagtcagca
     2641 accaggtgtg gaaagtcccc aggctcccca gcaggcagaa gtatgcaaag catgcatctc
     2701 aattagtcag caaccatagt cccgccccta actccgccca tcccgcccct aactccgccc
     2761 agttccgccc attctccgcc ccatggctga ctaatttttt ttatttatgc agaggccgag
     2821 gccgcctctg cctctgagct attccagaag tagtgaggag gcttttttgg aggcctaggc
     2881 ttttgcaaaa agctcccggg agcttgtata tccattttcg gatctgatca agagacagga
     2941 tgaggatcgt ttcgcatgat tgaacaagat ggattgcacg caggttctcc ggccgcttgg
     3001 gtggagaggc tattcggcta tgactgggca caacagacaa tcggctgctc tgatgccgcc
     3061 gtgttccggc tgtcagcgca ggggcgcccg gttctttttg tcaagaccga cctgtccggt
     3121 gccctgaatg aactgcagga cgaggcagcg cggctatcgt ggctggccac gacgggcgtt
     3181 ccttgcgcag ctgtgctcga cgttgtcact gaagcgggaa gggactggct gctattgggc
     3241 gaagtgccgg ggcaggatct cctgtcatct caccttgctc ctgccgagaa agtatccatc
     3301 atggctgatg caatgcggcg gctgcatacg cttgatccgg ctacctgccc attcgaccac
     3361 caagcgaaac atcgcatcga gcgagcacgt actcggatgg aagccggtct tgtcgatcag
     3421 gatgatctgg acgaagagca tcaggggctc gcgccagccg aactgttcgc caggctcaag
     3481 gcgcgcatgc ccgacggcga ggatctcgtc gtgacccatg gcgatgcctg cttgccgaat
     3541 atcatggtgg aaaatggccg cttttctgga ttcatcgact gtggccggct gggtgtggcg
     3601 gaccgctatc aggacatagc gttggctacc cgtgatattg ctgaagagct tggcggcgaa
     3661 tgggctgacc gcttcctcgt gctttacggt atcgccgctc ccgattcgca gcgcatcgcc
     3721 ttctatcgcc ttcttgacga gttcttctga gcgggactct ggggttcgaa atgaccgacc
     3781 aagcgacgcc caacctgcca tcacgagatt tcgattccac cgccgccttc tatgaaaggt
     3841 tgggcttcgg aatcgttttc cgggacgccg gctggatgat cctccagcgc ggggatctca
     3901 tgctggagtt cttcgcccac cccaacttgt ttattgcagc ttataatggt tacaaataaa
     3961 gcaatagcat cacaaatttc acaaataaag catttttttc actgcattct agttgtggtt
     4021 tgtccaaact catcaatgta tcttatcatg tctgtatacc gtcgacctct agctagagct
     4081 tggcgtaatc atggtcatag ctgtttcctg tgtgaaattg ttatccgctc acaattccac
     4141 acaacatacg agccggaagc ataaagtgta aagcctgggg tgcctaatga gtgagctaac
     4201 tcacattaat tgcgttgcgc tcactgcccg ctttccagtc gggaaacctg tcgtgccagc
     4261 tgcattaatg aatcggccaa cgcgcgggga gaggcggttt gcgtattggg cgctcttccg
     4321 cttcctcgct cactgactcg ctgcgctcgg tcgttcggct gcggcgagcg gtatcagctc
     4381 actcaaaggc ggtaatacgg ttatccacag aatcagggga taacgcagga aagaacatgt
     4441 gagcaaaagg ccagcaaaag gccaggaacc gtaaaaaggc cgcgttgctg gcgtttttcc
     4501 ataggctccg cccccctgac gagcatcaca aaaatcgacg ctcaagtcag aggtggcgaa
     4561 acccgacagg actataaaga taccaggcgt ttccccctgg aagctccctc gtgcgctctc
     4621 ctgttccgac cctgccgctt accggatacc tgtccgcctt tctcccttcg ggaagcgtgg
     4681 cgctttctca tagctcacgc tgtaggtatc tcagttcggt gtaggtcgtt cgctccaagc
     4741 tgggctgtgt gcacgaaccc cccgttcagc ccgaccgctg cgccttatcc ggtaactatc
     4801 gtcttgagtc caacccggta agacacgact tatcgccact ggcagcagcc actggtaaca
     4861 ggattagcag agcgaggtat gtaggcggtg ctacagagtt cttgaagtgg tggcctaact
     4921 acggctacac tagaagaaca gtatttggta tctgcgctct gctgaagcca gttaccttcg
     4981 gaaaaagagt tggtagctct tgatccggca aacaaaccac cgctggtagc ggtttttttg
     5041 tttgcaagca gcagattacg cgcagaaaaa aaggatctca agaagatcct ttgatctttt
     5101 ctacggggtc tgacgctcag tggaacgaaa actcacgtta agggattttg gtcatgagat
     5161 tatcaaaaag gatcttcacc tagatccttt taaattaaaa atgaagtttt aaatcaatct
     5221 aaagtatata tgagtaaact tggtctgaca gttaccaatg cttaatcagt gaggcaccta
     5281 tctcagcgat ctgtctattt cgttcatcca tagttgcctg actccccgtc gtgtagataa
     5341 ctacgatacg ggagggctta ccatctggcc ccagtgctgc aatgataccg cgagacccac
     5401 gctcaccggc tccagattta tcagcaataa accagccagc cggaagggcc gagcgcagaa
     5461 gtggtcctgc aactttatcc gcctccatcc agtctattaa ttgttgccgg gaagctagag
     5521 taagtagttc gccagttaat agtttgcgca acgttgttgc cattgctaca ggcatcgtgg
     5581 tgtcacgctc gtcgtttggt atggcttcat tcagctccgg ttcccaacga tcaaggcgag
     5641 ttacatgatc ccccatgttg tgcaaaaaag cggttagctc cttcggtcct ccgatcgttg
     5701 tcagaagtaa gttggccgca gtgttatcac tcatggttat ggcagcactg cataattctc
     5761 ttactgtcat gccatccgta agatgctttt ctgtgactgg tgagtactca accaagtcat
     5821 tctgagaata gtgtatgcgg cgaccgagtt gctcttgccc ggcgtcaata cgggataata
     5881 ccgcgccaca tagcagaact ttaaaagtgc tcatcattgg aaaacgttct tcggggcgaa
     5941 aactctcaag gatcttaccg ctgttgagat ccagttcgat gtaacccact cgtgcaccca
     6001 actgatcttc agcatctttt actttcacca gcgtttctgg gtgagcaaaa acaggaaggc
     6061 aaaatgccgc aaaaaaggga ataagggcga cacggaaatg ttgaatactc atactcttcc
     6121 tttttcaata ttattgaagc atttatcagg gttattgtct catgagcgga tacatatttg
     6181 aatgtattta gaaaaataaa caaatagggg ttccgcgcac atttccccga aaagtgccac
     6241 ctgacgtcga cggatcggg
//
