# Supplementary material for: Modular engineering of thermoresponsive allosteric proteins
Source: Nat Chem Biol. 2026 Feb 12;22(5):751–8. doi: 10.1038/s41589-026-02151-y (PMC13128441; doi:10.1038/s41589-026-02151-y)
Supplement: Supplementary file 3 — Raw data supplementary figures, GenBank files, structures, T7 gels and western blot images. [file 41589_2026_2151_MOESM3_ESM.zip › Supplementary_Data/genebank_files/SpyCas9-E566-GR2.gb]

LOCUS       SpyCas9-E566-GR2       10467 bp    DNA     circular UNA 11-FEB-2025
DEFINITION  #4639.
ACCESSION   urn.local...3j-ikvqb1u
VERSION     urn.local...3j-ikvqb1u
KEYWORDS    .
SOURCE      
  ORGANISM  .
FEATURES             Location/Qualifiers
     CDS             1..2406
                     /product="Cas9 (Csn1) endonuclease from the Streptococcus
                     pyogenes Type II CRISPR/Cas system"
                     /codon_start=1
                     /transl_table=1
                     /note="generates RNA-guided double strand breaks in DNA"
                     /translation="DYFKKIECFDSVEISGVEDRFNASLGTYHDLLKIIKDKDFLDNE
                     ENEDILEDIVLTLTLFEDREMIEERLKTYAHLFDDKVMKQLKRRRYTGWGRLSRKLIN
                     GIRDKQSGKTILDFLKSDGFANRNFMQLIHDDSLTFKEDIQKAQVSGQGDSLHEHIAN
                     LAGSPAIKKGILQTVKVVDELVKVMGRHKPENIVIEMARENQTTQKGQKNSRERMKRI
                     EEGIKELGSQILKEHPVENTQLQNEKLYLYYLQNGRDMYVDQELDINRLSDYDVDHIV
                     PQSFLKDDSIDNKVLTRSDKNRGKSDNVPSEEVVKKMKNYWRQLLNAKLITQRKFDNL
                     TKAERGGLSELDKAGFIKRQLVETRQITKHVAQILDSRMNTKYDENDKLIREVKVITL
                     KSKLVSDFRKDFQFYKVREINNYHHAHDAYLNAVVGTALIKKYPKLESEFVYGDYKVY
                     DVRKMIAKSEQEIGKATAKYFFYSNIMNFFKTEITLANGEIRKRPLIETNGETGEIVW
                     DKGRDFATVRKVLSMPQVNIVKKTEVQTGGFSKESILPKRNSDKLIARKKDWDPKKYG
                     GFDSPTVAYSVLVVAKVEKGKSKKLKSVKELLGITIMERSSFEKNPIDFLEAKGYKEV
                     KKDLIIKLPKYSLFELENGRKRMLASAGELQKGNELALPSKYVNFLYLASHYEKLKGS
                     PEDNEQKQLFVEQHKHYLDEIIEQISEFSKRVILADANLDKVLSAYNKHRDKPIREQA
                     ENIIHLFTLTNLGAPAAFKYFDTTIDRKRYTSTKEVLDATLIHQSITGLYETRIDLSQ
                     LGGD"
                     /label="Cas9"
     CDS             2407..2454
                     /product="bipartite nuclear localization signal from
                     nucleoplasmin"
                     /codon_start=1
                     /transl_table=1
                     /translation="KRPAATKKAGQAKKKK"
                     /label="nucleoplasmin NLS"
     polyA_signal    2515..2739
                     /note="bovine growth hormone polyadenylation signal"
                     /label="bGH poly(A) signal"
     rep_origin      2785..3213
                     /note="f1 bacteriophage origin of replication; arrow
                     indicates direction of (+) strand synthesis"
                     /snapgene_direction="RIGHT"
                     /label="f1 ori"
     promoter        3227..3556
                     /note="SV40 enhancer and early promoter"
                     /label="SV40 promoter"
     rep_origin      3407..3542
                     /note="SV40 origin of replication"
                     /label="SV40 ori"
     CDS             3623..4417
                     /product="aminoglycoside phosphotransferase from Tn5"
                     /codon_start=1
                     /transl_table=1
                     /note="confers resistance to neomycin, kanamycin, and
                     G418(Geneticin(R))"
                     /translation="MIEQDGLHAGSPAAWVERLFGYDWAQQTIGCSDAAVFRLSAQGR
                     PVLFVKTDLSGALNELQDEAARLSWLATTGVPCAAVLDVVTEAGRDWLLLGEVPGQDL
                     LSSHLAPAEKVSIMADAMRRLHTLDPATCPFDHQAKHRIERARTRMEAGLVDQDDLDE
                     EHQGLAPAELFARLKARMPDGEDLVVTHGDACLPNIMVENGRFSGFIDCGRLGVADRY
                     QDIALATRDIAEELGGEWADRFLVLYGIAAPDSQRIAFYRLLDEFF*"
                     /gene="aph(3')-II (or nptII)"
                     /label="NeoR/KanR"
     polyA_signal    4591..4712
                     /note="SV40 polyadenylation signal"
                     /label="SV40 poly(A) signal"
     protein_bind    4785..4801
                     /bound_moiety="lac repressor encoded by lacI"
                     /note="The lac repressor binds to the lac operator to
                     inhibit transcription in E. coli. This inhibition can be
                     relieved by adding lactose or
                     isopropyl-beta-D-thiogalactopyranoside (IPTG)."
                     /label="lac operator"
     promoter        complement(4809..4839)
                     /note="promoter for the E. coli lac operon"
                     /label="lac promoter"
     protein_bind    4854..4875
                     /bound_moiety="E. coli catabolite activator protein"
                     /note="CAP binding activates transcription in the
                     presenceof cAMP."
                     /label="CAP binding site"
     rep_origin      complement(5163..5748)
                     /note="high-copy-number ColE1/pMB1/pBR322/pUC origin of
                     replication"
                     /snapgene_direction="LEFT"
                     /label="ori"
     CDS             complement(5919..6779)
                     /product="beta-lactamase"
                     /codon_start=1
                     /transl_table=1
                     /note="confers resistance to ampicillin, carbenicillin,
                     and related antibiotics"
                     /translation="MSIQHFRVALIPFFAAFCLPVFAHPETLVKVKDAEDQLGARVGY
                     IELDLNSGKILESFRPEERFPMMSTFKVLLCGAVLSRIDAGQEQLGRRIHYSQNDLVE
                     YSPVTEKHLTDGMTVRELCSAAITMSDNTAANLLLTTIGGPKELTAFLHNMGDHVTRL
                     DRWEPELNEAIPNDERDTTMPVAMATTLRKLLTGELLTLASRQQLIDWMEADKVAGPL
                     LRSALPAGWFIADKSGAGERGSRGIIAALGPDGKPSRIVVIYTTGSQATMDERNRQIA
                     EIGASLIKHW*"
                     /gene="bla"
                     /modified_by="anno"
                     /label="AmpR"
     promoter        complement(6780..6884)
                     /gene="bla"
                     /label="AmpR promoter"
     enhancer        7150..7529
                     /note="human cytomegalovirus immediate early enhancer"
                     /label="CMV enhancer"
     promoter        7530..7733
                     /note="human cytomegalovirus (CMV) immediate early
                     promoter"
                     /label="CMV promoter"
     promoter        7778..7796
                     /note="promoter for bacteriophage T7 RNA polymerase"
                     /label="T7 promoter"
     CDS             7855..7920
                     /product="three tandem FLAG(R) epitope tags, followed by
                     an enterokinase cleavage site"
                     /codon_start=1
                     /transl_table=1
                     /translation="DYKDHDGDYKDHDIDYKDDDDK"
                     /label="3xFLAG"
     CDS             7927..7947
                     /product="nuclear localization signal of SV40 large T
                     antigen"
                     /codon_start=1
                     /transl_table=1
                     /translation="PKKKRKV"
                     /label="SV40 NLS"
     CDS             7972..9666
                     /product="Cas9 (Csn1) endonuclease from the Streptococcus
                     pyogenes Type II CRISPR/Cas system"
                     /codon_start=1
                     /transl_table=1
                     /note="generates RNA-guided double strand breaks in DNA"
                     /translation="DKKYSIGLDIGTNSVGWAVITDEYKVPSKKFKVLGNTDRHSIKK
                     NLIGALLFDSGETAEATRLKRTARRRYTRRKNRICYLQEIFSNEMAKVDDSFFHRLEE
                     SFLVEEDKKHERHPIFGNIVDEVAYHEKYPTIYHLRKKLVDSTDKADLRLIYLALAHM
                     IKFRGHFLIEGDLNPDNSDVDKLFIQLVQTYNQLFEENPINASGVDAKAILSARLSKS
                     RRLENLIAQLPGEKKNGLFGNLIALSLGLTPNFKSNFDLAEDAKLQLSKDTYDDDLDN
                     LLAQIGDQYADLFLAAKNLSDAILLSDILRVNTEITKAPLSASMIKRYDEHHQDLTLL
                     KALVRQQLPEKYKEIFFDQSKNGYAGYIDGGASQEEFYKFIKPILEKMDGTEELLVKL
                     NREDLLRKQRTFDNGSIPHQIHLGELHAILRRQEDFYPFLKDNREKIEKILTFRIPYY
                     VGPLARGNSRFAWMTRKSEETITPWNFEEVVDKGASAQSFIERMTNFDKNLPNEKVLP
                     KHSLLYEYFTVYNELTKVKYVTEGMRKPAFLSGEQKKAIVDLLFKTNRKVTVKQL"
                     /label="Cas9"
     CDS             9667..9672
                     /created_by="anno"
                     /modified_by="anno"
                     /label="SG-linker"
     CDS             9673..9885
                     /transl_table=1
                     /note="/vntifkey=21 after Rihtar et al. 2023
                     (https://www.nature.com/articles/s41589-022-01136-x)"
                     /translation="NSSQNWQRFYQLTKLLDSMHEMVGGLLQFCFYTFVNKSLSVEFP
                     EMLAEIISNQLPKFNAGSVKPLLFHQK"
                     /label="AncGR2 C176"
     CDS             9889..9933
                     /codon_start=1
                     /transl_table=1
                     /translation="GGSGGSGGSGGSGGS"
                     /label="(GGS)5 Linker"
     CDS             9937..10461
                     /note="/vntifkey=21 after Rihtar et al. 2023
                     (https://www.nature.com/articles/s41589-022-01136-x)"
                     /modified_by="anno"
                     /label="AncGR2N175"
     CDS             10462..10467
                     /created_by="anno"
                     /label="GS-linker"
ORIGIN      
        1 gactacttca agaaaatcga gtgcttcgac tccgtggaaa tctccggcgt ggaagatcgg
       61 ttcaacgcct ccctgggcac ataccacgat ctgctgaaaa ttatcaagga caaggacttc
      121 ctggacaatg aggaaaacga ggacattctg gaagatatcg tgctgaccct gacactgttt
      181 gaggacagag agatgatcga ggaacggctg aaaacctatg cccacctgtt cgacgacaaa
      241 gtgatgaagc agctgaagcg gcggagatac accggctggg gcaggctgag ccggaagctg
      301 atcaacggca tccgggacaa gcagtccggc aagacaatcc tggatttcct gaagtccgac
      361 ggcttcgcca acagaaactt catgcagctg atccacgacg acagcctgac ctttaaagag
      421 gacatccaga aagcccaggt gtccggccag ggcgatagcc tgcacgagca cattgccaat
      481 ctggccggca gccccgccat taagaagggc atcctgcaga cagtgaaggt ggtggacgag
      541 ctcgtgaaag tgatgggccg gcacaagccc gagaacatcg tgatcgaaat ggccagagag
      601 aaccagacca cccagaaggg acagaagaac agccgcgaga gaatgaagcg gatcgaagag
      661 ggcatcaaag agctgggcag ccagatcctg aaagaacacc ccgtggaaaa cacccagctg
      721 cagaacgaga agctgtacct gtactacctg cagaatgggc gggatatgta cgtggaccag
      781 gaactggaca tcaaccggct gtccgactac gatgtggacc atatcgtgcc tcagagcttt
      841 ctgaaggacg actccatcga caacaaggtg ctgaccagaa gcgacaagaa ccggggcaag
      901 agcgacaacg tgccctccga agaggtcgtg aagaagatga agaactactg gcggcagctg
      961 ctgaacgcca agctgattac ccagagaaag ttcgacaatc tgaccaaggc cgagagaggc
     1021 ggcctgagcg aactggataa ggccggcttc atcaagagac agctggtgga aacccggcag
     1081 atcacaaagc acgtggcaca gatcctggac tcccggatga acactaagta cgacgagaat
     1141 gacaagctga tccgggaagt gaaagtgatc accctgaagt ccaagctggt gtccgatttc
     1201 cggaaggatt tccagtttta caaagtgcgc gagatcaaca actaccacca cgcccacgac
     1261 gcctacctga acgccgtcgt gggaaccgcc ctgatcaaaa agtaccctaa gctggaaagc
     1321 gagttcgtgt acggcgacta caaggtgtac gacgtgcgga agatgatcgc caagagcgag
     1381 caggaaatcg gcaaggctac cgccaagtac ttcttctaca gcaacatcat gaactttttc
     1441 aagaccgaga ttaccctggc caacggcgag atccggaagc ggcctctgat cgagacaaac
     1501 ggcgaaaccg gggagatcgt gtgggataag ggccgggatt ttgccaccgt gcggaaagtg
     1561 ctgagcatgc cccaagtgaa tatcgtgaaa aagaccgagg tgcagacagg cggcttcagc
     1621 aaagagtcta tcctgcccaa gaggaacagc gataagctga tcgccagaaa gaaggactgg
     1681 gaccctaaga agtacggcgg cttcgacagc cccaccgtgg cctattctgt gctggtggtg
     1741 gccaaagtgg aaaagggcaa gtccaagaaa ctgaagagtg tgaaagagct gctggggatc
     1801 accatcatgg aaagaagcag cttcgagaag aatcccatcg actttctgga agccaagggc
     1861 tacaaagaag tgaaaaagga cctgatcatc aagctgccta agtactccct gttcgagctg
     1921 gaaaacggcc ggaagagaat gctggcctct gccggcgaac tgcagaaggg aaacgaactg
     1981 gccctgccct ccaaatatgt gaacttcctg tacctggcca gccactatga gaagctgaag
     2041 ggctcccccg aggataatga gcagaaacag ctgtttgtgg aacagcacaa gcactacctg
     2101 gacgagatca tcgagcagat cagcgagttc tccaagagag tgatcctggc cgacgctaat
     2161 ctggacaaag tgctgtccgc ctacaacaag caccgggata agcccatcag agagcaggcc
     2221 gagaatatca tccacctgtt taccctgacc aatctgggag cccctgccgc cttcaagtac
     2281 tttgacacca ccatcgaccg gaagaggtac accagcacca aagaggtgct ggacgccacc
     2341 ctgatccacc agagcatcac cggcctgtac gagacacgga tcgacctgtc tcagctggga
     2401 ggcgacaaaa ggccggcggc cacgaaaaag gccggccagg caaaaaagaa aaaggaattc
     2461 tagctgaagt tcatctgcac caaagcttaa gtttaaaccg ctgatcagcc tcgactgtgc
     2521 cttctagttg ccagccatct gttgtttgcc cctcccccgt gccttccttg accctggaag
     2581 gtgccactcc cactgtcctt tcctaataaa atgaggaaat tgcatcgcat tgtctgagta
     2641 ggtgtcattc tattctgggg ggtggggtgg ggcaggacag caagggggag gattgggaag
     2701 acaatagcag gcatgctggg gatgcggtgg gctctatggc ttctgaggcg gaaagaacca
     2761 gctggggctc tagggggtat ccccnnnnnn nnnnnnnnnn nnnnnnnnnn nnnnnnnnnn
     2821 nnnnnnnnnn nnnnnnnnnn nnnnnnnnnn nnnnnnnnnn nnnnnnnnnn nnnnnnnnnn
     2881 nnnnnnnnnn nnnnnnnnnn nnnnnnnncn nnnnnnnnnn nnnnnnnnnn nnnnnnnnnn
     2941 nnnnnnnnnn nnnnnnnnnn nnnnnnnnnn nnnnnnnnnn nnnnnnnnnn nnnnnnnnnn
     3001 annnnnnnnn nnnnnnnnnn nnnnnnnnnn nnnnnnnnnn nnnnnnnnnn cctttgacgt
     3061 tggagtccac gttctttaat agtggactct tgttccaaac tggaacaaca ctcaacccta
     3121 tctcggtcta ttcttttgat ttataaggga ttttgccgat ttcggcctat tggttaaaaa
     3181 atgagctgat ttaacaaaaa tttaacgcga attaattctg tggaatgtgt gtcagttagg
     3241 gtgtggaaag tccccaggct ccccagcagg cagaagtatg caaagcatgc atctcaatta
     3301 gtcagcaacc aggtgtggaa agtccccagg ctccccagca ggcagaagta tgcaaagcat
     3361 gcatctcaat tagtcagcaa ccatagtccc gcccctaact ccgcccatcc cgcccctaac
     3421 tccgcccagt tccgcccatt ctccgcccca tggctgacta atttttttta tttatgcaga
     3481 ggccgaggcc gcctctgcct ctgagctatt ccagaagtag tgaggaggct tttttggagg
     3541 cctaggcttt tgcaaaaagc tcccgggagc ttgtatatcc attttcggat ctgatcaaga
     3601 gacaggatga ggatcgtttc gcatgattga acaagatgga ttgcacgcag gttctccggc
     3661 cgcttgggtg gagaggctat tcggctatga ctgggcacaa cagacaatcg gctgctctga
     3721 tgccgccgtg ttccggctgt cagcgcaggg gcgcccggtt ctttttgtca agaccgacct
     3781 gtccggtgcc ctgaatgaac tgcaggacga ggcagcgcgg ctatcgtggc tggccacgac
     3841 gggcgttcct tgcgcagctg tgctcgacgt tgtcactgaa gcgggaaggg actggctgct
     3901 attgggcgaa gtgccggggc aggatctcct gtcatctcac cttgctcctg ccgagaaagt
     3961 atccatcatg gctgatgcaa tgcggcggct gcatacgctt gatccggcta cctgcccatt
     4021 cgaccaccaa gcgaaacatc gcatcgagcg agcacgtact cggatggaag ccggtcttgt
     4081 cgatcaggat gatctggacg aagagcatca ggggctcgcg ccagccgaac tgttcgccag
     4141 gctcaaggcg cgcatgcccg acggcgagga tctcgtcgtg acccatggcg atgcctgctt
     4201 gccgaatatc atggtggaaa atggccgctt ttctggattc atcgactgtg gccggctggg
     4261 tgtggcggac cgctatcagg acatagcgtt ggctacccgt gatattgctg aagagcttgg
     4321 cggcgaatgg gctgaccgct tcctcgtgct ttacggtatc gccgctcccg attcgcagcg
     4381 catcgccttc tatcgccttc ttgacgagtt cttctgagcg ggactctggg gttcgaaatg
     4441 accgaccaag cgacgcccaa cctgccatca cgagatttcg attccaccgc cgccttctat
     4501 gaaaggttgg gcttcggaat cgttttccgg gacgccggct ggatgatcct ccagcgcggg
     4561 gatctcatgc tggagttctt cgcccacccc aacttgttta ttgcagctta taatggttac
     4621 aaataaagca atagcatcac aaatttcaca aataaagcat ttttttcact gcattctagt
     4681 tgtggtttgt ccaaactcat caatgtatct tatcatgtct gtataccgtc gacctctagc
     4741 tagagcttgg cgtaatcatg gtcatagctg tttcctgtgt gaaattgtta tccgctcaca
     4801 attccacaca acatacgagc cggaagcata aagtgtaaag cctggggtgc ctaatgagtg
     4861 agctaactca cattaattgc gttgcgctca ctgcccgctt tccagtcggg aaacctgtcg
     4921 tgccagctgc attaatgaat cggccaacgc gcggggagag gcggtttgcg tattgggcgc
     4981 tcttccgctt cctcgctcac tgactcgctg cgctcggtcg ttcggctgcg gcgagcggta
     5041 tcagctcact caaaggcggt aatacggtta tccacagaat caggggataa cgcaggaaag
     5101 aacatgtgag caaaaggcca gcaaaaggcc aggaaccgta aaaaggccgc gttgctggcg
     5161 tttttccata ggctccgccc ccctgacgag catcacaaaa atcgacgctc aagtcagagg
     5221 tggcgaaacc cgacaggact ataaagatac caggcgtttc cccctggaag ctccctcgtg
     5281 cgctctcctg ttccgaccct gccgcttacc ggatacctgt ccgcctttct cccttcggga
     5341 agcgtggcgc tttctcatag ctcacgctgt aggtatctca gttcggtgta ggtcgttcgc
     5401 tccaagctgg gctgtgtgca cgaacccccc gttcagcccg accgctgcgc cttatccggt
     5461 aactatcgtc ttgagtccaa cccggtaaga cacgacttat cgccactggc agcagccact
     5521 ggtaacagga ttagcagagc gaggtatgta ggcggtgcta cagagttctt gaagtggtgg
     5581 cctaactacg gctacactag aagaacagta tttggtatct gcgctctgct gaagccagtt
     5641 accttcggaa aaagagttgg tagctcttga tccggcaaac aaaccaccgc tggtagcggt
     5701 ttttttgttt gcaagcagca gattacgcgc agaaaaaaag gatctcaaga agatcctttg
     5761 atcttttcta cggggtctga cgctcagtgg aacgaaaact cacgttaagg gattttggtc
     5821 atgagattat caaaaaggat cttcacctag atccttttaa attaaaaatg aagttttaaa
     5881 tcaatctaaa gtatatatga gtaaacttgg tctgacagtt accaatgctt aatcagtgag
     5941 gcacctatct cagcgatctg tctatttcgt tcatccatag ttgcctgact ccccgtcgtg
     6001 tagataacta cgatacggga gggcttacca tctggcccca gtgctgcaat gataccgcga
     6061 gacccacgct caccggctcc agatttatca gcaataaacc agccagccgg aagggccgag
     6121 cgcagaagtg gtcctgcaac tttatccgcc tccatccagt ctattaattg ttgccgggaa
     6181 gctagagtaa gtagttcgcc agttaatagt ttgcgcaacg ttgttgccat tgctacaggc
     6241 atcgtggtgt cacgctcgtc gtttggtatg gcttcattca gctccggttc ccaacgatca
     6301 aggcgagtta catgatcccc catgttgtgc aaaaaagcgg ttagctcctt cggtcctccg
     6361 atcgttgtca gaagtaagtt ggccgcagtg ttatcactca tggttatggc agcactgcat
     6421 aattctctta ctgtcatgcc atccgtaaga tgcttttctg tgactggtga gtactcaacc
     6481 aagtcattct gagaatagtg tatgcggcga ccgagttgct cttgcccggc gtcaatacgg
     6541 gataataccg cgccacatag cagaacttta aaagtgctca tcattggaaa acgttcttcg
     6601 gggcgaaaac tctcaaggat cttaccgctg ttgagatcca gttcgatgta acccactcgt
     6661 gcacccaact gatcttcagc atcttttact ttcaccagcg tttctgggtg agcaaaaaca
     6721 ggaaggcaaa atgccgcaaa aaagggaata agggcgacac ggaaatgttg aatactcata
     6781 ctcttccttt ttcaatatta ttgaagcatt tatcagggtt attgtctcat gagcggatac
     6841 atatttgaat gtatttagaa aaataaacaa ataggggttc cgcgcacatt tccccgaaaa
     6901 gtgccacctg acgtcgacgg atcgggagat ctcccgatcc cctatggtgc actctcagta
     6961 caatctgctc tgatgccgca tagttaagcc agtatctgct ccctgcttgt gtgttggagg
     7021 tcgctgagta gtgcgcgagc aaaatttaag ctacaacaag gcaaggcttg accgacaatt
     7081 gcatgaagaa tctgcttagg gttaggcgtt ttgcgctgct tcgcgatgta cgggccagat
     7141 atacgcgttg acattgatta ttgactagtt attaatagta atcaattacg gggtcattag
     7201 ttcatagccc atatatggag ttccgcgtta cataacttac ggtaaatggc ccgcctggct
     7261 gaccgcccaa cgacccccgc ccattgacgt caataatgac gtatgttccc atagtaacgc
     7321 caatagggac tttccattga cgtcaatggg tggagtattt acggtaaact gcccacttgg
     7381 cagtacatca agtgtatcat atgccaagta cgccccctat tgacgtcaat gacggtaaat
     7441 ggcccgcctg gcattatgcc cagtacatga ccttatggga ctttcctact tggcagtaca
     7501 tctacgtatt agtcatcgct attaccatgg tgatgcggtt ttggcagtac atcaatgggc
     7561 gtggatagcg gtttgactca cggggatttc caagtctcca ccccattgac gtcaatggga
     7621 gtttgttttg gcaccaaaat caacgggact ttccaaaatg tcgtaacaac tccgccccat
     7681 tgacgcaaat gggcggtagg cgtgtacggt gggaggtcta tataagcaga gctctctggc
     7741 taactagaga acccactgct tactggctta tcgaaattaa tacgactcac tatagggaga
     7801 cccaagctgg ctagcgttta aacgggccct ctagactcga gcggtgccac catggactat
     7861 aaggaccacg acggagacta caaggatcat gatattgatt acaaagacga tgacgataag
     7921 atggccccaa agaagaagcg gaaggtcggt atccacggag tcccagcagc cgacaagaag
     7981 tacagcatcg gcctggacat cggcaccaac tctgtgggct gggccgtgat caccgacgag
     8041 tacaaggtgc ccagcaagaa attcaaggtg ctgggcaaca ccgaccggca cagcatcaag
     8101 aagaacctga tcggagccct gctgttcgac agcggcgaaa cagccgaggc cacccggctg
     8161 aagagaaccg ccagaagaag atacaccaga cggaagaacc ggatctgcta tctgcaagag
     8221 atcttcagca acgagatggc caaggtggac gacagcttct tccacagact ggaagagtcc
     8281 ttcctggtgg aagaggataa gaagcacgag cggcacccca tcttcggcaa catcgtggac
     8341 gaggtggcct accacgagaa gtaccccacc atctaccacc tgagaaagaa actggtggac
     8401 agcaccgaca aggccgacct gcggctgatc tatctggccc tggcccacat gatcaagttc
     8461 cggggccact tcctgatcga gggcgacctg aaccccgaca acagcgacgt ggacaagctg
     8521 ttcatccagc tggtgcagac ctacaaccag ctgttcgagg aaaaccccat caacgccagc
     8581 ggcgtggacg ccaaggccat cctgtctgcc agactgagca agagcagacg gctggaaaat
     8641 ctgatcgccc agctgcccgg cgagaagaag aatggcctgt tcggaaacct gattgccctg
     8701 agcctgggcc tgacccccaa cttcaagagc aacttcgacc tggccgagga tgccaaactg
     8761 cagctgagca aggacaccta cgacgacgac ctggacaacc tgctggccca gatcggcgac
     8821 cagtacgccg acctgtttct ggccgccaag aacctgtccg acgccatcct gctgagcgac
     8881 atcctgagag tgaacaccga gatcaccaag gcccccctga gcgcctctat gatcaagaga
     8941 tacgacgagc accaccagga cctgaccctg ctgaaagctc tcgtgcggca gcagctgcct
     9001 gagaagtaca aagagatttt cttcgaccag agcaagaacg gctacgccgg ctacattgac
     9061 ggcggagcca gccaggaaga gttctacaag ttcatcaagc ccatcctgga aaagatggac
     9121 ggcaccgagg aactgctcgt gaagctgaac agagaggacc tgctgcggaa gcagcggacc
     9181 ttcgacaacg gcagcatccc ccaccagatc cacctgggag agctgcacgc cattctgcgg
     9241 cggcaggaag atttttaccc attcctgaag gacaaccggg aaaagatcga gaagatcctg
     9301 accttccgca tcccctacta cgtgggccct ctggccaggg gaaacagcag attcgcctgg
     9361 atgaccagaa agagcgagga aaccatcacc ccctggaact tcgaggaagt ggtggacaag
     9421 ggcgcttccg cccagagctt catcgagcgg atgaccaact tcgataagaa cctgcccaac
     9481 gagaaggtgc tgcccaagca cagcctgctg tacgagtact tcaccgtgta taacgagctg
     9541 accaaagtga aatacgtgac cgagggaatg agaaagcccg ccttcctgag cggcgagcag
     9601 aaaaaggcca tcgtggacct gctgttcaag accaaccgga aagtgaccgt gaagcagctg
     9661 aaagagagcg gaaacagcag ccagaactgg cagaggttct accagctgac caagctgctg
     9721 gacagcatgc acgagatggt gggcggcctg ctccagttct gcttctacac cttcgtgaac
     9781 aagagcctga gcgtggagtt ccccgagatg ctggccgaga tcatcagcaa ccagctgcct
     9841 aagtttaatg ccggcagcgt gaagcccctg ctgttccacc agaagggggg cggaagcggc
     9901 ggatccggcg gatctggcgg atcgggcggg agtggactga tcagcctgct ggaggtgatc
     9961 gagcccgagg tgctgtacag cggctacgac agcaccctgc ccgacaccag caccaggctg
    10021 atgagcaccc tgaacaggct gggcggcagg caggtggtga gcgccgtgaa gtgggccaag
    10081 gccctgcccg gcttcaggaa cctgcacctg gacgaccaga tgaccctgct gcagtacagc
    10141 tggatgagcc tgatggcctt cagcctgggc tggaggagct acaagcagag caacggcaac
    10201 atgctgtgct tcgcccccga cctggtgatc aacgaggaga ggatgcagct gccctacatg
    10261 tacgaccagt gccagcagat gctgaagatc agcagcgagt tcgtgaggct gcaggtgagc
    10321 tacgacgagt acctgtgcat gaaggtgctg ctgctgctga gcaccgtgcc caaggacggc
    10381 ctgaagagcc aggccgtgtt cgacgagatc aggatgacct acatcaagga gctgggcaag
    10441 gccatcgtga agagggaggg cggaagc
//
