# Supplementary material for: Modular engineering of thermoresponsive allosteric proteins
Source: Nat Chem Biol. 2026 Feb 12;22(5):751–8. doi: 10.1038/s41589-026-02151-y (PMC13128441; doi:10.1038/s41589-026-02151-y)
Supplement: Supplementary file 3 — Raw data supplementary figures, GenBank files, structures, T7 gels and western blot images. [file 41589_2026_2151_MOESM3_ESM.zip › Supplementary_Data/genebank_files/SpyCas9-E566-LOV_C450A.gb]

LOCUS       SpyCas9-E566-LOV_C450A       10101 bp    DNA     circular UNA 11-FEB-2025
DEFINITION  M515.
ACCESSION   urn.local...t4-ij5rxub
VERSION     urn.local...t4-ij5rxub
KEYWORDS    .
SOURCE      
  ORGANISM  .
FEATURES             Location/Qualifiers
     enhancer        235..614
                     /note="human cytomegalovirus immediate early enhancer"
                     /label="CMV enhancer"
     promoter        615..818
                     /note="human cytomegalovirus (CMV) immediate early 
                     promoter"
                     /label="CMV promoter"
     promoter        863..881
                     /note="promoter for bacteriophage T7 RNA polymerase"
                     /label="T7 promoter"
     CDS             940..1005
                     /codon_start=1
                     /product="three tandem FLAG(R) epitope tags, followed by
                     an enterokinase cleavage site"
                     /translation="DYKDHDGDYKDHDIDYKDDDDK"
                     /label="3xFLAG"
     CDS             1012..1032
                     /codon_start=1
                     /product="nuclear localization signal of SV40 large T 
                     antigen"
                     /translation="PKKKRKV"
                     /label="SV40 NLS"
     CDS             1057..5592
                     /codon_start=1
                     /product="Cas9 (Csn1) endonuclease from the Streptococcus
                     pyogenes Type II CRISPR/Cas system"
                     /note="generates RNA-guided double strand breaks in DNA"
                     /translation="DKKYSIGLDIGTNSVGWAVITDEYKVPSKKFKVLGNTDRHSIKK
                     NLIGALLFDSGETAEATRLKRTARRRYTRRKNRICYLQEIFSNEMAKVDDSFFHRLEE
                     SFLVEEDKKHERHPIFGNIVDEVAYHEKYPTIYHLRKKLVDSTDKADLRLIYLALAHM
                     IKFRGHFLIEGDLNPDNSDVDKLFIQLVQTYNQLFEENPINASGVDAKAILSARLSKS
                     RRLENLIAQLPGEKKNGLFGNLIALSLGLTPNFKSNFDLAEDAKLQLSKDTYDDDLDN
                     LLAQIGDQYADLFLAAKNLSDAILLSDILRVNTEITKAPLSASMIKRYDEHHQDLTLL
                     KALVRQQLPEKYKEIFFDQSKNGYAGYIDGGASQEEFYKFIKPILEKMDGTEELLVKL
                     NREDLLRKQRTFDNGSIPHQIHLGELHAILRRQEDFYPFLKDNREKIEKILTFRIPYY
                     VGPLARGNSRFAWMTRKSEETITPWNFEEVVDKGASAQSFIERMTNFDKNLPNEKVLP
                     KHSLLYEYFTVYNELTKVKYVTEGMRKPAFLSGEQKKAIVDLLFKTNRKVTVKQLKED
                     YFKKIECFDSVEISGVEDRFNASLGTYHDLLKIIKDKDFLDNEENEDILEDIVLTLTL
                     FEDREMIEERLKTYAHLFDDKVMKQLKRRRYTGWGRLSRKLINGIRDKQSGKTILDFL
                     KSDGFANRNFMQLIHDDSLTFKEDIQKAQVSGQGDSLHEHIANLAGSPAIKKGILQTV
                     KVVDELVKVMGRHKPENIVIEMARENQTTQKGQKNSRERMKRIEEGIKELGSQILKEH
                     PVENTQLQNEKLYLYYLQNGRDMYVDQELDINRLSDYDVDHIVPQSFLKDDSIDNKVL
                     TRSDKNRGKSDNVPSEEVVKKMKNYWRQLLNAKLITQRKFDNLTKAERGGLSELDKAG
                     FIKRQLVETRQITKHVAQILDSRMNTKYDENDKLIREVKVITLKSKLVSDFRKDFQFY
                     KVREINNYHHAHDAYLNAVVGTALIKKYPKLESEFVYGDYKVYDVRKMIAKSEQEIGK
                     ATAKYFFYSNIMNFFKTEITLANGEIRKRPLIETNGETGEIVWDKGRDFATVRKVLSM
                     PQVNIVKKTEVQTGGFSKESILPKRNSDKLIARKKDWDPKKYGGFDSPTVAYSVLVVA
                     KVEKGKSKKLKSVKELLGITIMERSSFEKNPIDFLEAKGYKEVKKDLIIKLPKYSLFE
                     LENGRKRMLASAGELQKGNELALPSKYVNFLYLASHYEKLKGSPEDNEQKQLFVEQHK
                     HYLDEIIEQISEFSKRVILADANLDKVLSAYNKHRDKPIREQAENIIHLFTLTNLGAP
                     AAFKYFDTTIDRKRYTSTKEVLDATLIHQSITGLYETRIDLSQLGGD"
                     /modified_by="anno"
                     /label="Cas9"
     CDS             2758..3180
                     /codon_start=1
                     /translation="LATTLERIEKNFVITDPRLPDNPIIFASDSFLQLTEYSREEILG
                     RNARFLQGPETDRATVRKIRDAIDNQTEVTVQLINYTKSGKKFWNLFHLQPMRDQKGD
                     VQYFIGVQLDGTEHVRDAAEREGVMLIKKTAENIDEAAK"
                     /modified_by="anno"
                     /modified_by="anno"
                     /label="AsLOV2 hs"
     CDS             5593..5640
                     /codon_start=1
                     /product="bipartite nuclear localization signal from 
                     nucleoplasmin"
                     /translation="KRPAATKKAGQAKKKK"
                     /label="nucleoplasmin NLS"
     polyA_signal    5701..5925
                     /note="bovine growth hormone polyadenylation signal"
                     /label="bGH poly(A) signal"
     rep_origin      5971..6399
                     /direction="RIGHT"
                     /note="f1 bacteriophage origin of replication; arrow 
                     indicates direction of (+) strand synthesis"
                     /label="f1 ori"
     promoter        6413..6742
                     /note="SV40 enhancer and early promoter"
                     /label="SV40 promoter"
     rep_origin      6593..6728
                     /note="SV40 origin of replication"
                     /label="SV40 ori"
     CDS             6809..7603
                     /codon_start=1
                     /gene="aph(3')-II (or nptII)"
                     /product="aminoglycoside phosphotransferase from Tn5"
                     /note="confers resistance to neomycin, kanamycin, and
                     G418(Geneticin(R))"
                     /translation="MIEQDGLHAGSPAAWVERLFGYDWAQQTIGCSDAAVFRLSAQGR
                     PVLFVKTDLSGALNELQDEAARLSWLATTGVPCAAVLDVVTEAGRDWLLLGEVPGQDL
                     LSSHLAPAEKVSIMADAMRRLHTLDPATCPFDHQAKHRIERARTRMEAGLVDQDDLDE
                     EHQGLAPAELFARLKARMPDGEDLVVTHGDACLPNIMVENGRFSGFIDCGRLGVADRY
                     QDIALATRDIAEELGGEWADRFLVLYGIAAPDSQRIAFYRLLDEFF"
                     /label="NeoR/KanR"
     polyA_signal    7777..7898
                     /note="SV40 polyadenylation signal"
                     /label="SV40 poly(A) signal"
     protein_bind    7971..7987
                     /bound_moiety="lac repressor encoded by lacI"
                     /note="The lac repressor binds to the lac operator to 
                     inhibit transcription in E. coli. This inhibition can be
                     relieved by adding lactose or
                     isopropyl-beta-D-thiogalactopyranoside (IPTG)."
                     /label="lac operator"
     promoter        complement(7995..8025)
                     /note="promoter for the E. coli lac operon"
                     /label="lac promoter"
     protein_bind    8040..8061
                     /bound_moiety="E. coli catabolite activator protein"
                     /note="CAP binding activates transcription in the
                     presenceof cAMP."
                     /label="CAP binding site"
     rep_origin      complement(8349..8934)
                     /direction="LEFT"
                     /note="high-copy-number ColE1/pMB1/pBR322/pUC origin of 
                     replication"
                     /label="ori"
     CDS             complement(9105..9965)
                     /codon_start=1
                     /gene="bla"
                     /product="beta-lactamase"
                     /note="confers resistance to ampicillin, carbenicillin,
                     and related antibiotics"
                     /translation="MSIQHFRVALIPFFAAFCLPVFAHPETLVKVKDAEDQLGARVGY
                     IELDLNSGKILESFRPEERFPMMSTFKVLLCGAVLSRIDAGQEQLGRRIHYSQNDLVE
                     YSPVTEKHLTDGMTVRELCSAAITMSDNTAANLLLTTIGGPKELTAFLHNMGDHVTRL
                     DRWEPELNEAIPNDERDTTMPVAMATTLRKLLTGELLTLASRQQLIDWMEADKVAGPL
                     LRSALPAGWFIADKSGAGERGSRGIIAALGPDGKPSRIVVIYTTGSQATMDERNRQIA
                     EIGASLIKHW"
                     /label="AmpR"
     promoter        complement(9966..10070)
                     /gene="bla"
                     /label="AmpR promoter"
ORIGIN      
        1 gacggatcgg gagatctccc gatcccctat ggtgcactct cagtacaatc tgctctgatg
       61 ccgcatagtt aagccagtat ctgctccctg cttgtgtgtt ggaggtcgct gagtagtgcg
      121 cgagcaaaat ttaagctaca acaaggcaag gcttgaccga caattgcatg aagaatctgc
      181 ttagggttag gcgttttgcg ctgcttcgcg atgtacgggc cagatatacg cgttgacatt
      241 gattattgac tagttattaa tagtaatcaa ttacggggtc attagttcat agcccatata
      301 tggagttccg cgttacataa cttacggtaa atggcccgcc tggctgaccg cccaacgacc
      361 cccgcccatt gacgtcaata atgacgtatg ttcccatagt aacgccaata gggactttcc
      421 attgacgtca atgggtggag tatttacggt aaactgccca cttggcagta catcaagtgt
      481 atcatatgcc aagtacgccc cctattgacg tcaatgacgg taaatggccc gcctggcatt
      541 atgcccagta catgacctta tgggactttc ctacttggca gtacatctac gtattagtca
      601 tcgctattac catggtgatg cggttttggc agtacatcaa tgggcgtgga tagcggtttg
      661 actcacgggg atttccaagt ctccacccca ttgacgtcaa tgggagtttg ttttggcacc
      721 aaaatcaacg ggactttcca aaatgtcgta acaactccgc cccattgacg caaatgggcg
      781 gtaggcgtgt acggtgggag gtctatataa gcagagctct ctggctaact agagaaccca
      841 ctgcttactg gcttatcgaa attaatacga ctcactatag ggagacccaa gctggctagc
      901 gtttaaacgg gccctctaga ctcgagcggt gccaccatgg actataagga ccacgacgga
      961 gactacaagg atcatgatat tgattacaaa gacgatgacg ataagatggc cccaaagaag
     1021 aagcggaagg tcggtatcca cggagtccca gcagccgaca agaagtacag catcggcctg
     1081 gacatcggca ccaactctgt gggctgggcc gtgatcaccg acgagtacaa ggtgcccagc
     1141 aagaaattca aggtgctggg caacaccgac cggcacagca tcaagaagaa cctgatcgga
     1201 gccctgctgt tcgacagcgg cgaaacagcc gaggccaccc ggctgaagag aaccgccaga
     1261 agaagataca ccagacggaa gaaccggatc tgctatctgc aagagatctt cagcaacgag
     1321 atggccaagg tggacgacag cttcttccac agactggaag agtccttcct ggtggaagag
     1381 gataagaagc acgagcggca ccccatcttc ggcaacatcg tggacgaggt ggcctaccac
     1441 gagaagtacc ccaccatcta ccacctgaga aagaaactgg tggacagcac cgacaaggcc
     1501 gacctgcggc tgatctatct ggccctggcc cacatgatca agttccgggg ccacttcctg
     1561 atcgagggcg acctgaaccc cgacaacagc gacgtggaca agctgttcat ccagctggtg
     1621 cagacctaca accagctgtt cgaggaaaac cccatcaacg ccagcggcgt ggacgccaag
     1681 gccatcctgt ctgccagact gagcaagagc agacggctgg aaaatctgat cgcccagctg
     1741 cccggcgaga agaagaatgg cctgttcgga aacctgattg ccctgagcct gggcctgacc
     1801 cccaacttca agagcaactt cgacctggcc gaggatgcca aactgcagct gagcaaggac
     1861 acctacgacg acgacctgga caacctgctg gcccagatcg gcgaccagta cgccgacctg
     1921 tttctggccg ccaagaacct gtccgacgcc atcctgctga gcgacatcct gagagtgaac
     1981 accgagatca ccaaggcccc cctgagcgcc tctatgatca agagatacga cgagcaccac
     2041 caggacctga ccctgctgaa agctctcgtg cggcagcagc tgcctgagaa gtacaaagag
     2101 attttcttcg accagagcaa gaacggctac gccggctaca ttgacggcgg agccagccag
     2161 gaagagttct acaagttcat caagcccatc ctggaaaaga tggacggcac cgaggaactg
     2221 ctcgtgaagc tgaacagaga ggacctgctg cggaagcagc ggaccttcga caacggcagc
     2281 atcccccacc agatccacct gggagagctg cacgccattc tgcggcggca ggaagatttt
     2341 tacccattcc tgaaggacaa ccgggaaaag atcgagaaga tcctgacctt ccgcatcccc
     2401 tactacgtgg gccctctggc caggggaaac agcagattcg cctggatgac cagaaagagc
     2461 gaggaaacca tcaccccctg gaacttcgag gaagtggtgg acaagggcgc ttccgcccag
     2521 agcttcatcg agcggatgac caacttcgat aagaacctgc ccaacgagaa ggtgctgccc
     2581 aagcacagcc tgctgtacga gtacttcacc gtgtataacg agctgaccaa agtgaaatac
     2641 gtgaccgagg gaatgagaaa gcccgccttc ctgagcggcg agcagaaaaa ggccatcgtg
     2701 gacctgctgt tcaagaccaa ccggaaagtg accgtgaagc agctgaaaga gagcggactt
     2761 gctacaactt tggagcggat tgagaagaat ttcgtcataa ctgatcccag gttgcctgat
     2821 aatcctataa tattcgcctc cgatagtttt cttcaactta cggagtactc cagagaggag
     2881 atactgggaa ggaatgctag attcctccaa ggtccagaaa ctgatagagc tactgtgagg
     2941 aagatacggg atgccattga caatcaaact gaagtgacag tgcaacttat caattacacc
     3001 aagtcaggga aaaaattctg gaacctgttc catttgcaac ccatgaggga ccaaaagggc
     3061 gatgtgcaat atttcatagg cgttcaactt gatggtactg aacacgtcag agatgcggcg
     3121 gagcgagaag gagtgatgct gattaagaaa acagcagaga atatcgacga agcggcgaaa
     3181 ggaagcgact acttcaagaa aatcgagtgc ttcgactccg tggaaatctc cggcgtggaa
     3241 gatcggttca acgcctccct gggcacatac cacgatctgc tgaaaattat caaggacaag
     3301 gacttcctgg acaatgagga aaacgaggac attctggaag atatcgtgct gaccctgaca
     3361 ctgtttgagg acagagagat gatcgaggaa cggctgaaaa cctatgccca cctgttcgac
     3421 gacaaagtga tgaagcagct gaagcggcgg agatacaccg gctggggcag gctgagccgg
     3481 aagctgatca acggcatccg ggacaagcag tccggcaaga caatcctgga tttcctgaag
     3541 tccgacggct tcgccaacag aaacttcatg cagctgatcc acgacgacag cctgaccttt
     3601 aaagaggaca tccagaaagc ccaggtgtcc ggccagggcg atagcctgca cgagcacatt
     3661 gccaatctgg ccggcagccc cgccattaag aagggcatcc tgcagacagt gaaggtggtg
     3721 gacgagctcg tgaaagtgat gggccggcac aagcccgaga acatcgtgat cgaaatggcc
     3781 agagagaacc agaccaccca gaagggacag aagaacagcc gcgagagaat gaagcggatc
     3841 gaagagggca tcaaagagct gggcagccag atcctgaaag aacaccccgt ggaaaacacc
     3901 cagctgcaga acgagaagct gtacctgtac tacctgcaga atgggcggga tatgtacgtg
     3961 gaccaggaac tggacatcaa ccggctgtcc gactacgatg tggaccatat cgtgcctcag
     4021 agctttctga aggacgactc catcgacaac aaggtgctga ccagaagcga caagaaccgg
     4081 ggcaagagcg acaacgtgcc ctccgaagag gtcgtgaaga agatgaagaa ctactggcgg
     4141 cagctgctga acgccaagct gattacccag agaaagttcg acaatctgac caaggccgag
     4201 agaggcggcc tgagcgaact ggataaggcc ggcttcatca agagacagct ggtggaaacc
     4261 cggcagatca caaagcacgt ggcacagatc ctggactccc ggatgaacac taagtacgac
     4321 gagaatgaca agctgatccg ggaagtgaaa gtgatcaccc tgaagtccaa gctggtgtcc
     4381 gatttccgga aggatttcca gttttacaaa gtgcgcgaga tcaacaacta ccaccacgcc
     4441 cacgacgcct acctgaacgc cgtcgtggga accgccctga tcaaaaagta ccctaagctg
     4501 gaaagcgagt tcgtgtacgg cgactacaag gtgtacgacg tgcggaagat gatcgccaag
     4561 agcgagcagg aaatcggcaa ggctaccgcc aagtacttct tctacagcaa catcatgaac
     4621 tttttcaaga ccgagattac cctggccaac ggcgagatcc ggaagcggcc tctgatcgag
     4681 acaaacggcg aaaccgggga gatcgtgtgg gataagggcc gggattttgc caccgtgcgg
     4741 aaagtgctga gcatgcccca agtgaatatc gtgaaaaaga ccgaggtgca gacaggcggc
     4801 ttcagcaaag agtctatcct gcccaagagg aacagcgata agctgatcgc cagaaagaag
     4861 gactgggacc ctaagaagta cggcggcttc gacagcccca ccgtggccta ttctgtgctg
     4921 gtggtggcca aagtggaaaa gggcaagtcc aagaaactga agagtgtgaa agagctgctg
     4981 gggatcacca tcatggaaag aagcagcttc gagaagaatc ccatcgactt tctggaagcc
     5041 aagggctaca aagaagtgaa aaaggacctg atcatcaagc tgcctaagta ctccctgttc
     5101 gagctggaaa acggccggaa gagaatgctg gcctctgccg gcgaactgca gaagggaaac
     5161 gaactggccc tgccctccaa atatgtgaac ttcctgtacc tggccagcca ctatgagaag
     5221 ctgaagggct cccccgagga taatgagcag aaacagctgt ttgtggaaca gcacaagcac
     5281 tacctggacg agatcatcga gcagatcagc gagttctcca agagagtgat cctggccgac
     5341 gctaatctgg acaaagtgct gtccgcctac aacaagcacc gggataagcc catcagagag
     5401 caggccgaga atatcatcca cctgtttacc ctgaccaatc tgggagcccc tgccgccttc
     5461 aagtactttg acaccaccat cgaccggaag aggtacacca gcaccaaaga ggtgctggac
     5521 gccaccctga tccaccagag catcaccggc ctgtacgaga cacggatcga cctgtctcag
     5581 ctgggaggcg acaaaaggcc ggcggccacg aaaaaggccg gccaggcaaa aaagaaaaag
     5641 gaattctagc tgaagttcat ctgcaccaaa gcttaagttt aaaccgctga tcagcctcga
     5701 ctgtgccttc tagttgccag ccatctgttg tttgcccctc ccccgtgcct tccttgaccc
     5761 tggaaggtgc cactcccact gtcctttcct aataaaatga ggaaattgca tcgcattgtc
     5821 tgagtaggtg tcattctatt ctggggggtg gggtggggca ggacagcaag ggggaggatt
     5881 gggaagacaa tagcaggcat gctggggatg cggtgggctc tatggcttct gaggcggaaa
     5941 gaaccagctg gggctctagg gggtatcccc nnnnnnnnnn nnnnnnnnnn nnnnnnnnnn
     6001 nnnnnnnnnn nnnnnnnnnn nnnnnnnnnn nnnnnnnnnn nnnnnnnnnn nnnnnnnnnn
     6061 nnnnnnnnnn nnnnnnnnnn nnnnnnnnnn nnnncnnnnn nnnnnnnnnn nnnnnnnnnn
     6121 nnnnnnnnnn nnnnnnnnnn nnnnnnnnnn nnnnnnnnnn nnnnnnnnnn nnnnnnnnnn
     6181 nnnnnnannn nnnnnnnnnn nnnnnnnnnn nnnnnnnnnn nnnnnnnnnn nnnnnncctt
     6241 tgacgttgga gtccacgttc tttaatagtg gactcttgtt ccaaactgga acaacactca
     6301 accctatctc ggtctattct tttgatttat aagggatttt gccgatttcg gcctattggt
     6361 taaaaaatga gctgatttaa caaaaattta acgcgaatta attctgtgga atgtgtgtca
     6421 gttagggtgt ggaaagtccc caggctcccc agcaggcaga agtatgcaaa gcatgcatct
     6481 caattagtca gcaaccaggt gtggaaagtc cccaggctcc ccagcaggca gaagtatgca
     6541 aagcatgcat ctcaattagt cagcaaccat agtcccgccc ctaactccgc ccatcccgcc
     6601 cctaactccg cccagttccg cccattctcc gccccatggc tgactaattt tttttattta
     6661 tgcagaggcc gaggccgcct ctgcctctga gctattccag aagtagtgag gaggcttttt
     6721 tggaggccta ggcttttgca aaaagctccc gggagcttgt atatccattt tcggatctga
     6781 tcaagagaca ggatgaggat cgtttcgcat gattgaacaa gatggattgc acgcaggttc
     6841 tccggccgct tgggtggaga ggctattcgg ctatgactgg gcacaacaga caatcggctg
     6901 ctctgatgcc gccgtgttcc ggctgtcagc gcaggggcgc ccggttcttt ttgtcaagac
     6961 cgacctgtcc ggtgccctga atgaactgca ggacgaggca gcgcggctat cgtggctggc
     7021 cacgacgggc gttccttgcg cagctgtgct cgacgttgtc actgaagcgg gaagggactg
     7081 gctgctattg ggcgaagtgc cggggcagga tctcctgtca tctcaccttg ctcctgccga
     7141 gaaagtatcc atcatggctg atgcaatgcg gcggctgcat acgcttgatc cggctacctg
     7201 cccattcgac caccaagcga aacatcgcat cgagcgagca cgtactcgga tggaagccgg
     7261 tcttgtcgat caggatgatc tggacgaaga gcatcagggg ctcgcgccag ccgaactgtt
     7321 cgccaggctc aaggcgcgca tgcccgacgg cgaggatctc gtcgtgaccc atggcgatgc
     7381 ctgcttgccg aatatcatgg tggaaaatgg ccgcttttct ggattcatcg actgtggccg
     7441 gctgggtgtg gcggaccgct atcaggacat agcgttggct acccgtgata ttgctgaaga
     7501 gcttggcggc gaatgggctg accgcttcct cgtgctttac ggtatcgccg ctcccgattc
     7561 gcagcgcatc gccttctatc gccttcttga cgagttcttc tgagcgggac tctggggttc
     7621 gaaatgaccg accaagcgac gcccaacctg ccatcacgag atttcgattc caccgccgcc
     7681 ttctatgaaa ggttgggctt cggaatcgtt ttccgggacg ccggctggat gatcctccag
     7741 cgcggggatc tcatgctgga gttcttcgcc caccccaact tgtttattgc agcttataat
     7801 ggttacaaat aaagcaatag catcacaaat ttcacaaata aagcattttt ttcactgcat
     7861 tctagttgtg gtttgtccaa actcatcaat gtatcttatc atgtctgtat accgtcgacc
     7921 tctagctaga gcttggcgta atcatggtca tagctgtttc ctgtgtgaaa ttgttatccg
     7981 ctcacaattc cacacaacat acgagccgga agcataaagt gtaaagcctg gggtgcctaa
     8041 tgagtgagct aactcacatt aattgcgttg cgctcactgc ccgctttcca gtcgggaaac
     8101 ctgtcgtgcc agctgcatta atgaatcggc caacgcgcgg ggagaggcgg tttgcgtatt
     8161 gggcgctctt ccgcttcctc gctcactgac tcgctgcgct cggtcgttcg gctgcggcga
     8221 gcggtatcag ctcactcaaa ggcggtaata cggttatcca cagaatcagg ggataacgca
     8281 ggaaagaaca tgtgagcaaa aggccagcaa aaggccagga accgtaaaaa ggccgcgttg
     8341 ctggcgtttt tccataggct ccgcccccct gacgagcatc acaaaaatcg acgctcaagt
     8401 cagaggtggc gaaacccgac aggactataa agataccagg cgtttccccc tggaagctcc
     8461 ctcgtgcgct ctcctgttcc gaccctgccg cttaccggat acctgtccgc ctttctccct
     8521 tcgggaagcg tggcgctttc tcatagctca cgctgtaggt atctcagttc ggtgtaggtc
     8581 gttcgctcca agctgggctg tgtgcacgaa ccccccgttc agcccgaccg ctgcgcctta
     8641 tccggtaact atcgtcttga gtccaacccg gtaagacacg acttatcgcc actggcagca
     8701 gccactggta acaggattag cagagcgagg tatgtaggcg gtgctacaga gttcttgaag
     8761 tggtggccta actacggcta cactagaaga acagtatttg gtatctgcgc tctgctgaag
     8821 ccagttacct tcggaaaaag agttggtagc tcttgatccg gcaaacaaac caccgctggt
     8881 agcggttttt ttgtttgcaa gcagcagatt acgcgcagaa aaaaaggatc tcaagaagat
     8941 cctttgatct tttctacggg gtctgacgct cagtggaacg aaaactcacg ttaagggatt
     9001 ttggtcatga gattatcaaa aaggatcttc acctagatcc ttttaaatta aaaatgaagt
     9061 tttaaatcaa tctaaagtat atatgagtaa acttggtctg acagttacca atgcttaatc
     9121 agtgaggcac ctatctcagc gatctgtcta tttcgttcat ccatagttgc ctgactcccc
     9181 gtcgtgtaga taactacgat acgggagggc ttaccatctg gccccagtgc tgcaatgata
     9241 ccgcgagacc cacgctcacc ggctccagat ttatcagcaa taaaccagcc agccggaagg
     9301 gccgagcgca gaagtggtcc tgcaacttta tccgcctcca tccagtctat taattgttgc
     9361 cgggaagcta gagtaagtag ttcgccagtt aatagtttgc gcaacgttgt tgccattgct
     9421 acaggcatcg tggtgtcacg ctcgtcgttt ggtatggctt cattcagctc cggttcccaa
     9481 cgatcaaggc gagttacatg atcccccatg ttgtgcaaaa aagcggttag ctccttcggt
     9541 cctccgatcg ttgtcagaag taagttggcc gcagtgttat cactcatggt tatggcagca
     9601 ctgcataatt ctcttactgt catgccatcc gtaagatgct tttctgtgac tggtgagtac
     9661 tcaaccaagt cattctgaga atagtgtatg cggcgaccga gttgctcttg cccggcgtca
     9721 atacgggata ataccgcgcc acatagcaga actttaaaag tgctcatcat tggaaaacgt
     9781 tcttcggggc gaaaactctc aaggatctta ccgctgttga gatccagttc gatgtaaccc
     9841 actcgtgcac ccaactgatc ttcagcatct tttactttca ccagcgtttc tgggtgagca
     9901 aaaacaggaa ggcaaaatgc cgcaaaaaag ggaataaggg cgacacggaa atgttgaata
     9961 ctcatactct tcctttttca atattattga agcatttatc agggttattg tctcatgagc
    10021 ggatacatat ttgaatgtat ttagaaaaat aaacaaatag gggttccgcg cacatttccc
    10081 cgaaaagtgc cacctgacgt c
//
