# Supplementary material for: Modular engineering of thermoresponsive allosteric proteins
Source: Nat Chem Biol. 2026 Feb 12;22(5):751–8. doi: 10.1038/s41589-026-02151-y (PMC13128441; doi:10.1038/s41589-026-02151-y)
Supplement: Supplementary file 3 — Raw data supplementary figures, GenBank files, structures, T7 gels and western blot images. [file 41589_2026_2151_MOESM3_ESM.zip › Supplementary_Data/genebank_files/SpyCas9-E566-LOV_C450A_D432V.gb]

LOCUS       SpyCas9-E566-LOV_C450A_D432V       10101 bp    DNA     circular UNA 11-FEB-2025
DEFINITION  M519.
ACCESSION   urn.local...u8-ij5s2bb
VERSION     urn.local...u8-ij5s2bb
KEYWORDS    .
SOURCE      
  ORGANISM  .
FEATURES             Location/Qualifiers
     enhancer        235..614
                     /note="human cytomegalovirus immediate early enhancer"
                     /label="CMV enhancer"
     promoter        615..818
                     /note="human cytomegalovirus (CMV) immediate early 
                     promoter"
                     /label="CMV promoter"
     promoter        863..881
                     /note="promoter for bacteriophage T7 RNA polymerase"
                     /label="T7 promoter"
     CDS             940..1005
                     /codon_start=1
                     /product="three tandem FLAG(R) epitope tags, followed by
                     an enterokinase cleavage site"
                     /translation="DYKDHDGDYKDHDIDYKDDDDK"
                     /label="3xFLAG"
     CDS             1012..1032
                     /codon_start=1
                     /product="nuclear localization signal of SV40 large T 
                     antigen"
                     /translation="PKKKRKV"
                     /label="SV40 NLS"
     CDS             1057..5592
                     /codon_start=1
                     /product="Cas9 (Csn1) endonuclease from the Streptococcus
                     pyogenes Type II CRISPR/Cas system"
                     /note="generates RNA-guided double strand breaks in DNA"
                     /translation="DKKYSIGLDIGTNSVGWAVITDEYKVPSKKFKVLGNTDRHSIKK
                     NLIGALLFDSGETAEATRLKRTARRRYTRRKNRICYLQEIFSNEMAKVDDSFFHRLEE
                     SFLVEEDKKHERHPIFGNIVDEVAYHEKYPTIYHLRKKLVDSTDKADLRLIYLALAHM
                     IKFRGHFLIEGDLNPDNSDVDKLFIQLVQTYNQLFEENPINASGVDAKAILSARLSKS
                     RRLENLIAQLPGEKKNGLFGNLIALSLGLTPNFKSNFDLAEDAKLQLSKDTYDDDLDN
                     LLAQIGDQYADLFLAAKNLSDAILLSDILRVNTEITKAPLSASMIKRYDEHHQDLTLL
                     KALVRQQLPEKYKEIFFDQSKNGYAGYIDGGASQEEFYKFIKPILEKMDGTEELLVKL
                     NREDLLRKQRTFDNGSIPHQIHLGELHAILRRQEDFYPFLKDNREKIEKILTFRIPYY
                     VGPLARGNSRFAWMTRKSEETITPWNFEEVVDKGASAQSFIERMTNFDKNLPNEKVLP
                     KHSLLYEYFTVYNELTKVKYVTEGMRKPAFLSGEQKKAIVDLLFKTNRKVTVKQLKED
                     YFKKIECFDSVEISGVEDRFNASLGTYHDLLKIIKDKDFLDNEENEDILEDIVLTLTL
                     FEDREMIEERLKTYAHLFDDKVMKQLKRRRYTGWGRLSRKLINGIRDKQSGKTILDFL
                     KSDGFANRNFMQLIHDDSLTFKEDIQKAQVSGQGDSLHEHIANLAGSPAIKKGILQTV
                     KVVDELVKVMGRHKPENIVIEMARENQTTQKGQKNSRERMKRIEEGIKELGSQILKEH
                     PVENTQLQNEKLYLYYLQNGRDMYVDQELDINRLSDYDVDHIVPQSFLKDDSIDNKVL
                     TRSDKNRGKSDNVPSEEVVKKMKNYWRQLLNAKLITQRKFDNLTKAERGGLSELDKAG
                     FIKRQLVETRQITKHVAQILDSRMNTKYDENDKLIREVKVITLKSKLVSDFRKDFQFY
                     KVREINNYHHAHDAYLNAVVGTALIKKYPKLESEFVYGDYKVYDVRKMIAKSEQEIGK
                     ATAKYFFYSNIMNFFKTEITLANGEIRKRPLIETNGETGEIVWDKGRDFATVRKVLSM
                     PQVNIVKKTEVQTGGFSKESILPKRNSDKLIARKKDWDPKKYGGFDSPTVAYSVLVVA
                     KVEKGKSKKLKSVKELLGITIMERSSFEKNPIDFLEAKGYKEVKKDLIIKLPKYSLFE
                     LENGRKRMLASAGELQKGNELALPSKYVNFLYLASHYEKLKGSPEDNEQKQLFVEQHK
                     HYLDEIIEQISEFSKRVILADANLDKVLSAYNKHRDKPIREQAENIIHLFTLTNLGAP
                     AAFKYFDTTIDRKRYTSTKEVLDATLIHQSITGLYETRIDLSQLGGD"
                     /modified_by="anno"
                     /label="Cas9"
     CDS             2758..3180
                     /transl_table=1
                     /codon_start=1
                     /translation="LATTLERIEKNFVITDPRLPDNPIIFASVSFLQLTEYSREEILG
                     RNARFLQGPETDRATVRKIRDAIDNQTEVTVQLINYTKSGKKFWNLFHLQPMRDQKGD
                     VQYFIGVQLDGTEHVRDAAEREGVMLIKKTAENIDEAAK"
                     /modified_by="anno"
                     /modified_by="anno"
                     /label="AsLOV2 hs"
     CDS             5593..5640
                     /codon_start=1
                     /product="bipartite nuclear localization signal from 
                     nucleoplasmin"
                     /translation="KRPAATKKAGQAKKKK"
                     /label="nucleoplasmin NLS"
     polyA_signal    5701..5925
                     /note="bovine growth hormone polyadenylation signal"
                     /label="bGH poly(A) signal"
     rep_origin      5971..6399
                     /direction="RIGHT"
                     /note="f1 bacteriophage origin of replication; arrow 
                     indicates direction of (+) strand synthesis"
                     /label="f1 ori"
     promoter        6413..6742
                     /note="SV40 enhancer and early promoter"
                     /label="SV40 promoter"
     rep_origin      6593..6728
                     /note="SV40 origin of replication"
                     /label="SV40 ori"
     CDS             6809..7603
                     /codon_start=1
                     /gene="aph(3')-II (or nptII)"
                     /product="aminoglycoside phosphotransferase from Tn5"
                     /note="confers resistance to neomycin, kanamycin, and
                     G418(Geneticin(R))"
                     /translation="MIEQDGLHAGSPAAWVERLFGYDWAQQTIGCSDAAVFRLSAQGR
                     PVLFVKTDLSGALNELQDEAARLSWLATTGVPCAAVLDVVTEAGRDWLLLGEVPGQDL
                     LSSHLAPAEKVSIMADAMRRLHTLDPATCPFDHQAKHRIERARTRMEAGLVDQDDLDE
                     EHQGLAPAELFARLKARMPDGEDLVVTHGDACLPNIMVENGRFSGFIDCGRLGVADRY
                     QDIALATRDIAEELGGEWADRFLVLYGIAAPDSQRIAFYRLLDEFF"
                     /label="NeoR/KanR"
     polyA_signal    7777..7898
                     /note="SV40 polyadenylation signal"
                     /label="SV40 poly(A) signal"
     protein_bind    7971..7987
                     /bound_moiety="lac repressor encoded by lacI"
                     /note="The lac repressor binds to the lac operator to 
                     inhibit transcription in E. coli. This inhibition can be
                     relieved by adding lactose or
                     isopropyl-beta-D-thiogalactopyranoside (IPTG)."
                     /label="lac operator"
     promoter        complement(7995..8025)
                     /note="promoter for the E. coli lac operon"
                     /label="lac promoter"
     protein_bind    8040..8061
                     /bound_moiety="E. coli catabolite activator protein"
                     /note="CAP binding activates transcription in the
                     presenceof cAMP."
                     /label="CAP binding site"
     rep_origin      complement(8349..8934)
                     /direction="LEFT"
                     /note="high-copy-number ColE1/pMB1/pBR322/pUC origin of 
                     replication"
                     /label="ori"
     CDS             complement(9105..9965)
                     /codon_start=1
                     /gene="bla"
                     /product="beta-lactamase"
                     /note="confers resistance to ampicillin, carbenicillin,
                     and related antibiotics"
                     /translation="MSIQHFRVALIPFFAAFCLPVFAHPETLVKVKDAEDQLGARVGY
                     IELDLNSGKILESFRPEERFPMMSTFKVLLCGAVLSRIDAGQEQLGRRIHYSQNDLVE
                     YSPVTEKHLTDGMTVRELCSAAITMSDNTAANLLLTTIGGPKELTAFLHNMGDHVTRL
                     DRWEPELNEAIPNDERDTTMPVAMATTLRKLLTGELLTLASRQQLIDWMEADKVAGPL
                     LRSALPAGWFIADKSGAGERGSRGIIAALGPDGKPSRIVVIYTTGSQATMDERNRQIA
                     EIGASLIKHW"
                     /label="AmpR"
     promoter        complement(9966..10070)
                     /gene="bla"
                     /label="AmpR promoter"
ORIGIN      
        1 gacggatcgg gagatctccc gatcccctat ggtgcactct cagtacaatc tgctctgatg
       61 ccgcatagtt aagccagtat ctgctccctg cttgtgtgtt ggaggtcgct gagtagtgcg
      121 cgagcaaaat ttaagctaca acaaggcaag gcttgaccga caattgcatg aagaatctgc
      181 ttagggttag gcgttttgcg ctgcttcgcg atgtacgggc cagatatacg cgttgacatt
      241 gattattgac tagttattaa tagtaatcaa ttacggggtc attagttcat agcccatata
      301 tggagttccg cgttacataa cttacggtaa atggcccgcc tggctgaccg cccaacgacc
      361 cccgcccatt gacgtcaata atgacgtatg ttcccatagt aacgccaata gggactttcc
      421 attgacgtca atgggtggag tatttacggt aaactgccca cttggcagta catcaagtgt
      481 atcatatgcc aagtacgccc cctattgacg tcaatgacgg taaatggccc gcctggcatt
      541 atgcccagta catgacctta tgggactttc ctacttggca gtacatctac gtattagtca
      601 tcgctattac catggtgatg cggttttggc agtacatcaa tgggcgtgga tagcggtttg
      661 actcacgggg atttccaagt ctccacccca ttgacgtcaa tgggagtttg ttttggcacc
      721 aaaatcaacg ggactttcca aaatgtcgta acaactccgc cccattgacg caaatgggcg
      781 gtaggcgtgt acggtgggag gtctatataa gcagagctct ctggctaact agagaaccca
      841 ctgcttactg gcttatcgaa attaatacga ctcactatag ggagacccaa gctggctagc
      901 gtttaaacgg gccctctaga ctcgagcggt gccaccatgg actataagga ccacgacgga
      961 gactacaagg atcatgatat tgattacaaa gacgatgacg ataagatggc cccaaagaag
     1021 aagcggaagg tcggtatcca cggagtccca gcagccgaca agaagtacag catcggcctg
     1081 gacatcggca ccaactctgt gggctgggcc gtgatcaccg acgagtacaa ggtgcccagc
     1141 aagaaattca aggtgctggg caacaccgac cggcacagca tcaagaagaa cctgatcgga
     1201 gccctgctgt tcgacagcgg cgaaacagcc gaggccaccc ggctgaagag aaccgccaga
     1261 agaagataca ccagacggaa gaaccggatc tgctatctgc aagagatctt cagcaacgag
     1321 atggccaagg tggacgacag cttcttccac agactggaag agtccttcct ggtggaagag
     1381 gataagaagc acgagcggca ccccatcttc ggcaacatcg tggacgaggt ggcctaccac
     1441 gagaagtacc ccaccatcta ccacctgaga aagaaactgg tggacagcac cgacaaggcc
     1501 gacctgcggc tgatctatct ggccctggcc cacatgatca agttccgggg ccacttcctg
     1561 atcgagggcg acctgaaccc cgacaacagc gacgtggaca agctgttcat ccagctggtg
     1621 cagacctaca accagctgtt cgaggaaaac cccatcaacg ccagcggcgt ggacgccaag
     1681 gccatcctgt ctgccagact gagcaagagc agacggctgg aaaatctgat cgcccagctg
     1741 cccggcgaga agaagaatgg cctgttcgga aacctgattg ccctgagcct gggcctgacc
     1801 cccaacttca agagcaactt cgacctggcc gaggatgcca aactgcagct gagcaaggac
     1861 acctacgacg acgacctgga caacctgctg gcccagatcg gcgaccagta cgccgacctg
     1921 tttctggccg ccaagaacct gtccgacgcc atcctgctga gcgacatcct gagagtgaac
     1981 accgagatca ccaaggcccc cctgagcgcc tctatgatca agagatacga cgagcaccac
     2041 caggacctga ccctgctgaa agctctcgtg cggcagcagc tgcctgagaa gtacaaagag
     2101 attttcttcg accagagcaa gaacggctac gccggctaca ttgacggcgg agccagccag
     2161 gaagagttct acaagttcat caagcccatc ctggaaaaga tggacggcac cgaggaactg
     2221 ctcgtgaagc tgaacagaga ggacctgctg cggaagcagc ggaccttcga caacggcagc
     2281 atcccccacc agatccacct gggagagctg cacgccattc tgcggcggca ggaagatttt
     2341 tacccattcc tgaaggacaa ccgggaaaag atcgagaaga tcctgacctt ccgcatcccc
     2401 tactacgtgg gccctctggc caggggaaac agcagattcg cctggatgac cagaaagagc
     2461 gaggaaacca tcaccccctg gaacttcgag gaagtggtgg acaagggcgc ttccgcccag
     2521 agcttcatcg agcggatgac caacttcgat aagaacctgc ccaacgagaa ggtgctgccc
     2581 aagcacagcc tgctgtacga gtacttcacc gtgtataacg agctgaccaa agtgaaatac
     2641 gtgaccgagg gaatgagaaa gcccgccttc ctgagcggcg agcagaaaaa ggccatcgtg
     2701 gacctgctgt tcaagaccaa ccggaaagtg accgtgaagc agctgaaaga gagcggactt
     2761 gctacaactt tggagcggat tgagaagaat ttcgtcataa ctgatcccag gttgcctgat
     2821 aatcctataa tattcgcctc cgtgagtttt cttcaactta cggagtactc cagagaggag
     2881 atactgggaa ggaatgctag attcctccaa ggtccagaaa ctgatagagc tactgtgagg
     2941 aagatacggg atgccattga caatcaaact gaagtgacag tgcaacttat caattacacc
     3001 aagtcaggga aaaaattctg gaacctgttc catttgcaac ccatgaggga ccaaaagggc
     3061 gatgtgcaat atttcatagg cgttcaactt gatggtactg aacacgtcag agatgcggcg
     3121 gagcgagaag gagtgatgct gattaagaaa acagcagaga atatcgacga agcggcgaaa
     3181 ggaagcgact acttcaagaa aatcgagtgc ttcgactccg tggaaatctc cggcgtggaa
     3241 gatcggttca acgcctccct gggcacatac cacgatctgc tgaaaattat caaggacaag
     3301 gacttcctgg acaatgagga aaacgaggac attctggaag atatcgtgct gaccctgaca
     3361 ctgtttgagg acagagagat gatcgaggaa cggctgaaaa cctatgccca cctgttcgac
     3421 gacaaagtga tgaagcagct gaagcggcgg agatacaccg gctggggcag gctgagccgg
     3481 aagctgatca acggcatccg ggacaagcag tccggcaaga caatcctgga tttcctgaag
     3541 tccgacggct tcgccaacag aaacttcatg cagctgatcc acgacgacag cctgaccttt
     3601 aaagaggaca tccagaaagc ccaggtgtcc ggccagggcg atagcctgca cgagcacatt
     3661 gccaatctgg ccggcagccc cgccattaag aagggcatcc tgcagacagt gaaggtggtg
     3721 gacgagctcg tgaaagtgat gggccggcac aagcccgaga acatcgtgat cgaaatggcc
     3781 agagagaacc agaccaccca gaagggacag aagaacagcc gcgagagaat gaagcggatc
     3841 gaagagggca tcaaagagct gggcagccag atcctgaaag aacaccccgt ggaaaacacc
     3901 cagctgcaga acgagaagct gtacctgtac tacctgcaga atgggcggga tatgtacgtg
     3961 gaccaggaac tggacatcaa ccggctgtcc gactacgatg tggaccatat cgtgcctcag
     4021 agctttctga aggacgactc catcgacaac aaggtgctga ccagaagcga caagaaccgg
     4081 ggcaagagcg acaacgtgcc ctccgaagag gtcgtgaaga agatgaagaa ctactggcgg
     4141 cagctgctga acgccaagct gattacccag agaaagttcg acaatctgac caaggccgag
     4201 agaggcggcc tgagcgaact ggataaggcc ggcttcatca agagacagct ggtggaaacc
     4261 cggcagatca caaagcacgt ggcacagatc ctggactccc ggatgaacac taagtacgac
     4321 gagaatgaca agctgatccg ggaagtgaaa gtgatcaccc tgaagtccaa gctggtgtcc
     4381 gatttccgga aggatttcca gttttacaaa gtgcgcgaga tcaacaacta ccaccacgcc
     4441 cacgacgcct acctgaacgc cgtcgtggga accgccctga tcaaaaagta ccctaagctg
     4501 gaaagcgagt tcgtgtacgg cgactacaag gtgtacgacg tgcggaagat gatcgccaag
     4561 agcgagcagg aaatcggcaa ggctaccgcc aagtacttct tctacagcaa catcatgaac
     4621 tttttcaaga ccgagattac cctggccaac ggcgagatcc ggaagcggcc tctgatcgag
     4681 acaaacggcg aaaccgggga gatcgtgtgg gataagggcc gggattttgc caccgtgcgg
     4741 aaagtgctga gcatgcccca agtgaatatc gtgaaaaaga ccgaggtgca gacaggcggc
     4801 ttcagcaaag agtctatcct gcccaagagg aacagcgata agctgatcgc cagaaagaag
     4861 gactgggacc ctaagaagta cggcggcttc gacagcccca ccgtggccta ttctgtgctg
     4921 gtggtggcca aagtggaaaa gggcaagtcc aagaaactga agagtgtgaa agagctgctg
     4981 gggatcacca tcatggaaag aagcagcttc gagaagaatc ccatcgactt tctggaagcc
     5041 aagggctaca aagaagtgaa aaaggacctg atcatcaagc tgcctaagta ctccctgttc
     5101 gagctggaaa acggccggaa gagaatgctg gcctctgccg gcgaactgca gaagggaaac
     5161 gaactggccc tgccctccaa atatgtgaac ttcctgtacc tggccagcca ctatgagaag
     5221 ctgaagggct cccccgagga taatgagcag aaacagctgt ttgtggaaca gcacaagcac
     5281 tacctggacg agatcatcga gcagatcagc gagttctcca agagagtgat cctggccgac
     5341 gctaatctgg acaaagtgct gtccgcctac aacaagcacc gggataagcc catcagagag
     5401 caggccgaga atatcatcca cctgtttacc ctgaccaatc tgggagcccc tgccgccttc
     5461 aagtactttg acaccaccat cgaccggaag aggtacacca gcaccaaaga ggtgctggac
     5521 gccaccctga tccaccagag catcaccggc ctgtacgaga cacggatcga cctgtctcag
     5581 ctgggaggcg acaaaaggcc ggcggccacg aaaaaggccg gccaggcaaa aaagaaaaag
     5641 gaattctagc tgaagttcat ctgcaccaaa gcttaagttt aaaccgctga tcagcctcga
     5701 ctgtgccttc tagttgccag ccatctgttg tttgcccctc ccccgtgcct tccttgaccc
     5761 tggaaggtgc cactcccact gtcctttcct aataaaatga ggaaattgca tcgcattgtc
     5821 tgagtaggtg tcattctatt ctggggggtg gggtggggca ggacagcaag ggggaggatt
     5881 gggaagacaa tagcaggcat gctggggatg cggtgggctc tatggcttct gaggcggaaa
     5941 gaaccagctg gggctctagg gggtatcccc nnnnnnnnnn nnnnnnnnnn nnnnnnnnnn
     6001 nnnnnnnnnn nnnnnnnnnn nnnnnnnnnn nnnnnnnnnn nnnnnnnnnn nnnnnnnnnn
     6061 nnnnnnnnnn nnnnnnnnnn nnnnnnnnnn nnnncnnnnn nnnnnnnnnn nnnnnnnnnn
     6121 nnnnnnnnnn nnnnnnnnnn nnnnnnnnnn nnnnnnnnnn nnnnnnnnnn nnnnnnnnnn
     6181 nnnnnnannn nnnnnnnnnn nnnnnnnnnn nnnnnnnnnn nnnnnnnnnn nnnnnncctt
     6241 tgacgttgga gtccacgttc tttaatagtg gactcttgtt ccaaactgga acaacactca
     6301 accctatctc ggtctattct tttgatttat aagggatttt gccgatttcg gcctattggt
     6361 taaaaaatga gctgatttaa caaaaattta acgcgaatta attctgtgga atgtgtgtca
     6421 gttagggtgt ggaaagtccc caggctcccc agcaggcaga agtatgcaaa gcatgcatct
     6481 caattagtca gcaaccaggt gtggaaagtc cccaggctcc ccagcaggca gaagtatgca
     6541 aagcatgcat ctcaattagt cagcaaccat agtcccgccc ctaactccgc ccatcccgcc
     6601 cctaactccg cccagttccg cccattctcc gccccatggc tgactaattt tttttattta
     6661 tgcagaggcc gaggccgcct ctgcctctga gctattccag aagtagtgag gaggcttttt
     6721 tggaggccta ggcttttgca aaaagctccc gggagcttgt atatccattt tcggatctga
     6781 tcaagagaca ggatgaggat cgtttcgcat gattgaacaa gatggattgc acgcaggttc
     6841 tccggccgct tgggtggaga ggctattcgg ctatgactgg gcacaacaga caatcggctg
     6901 ctctgatgcc gccgtgttcc ggctgtcagc gcaggggcgc ccggttcttt ttgtcaagac
     6961 cgacctgtcc ggtgccctga atgaactgca ggacgaggca gcgcggctat cgtggctggc
     7021 cacgacgggc gttccttgcg cagctgtgct cgacgttgtc actgaagcgg gaagggactg
     7081 gctgctattg ggcgaagtgc cggggcagga tctcctgtca tctcaccttg ctcctgccga
     7141 gaaagtatcc atcatggctg atgcaatgcg gcggctgcat acgcttgatc cggctacctg
     7201 cccattcgac caccaagcga aacatcgcat cgagcgagca cgtactcgga tggaagccgg
     7261 tcttgtcgat caggatgatc tggacgaaga gcatcagggg ctcgcgccag ccgaactgtt
     7321 cgccaggctc aaggcgcgca tgcccgacgg cgaggatctc gtcgtgaccc atggcgatgc
     7381 ctgcttgccg aatatcatgg tggaaaatgg ccgcttttct ggattcatcg actgtggccg
     7441 gctgggtgtg gcggaccgct atcaggacat agcgttggct acccgtgata ttgctgaaga
     7501 gcttggcggc gaatgggctg accgcttcct cgtgctttac ggtatcgccg ctcccgattc
     7561 gcagcgcatc gccttctatc gccttcttga cgagttcttc tgagcgggac tctggggttc
     7621 gaaatgaccg accaagcgac gcccaacctg ccatcacgag atttcgattc caccgccgcc
     7681 ttctatgaaa ggttgggctt cggaatcgtt ttccgggacg ccggctggat gatcctccag
     7741 cgcggggatc tcatgctgga gttcttcgcc caccccaact tgtttattgc agcttataat
     7801 ggttacaaat aaagcaatag catcacaaat ttcacaaata aagcattttt ttcactgcat
     7861 tctagttgtg gtttgtccaa actcatcaat gtatcttatc atgtctgtat accgtcgacc
     7921 tctagctaga gcttggcgta atcatggtca tagctgtttc ctgtgtgaaa ttgttatccg
     7981 ctcacaattc cacacaacat acgagccgga agcataaagt gtaaagcctg gggtgcctaa
     8041 tgagtgagct aactcacatt aattgcgttg cgctcactgc ccgctttcca gtcgggaaac
     8101 ctgtcgtgcc agctgcatta atgaatcggc caacgcgcgg ggagaggcgg tttgcgtatt
     8161 gggcgctctt ccgcttcctc gctcactgac tcgctgcgct cggtcgttcg gctgcggcga
     8221 gcggtatcag ctcactcaaa ggcggtaata cggttatcca cagaatcagg ggataacgca
     8281 ggaaagaaca tgtgagcaaa aggccagcaa aaggccagga accgtaaaaa ggccgcgttg
     8341 ctggcgtttt tccataggct ccgcccccct gacgagcatc acaaaaatcg acgctcaagt
     8401 cagaggtggc gaaacccgac aggactataa agataccagg cgtttccccc tggaagctcc
     8461 ctcgtgcgct ctcctgttcc gaccctgccg cttaccggat acctgtccgc ctttctccct
     8521 tcgggaagcg tggcgctttc tcatagctca cgctgtaggt atctcagttc ggtgtaggtc
     8581 gttcgctcca agctgggctg tgtgcacgaa ccccccgttc agcccgaccg ctgcgcctta
     8641 tccggtaact atcgtcttga gtccaacccg gtaagacacg acttatcgcc actggcagca
     8701 gccactggta acaggattag cagagcgagg tatgtaggcg gtgctacaga gttcttgaag
     8761 tggtggccta actacggcta cactagaaga acagtatttg gtatctgcgc tctgctgaag
     8821 ccagttacct tcggaaaaag agttggtagc tcttgatccg gcaaacaaac caccgctggt
     8881 agcggttttt ttgtttgcaa gcagcagatt acgcgcagaa aaaaaggatc tcaagaagat
     8941 cctttgatct tttctacggg gtctgacgct cagtggaacg aaaactcacg ttaagggatt
     9001 ttggtcatga gattatcaaa aaggatcttc acctagatcc ttttaaatta aaaatgaagt
     9061 tttaaatcaa tctaaagtat atatgagtaa acttggtctg acagttacca atgcttaatc
     9121 agtgaggcac ctatctcagc gatctgtcta tttcgttcat ccatagttgc ctgactcccc
     9181 gtcgtgtaga taactacgat acgggagggc ttaccatctg gccccagtgc tgcaatgata
     9241 ccgcgagacc cacgctcacc ggctccagat ttatcagcaa taaaccagcc agccggaagg
     9301 gccgagcgca gaagtggtcc tgcaacttta tccgcctcca tccagtctat taattgttgc
     9361 cgggaagcta gagtaagtag ttcgccagtt aatagtttgc gcaacgttgt tgccattgct
     9421 acaggcatcg tggtgtcacg ctcgtcgttt ggtatggctt cattcagctc cggttcccaa
     9481 cgatcaaggc gagttacatg atcccccatg ttgtgcaaaa aagcggttag ctccttcggt
     9541 cctccgatcg ttgtcagaag taagttggcc gcagtgttat cactcatggt tatggcagca
     9601 ctgcataatt ctcttactgt catgccatcc gtaagatgct tttctgtgac tggtgagtac
     9661 tcaaccaagt cattctgaga atagtgtatg cggcgaccga gttgctcttg cccggcgtca
     9721 atacgggata ataccgcgcc acatagcaga actttaaaag tgctcatcat tggaaaacgt
     9781 tcttcggggc gaaaactctc aaggatctta ccgctgttga gatccagttc gatgtaaccc
     9841 actcgtgcac ccaactgatc ttcagcatct tttactttca ccagcgtttc tgggtgagca
     9901 aaaacaggaa ggcaaaatgc cgcaaaaaag ggaataaggg cgacacggaa atgttgaata
     9961 ctcatactct tcctttttca atattattga agcatttatc agggttattg tctcatgagc
    10021 ggatacatat ttgaatgtat ttagaaaaat aaacaaatag gggttccgcg cacatttccc
    10081 cgaaaagtgc cacctgacgt c
//
