# Supplementary material for: Modular engineering of thermoresponsive allosteric proteins
Source: Nat Chem Biol. 2026 Feb 12;22(5):751–8. doi: 10.1038/s41589-026-02151-y (PMC13128441; doi:10.1038/s41589-026-02151-y)
Supplement: Supplementary file 3 — Raw data supplementary figures, GenBank files, structures, T7 gels and western blot images. [file 41589_2026_2151_MOESM3_ESM.zip › Supplementary_Data/genebank_files/SpyCas9-E566-LOV_C450A_K488N.gb]

LOCUS       SpyCas9-E566-LOV_C450A_K488N       10101 bp    DNA     circular UNA 11-FEB-2025
DEFINITION  M518.
ACCESSION   urn.local...ty-ij5s1j6
VERSION     urn.local...ty-ij5s1j6
KEYWORDS    .
SOURCE      
  ORGANISM  .
FEATURES             Location/Qualifiers
     enhancer        235..614
                     /note="human cytomegalovirus immediate early enhancer"
                     /label="CMV enhancer"
     promoter        615..818
                     /note="human cytomegalovirus (CMV) immediate early 
                     promoter"
                     /label="CMV promoter"
     promoter        863..881
                     /note="promoter for bacteriophage T7 RNA polymerase"
                     /label="T7 promoter"
     CDS             940..1005
                     /codon_start=1
                     /product="three tandem FLAG(R) epitope tags, followed by
                     an enterokinase cleavage site"
                     /translation="DYKDHDGDYKDHDIDYKDDDDK"
                     /label="3xFLAG"
     CDS             1012..1032
                     /codon_start=1
                     /product="nuclear localization signal of SV40 large T 
                     antigen"
                     /translation="PKKKRKV"
                     /label="SV40 NLS"
     CDS             1057..5592
                     /codon_start=1
                     /product="Cas9 (Csn1) endonuclease from the Streptococcus
                     pyogenes Type II CRISPR/Cas system"
                     /note="generates RNA-guided double strand breaks in DNA"
                     /translation="DKKYSIGLDIGTNSVGWAVITDEYKVPSKKFKVLGNTDRHSIKK
                     NLIGALLFDSGETAEATRLKRTARRRYTRRKNRICYLQEIFSNEMAKVDDSFFHRLEE
                     SFLVEEDKKHERHPIFGNIVDEVAYHEKYPTIYHLRKKLVDSTDKADLRLIYLALAHM
                     IKFRGHFLIEGDLNPDNSDVDKLFIQLVQTYNQLFEENPINASGVDAKAILSARLSKS
                     RRLENLIAQLPGEKKNGLFGNLIALSLGLTPNFKSNFDLAEDAKLQLSKDTYDDDLDN
                     LLAQIGDQYADLFLAAKNLSDAILLSDILRVNTEITKAPLSASMIKRYDEHHQDLTLL
                     KALVRQQLPEKYKEIFFDQSKNGYAGYIDGGASQEEFYKFIKPILEKMDGTEELLVKL
                     NREDLLRKQRTFDNGSIPHQIHLGELHAILRRQEDFYPFLKDNREKIEKILTFRIPYY
                     VGPLARGNSRFAWMTRKSEETITPWNFEEVVDKGASAQSFIERMTNFDKNLPNEKVLP
                     KHSLLYEYFTVYNELTKVKYVTEGMRKPAFLSGEQKKAIVDLLFKTNRKVTVKQLKED
                     YFKKIECFDSVEISGVEDRFNASLGTYHDLLKIIKDKDFLDNEENEDILEDIVLTLTL
                     FEDREMIEERLKTYAHLFDDKVMKQLKRRRYTGWGRLSRKLINGIRDKQSGKTILDFL
                     KSDGFANRNFMQLIHDDSLTFKEDIQKAQVSGQGDSLHEHIANLAGSPAIKKGILQTV
                     KVVDELVKVMGRHKPENIVIEMARENQTTQKGQKNSRERMKRIEEGIKELGSQILKEH
                     PVENTQLQNEKLYLYYLQNGRDMYVDQELDINRLSDYDVDHIVPQSFLKDDSIDNKVL
                     TRSDKNRGKSDNVPSEEVVKKMKNYWRQLLNAKLITQRKFDNLTKAERGGLSELDKAG
                     FIKRQLVETRQITKHVAQILDSRMNTKYDENDKLIREVKVITLKSKLVSDFRKDFQFY
                     KVREINNYHHAHDAYLNAVVGTALIKKYPKLESEFVYGDYKVYDVRKMIAKSEQEIGK
                     ATAKYFFYSNIMNFFKTEITLANGEIRKRPLIETNGETGEIVWDKGRDFATVRKVLSM
                     PQVNIVKKTEVQTGGFSKESILPKRNSDKLIARKKDWDPKKYGGFDSPTVAYSVLVVA
                     KVEKGKSKKLKSVKELLGITIMERSSFEKNPIDFLEAKGYKEVKKDLIIKLPKYSLFE
                     LENGRKRMLASAGELQKGNELALPSKYVNFLYLASHYEKLKGSPEDNEQKQLFVEQHK
                     HYLDEIIEQISEFSKRVILADANLDKVLSAYNKHRDKPIREQAENIIHLFTLTNLGAP
                     AAFKYFDTTIDRKRYTSTKEVLDATLIHQSITGLYETRIDLSQLGGD"
                     /modified_by="anno"
                     /label="Cas9"
     CDS             2758..3180
                     /transl_table=1
                     /codon_start=1
                     /translation="LATTLERIEKNFVITDPRLPDNPIIFASDSFLQLTEYSREEILG
                     RN"
                     /modified_by="anno"
                     /label="AsLOV2 hs"
     CDS             5593..5640
                     /codon_start=1
                     /product="bipartite nuclear localization signal from 
                     nucleoplasmin"
                     /translation="KRPAATKKAGQAKKKK"
                     /label="nucleoplasmin NLS"
     polyA_signal    5701..5925
                     /note="bovine growth hormone polyadenylation signal"
                     /label="bGH poly(A) signal"
     rep_origin      5971..6399
                     /direction="RIGHT"
                     /note="f1 bacteriophage origin of replication; arrow 
                     indicates direction of (+) strand synthesis"
                     /label="f1 ori"
     promoter        6413..6742
                     /note="SV40 enhancer and early promoter"
                     /label="SV40 promoter"
     rep_origin      6593..6728
                     /note="SV40 origin of replication"
                     /label="SV40 ori"
     CDS             6809..7603
                     /codon_start=1
                     /gene="aph(3')-II (or nptII)"
                     /product="aminoglycoside phosphotransferase from Tn5"
                     /note="confers resistance to neomycin, kanamycin, and
                     G418(Geneticin(R))"
                     /translation="MIEQDGLHAGSPAAWVERLFGYDWAQQTIGCSDAAVFRLSAQGR
                     PVLFVKTDLSGALNELQDEAARLSWLATTGVPCAAVLDVVTEAGRDWLLLGEVPGQDL
                     LSSHLAPAEKVSIMADAMRRLHTLDPATCPFDHQAKHRIERARTRMEAGLVDQDDLDE
                     EHQGLAPAELFARLKARMPDGEDLVVTHGDACLPNIMVENGRFSGFIDCGRLGVADRY
                     QDIALATRDIAEELGGEWADRFLVLYGIAAPDSQRIAFYRLLDEFF"
                     /label="NeoR/KanR"
     polyA_signal    7777..7898
                     /note="SV40 polyadenylation signal"
                     /label="SV40 poly(A) signal"
     protein_bind    7971..7987
                     /bound_moiety="lac repressor encoded by lacI"
                     /note="The lac repressor binds to the lac operator to 
                     inhibit transcription in E. coli. This inhibition can be
                     relieved by adding lactose or
                     isopropyl-beta-D-thiogalactopyranoside (IPTG)."
                     /label="lac operator"
     promoter        complement(7995..8025)
                     /note="promoter for the E. coli lac operon"
                     /label="lac promoter"
     protein_bind    8040..8061
                     /bound_moiety="E. coli catabolite activator protein"
                     /note="CAP binding activates transcription in the
                     presenceof cAMP."
                     /label="CAP binding site"
     rep_origin      complement(8349..8934)
                     /direction="LEFT"
                     /note="high-copy-number ColE1/pMB1/pBR322/pUC origin of 
                     replication"
                     /label="ori"
     CDS             complement(9105..9965)
                     /codon_start=1
                     /gene="bla"
                     /product="beta-lactamase"
                     /note="confers resistance to ampicillin, carbenicillin,
                     and related antibiotics"
                     /translation="MSIQHFRVALIPFFAAFCLPVFAHPETLVKVKDAEDQLGARVGY
                     IELDLNSGKILESFRPEERFPMMSTFKVLLCGAVLSRIDAGQEQLGRRIHYSQNDLVE
                     YSPVTEKHLTDGMTVRELCSAAITMSDNTAANLLLTTIGGPKELTAFLHNMGDHVTRL
                     DRWEPELNEAIPNDERDTTMPVAMATTLRKLLTGELLTLASRQQLIDWMEADKVAGPL
                     LRSALPAGWFIADKSGAGERGSRGIIAALGPDGKPSRIVVIYTTGSQATMDERNRQIA
                     EIGASLIKHW"
                     /label="AmpR"
     promoter        complement(9966..10070)
                     /gene="bla"
                     /label="AmpR promoter"
ORIGIN      
        1 gacggatcgg gagatctccc gatcccctat ggtgcactct cagtacaatc tgctctgatg
       61 ccgcatagtt aagccagtat ctgctccctg cttgtgtgtt ggaggtcgct gagtagtgcg
      121 cgagcaaaat ttaagctaca acaaggcaag gcttgaccga caattgcatg aagaatctgc
      181 ttagggttag gcgttttgcg ctgcttcgcg atgtacgggc cagatatacg cgttgacatt
      241 gattattgac tagttattaa tagtaatcaa ttacggggtc attagttcat agcccatata
      301 tggagttccg cgttacataa cttacggtaa atggcccgcc tggctgaccg cccaacgacc
      361 cccgcccatt gacgtcaata atgacgtatg ttcccatagt aacgccaata gggactttcc
      421 attgacgtca atgggtggag tatttacggt aaactgccca cttggcagta catcaagtgt
      481 atcatatgcc aagtacgccc cctattgacg tcaatgacgg taaatggccc gcctggcatt
      541 atgcccagta catgacctta tgggactttc ctacttggca gtacatctac gtattagtca
      601 tcgctattac catggtgatg cggttttggc agtacatcaa tgggcgtgga tagcggtttg
      661 actcacgggg atttccaagt ctccacccca ttgacgtcaa tgggagtttg ttttggcacc
      721 aaaatcaacg ggactttcca aaatgtcgta acaactccgc cccattgacg caaatgggcg
      781 gtaggcgtgt acggtgggag gtctatataa gcagagctct ctggctaact agagaaccca
      841 ctgcttactg gcttatcgaa attaatacga ctcactatag ggagacccaa gctggctagc
      901 gtttaaacgg gccctctaga ctcgagcggt gccaccatgg actataagga ccacgacgga
      961 gactacaagg atcatgatat tgattacaaa gacgatgacg ataagatggc cccaaagaag
     1021 aagcggaagg tcggtatcca cggagtccca gcagccgaca agaagtacag catcggcctg
     1081 gacatcggca ccaactctgt gggctgggcc gtgatcaccg acgagtacaa ggtgcccagc
     1141 aagaaattca aggtgctggg caacaccgac cggcacagca tcaagaagaa cctgatcgga
     1201 gccctgctgt tcgacagcgg cgaaacagcc gaggccaccc ggctgaagag aaccgccaga
     1261 agaagataca ccagacggaa gaaccggatc tgctatctgc aagagatctt cagcaacgag
     1321 atggccaagg tggacgacag cttcttccac agactggaag agtccttcct ggtggaagag
     1381 gataagaagc acgagcggca ccccatcttc ggcaacatcg tggacgaggt ggcctaccac
     1441 gagaagtacc ccaccatcta ccacctgaga aagaaactgg tggacagcac cgacaaggcc
     1501 gacctgcggc tgatctatct ggccctggcc cacatgatca agttccgggg ccacttcctg
     1561 atcgagggcg acctgaaccc cgacaacagc gacgtggaca agctgttcat ccagctggtg
     1621 cagacctaca accagctgtt cgaggaaaac cccatcaacg ccagcggcgt ggacgccaag
     1681 gccatcctgt ctgccagact gagcaagagc agacggctgg aaaatctgat cgcccagctg
     1741 cccggcgaga agaagaatgg cctgttcgga aacctgattg ccctgagcct gggcctgacc
     1801 cccaacttca agagcaactt cgacctggcc gaggatgcca aactgcagct gagcaaggac
     1861 acctacgacg acgacctgga caacctgctg gcccagatcg gcgaccagta cgccgacctg
     1921 tttctggccg ccaagaacct gtccgacgcc atcctgctga gcgacatcct gagagtgaac
     1981 accgagatca ccaaggcccc cctgagcgcc tctatgatca agagatacga cgagcaccac
     2041 caggacctga ccctgctgaa agctctcgtg cggcagcagc tgcctgagaa gtacaaagag
     2101 attttcttcg accagagcaa gaacggctac gccggctaca ttgacggcgg agccagccag
     2161 gaagagttct acaagttcat caagcccatc ctggaaaaga tggacggcac cgaggaactg
     2221 ctcgtgaagc tgaacagaga ggacctgctg cggaagcagc ggaccttcga caacggcagc
     2281 atcccccacc agatccacct gggagagctg cacgccattc tgcggcggca ggaagatttt
     2341 tacccattcc tgaaggacaa ccgggaaaag atcgagaaga tcctgacctt ccgcatcccc
     2401 tactacgtgg gccctctggc caggggaaac agcagattcg cctggatgac cagaaagagc
     2461 gaggaaacca tcaccccctg gaacttcgag gaagtggtgg acaagggcgc ttccgcccag
     2521 agcttcatcg agcggatgac caacttcgat aagaacctgc ccaacgagaa ggtgctgccc
     2581 aagcacagcc tgctgtacga gtacttcacc gtgtataacg agctgaccaa agtgaaatac
     2641 gtgaccgagg gaatgagaaa gcccgccttc ctgagcggcg agcagaaaaa ggccatcgtg
     2701 gacctgctgt tcaagaccaa ccggaaagtg accgtgaagc agctgaaaga gagcggactt
     2761 gctacaactt tggagcggat tgagaagaat ttcgtcataa ctgatcccag gttgcctgat
     2821 aatcctataa tattcgcctc cgatagtttt cttcaactta cggagtactc cagagaggag
     2881 atactgggaa ggaatgctag attcctccaa ggtccagaaa ctgatagagc tactgtgagg
     2941 aagatacggg atgccattga caatcaaact gaagtgacag tgcaacttat caattacacc
     3001 aagtcaggga acaaattctg gaacctgttc catttgcaac ccatgaggga ccaaaagggc
     3061 gatgtgcaat atttcatagg cgttcaactt gatggtactg aacacgtcag agatgcggcg
     3121 gagcgagaag gagtgatgct gattaagaaa acagcagaga atatcgacga agcggcgaaa
     3181 ggaagcgact acttcaagaa aatcgagtgc ttcgactccg tggaaatctc cggcgtggaa
     3241 gatcggttca acgcctccct gggcacatac cacgatctgc tgaaaattat caaggacaag
     3301 gacttcctgg acaatgagga aaacgaggac attctggaag atatcgtgct gaccctgaca
     3361 ctgtttgagg acagagagat gatcgaggaa cggctgaaaa cctatgccca cctgttcgac
     3421 gacaaagtga tgaagcagct gaagcggcgg agatacaccg gctggggcag gctgagccgg
     3481 aagctgatca acggcatccg ggacaagcag tccggcaaga caatcctgga tttcctgaag
     3541 tccgacggct tcgccaacag aaacttcatg cagctgatcc acgacgacag cctgaccttt
     3601 aaagaggaca tccagaaagc ccaggtgtcc ggccagggcg atagcctgca cgagcacatt
     3661 gccaatctgg ccggcagccc cgccattaag aagggcatcc tgcagacagt gaaggtggtg
     3721 gacgagctcg tgaaagtgat gggccggcac aagcccgaga acatcgtgat cgaaatggcc
     3781 agagagaacc agaccaccca gaagggacag aagaacagcc gcgagagaat gaagcggatc
     3841 gaagagggca tcaaagagct gggcagccag atcctgaaag aacaccccgt ggaaaacacc
     3901 cagctgcaga acgagaagct gtacctgtac tacctgcaga atgggcggga tatgtacgtg
     3961 gaccaggaac tggacatcaa ccggctgtcc gactacgatg tggaccatat cgtgcctcag
     4021 agctttctga aggacgactc catcgacaac aaggtgctga ccagaagcga caagaaccgg
     4081 ggcaagagcg acaacgtgcc ctccgaagag gtcgtgaaga agatgaagaa ctactggcgg
     4141 cagctgctga acgccaagct gattacccag agaaagttcg acaatctgac caaggccgag
     4201 agaggcggcc tgagcgaact ggataaggcc ggcttcatca agagacagct ggtggaaacc
     4261 cggcagatca caaagcacgt ggcacagatc ctggactccc ggatgaacac taagtacgac
     4321 gagaatgaca agctgatccg ggaagtgaaa gtgatcaccc tgaagtccaa gctggtgtcc
     4381 gatttccgga aggatttcca gttttacaaa gtgcgcgaga tcaacaacta ccaccacgcc
     4441 cacgacgcct acctgaacgc cgtcgtggga accgccctga tcaaaaagta ccctaagctg
     4501 gaaagcgagt tcgtgtacgg cgactacaag gtgtacgacg tgcggaagat gatcgccaag
     4561 agcgagcagg aaatcggcaa ggctaccgcc aagtacttct tctacagcaa catcatgaac
     4621 tttttcaaga ccgagattac cctggccaac ggcgagatcc ggaagcggcc tctgatcgag
     4681 acaaacggcg aaaccgggga gatcgtgtgg gataagggcc gggattttgc caccgtgcgg
     4741 aaagtgctga gcatgcccca agtgaatatc gtgaaaaaga ccgaggtgca gacaggcggc
     4801 ttcagcaaag agtctatcct gcccaagagg aacagcgata agctgatcgc cagaaagaag
     4861 gactgggacc ctaagaagta cggcggcttc gacagcccca ccgtggccta ttctgtgctg
     4921 gtggtggcca aagtggaaaa gggcaagtcc aagaaactga agagtgtgaa agagctgctg
     4981 gggatcacca tcatggaaag aagcagcttc gagaagaatc ccatcgactt tctggaagcc
     5041 aagggctaca aagaagtgaa aaaggacctg atcatcaagc tgcctaagta ctccctgttc
     5101 gagctggaaa acggccggaa gagaatgctg gcctctgccg gcgaactgca gaagggaaac
     5161 gaactggccc tgccctccaa atatgtgaac ttcctgtacc tggccagcca ctatgagaag
     5221 ctgaagggct cccccgagga taatgagcag aaacagctgt ttgtggaaca gcacaagcac
     5281 tacctggacg agatcatcga gcagatcagc gagttctcca agagagtgat cctggccgac
     5341 gctaatctgg acaaagtgct gtccgcctac aacaagcacc gggataagcc catcagagag
     5401 caggccgaga atatcatcca cctgtttacc ctgaccaatc tgggagcccc tgccgccttc
     5461 aagtactttg acaccaccat cgaccggaag aggtacacca gcaccaaaga ggtgctggac
     5521 gccaccctga tccaccagag catcaccggc ctgtacgaga cacggatcga cctgtctcag
     5581 ctgggaggcg acaaaaggcc ggcggccacg aaaaaggccg gccaggcaaa aaagaaaaag
     5641 gaattctagc tgaagttcat ctgcaccaaa gcttaagttt aaaccgctga tcagcctcga
     5701 ctgtgccttc tagttgccag ccatctgttg tttgcccctc ccccgtgcct tccttgaccc
     5761 tggaaggtgc cactcccact gtcctttcct aataaaatga ggaaattgca tcgcattgtc
     5821 tgagtaggtg tcattctatt ctggggggtg gggtggggca ggacagcaag ggggaggatt
     5881 gggaagacaa tagcaggcat gctggggatg cggtgggctc tatggcttct gaggcggaaa
     5941 gaaccagctg gggctctagg gggtatcccc nnnnnnnnnn nnnnnnnnnn nnnnnnnnnn
     6001 nnnnnnnnnn nnnnnnnnnn nnnnnnnnnn nnnnnnnnnn nnnnnnnnnn nnnnnnnnnn
     6061 nnnnnnnnnn nnnnnnnnnn nnnnnnnnnn nnnncnnnnn nnnnnnnnnn nnnnnnnnnn
     6121 nnnnnnnnnn nnnnnnnnnn nnnnnnnnnn nnnnnnnnnn nnnnnnnnnn nnnnnnnnnn
     6181 nnnnnnannn nnnnnnnnnn nnnnnnnnnn nnnnnnnnnn nnnnnnnnnn nnnnnncctt
     6241 tgacgttgga gtccacgttc tttaatagtg gactcttgtt ccaaactgga acaacactca
     6301 accctatctc ggtctattct tttgatttat aagggatttt gccgatttcg gcctattggt
     6361 taaaaaatga gctgatttaa caaaaattta acgcgaatta attctgtgga atgtgtgtca
     6421 gttagggtgt ggaaagtccc caggctcccc agcaggcaga agtatgcaaa gcatgcatct
     6481 caattagtca gcaaccaggt gtggaaagtc cccaggctcc ccagcaggca gaagtatgca
     6541 aagcatgcat ctcaattagt cagcaaccat agtcccgccc ctaactccgc ccatcccgcc
     6601 cctaactccg cccagttccg cccattctcc gccccatggc tgactaattt tttttattta
     6661 tgcagaggcc gaggccgcct ctgcctctga gctattccag aagtagtgag gaggcttttt
     6721 tggaggccta ggcttttgca aaaagctccc gggagcttgt atatccattt tcggatctga
     6781 tcaagagaca ggatgaggat cgtttcgcat gattgaacaa gatggattgc acgcaggttc
     6841 tccggccgct tgggtggaga ggctattcgg ctatgactgg gcacaacaga caatcggctg
     6901 ctctgatgcc gccgtgttcc ggctgtcagc gcaggggcgc ccggttcttt ttgtcaagac
     6961 cgacctgtcc ggtgccctga atgaactgca ggacgaggca gcgcggctat cgtggctggc
     7021 cacgacgggc gttccttgcg cagctgtgct cgacgttgtc actgaagcgg gaagggactg
     7081 gctgctattg ggcgaagtgc cggggcagga tctcctgtca tctcaccttg ctcctgccga
     7141 gaaagtatcc atcatggctg atgcaatgcg gcggctgcat acgcttgatc cggctacctg
     7201 cccattcgac caccaagcga aacatcgcat cgagcgagca cgtactcgga tggaagccgg
     7261 tcttgtcgat caggatgatc tggacgaaga gcatcagggg ctcgcgccag ccgaactgtt
     7321 cgccaggctc aaggcgcgca tgcccgacgg cgaggatctc gtcgtgaccc atggcgatgc
     7381 ctgcttgccg aatatcatgg tggaaaatgg ccgcttttct ggattcatcg actgtggccg
     7441 gctgggtgtg gcggaccgct atcaggacat agcgttggct acccgtgata ttgctgaaga
     7501 gcttggcggc gaatgggctg accgcttcct cgtgctttac ggtatcgccg ctcccgattc
     7561 gcagcgcatc gccttctatc gccttcttga cgagttcttc tgagcgggac tctggggttc
     7621 gaaatgaccg accaagcgac gcccaacctg ccatcacgag atttcgattc caccgccgcc
     7681 ttctatgaaa ggttgggctt cggaatcgtt ttccgggacg ccggctggat gatcctccag
     7741 cgcggggatc tcatgctgga gttcttcgcc caccccaact tgtttattgc agcttataat
     7801 ggttacaaat aaagcaatag catcacaaat ttcacaaata aagcattttt ttcactgcat
     7861 tctagttgtg gtttgtccaa actcatcaat gtatcttatc atgtctgtat accgtcgacc
     7921 tctagctaga gcttggcgta atcatggtca tagctgtttc ctgtgtgaaa ttgttatccg
     7981 ctcacaattc cacacaacat acgagccgga agcataaagt gtaaagcctg gggtgcctaa
     8041 tgagtgagct aactcacatt aattgcgttg cgctcactgc ccgctttcca gtcgggaaac
     8101 ctgtcgtgcc agctgcatta atgaatcggc caacgcgcgg ggagaggcgg tttgcgtatt
     8161 gggcgctctt ccgcttcctc gctcactgac tcgctgcgct cggtcgttcg gctgcggcga
     8221 gcggtatcag ctcactcaaa ggcggtaata cggttatcca cagaatcagg ggataacgca
     8281 ggaaagaaca tgtgagcaaa aggccagcaa aaggccagga accgtaaaaa ggccgcgttg
     8341 ctggcgtttt tccataggct ccgcccccct gacgagcatc acaaaaatcg acgctcaagt
     8401 cagaggtggc gaaacccgac aggactataa agataccagg cgtttccccc tggaagctcc
     8461 ctcgtgcgct ctcctgttcc gaccctgccg cttaccggat acctgtccgc ctttctccct
     8521 tcgggaagcg tggcgctttc tcatagctca cgctgtaggt atctcagttc ggtgtaggtc
     8581 gttcgctcca agctgggctg tgtgcacgaa ccccccgttc agcccgaccg ctgcgcctta
     8641 tccggtaact atcgtcttga gtccaacccg gtaagacacg acttatcgcc actggcagca
     8701 gccactggta acaggattag cagagcgagg tatgtaggcg gtgctacaga gttcttgaag
     8761 tggtggccta actacggcta cactagaaga acagtatttg gtatctgcgc tctgctgaag
     8821 ccagttacct tcggaaaaag agttggtagc tcttgatccg gcaaacaaac caccgctggt
     8881 agcggttttt ttgtttgcaa gcagcagatt acgcgcagaa aaaaaggatc tcaagaagat
     8941 cctttgatct tttctacggg gtctgacgct cagtggaacg aaaactcacg ttaagggatt
     9001 ttggtcatga gattatcaaa aaggatcttc acctagatcc ttttaaatta aaaatgaagt
     9061 tttaaatcaa tctaaagtat atatgagtaa acttggtctg acagttacca atgcttaatc
     9121 agtgaggcac ctatctcagc gatctgtcta tttcgttcat ccatagttgc ctgactcccc
     9181 gtcgtgtaga taactacgat acgggagggc ttaccatctg gccccagtgc tgcaatgata
     9241 ccgcgagacc cacgctcacc ggctccagat ttatcagcaa taaaccagcc agccggaagg
     9301 gccgagcgca gaagtggtcc tgcaacttta tccgcctcca tccagtctat taattgttgc
     9361 cgggaagcta gagtaagtag ttcgccagtt aatagtttgc gcaacgttgt tgccattgct
     9421 acaggcatcg tggtgtcacg ctcgtcgttt ggtatggctt cattcagctc cggttcccaa
     9481 cgatcaaggc gagttacatg atcccccatg ttgtgcaaaa aagcggttag ctccttcggt
     9541 cctccgatcg ttgtcagaag taagttggcc gcagtgttat cactcatggt tatggcagca
     9601 ctgcataatt ctcttactgt catgccatcc gtaagatgct tttctgtgac tggtgagtac
     9661 tcaaccaagt cattctgaga atagtgtatg cggcgaccga gttgctcttg cccggcgtca
     9721 atacgggata ataccgcgcc acatagcaga actttaaaag tgctcatcat tggaaaacgt
     9781 tcttcggggc gaaaactctc aaggatctta ccgctgttga gatccagttc gatgtaaccc
     9841 actcgtgcac ccaactgatc ttcagcatct tttactttca ccagcgtttc tgggtgagca
     9901 aaaacaggaa ggcaaaatgc cgcaaaaaag ggaataaggg cgacacggaa atgttgaata
     9961 ctcatactct tcctttttca atattattga agcatttatc agggttattg tctcatgagc
    10021 ggatacatat ttgaatgtat ttagaaaaat aaacaaatag gggttccgcg cacatttccc
    10081 cgaaaagtgc cacctgacgt c
//
