# Supplementary material for: Modular engineering of thermoresponsive allosteric proteins
Source: Nat Chem Biol. 2026 Feb 12;22(5):751–8. doi: 10.1038/s41589-026-02151-y (PMC13128441; doi:10.1038/s41589-026-02151-y)
Supplement: Supplementary file 3 — Raw data supplementary figures, GenBank files, structures, T7 gels and western blot images. [file 41589_2026_2151_MOESM3_ESM.zip › Supplementary_Data/genebank_files/SpyCas9-T1048-GR2.gb]

LOCUS       SpyCas9-T1048-GR2       10467 bp ds-DNA     circular SYN 11-FEB-2025
DEFINITION  #4670.
ACCESSION
VERSION     .
KEYWORDS    .
SOURCE      synthetic DNA construct
  ORGANISM  recombinant plasmid.
REFERENCE   1  (bases 1 to 10467)
  AUTHORS   Trial User
  TITLE     Direct Submission
  JOURNAL   Exported Dec 10, 2024 from SnapGene 4.2.11 http://www.snapgene.com
FEATURES             Location/Qualifiers
     CDS             1..960
                     /codon_start=1
                     /product="Cas9 (Csn1) endonuclease from the Streptococcus
                     pyogenes Type II CRISPR/Cas system"
                     /note="generates RNA-guided double strand breaks in DNA"
                     /translation="EITLANGEIRKRPLIETNGETGEIVWDKGRDFATVRKVLSMPQV
                     NIVKKTEVQTGGFSKESILPKRNSDKLIARKKDWDPKKYGGFDSPTVAYSVLVVAKVE
                     KGKSKKLKSVKELLGITIMERSSFEKNPIDFLEAKGYKEVKKDLIIKLPKYSLFELEN
                     GRKRMLASAGELQKGNELALPSKYVNFLYLASHYEKLKGSPEDNEQKQLFVEQHKHYL
                     DEIIEQISEFSKRVILADANLDKVLSAYNKHRDKPIREQAENIIHLFTLTNLGAPAAF
                     KYFDTTIDRKRYTSTKEVLDATLIHQSITGLYETRIDLSQLGGD"
                     /label="Cas9"
     CDS             961..1008
                     /codon_start=1
                     /product="bipartite nuclear localization signal from 
                     nucleoplasmin"
                     /translation="KRPAATKKAGQAKKKK"
                     /label="nucleoplasmin NLS"
     polyA_signal    1069..1293
                     /note="bovine growth hormone polyadenylation signal"
                     /label="bGH poly(A) signal"
     rep_origin      1339..1767
                     /direction="RIGHT"
                     /note="f1 bacteriophage origin of replication; arrow 
                     indicates direction of (+) strand synthesis"
                     /label="f1 ori"
     promoter        1781..2110
                     /note="SV40 enhancer and early promoter"
                     /label="SV40 promoter"
     rep_origin      1961..2096
                     /note="SV40 origin of replication"
                     /label="SV40 ori"
     CDS             2177..2971
                     /codon_start=1
                     /gene="aph(3')-II (or nptII)"
                     /product="aminoglycoside phosphotransferase from Tn5"
                     /note="confers resistance to neomycin, kanamycin, and G418
                      (Geneticin(R))"
                     /translation="MIEQDGLHAGSPAAWVERLFGYDWAQQTIGCSDAAVFRLSAQGR
                     PVLFVKTDLSGALNELQDEAARLSWLATTGVPCAAVLDVVTEAGRDWLLLGEVPGQDL
                     LSSHLAPAEKVSIMADAMRRLHTLDPATCPFDHQAKHRIERARTRMEAGLVDQDDLDE
                     EHQGLAPAELFARLKARMPDGEDLVVTHGDACLPNIMVENGRFSGFIDCGRLGVADRY
                     QDIALATRDIAEELGGEWADRFLVLYGIAAPDSQRIAFYRLLDEFF"
                     /label="NeoR/KanR"
     polyA_signal    3145..3266
                     /note="SV40 polyadenylation signal"
                     /label="SV40 poly(A) signal"
     protein_bind    3339..3355
                     /bound_moiety="lac repressor encoded by lacI"
                     /note="The lac repressor binds to the lac operator to 
                     inhibit transcription in E. coli. This inhibition can be
                     relieved by adding lactose or
                     isopropyl-beta-D-thiogalactopyranoside (IPTG)."
                     /label="lac operator"
     promoter        complement(3363..3393)
                     /note="promoter for the E. coli lac operon"
                     /label="lac promoter"
     protein_bind    3408..3429
                     /bound_moiety="E. coli catabolite activator protein"
                     /note="CAP binding activates transcription in the presence
                      of cAMP."
                     /label="CAP binding site"
     rep_origin      complement(3717..4302)
                     /direction="LEFT"
                     /note="high-copy-number ColE1/pMB1/pBR322/pUC origin of 
                     replication"
                     /label="ori"
     CDS             complement(4473..5333)
                     /codon_start=1
                     /gene="bla"
                     /product="beta-lactamase"
                     /note="confers resistance to ampicillin, carbenicillin,
                     and related antibiotics"
                     /translation="MSIQHFRVALIPFFAAFCLPVFAHPETLVKVKDAEDQLGARVGY
                     IELDLNSGKILESFRPEERFPMMSTFKVLLCGAVLSRIDAGQEQLGRRIHYSQNDLVE
                     YSPVTEKHLTDGMTVRELCSAAITMSDNTAANLLLTTIGGPKELTAFLHNMGDHVTRL
                     DRWEPELNEAIPNDERDTTMPVAMATTLRKLLTGELLTLASRQQLIDWMEADKVAGPL
                     LRSALPAGWFIADKSGAGERGSRGIIAALGPDGKPSRIVVIYTTGSQATMDERNRQIA
                     EIGASLIKHW"
                     /label="AmpR"
     promoter        complement(5334..5438)
                     /gene="bla"
                     /label="AmpR promoter"
     enhancer        5704..6083
                     /note="human cytomegalovirus immediate early enhancer"
                     /label="CMV enhancer"
     promoter        6084..6287
                     /note="human cytomegalovirus (CMV) immediate early 
                     promoter"
                     /label="CMV promoter"
     promoter        6332..6350
                     /note="promoter for bacteriophage T7 RNA polymerase"
                     /label="T7 promoter"
     CDS             6409..6474
                     /codon_start=1
                     /product="three tandem FLAG(R) epitope tags, followed by
                     an enterokinase cleavage site"
                     /translation="DYKDHDGDYKDHDIDYKDDDDK"
                     /label="3xFLAG"
     CDS             6481..6501
                     /codon_start=1
                     /product="nuclear localization signal of SV40 large T 
                     antigen"
                     /translation="PKKKRKV"
                     /label="SV40 NLS"
     CDS             6526..9662
                     /codon_start=1
                     /product="Cas9 (Csn1) endonuclease from the Streptococcus
                     pyogenes Type II CRISPR/Cas system"
                     /note="generates RNA-guided double strand breaks in DNA"
                     /translation="DKKYSIGLDIGTNSVGWAVITDEYKVPSKKFKVLGNTDRHSIKK
                     NLIGALLFDSGETAEATRLKRTARRRYTRRKNRICYLQEIFSNEMAKVDDSFFHRLEE
                     SFLVEEDKKHERHPIFGNIVDEVAYHEKYPTIYHLRKKLVDSTDKADLRLIYLALAHM
                     IKFRGHFLIEGDLNPDNSDVDKLFIQLVQTYNQLFEENPINASGVDAKAILSARLSKS
                     RRLENLIAQLPGEKKNGLFGNLIALSLGLTPNFKSNFDLAEDAKLQLSKDTYDDDLDN
                     LLAQIGDQYADLFLAAKNLSDAILLSDILRVNTEITKAPLSASMIKRYDEHHQDLTLL
                     KALVRQQLPEKYKEIFFDQSKNGYAGYIDGGASQEEFYKFIKPILEKMDGTEELLVKL
                     NREDLLRKQRTFDNGSIPHQIHLGELHAILRRQEDFYPFLKDNREKIEKILTFRIPYY
                     VGPLARGNSRFAWMTRKSEETITPWNFEEVVDKGASAQSFIERMTNFDKNLPNEKVLP
                     KHSLLYEYFTVYNELTKVKYVTEGMRKPAFLSGEQKKAIVDLLFKTNRKVTVKQLKED
                     YFKKIECFDSVEISGVEDRFNASLGTYHDLLKIIKDKDFLDNEENEDILEDIVLTLTL
                     FEDREMIEERLKTYAHLFDDKVMKQLKRRRYTGWGRLSRKLINGIRDKQSGKTILDFL
                     KSDGFANRNFMQLIHDDSLTFKEDIQKAQVSGQGDSLHEHIANLAGSPAIKKGILQTV
                     KVVDELVKVMGRHKPENIVIEMARENQTTQKGQKNSRERMKRIEEGIKELGSQILKEH
                     PVENTQLQNEKLYLYYLQNGRDMYVDQELDINRLSDYDVDHIVPQSFLKDDSIDNKVL
                     TRSDKNRGKSDNVPSEEVVKKMKNYWRQLLNAKLITQRKFDNLTKAERGGLSELDKAG
                     FIKRQLVETRQITKHVAQILDSRMNTKYDENDKLIREVKVITLKSKLVSDFRKDFQFY
                     KVREINNYHHAHDAYLNAVVGTALIKKYPKLESEFVYGDYKVYDVRKMIAKSEQEIGK
                     ATAKYFFYSNIMNFF"
                     /label="Cas9"
     CDS             9673..9885
                     /codon_start=1
                     /note="/vntifkey=21 after Rihtar et al. 2023 
                     (https://www.nature.com/articles/s41589-022-01136-x)"
                     /translation="NSSQNWQRFYQLTKLLDSMHEMVGGLLQFCFYTFVNKSLSVEFP
                     EMLAEIISNQLPKFNAGSVKPLLFHQK"
                     /label="AncGR2\C176"
     CDS             9889..9933
                     /codon_start=1
                     /translation="GGSGGSGGSGGSGGS"
                     /label="(GGS)5 Linker"
     CDS             9937..10461
                     /note="/vntifkey=21 after Rihtar et al. 2023 
                     (https://www.nature.com/articles/s41589-022-01136-x)"
                     /modified_by="anno"
                     /label="AncGR2N175"
ORIGIN      
        1 gagattaccc tggccaacgg cgagatccgg aagcggcctc tgatcgagac aaacggcgaa
       61 accggggaga tcgtgtggga taagggccgg gattttgcca ccgtgcggaa agtgctgagc
      121 atgccccaag tgaatatcgt gaaaaagacc gaggtgcaga caggcggctt cagcaaagag
      181 tctatcctgc ccaagaggaa cagcgataag ctgatcgcca gaaagaagga ctgggaccct
      241 aagaagtacg gcggcttcga cagccccacc gtggcctatt ctgtgctggt ggtggccaaa
      301 gtggaaaagg gcaagtccaa gaaactgaag agtgtgaaag agctgctggg gatcaccatc
      361 atggaaagaa gcagcttcga gaagaatccc atcgactttc tggaagccaa gggctacaaa
      421 gaagtgaaaa aggacctgat catcaagctg cctaagtact ccctgttcga gctggaaaac
      481 ggccggaaga gaatgctggc ctctgccggc gaactgcaga agggaaacga actggccctg
      541 ccctccaaat atgtgaactt cctgtacctg gccagccact atgagaagct gaagggctcc
      601 cccgaggata atgagcagaa acagctgttt gtggaacagc acaagcacta cctggacgag
      661 atcatcgagc agatcagcga gttctccaag agagtgatcc tggccgacgc taatctggac
      721 aaagtgctgt ccgcctacaa caagcaccgg gataagccca tcagagagca ggccgagaat
      781 atcatccacc tgtttaccct gaccaatctg ggagcccctg ccgccttcaa gtactttgac
      841 accaccatcg accggaagag gtacaccagc accaaagagg tgctggacgc caccctgatc
      901 caccagagca tcaccggcct gtacgagaca cggatcgacc tgtctcagct gggaggcgac
      961 aaaaggccgg cggccacgaa aaaggccggc caggcaaaaa agaaaaagga attctagctg
     1021 aagttcatct gcaccaaagc ttaagtttaa accgctgatc agcctcgact gtgccttcta
     1081 gttgccagcc atctgttgtt tgcccctccc ccgtgccttc cttgaccctg gaaggtgcca
     1141 ctcccactgt cctttcctaa taaaatgagg aaattgcatc gcattgtctg agtaggtgtc
     1201 attctattct ggggggtggg gtggggcagg acagcaaggg ggaggattgg gaagacaata
     1261 gcaggcatgc tggggatgcg gtgggctcta tggcttctga ggcggaaaga accagctggg
     1321 gctctagggg gtatccccnn nnnnnnnnnn nnnnnnnnnn nnnnnnnnnn nnnnnnnnnn
     1381 nnnnnnnnnn nnnnnnnnnn nnnnnnnnnn nnnnnnnnnn nnnnnnnnnn nnnnnnnnnn
     1441 nnnnnnnnnn nnnnnnnnnn nncnnnnnnn nnnnnnnnnn nnnnnnnnnn nnnnnnnnnn
     1501 nnnnnnnnnn nnnnnnnnnn nnnnnnnnnn nnnnnnnnnn nnnnnnnnnn nnnnannnnn
     1561 nnnnnnnnnn nnnnnnnnnn nnnnnnnnnn nnnnnnnnnn nnnncctttg acgttggagt
     1621 ccacgttctt taatagtgga ctcttgttcc aaactggaac aacactcaac cctatctcgg
     1681 tctattcttt tgatttataa gggattttgc cgatttcggc ctattggtta aaaaatgagc
     1741 tgatttaaca aaaatttaac gcgaattaat tctgtggaat gtgtgtcagt tagggtgtgg
     1801 aaagtcccca ggctccccag caggcagaag tatgcaaagc atgcatctca attagtcagc
     1861 aaccaggtgt ggaaagtccc caggctcccc agcaggcaga agtatgcaaa gcatgcatct
     1921 caattagtca gcaaccatag tcccgcccct aactccgccc atcccgcccc taactccgcc
     1981 cagttccgcc cattctccgc cccatggctg actaattttt tttatttatg cagaggccga
     2041 ggccgcctct gcctctgagc tattccagaa gtagtgagga ggcttttttg gaggcctagg
     2101 cttttgcaaa aagctcccgg gagcttgtat atccattttc ggatctgatc aagagacagg
     2161 atgaggatcg tttcgcatga ttgaacaaga tggattgcac gcaggttctc cggccgcttg
     2221 ggtggagagg ctattcggct atgactgggc acaacagaca atcggctgct ctgatgccgc
     2281 cgtgttccgg ctgtcagcgc aggggcgccc ggttcttttt gtcaagaccg acctgtccgg
     2341 tgccctgaat gaactgcagg acgaggcagc gcggctatcg tggctggcca cgacgggcgt
     2401 tccttgcgca gctgtgctcg acgttgtcac tgaagcggga agggactggc tgctattggg
     2461 cgaagtgccg gggcaggatc tcctgtcatc tcaccttgct cctgccgaga aagtatccat
     2521 catggctgat gcaatgcggc ggctgcatac gcttgatccg gctacctgcc cattcgacca
     2581 ccaagcgaaa catcgcatcg agcgagcacg tactcggatg gaagccggtc ttgtcgatca
     2641 ggatgatctg gacgaagagc atcaggggct cgcgccagcc gaactgttcg ccaggctcaa
     2701 ggcgcgcatg cccgacggcg aggatctcgt cgtgacccat ggcgatgcct gcttgccgaa
     2761 tatcatggtg gaaaatggcc gcttttctgg attcatcgac tgtggccggc tgggtgtggc
     2821 ggaccgctat caggacatag cgttggctac ccgtgatatt gctgaagagc ttggcggcga
     2881 atgggctgac cgcttcctcg tgctttacgg tatcgccgct cccgattcgc agcgcatcgc
     2941 cttctatcgc cttcttgacg agttcttctg agcgggactc tggggttcga aatgaccgac
     3001 caagcgacgc ccaacctgcc atcacgagat ttcgattcca ccgccgcctt ctatgaaagg
     3061 ttgggcttcg gaatcgtttt ccgggacgcc ggctggatga tcctccagcg cggggatctc
     3121 atgctggagt tcttcgccca ccccaacttg tttattgcag cttataatgg ttacaaataa
     3181 agcaatagca tcacaaattt cacaaataaa gcattttttt cactgcattc tagttgtggt
     3241 ttgtccaaac tcatcaatgt atcttatcat gtctgtatac cgtcgacctc tagctagagc
     3301 ttggcgtaat catggtcata gctgtttcct gtgtgaaatt gttatccgct cacaattcca
     3361 cacaacatac gagccggaag cataaagtgt aaagcctggg gtgcctaatg agtgagctaa
     3421 ctcacattaa ttgcgttgcg ctcactgccc gctttccagt cgggaaacct gtcgtgccag
     3481 ctgcattaat gaatcggcca acgcgcgggg agaggcggtt tgcgtattgg gcgctcttcc
     3541 gcttcctcgc tcactgactc gctgcgctcg gtcgttcggc tgcggcgagc ggtatcagct
     3601 cactcaaagg cggtaatacg gttatccaca gaatcagggg ataacgcagg aaagaacatg
     3661 tgagcaaaag gccagcaaaa ggccaggaac cgtaaaaagg ccgcgttgct ggcgtttttc
     3721 cataggctcc gcccccctga cgagcatcac aaaaatcgac gctcaagtca gaggtggcga
     3781 aacccgacag gactataaag ataccaggcg tttccccctg gaagctccct cgtgcgctct
     3841 cctgttccga ccctgccgct taccggatac ctgtccgcct ttctcccttc gggaagcgtg
     3901 gcgctttctc atagctcacg ctgtaggtat ctcagttcgg tgtaggtcgt tcgctccaag
     3961 ctgggctgtg tgcacgaacc ccccgttcag cccgaccgct gcgccttatc cggtaactat
     4021 cgtcttgagt ccaacccggt aagacacgac ttatcgccac tggcagcagc cactggtaac
     4081 aggattagca gagcgaggta tgtaggcggt gctacagagt tcttgaagtg gtggcctaac
     4141 tacggctaca ctagaagaac agtatttggt atctgcgctc tgctgaagcc agttaccttc
     4201 ggaaaaagag ttggtagctc ttgatccggc aaacaaacca ccgctggtag cggttttttt
     4261 gtttgcaagc agcagattac gcgcagaaaa aaaggatctc aagaagatcc tttgatcttt
     4321 tctacggggt ctgacgctca gtggaacgaa aactcacgtt aagggatttt ggtcatgaga
     4381 ttatcaaaaa ggatcttcac ctagatcctt ttaaattaaa aatgaagttt taaatcaatc
     4441 taaagtatat atgagtaaac ttggtctgac agttaccaat gcttaatcag tgaggcacct
     4501 atctcagcga tctgtctatt tcgttcatcc atagttgcct gactccccgt cgtgtagata
     4561 actacgatac gggagggctt accatctggc cccagtgctg caatgatacc gcgagaccca
     4621 cgctcaccgg ctccagattt atcagcaata aaccagccag ccggaagggc cgagcgcaga
     4681 agtggtcctg caactttatc cgcctccatc cagtctatta attgttgccg ggaagctaga
     4741 gtaagtagtt cgccagttaa tagtttgcgc aacgttgttg ccattgctac aggcatcgtg
     4801 gtgtcacgct cgtcgtttgg tatggcttca ttcagctccg gttcccaacg atcaaggcga
     4861 gttacatgat cccccatgtt gtgcaaaaaa gcggttagct ccttcggtcc tccgatcgtt
     4921 gtcagaagta agttggccgc agtgttatca ctcatggtta tggcagcact gcataattct
     4981 cttactgtca tgccatccgt aagatgcttt tctgtgactg gtgagtactc aaccaagtca
     5041 ttctgagaat agtgtatgcg gcgaccgagt tgctcttgcc cggcgtcaat acgggataat
     5101 accgcgccac atagcagaac tttaaaagtg ctcatcattg gaaaacgttc ttcggggcga
     5161 aaactctcaa ggatcttacc gctgttgaga tccagttcga tgtaacccac tcgtgcaccc
     5221 aactgatctt cagcatcttt tactttcacc agcgtttctg ggtgagcaaa aacaggaagg
     5281 caaaatgccg caaaaaaggg aataagggcg acacggaaat gttgaatact catactcttc
     5341 ctttttcaat attattgaag catttatcag ggttattgtc tcatgagcgg atacatattt
     5401 gaatgtattt agaaaaataa acaaataggg gttccgcgca catttccccg aaaagtgcca
     5461 cctgacgtcg acggatcggg agatctcccg atcccctatg gtgcactctc agtacaatct
     5521 gctctgatgc cgcatagtta agccagtatc tgctccctgc ttgtgtgttg gaggtcgctg
     5581 agtagtgcgc gagcaaaatt taagctacaa caaggcaagg cttgaccgac aattgcatga
     5641 agaatctgct tagggttagg cgttttgcgc tgcttcgcga tgtacgggcc agatatacgc
     5701 gttgacattg attattgact agttattaat agtaatcaat tacggggtca ttagttcata
     5761 gcccatatat ggagttccgc gttacataac ttacggtaaa tggcccgcct ggctgaccgc
     5821 ccaacgaccc ccgcccattg acgtcaataa tgacgtatgt tcccatagta acgccaatag
     5881 ggactttcca ttgacgtcaa tgggtggagt atttacggta aactgcccac ttggcagtac
     5941 atcaagtgta tcatatgcca agtacgcccc ctattgacgt caatgacggt aaatggcccg
     6001 cctggcatta tgcccagtac atgaccttat gggactttcc tacttggcag tacatctacg
     6061 tattagtcat cgctattacc atggtgatgc ggttttggca gtacatcaat gggcgtggat
     6121 agcggtttga ctcacgggga tttccaagtc tccaccccat tgacgtcaat gggagtttgt
     6181 tttggcacca aaatcaacgg gactttccaa aatgtcgtaa caactccgcc ccattgacgc
     6241 aaatgggcgg taggcgtgta cggtgggagg tctatataag cagagctctc tggctaacta
     6301 gagaacccac tgcttactgg cttatcgaaa ttaatacgac tcactatagg gagacccaag
     6361 ctggctagcg tttaaacggg ccctctagac tcgagcggtg ccaccatgga ctataaggac
     6421 cacgacggag actacaagga tcatgatatt gattacaaag acgatgacga taagatggcc
     6481 ccaaagaaga agcggaaggt cggtatccac ggagtcccag cagccgacaa gaagtacagc
     6541 atcggcctgg acatcggcac caactctgtg ggctgggccg tgatcaccga cgagtacaag
     6601 gtgcccagca agaaattcaa ggtgctgggc aacaccgacc ggcacagcat caagaagaac
     6661 ctgatcggag ccctgctgtt cgacagcggc gaaacagccg aggccacccg gctgaagaga
     6721 accgccagaa gaagatacac cagacggaag aaccggatct gctatctgca agagatcttc
     6781 agcaacgaga tggccaaggt ggacgacagc ttcttccaca gactggaaga gtccttcctg
     6841 gtggaagagg ataagaagca cgagcggcac cccatcttcg gcaacatcgt ggacgaggtg
     6901 gcctaccacg agaagtaccc caccatctac cacctgagaa agaaactggt ggacagcacc
     6961 gacaaggccg acctgcggct gatctatctg gccctggccc acatgatcaa gttccggggc
     7021 cacttcctga tcgagggcga cctgaacccc gacaacagcg acgtggacaa gctgttcatc
     7081 cagctggtgc agacctacaa ccagctgttc gaggaaaacc ccatcaacgc cagcggcgtg
     7141 gacgccaagg ccatcctgtc tgccagactg agcaagagca gacggctgga aaatctgatc
     7201 gcccagctgc ccggcgagaa gaagaatggc ctgttcggaa acctgattgc cctgagcctg
     7261 ggcctgaccc ccaacttcaa gagcaacttc gacctggccg aggatgccaa actgcagctg
     7321 agcaaggaca cctacgacga cgacctggac aacctgctgg cccagatcgg cgaccagtac
     7381 gccgacctgt ttctggccgc caagaacctg tccgacgcca tcctgctgag cgacatcctg
     7441 agagtgaaca ccgagatcac caaggccccc ctgagcgcct ctatgatcaa gagatacgac
     7501 gagcaccacc aggacctgac cctgctgaaa gctctcgtgc ggcagcagct gcctgagaag
     7561 tacaaagaga ttttcttcga ccagagcaag aacggctacg ccggctacat tgacggcgga
     7621 gccagccagg aagagttcta caagttcatc aagcccatcc tggaaaagat ggacggcacc
     7681 gaggaactgc tcgtgaagct gaacagagag gacctgctgc ggaagcagcg gaccttcgac
     7741 aacggcagca tcccccacca gatccacctg ggagagctgc acgccattct gcggcggcag
     7801 gaagattttt acccattcct gaaggacaac cgggaaaaga tcgagaagat cctgaccttc
     7861 cgcatcccct actacgtggg ccctctggcc aggggaaaca gcagattcgc ctggatgacc
     7921 agaaagagcg aggaaaccat caccccctgg aacttcgagg aagtggtgga caagggcgct
     7981 tccgcccaga gcttcatcga gcggatgacc aacttcgata agaacctgcc caacgagaag
     8041 gtgctgccca agcacagcct gctgtacgag tacttcaccg tgtataacga gctgaccaaa
     8101 gtgaaatacg tgaccgaggg aatgagaaag cccgccttcc tgagcggcga gcagaaaaag
     8161 gccatcgtgg acctgctgtt caagaccaac cggaaagtga ccgtgaagca gctgaaagag
     8221 gactacttca agaaaatcga gtgcttcgac tccgtggaaa tctccggcgt ggaagatcgg
     8281 ttcaacgcct ccctgggcac ataccacgat ctgctgaaaa ttatcaagga caaggacttc
     8341 ctggacaatg aggaaaacga ggacattctg gaagatatcg tgctgaccct gacactgttt
     8401 gaggacagag agatgatcga ggaacggctg aaaacctatg cccacctgtt cgacgacaaa
     8461 gtgatgaagc agctgaagcg gcggagatac accggctggg gcaggctgag ccggaagctg
     8521 atcaacggca tccgggacaa gcagtccggc aagacaatcc tggatttcct gaagtccgac
     8581 ggcttcgcca acagaaactt catgcagctg atccacgacg acagcctgac ctttaaagag
     8641 gacatccaga aagcccaggt gtccggccag ggcgatagcc tgcacgagca cattgccaat
     8701 ctggccggca gccccgccat taagaagggc atcctgcaga cagtgaaggt ggtggacgag
     8761 ctcgtgaaag tgatgggccg gcacaagccc gagaacatcg tgatcgaaat ggccagagag
     8821 aaccagacca cccagaaggg acagaagaac agccgcgaga gaatgaagcg gatcgaagag
     8881 ggcatcaaag agctgggcag ccagatcctg aaagaacacc ccgtggaaaa cacccagctg
     8941 cagaacgaga agctgtacct gtactacctg cagaatgggc gggatatgta cgtggaccag
     9001 gaactggaca tcaaccggct gtccgactac gatgtggacc atatcgtgcc tcagagcttt
     9061 ctgaaggacg actccatcga caacaaggtg ctgaccagaa gcgacaagaa ccggggcaag
     9121 agcgacaacg tgccctccga agaggtcgtg aagaagatga agaactactg gcggcagctg
     9181 ctgaacgcca agctgattac ccagagaaag ttcgacaatc tgaccaaggc cgagagaggc
     9241 ggcctgagcg aactggataa ggccggcttc atcaagagac agctggtgga aacccggcag
     9301 atcacaaagc acgtggcaca gatcctggac tcccggatga acactaagta cgacgagaat
     9361 gacaagctga tccgggaagt gaaagtgatc accctgaagt ccaagctggt gtccgatttc
     9421 cggaaggatt tccagtttta caaagtgcgc gagatcaaca actaccacca cgcccacgac
     9481 gcctacctga acgccgtcgt gggaaccgcc ctgatcaaaa agtaccctaa gctggaaagc
     9541 gagttcgtgt acggcgacta caaggtgtac gacgtgcgga agatgatcgc caagagcgag
     9601 caggaaatcg gcaaggctac cgccaagtac ttcttctaca gcaacatcat gaactttttc
     9661 aagaccagcg gaaacagcag ccagaactgg cagaggttct accagctgac caagctgctg
     9721 gacagcatgc acgagatggt gggcggcctg ctccagttct gcttctacac cttcgtgaac
     9781 aagagcctga gcgtggagtt ccccgagatg ctggccgaga tcatcagcaa ccagctgcct
     9841 aagtttaatg ccggcagcgt gaagcccctg ctgttccacc agaagggggg cggaagcggc
     9901 ggatccggcg gatctggcgg atcgggcggg agtggactga tcagcctgct ggaggtgatc
     9961 gagcccgagg tgctgtacag cggctacgac agcaccctgc ccgacaccag caccaggctg
    10021 atgagcaccc tgaacaggct gggcggcagg caggtggtga gcgccgtgaa gtgggccaag
    10081 gccctgcccg gcttcaggaa cctgcacctg gacgaccaga tgaccctgct gcagtacagc
    10141 tggatgagcc tgatggcctt cagcctgggc tggaggagct acaagcagag caacggcaac
    10201 atgctgtgct tcgcccccga cctggtgatc aacgaggaga ggatgcagct gccctacatg
    10261 tacgaccagt gccagcagat gctgaagatc agcagcgagt tcgtgaggct gcaggtgagc
    10321 tacgacgagt acctgtgcat gaaggtgctg ctgctgctga gcaccgtgcc caaggacggc
    10381 ctgaagagcc aggccgtgtt cgacgagatc aggatgacct acatcaagga gctgggcaag
    10441 gccatcgtga agagggaggg cggaagc
//
