# Supplementary material for: Modular engineering of thermoresponsive allosteric proteins
Source: Nat Chem Biol. 2026 Feb 12;22(5):751–8. doi: 10.1038/s41589-026-02151-y (PMC13128441; doi:10.1038/s41589-026-02151-y)
Supplement: Supplementary file 3 — Raw data supplementary figures, GenBank files, structures, T7 gels and western blot images. [file 41589_2026_2151_MOESM3_ESM.zip › Supplementary_Data/genebank_files/SpyCas9.gb]

LOCUS       SpyCas9                 9666 bp ds-DNA     circular SYN 11-FEB-2025
DEFINITION  #70.
ACCESSION
VERSION     .
KEYWORDS    .
SOURCE      synthetic DNA construct
  ORGANISM  recombinant plasmid.
REFERENCE   1  (bases 1 to 9666)
  AUTHORS   DOminik Niopek
  TITLE     Direct Submission
  JOURNAL   Exported May 2, 2018 from SnapGene 4.1.4 http://www.snapgene.com
FEATURES             Location/Qualifiers
     enhancer        235..614
                     /note="human cytomegalovirus immediate early enhancer"
                     /label="CMV enhancer"
     promoter        615..818
                     /note="human cytomegalovirus (CMV) immediate early 
                     promoter"
                     /label="CMV promoter"
     promoter        863..881
                     /note="promoter for bacteriophage T7 RNA polymerase"
                     /label="T7 promoter"
     CDS             940..1005
                     /codon_start=1
                     /product="three tandem FLAG(R) epitope tags, followed by
                     an enterokinase cleavage site"
                     /translation="DYKDHDGDYKDHDIDYKDDDDK"
                     /label="3xFLAG"
     CDS             1012..1032
                     /codon_start=1
                     /product="nuclear localization signal of SV40 large T 
                     antigen"
                     /translation="PKKKRKV"
                     /label="SV40 NLS"
     CDS             1057..5157
                     /codon_start=1
                     /product="Cas9 (Csn1) endonuclease from the Streptococcus
                     pyogenes Type II CRISPR/Cas system"
                     /note="generates RNA-guided double strand breaks in DNA"
                     /translation="DKKYSIGLDIGTNSVGWAVITDEYKVPSKKFKVLGNTDRHSIKK
                     NLIGALLFDSGETAEATRLKRTARRRYTRRKNRICYLQEIFSNEMAKVDDSFFHRLEE
                     SFLVEEDKKHERHPIFGNIVDEVAYHEKYPTIYHLRKKLVDSTDKADLRLIYLALAHM
                     IKFRGHFLIEGDLNPDNSDVDKLFIQLVQTYNQLFEENPINASGVDAKAILSARLSKS
                     RRLENLIAQLPGEKKNGLFGNLIALSLGLTPNFKSNFDLAEDAKLQLSKDTYDDDLDN
                     LLAQIGDQYADLFLAAKNLSDAILLSDILRVNTEITKAPLSASMIKRYDEHHQDLTLL
                     KALVRQQLPEKYKEIFFDQSKNGYAGYIDGGASQEEFYKFIKPILEKMDGTEELLVKL
                     NREDLLRKQRTFDNGSIPHQIHLGELHAILRRQEDFYPFLKDNREKIEKILTFRIPYY
                     VGPLARGNSRFAWMTRKSEETITPWNFEEVVDKGASAQSFIERMTNFDKNLPNEKVLP
                     KHSLLYEYFTVYNELTKVKYVTEGMRKPAFLSGEQKKAIVDLLFKTNRKVTVKQLKED
                     YFKKIECFDSVEISGVEDRFNASLGTYHDLLKIIKDKDFLDNEENEDILEDIVLTLTL
                     FEDREMIEERLKTYAHLFDDKVMKQLKRRRYTGWGRLSRKLINGIRDKQSGKTILDFL
                     KSDGFANRNFMQLIHDDSLTFKEDIQKAQVSGQGDSLHEHIANLAGSPAIKKGILQTV
                     KVVDELVKVMGRHKPENIVIEMARENQTTQKGQKNSRERMKRIEEGIKELGSQILKEH
                     PVENTQLQNEKLYLYYLQNGRDMYVDQELDINRLSDYDVDHIVPQSFLKDDSIDNKVL
                     TRSDKNRGKSDNVPSEEVVKKMKNYWRQLLNAKLITQRKFDNLTKAERGGLSELDKAG
                     FIKRQLVETRQITKHVAQILDSRMNTKYDENDKLIREVKVITLKSKLVSDFRKDFQFY
                     KVREINNYHHAHDAYLNAVVGTALIKKYPKLESEFVYGDYKVYDVRKMIAKSEQEIGK
                     ATAKYFFYSNIMNFFKTEITLANGEIRKRPLIETNGETGEIVWDKGRDFATVRKVLSM
                     PQVNIVKKTEVQTGGFSKESILPKRNSDKLIARKKDWDPKKYGGFDSPTVAYSVLVVA
                     KVEKGKSKKLKSVKELLGITIMERSSFEKNPIDFLEAKGYKEVKKDLIIKLPKYSLFE
                     LENGRKRMLASAGELQKGNELALPSKYVNFLYLASHYEKLKGSPEDNEQKQLFVEQHK
                     HYLDEIIEQISEFSKRVILADANLDKVLSAYNKHRDKPIREQAENIIHLFTLTNLGAP
                     AAFKYFDTTIDRKRYTSTKEVLDATLIHQSITGLYETRIDLSQLGGD"
                     /label="Cas9"
     CDS             5158..5205
                     /codon_start=1
                     /product="bipartite nuclear localization signal from 
                     nucleoplasmin"
                     /translation="KRPAATKKAGQAKKKK"
                     /label="nucleoplasmin NLS"
     polyA_signal    5266..5490
                     /note="bovine growth hormone polyadenylation signal"
                     /label="bGH poly(A) signal"
     rep_origin      5536..5964
                     /direction="RIGHT"
                     /note="f1 bacteriophage origin of replication; arrow 
                     indicates direction of (+) strand synthesis"
                     /label="f1 ori"
     promoter        5978..6307
                     /note="SV40 enhancer and early promoter"
                     /label="SV40 promoter"
     rep_origin      6158..6293
                     /note="SV40 origin of replication"
                     /label="SV40 ori"
     CDS             6374..7168
                     /codon_start=1
                     /gene="aph(3')-II (or nptII)"
                     /product="aminoglycoside phosphotransferase from Tn5"
                     /note="confers resistance to neomycin, kanamycin, and G418
                      (Geneticin(R))"
                     /translation="MIEQDGLHAGSPAAWVERLFGYDWAQQTIGCSDAAVFRLSAQGR
                     PVLFVKTDLSGALNELQDEAARLSWLATTGVPCAAVLDVVTEAGRDWLLLGEVPGQDL
                     LSSHLAPAEKVSIMADAMRRLHTLDPATCPFDHQAKHRIERARTRMEAGLVDQDDLDE
                     EHQGLAPAELFARLKARMPDGEDLVVTHGDACLPNIMVENGRFSGFIDCGRLGVADRY
                     QDIALATRDIAEELGGEWADRFLVLYGIAAPDSQRIAFYRLLDEFF"
                     /label="NeoR/KanR"
     polyA_signal    7342..7463
                     /note="SV40 polyadenylation signal"
                     /label="SV40 poly(A) signal"
     protein_bind    7536..7552
                     /bound_moiety="lac repressor encoded by lacI"
                     /note="The lac repressor binds to the lac operator to 
                     inhibit transcription in E. coli. This inhibition can be
                     relieved by adding lactose or
                     isopropyl-beta-D-thiogalactopyranoside (IPTG)."
                     /label="lac operator"
     promoter        complement(7560..7590)
                     /note="promoter for the E. coli lac operon"
                     /label="lac promoter"
     protein_bind    7605..7626
                     /bound_moiety="E. coli catabolite activator protein"
                     /note="CAP binding activates transcription in the presence
                      of cAMP."
                     /label="CAP binding site"
     rep_origin      complement(7914..8499)
                     /direction="LEFT"
                     /note="high-copy-number ColE1/pMB1/pBR322/pUC origin of 
                     replication"
                     /label="ori"
     CDS             complement(8670..9530)
                     /codon_start=1
                     /gene="bla"
                     /product="beta-lactamase"
                     /note="confers resistance to ampicillin, carbenicillin,
                     and related antibiotics"
                     /translation="MSIQHFRVALIPFFAAFCLPVFAHPETLVKVKDAEDQLGARVGY
                     IELDLNSGKILESFRPEERFPMMSTFKVLLCGAVLSRIDAGQEQLGRRIHYSQNDLVE
                     YSPVTEKHLTDGMTVRELCSAAITMSDNTAANLLLTTIGGPKELTAFLHNMGDHVTRL
                     DRWEPELNEAIPNDERDTTMPVAMATTLRKLLTGELLTLASRQQLIDWMEADKVAGPL
                     LRSALPAGWFIADKSGAGERGSRGIIAALGPDGKPSRIVVIYTTGSQATMDERNRQIA
                     EIGASLIKHW"
                     /label="AmpR"
     promoter        complement(9531..9635)
                     /gene="bla"
                     /label="AmpR promoter"
ORIGIN      
        1 gacggatcgg gagatctccc gatcccctat ggtgcactct cagtacaatc tgctctgatg
       61 ccgcatagtt aagccagtat ctgctccctg cttgtgtgtt ggaggtcgct gagtagtgcg
      121 cgagcaaaat ttaagctaca acaaggcaag gcttgaccga caattgcatg aagaatctgc
      181 ttagggttag gcgttttgcg ctgcttcgcg atgtacgggc cagatatacg cgttgacatt
      241 gattattgac tagttattaa tagtaatcaa ttacggggtc attagttcat agcccatata
      301 tggagttccg cgttacataa cttacggtaa atggcccgcc tggctgaccg cccaacgacc
      361 cccgcccatt gacgtcaata atgacgtatg ttcccatagt aacgccaata gggactttcc
      421 attgacgtca atgggtggag tatttacggt aaactgccca cttggcagta catcaagtgt
      481 atcatatgcc aagtacgccc cctattgacg tcaatgacgg taaatggccc gcctggcatt
      541 atgcccagta catgacctta tgggactttc ctacttggca gtacatctac gtattagtca
      601 tcgctattac catggtgatg cggttttggc agtacatcaa tgggcgtgga tagcggtttg
      661 actcacgggg atttccaagt ctccacccca ttgacgtcaa tgggagtttg ttttggcacc
      721 aaaatcaacg ggactttcca aaatgtcgta acaactccgc cccattgacg caaatgggcg
      781 gtaggcgtgt acggtgggag gtctatataa gcagagctct ctggctaact agagaaccca
      841 ctgcttactg gcttatcgaa attaatacga ctcactatag ggagacccaa gctggctagc
      901 gtttaaacgg gccctctaga ctcgagcggt gccaccatgg actataagga ccacgacgga
      961 gactacaagg atcatgatat tgattacaaa gacgatgacg ataagatggc cccaaagaag
     1021 aagcggaagg tcggtatcca cggagtccca gcagccgaca agaagtacag catcggcctg
     1081 gacatcggca ccaactctgt gggctgggcc gtgatcaccg acgagtacaa ggtgcccagc
     1141 aagaaattca aggtgctggg caacaccgac cggcacagca tcaagaagaa cctgatcgga
     1201 gccctgctgt tcgacagcgg cgaaacagcc gaggccaccc ggctgaagag aaccgccaga
     1261 agaagataca ccagacggaa gaaccggatc tgctatctgc aagagatctt cagcaacgag
     1321 atggccaagg tggacgacag cttcttccac agactggaag agtccttcct ggtggaagag
     1381 gataagaagc acgagcggca ccccatcttc ggcaacatcg tggacgaggt ggcctaccac
     1441 gagaagtacc ccaccatcta ccacctgaga aagaaactgg tggacagcac cgacaaggcc
     1501 gacctgcggc tgatctatct ggccctggcc cacatgatca agttccgggg ccacttcctg
     1561 atcgagggcg acctgaaccc cgacaacagc gacgtggaca agctgttcat ccagctggtg
     1621 cagacctaca accagctgtt cgaggaaaac cccatcaacg ccagcggcgt ggacgccaag
     1681 gccatcctgt ctgccagact gagcaagagc agacggctgg aaaatctgat cgcccagctg
     1741 cccggcgaga agaagaatgg cctgttcgga aacctgattg ccctgagcct gggcctgacc
     1801 cccaacttca agagcaactt cgacctggcc gaggatgcca aactgcagct gagcaaggac
     1861 acctacgacg acgacctgga caacctgctg gcccagatcg gcgaccagta cgccgacctg
     1921 tttctggccg ccaagaacct gtccgacgcc atcctgctga gcgacatcct gagagtgaac
     1981 accgagatca ccaaggcccc cctgagcgcc tctatgatca agagatacga cgagcaccac
     2041 caggacctga ccctgctgaa agctctcgtg cggcagcagc tgcctgagaa gtacaaagag
     2101 attttcttcg accagagcaa gaacggctac gccggctaca ttgacggcgg agccagccag
     2161 gaagagttct acaagttcat caagcccatc ctggaaaaga tggacggcac cgaggaactg
     2221 ctcgtgaagc tgaacagaga ggacctgctg cggaagcagc ggaccttcga caacggcagc
     2281 atcccccacc agatccacct gggagagctg cacgccattc tgcggcggca ggaagatttt
     2341 tacccattcc tgaaggacaa ccgggaaaag atcgagaaga tcctgacctt ccgcatcccc
     2401 tactacgtgg gccctctggc caggggaaac agcagattcg cctggatgac cagaaagagc
     2461 gaggaaacca tcaccccctg gaacttcgag gaagtggtgg acaagggcgc ttccgcccag
     2521 agcttcatcg agcggatgac caacttcgat aagaacctgc ccaacgagaa ggtgctgccc
     2581 aagcacagcc tgctgtacga gtacttcacc gtgtataacg agctgaccaa agtgaaatac
     2641 gtgaccgagg gaatgagaaa gcccgccttc ctgagcggcg agcagaaaaa ggccatcgtg
     2701 gacctgctgt tcaagaccaa ccggaaagtg accgtgaagc agctgaaaga ggactacttc
     2761 aagaaaatcg agtgcttcga ctccgtggaa atctccggcg tggaagatcg gttcaacgcc
     2821 tccctgggca cataccacga tctgctgaaa attatcaagg acaaggactt cctggacaat
     2881 gaggaaaacg aggacattct ggaagatatc gtgctgaccc tgacactgtt tgaggacaga
     2941 gagatgatcg aggaacggct gaaaacctat gcccacctgt tcgacgacaa agtgatgaag
     3001 cagctgaagc ggcggagata caccggctgg ggcaggctga gccggaagct gatcaacggc
     3061 atccgggaca agcagtccgg caagacaatc ctggatttcc tgaagtccga cggcttcgcc
     3121 aacagaaact tcatgcagct gatccacgac gacagcctga cctttaaaga ggacatccag
     3181 aaagcccagg tgtccggcca gggcgatagc ctgcacgagc acattgccaa tctggccggc
     3241 agccccgcca ttaagaaggg catcctgcag acagtgaagg tggtggacga gctcgtgaaa
     3301 gtgatgggcc ggcacaagcc cgagaacatc gtgatcgaaa tggccagaga gaaccagacc
     3361 acccagaagg gacagaagaa cagccgcgag agaatgaagc ggatcgaaga gggcatcaaa
     3421 gagctgggca gccagatcct gaaagaacac cccgtggaaa acacccagct gcagaacgag
     3481 aagctgtacc tgtactacct gcagaatggg cgggatatgt acgtggacca ggaactggac
     3541 atcaaccggc tgtccgacta cgatgtggac catatcgtgc ctcagagctt tctgaaggac
     3601 gactccatcg acaacaaggt gctgaccaga agcgacaaga accggggcaa gagcgacaac
     3661 gtgccctccg aagaggtcgt gaagaagatg aagaactact ggcggcagct gctgaacgcc
     3721 aagctgatta cccagagaaa gttcgacaat ctgaccaagg ccgagagagg cggcctgagc
     3781 gaactggata aggccggctt catcaagaga cagctggtgg aaacccggca gatcacaaag
     3841 cacgtggcac agatcctgga ctcccggatg aacactaagt acgacgagaa tgacaagctg
     3901 atccgggaag tgaaagtgat caccctgaag tccaagctgg tgtccgattt ccggaaggat
     3961 ttccagtttt acaaagtgcg cgagatcaac aactaccacc acgcccacga cgcctacctg
     4021 aacgccgtcg tgggaaccgc cctgatcaaa aagtacccta agctggaaag cgagttcgtg
     4081 tacggcgact acaaggtgta cgacgtgcgg aagatgatcg ccaagagcga gcaggaaatc
     4141 ggcaaggcta ccgccaagta cttcttctac agcaacatca tgaacttttt caagaccgag
     4201 attaccctgg ccaacggcga gatccggaag cggcctctga tcgagacaaa cggcgaaacc
     4261 ggggagatcg tgtgggataa gggccgggat tttgccaccg tgcggaaagt gctgagcatg
     4321 ccccaagtga atatcgtgaa aaagaccgag gtgcagacag gcggcttcag caaagagtct
     4381 atcctgccca agaggaacag cgataagctg atcgccagaa agaaggactg ggaccctaag
     4441 aagtacggcg gcttcgacag ccccaccgtg gcctattctg tgctggtggt ggccaaagtg
     4501 gaaaagggca agtccaagaa actgaagagt gtgaaagagc tgctggggat caccatcatg
     4561 gaaagaagca gcttcgagaa gaatcccatc gactttctgg aagccaaggg ctacaaagaa
     4621 gtgaaaaagg acctgatcat caagctgcct aagtactccc tgttcgagct ggaaaacggc
     4681 cggaagagaa tgctggcctc tgccggcgaa ctgcagaagg gaaacgaact ggccctgccc
     4741 tccaaatatg tgaacttcct gtacctggcc agccactatg agaagctgaa gggctccccc
     4801 gaggataatg agcagaaaca gctgtttgtg gaacagcaca agcactacct ggacgagatc
     4861 atcgagcaga tcagcgagtt ctccaagaga gtgatcctgg ccgacgctaa tctggacaaa
     4921 gtgctgtccg cctacaacaa gcaccgggat aagcccatca gagagcaggc cgagaatatc
     4981 atccacctgt ttaccctgac caatctggga gcccctgccg ccttcaagta ctttgacacc
     5041 accatcgacc ggaagaggta caccagcacc aaagaggtgc tggacgccac cctgatccac
     5101 cagagcatca ccggcctgta cgagacacgg atcgacctgt ctcagctggg aggcgacaaa
     5161 aggccggcgg ccacgaaaaa ggccggccag gcaaaaaaga aaaaggaatt ctagctgaag
     5221 ttcatctgca ccaaagctta agtttaaacc gctgatcagc ctcgactgtg ccttctagtt
     5281 gccagccatc tgttgtttgc ccctcccccg tgccttcctt gaccctggaa ggtgccactc
     5341 ccactgtcct ttcctaataa aatgaggaaa ttgcatcgca ttgtctgagt aggtgtcatt
     5401 ctattctggg gggtggggtg gggcaggaca gcaaggggga ggattgggaa gacaatagca
     5461 ggcatgctgg ggatgcggtg ggctctatgg cttctgaggc ggaaagaacc agctggggct
     5521 ctagggggta tccccnnnnn nnnnnnnnnn nnnnnnnnnn nnnnnnnnnn nnnnnnnnnn
     5581 nnnnnnnnnn nnnnnnnnnn nnnnnnnnnn nnnnnnnnnn nnnnnnnnnn nnnnnnnnnn
     5641 nnnnnnnnnn nnnnnnnnnc nnnnnnnnnn nnnnnnnnnn nnnnnnnnnn nnnnnnnnnn
     5701 nnnnnnnnnn nnnnnnnnnn nnnnnnnnnn nnnnnnnnnn nnnnnnnnnn nannnnnnnn
     5761 nnnnnnnnnn nnnnnnnnnn nnnnnnnnnn nnnnnnnnnn ncctttgacg ttggagtcca
     5821 cgttctttaa tagtggactc ttgttccaaa ctggaacaac actcaaccct atctcggtct
     5881 attcttttga tttataaggg attttgccga tttcggccta ttggttaaaa aatgagctga
     5941 tttaacaaaa atttaacgcg aattaattct gtggaatgtg tgtcagttag ggtgtggaaa
     6001 gtccccaggc tccccagcag gcagaagtat gcaaagcatg catctcaatt agtcagcaac
     6061 caggtgtgga aagtccccag gctccccagc aggcagaagt atgcaaagca tgcatctcaa
     6121 ttagtcagca accatagtcc cgcccctaac tccgcccatc ccgcccctaa ctccgcccag
     6181 ttccgcccat tctccgcccc atggctgact aatttttttt atttatgcag aggccgaggc
     6241 cgcctctgcc tctgagctat tccagaagta gtgaggaggc ttttttggag gcctaggctt
     6301 ttgcaaaaag ctcccgggag cttgtatatc cattttcgga tctgatcaag agacaggatg
     6361 aggatcgttt cgcatgattg aacaagatgg attgcacgca ggttctccgg ccgcttgggt
     6421 ggagaggcta ttcggctatg actgggcaca acagacaatc ggctgctctg atgccgccgt
     6481 gttccggctg tcagcgcagg ggcgcccggt tctttttgtc aagaccgacc tgtccggtgc
     6541 cctgaatgaa ctgcaggacg aggcagcgcg gctatcgtgg ctggccacga cgggcgttcc
     6601 ttgcgcagct gtgctcgacg ttgtcactga agcgggaagg gactggctgc tattgggcga
     6661 agtgccgggg caggatctcc tgtcatctca ccttgctcct gccgagaaag tatccatcat
     6721 ggctgatgca atgcggcggc tgcatacgct tgatccggct acctgcccat tcgaccacca
     6781 agcgaaacat cgcatcgagc gagcacgtac tcggatggaa gccggtcttg tcgatcagga
     6841 tgatctggac gaagagcatc aggggctcgc gccagccgaa ctgttcgcca ggctcaaggc
     6901 gcgcatgccc gacggcgagg atctcgtcgt gacccatggc gatgcctgct tgccgaatat
     6961 catggtggaa aatggccgct tttctggatt catcgactgt ggccggctgg gtgtggcgga
     7021 ccgctatcag gacatagcgt tggctacccg tgatattgct gaagagcttg gcggcgaatg
     7081 ggctgaccgc ttcctcgtgc tttacggtat cgccgctccc gattcgcagc gcatcgcctt
     7141 ctatcgcctt cttgacgagt tcttctgagc gggactctgg ggttcgaaat gaccgaccaa
     7201 gcgacgccca acctgccatc acgagatttc gattccaccg ccgccttcta tgaaaggttg
     7261 ggcttcggaa tcgttttccg ggacgccggc tggatgatcc tccagcgcgg ggatctcatg
     7321 ctggagttct tcgcccaccc caacttgttt attgcagctt ataatggtta caaataaagc
     7381 aatagcatca caaatttcac aaataaagca tttttttcac tgcattctag ttgtggtttg
     7441 tccaaactca tcaatgtatc ttatcatgtc tgtataccgt cgacctctag ctagagcttg
     7501 gcgtaatcat ggtcatagct gtttcctgtg tgaaattgtt atccgctcac aattccacac
     7561 aacatacgag ccggaagcat aaagtgtaaa gcctggggtg cctaatgagt gagctaactc
     7621 acattaattg cgttgcgctc actgcccgct ttccagtcgg gaaacctgtc gtgccagctg
     7681 cattaatgaa tcggccaacg cgcggggaga ggcggtttgc gtattgggcg ctcttccgct
     7741 tcctcgctca ctgactcgct gcgctcggtc gttcggctgc ggcgagcggt atcagctcac
     7801 tcaaaggcgg taatacggtt atccacagaa tcaggggata acgcaggaaa gaacatgtga
     7861 gcaaaaggcc agcaaaaggc caggaaccgt aaaaaggccg cgttgctggc gtttttccat
     7921 aggctccgcc cccctgacga gcatcacaaa aatcgacgct caagtcagag gtggcgaaac
     7981 ccgacaggac tataaagata ccaggcgttt ccccctggaa gctccctcgt gcgctctcct
     8041 gttccgaccc tgccgcttac cggatacctg tccgcctttc tcccttcggg aagcgtggcg
     8101 ctttctcata gctcacgctg taggtatctc agttcggtgt aggtcgttcg ctccaagctg
     8161 ggctgtgtgc acgaaccccc cgttcagccc gaccgctgcg ccttatccgg taactatcgt
     8221 cttgagtcca acccggtaag acacgactta tcgccactgg cagcagccac tggtaacagg
     8281 attagcagag cgaggtatgt aggcggtgct acagagttct tgaagtggtg gcctaactac
     8341 ggctacacta gaagaacagt atttggtatc tgcgctctgc tgaagccagt taccttcgga
     8401 aaaagagttg gtagctcttg atccggcaaa caaaccaccg ctggtagcgg tttttttgtt
     8461 tgcaagcagc agattacgcg cagaaaaaaa ggatctcaag aagatccttt gatcttttct
     8521 acggggtctg acgctcagtg gaacgaaaac tcacgttaag ggattttggt catgagatta
     8581 tcaaaaagga tcttcaccta gatcctttta aattaaaaat gaagttttaa atcaatctaa
     8641 agtatatatg agtaaacttg gtctgacagt taccaatgct taatcagtga ggcacctatc
     8701 tcagcgatct gtctatttcg ttcatccata gttgcctgac tccccgtcgt gtagataact
     8761 acgatacggg agggcttacc atctggcccc agtgctgcaa tgataccgcg agacccacgc
     8821 tcaccggctc cagatttatc agcaataaac cagccagccg gaagggccga gcgcagaagt
     8881 ggtcctgcaa ctttatccgc ctccatccag tctattaatt gttgccggga agctagagta
     8941 agtagttcgc cagttaatag tttgcgcaac gttgttgcca ttgctacagg catcgtggtg
     9001 tcacgctcgt cgtttggtat ggcttcattc agctccggtt cccaacgatc aaggcgagtt
     9061 acatgatccc ccatgttgtg caaaaaagcg gttagctcct tcggtcctcc gatcgttgtc
     9121 agaagtaagt tggccgcagt gttatcactc atggttatgg cagcactgca taattctctt
     9181 actgtcatgc catccgtaag atgcttttct gtgactggtg agtactcaac caagtcattc
     9241 tgagaatagt gtatgcggcg accgagttgc tcttgcccgg cgtcaatacg ggataatacc
     9301 gcgccacata gcagaacttt aaaagtgctc atcattggaa aacgttcttc ggggcgaaaa
     9361 ctctcaagga tcttaccgct gttgagatcc agttcgatgt aacccactcg tgcacccaac
     9421 tgatcttcag catcttttac tttcaccagc gtttctgggt gagcaaaaac aggaaggcaa
     9481 aatgccgcaa aaaagggaat aagggcgaca cggaaatgtt gaatactcat actcttcctt
     9541 tttcaatatt attgaagcat ttatcagggt tattgtctca tgagcggata catatttgaa
     9601 tgtatttaga aaaataaaca aataggggtt ccgcgcacat ttccccgaaa agtgccacct
     9661 gacgtc
//
