# Supplementary material for: Modular engineering of thermoresponsive allosteric proteins
Source: Nat Chem Biol. 2026 Feb 12;22(5):751–8. doi: 10.1038/s41589-026-02151-y (PMC13128441; doi:10.1038/s41589-026-02151-y)
Supplement: Supplementary file 3 — Raw data supplementary figures, GenBank files, structures, T7 gels and western blot images. [file 41589_2026_2151_MOESM3_ESM.zip › Supplementary_Data/genebank_files/dSpyCas9-GGSGG-oLID.gb]

LOCUS       dSpyCas9-GGSGG-oLID       10001 bp    DNA     circular UNA 21-OCT-2025
DEFINITION  Ligation of 2 sequences.
ACCESSION   urn.local...n0-ixs4j49
VERSION     urn.local...n0-ixs4j49
KEYWORDS    .
SOURCE      
  ORGANISM  .
COMMENT     ##Imported_From-START##
            Path     :: /Users/anno/Downloads
            Filename :: M604-M604_CMV_NLS-dCas9-GGSGG-oLID.gb
            ##Imported_From-END##
FEATURES             Location/Qualifiers
     regulatory      235..614
                     /note="Geneious type: enhancer"
                     /note="human cytomegalovirus immediate early enhancer"
                     /standard_name="CMV enhancer"
     regulatory      615..818
                     /note="Geneious type: promoter"
                     /note="human cytomegalovirus (CMV) immediate early 
                     promoter"
                     /standard_name="CMV promoter"
     regulatory      863..881
                     /note="Geneious type: promoter"
                     /note="promoter for bacteriophage T7 RNA polymerase"
                     /standard_name="T7 promoter"
     CDS             931..5067
                     /product="catalytically dead mutant of the Cas9 
                     endonuclease from the Streptococcus pyogenes Type II
                     CRISPR/Cas system"
                     /note="RNA-guided DNA-binding protein that lacks 
                     endonuclease activity due to the D10A mutation in the RuvC
                     catalytic domain and the H840A mutation in the HNH
                     catalytic domain"
                     /translation="DKKYSIGLAIGTNSVGWAVITDEYKVPSKKFKVLGNTDRHSIKK
                     NLIGALLFDSGETAEATRLKRTARRRYTRRKNRICYLQEIFSNEMAKVDDSFFHRLEE
                     SFLVEEDKKHERHPIFGNIVDEVAYHEKYPTIYHLRKKLVDSTDKADLRLIYLALAHM
                     IKFRGHFLIEGDLNPDNSDVDKLFIQLVQTYNQLFEENPINASGVDAKAILSARLSKS
                     RRLENLIAQLPGEKKNGLFGNLIALSLGLTPNFKSNFDLAEDAKLQLSKDTYDDDLDN
                     LLAQIGDQYADLFLAAKNLSDAILLSDILRVNTEITKAPLSASMIKRYDEHHQDLTLL
                     KALVRQQLPEKYKEIFFDQSKNGYAGYIDGGASQEEFYKFIKPILEKMDGTEELLVKL
                     NREDLLRKQRTFDNGSIPHQIHLGELHAILRRQEDFYPFLKDNREKIEKILTFRIPYY
                     VGPLARGNSRFAWMTRKSEETITPWNFEEVVDKGASAQSFIERMTNFDKNLPNEKVLP
                     KHSLLYEYFTVYNELTKVKYVTEGMRKPAFLSGEQKKAIVDLLFKTNRKVTVKQLKED
                     YFKKIECFDSVEISGVEDRFNASLGTYHDLLKIIKDKDFLDNEENEDILEDIVLTLTL
                     FEDREMIEERLKTYAHLFDDKVMKQLKRRRYTGWGRLSRKLINGIRDKQSGKTILDFL
                     KSDGFANRNFMQLIHDDSLTFKEDIQKAQVSGQGDSLHEHIANLAGSPAIKKGILQTV
                     KVVDELVKVMGRHKPENIVIEMARENQTTQKGQKNSRERMKRIEEGIKELGSQILKEH
                     PVENTQLQNEKLYLYYLQNGRDMYVDQELDINRLSDYDVDAIVPQSFLKDDSIDNKVL
                     TRSDKNRGKSDNVPSEEVVKKMKNYWRQLLNAKLITQRKFDNLTKAERGGLSELDKAG
                     FIKRQLVETRQITKHVAQILDSRMNTKYDENDKLIREVKVITLKSKLVSDFRKDFQFY
                     KVREINNYHHAHDAYLNAVVGTALIKKYPKLESEFVYGDYKVYDVRKMIAKSEQEIGK
                     ATAKYFFYSNIMNFFKTEITLANGEIRKRPLIETNGETGEIVWDKGRDFATVRKVLSM
                     PQVNIVKKTEVQTGGFSKESILPKRNSDKLIARKKDWDPKKYGGFDSPTVAYSVLVVA
                     KVEKGKSKKLKSVKELLGITIMERSSFEKNPIDFLEAKGYKEVKKDLIIKLPKYSLFE
                     LENGRKRMLASAGELQKGNELALPSKYVNFLYLASHYEKLKGSPEDNEQKQLFVEQHK
                     HYLDEIIEQISEFSKRVILADANLDKVLSAYNKHRDKPIREQAENIIHLFTLTNLGAP
                     AAFKYFDTTIDRKRYTSTKEVLDATLIHQSITGLYETRIDLSQLG"
                     /standard_name="dCas9"
     CDS             937..957
                     /codon_start=1
                     /product="nuclear localization signal of SV40 large T 
                     antigen"
                     /translation="PKKKRKV"
                     /standard_name="SV40 NLS"
     CDS             5068..5082
                     /codon_start=1
                     /translation="GGSGG"
                     /standard_name="GGSGG"
     CDS             5083..5523
                     /standard_name="oLID"
     misc_feature    5337..5492
                     /note="Geneious type: Editing History Replacement"
                     /standard_name="GAAGTTCTGGAACGTGTTCCACCTGCAGCCGATGCGCGATTA
                     TAAGGGCGACGTCCAGTACTTCATTGGCGTGCAGCTGGATGGCACCGAACGTCTTCAT
                     GGCGCCGCTGAGCGTGAGGCGGTCTGCCTGATCAAAAAGACAGCCTTTCAGATTGC"
     misc_feature    5601..5825
                     /note="Geneious type: polyA_signal"
                     /note="bovine growth hormone polyadenylation signal"
                     /standard_name="bGH poly(A) signal"
     rep_origin      5871..6299
     regulatory      6313..6642
                     /note="Geneious type: promoter"
                     /note="SV40 enhancer and early promoter"
                     /standard_name="SV40 promoter"
     rep_origin      6493..6628
     CDS             6709..7503
                     /codon_start=1
                     /gene="aph(3')-II (or nptII)"
                     /product="aminoglycoside phosphotransferase from Tn5"
                     /note="confers resistance to neomycin, kanamycin, and
                     G418(Geneticin(R))"
                     /translation="MIEQDGLHAGSPAAWVERLFGYDWAQQTIGCSDAAVFRLSAQGR
                     PVLFVKTDLSGALNELQDEAARLSWLATTGVPCAAVLDVVTEAGRDWLLLGEVPGQDL
                     LSSHLAPAEKVSIMADAMRRLHTLDPATCPFDHQAKHRIERARTRMEAGLVDQDDLDE
                     EHQGLAPAELFARLKARMPDGEDLVVTHGDACLPNIMVENGRFSGFIDCGRLGVADRY
                     QDIALATRDIAEELGGEWADRFLVLYGIAAPDSQRIAFYRLLDEFF"
                     /standard_name="NeoR/KanR"
     misc_feature    7677..7798
                     /note="Geneious type: polyA_signal"
                     /note="SV40 polyadenylation signal"
                     /standard_name="SV40 poly(A) signal"
     protein_bind    7871..7887
                     /bound_moiety="lac repressor encoded by lacI"
                     /note="The lac repressor binds to the lac operator to 
                     inhibit transcription in E. coli. This inhibition can be
                     relieved by adding lactose or
                     isopropyl-beta-D-thiogalactopyranoside (IPTG)."
                     /standard_name="lac operator"
     regulatory      complement(7895..7925)
                     /note="Geneious type: promoter"
                     /note="promoter for the E. coli lac operon"
                     /standard_name="lac promoter"
     protein_bind    7940..7961
                     /bound_moiety="E. coli catabolite activator protein"
                     /note="CAP binding activates transcription in the
                     presenceof cAMP."
                     /standard_name="CAP binding site"
     rep_origin      complement(8249..8834)
     CDS             complement(9005..9865)
                     /codon_start=1
                     /gene="bla"
                     /product="beta-lactamase"
                     /note="confers resistance to ampicillin, carbenicillin,
                     and related antibiotics"
                     /translation="MSIQHFRVALIPFFAAFCLPVFAHPETLVKVKDAEDQLGARVGY
                     IELDLNSGKILESFRPEERFPMMSTFKVLLCGAVLSRIDAGQEQLGRRIHYSQNDLVE
                     YSPVTEKHLTDGMTVRELCSAAITMSDNTAANLLLTTIGGPKELTAFLHNMGDHVTRL
                     DRWEPELNEAIPNDERDTTMPVAMATTLRKLLTGELLTLASRQQLIDWMEADKVAGPL
                     LRSALPAGWFIADKSGAGERGSRGIIAALGPDGKPSRIVVIYTTGSQATMDERNRQIA
                     EIGASLIKHW"
                     /standard_name="AmpR"
     regulatory      complement(9866..9970)
                     /note="Geneious type: promoter"
                     /gene="bla"
                     /standard_name="AmpR promoter"
ORIGIN      
        1 gacggatcgg gagatctccc gatcccctat ggtgcactct cagtacaatc tgctctgatg
       61 ccgcatagtt aagccagtat ctgctccctg cttgtgtgtt ggaggtcgct gagtagtgcg
      121 cgagcaaaat ttaagctaca acaaggcaag gcttgaccga caattgcatg aagaatctgc
      181 ttagggttag gcgttttgcg ctgcttcgcg atgtacgggc cagatatacg cgttgacatt
      241 gattattgac tagttattaa tagtaatcaa ttacggggtc attagttcat agcccatata
      301 tggagttccg cgttacataa cttacggtaa atggcccgcc tggctgaccg cccaacgacc
      361 cccgcccatt gacgtcaata atgacgtatg ttcccatagt aacgccaata gggactttcc
      421 attgacgtca atgggtggag tatttacggt aaactgccca cttggcagta catcaagtgt
      481 atcatatgcc aagtacgccc cctattgacg tcaatgacgg taaatggccc gcctggcatt
      541 atgcccagta catgacctta tgggactttc ctacttggca gtacatctac gtattagtca
      601 tcgctattac catggtgatg cggttttggc agtacatcaa tgggcgtgga tagcggtttg
      661 actcacgggg atttccaagt ctccacccca ttgacgtcaa tgggagtttg ttttggcacc
      721 aaaatcaacg ggactttcca aaatgtcgta acaactccgc cccattgacg caaatgggcg
      781 gtaggcgtgt acggtgggag gtctatataa gcagagctct ctggctaact agagaaccca
      841 ctgcttactg gcttatcgaa attaatacga ctcactatag ggagacccaa gctggctagc
      901 gtttaaacgg gccctctaga ctcgagggag atgagcccca agaagaagag aaaggtggag
      961 gccagcgaca agaagtacag catcggcctg gccatcggca ccaactctgt gggctgggcc
     1021 gtgatcaccg acgagtacaa ggtgcccagc aagaaattca aggtgctggg caacaccgac
     1081 cggcacagca tcaagaagaa cctgatcgga gccctgctgt tcgacagcgg cgaaacagcc
     1141 gaggccaccc ggctgaagag aaccgccaga agaagataca ccagacggaa gaaccggatc
     1201 tgctatctgc aagagatctt cagcaacgag atggccaagg tggacgacag cttcttccac
     1261 agactggaag agtccttcct ggtggaagag gataagaagc acgagcggca ccccatcttc
     1321 ggcaacatcg tggacgaggt ggcctaccac gagaagtacc ccaccatcta ccacctgaga
     1381 aagaaactgg tggacagcac cgacaaggcc gacctgcggc tgatctatct ggccctggcc
     1441 cacatgatca agttccgggg ccacttcctg atcgagggcg acctgaaccc cgacaacagc
     1501 gacgtggaca agctgttcat ccagctggtg cagacctaca accagctgtt cgaggaaaac
     1561 cccatcaacg ccagcggcgt ggacgccaag gccatcctgt ctgccagact gagcaagagc
     1621 agacggctgg aaaatctgat cgcccagctg cccggcgaga agaagaatgg cctgttcggc
     1681 aacctgattg ccctgagcct gggcctgacc cccaacttca agagcaactt cgacctggcc
     1741 gaggatgcca aactgcagct gagcaaggac acctacgacg acgacctgga caacctgctg
     1801 gcccagatcg gcgaccagta cgccgacctg tttctggccg ccaagaacct gtccgacgcc
     1861 atcctgctga gcgacatcct gagagtgaac accgagatca ccaaggcccc cctgagcgcc
     1921 tctatgatca agagatacga cgagcaccac caggacctga ccctgctgaa agctctcgtg
     1981 cggcagcagc tgcctgagaa gtacaaagag attttcttcg accagagcaa gaacggctac
     2041 gccggctaca ttgacggcgg agccagccag gaagagttct acaagttcat caagcccatc
     2101 ctggaaaaga tggacggcac cgaggaactg ctcgtgaagc tgaacagaga ggacctgctg
     2161 cggaagcagc ggaccttcga caacggcagc atcccccacc agatccacct gggagagctg
     2221 cacgccattc tgcggcggca ggaagatttt tacccattcc tgaaggacaa ccgggaaaag
     2281 atcgagaaga tcctgacctt ccgcatcccc tactacgtgg gccctctggc caggggaaac
     2341 agcagattcg cctggatgac cagaaagagc gaggaaacca tcaccccctg gaacttcgag
     2401 gaagtggtgg acaagggcgc ttccgcccag agcttcatcg agcggatgac caacttcgat
     2461 aagaacctgc ccaacgagaa ggtgctgccc aagcacagcc tgctgtacga gtacttcacc
     2521 gtgtataacg agctgaccaa agtgaaatac gtgaccgagg gaatgagaaa gcccgccttc
     2581 ctgagcggcg agcagaaaaa ggccatcgtg gacctgctgt tcaagaccaa ccggaaagtg
     2641 accgtgaagc agctgaaaga ggactacttc aagaaaatcg agtgcttcga ctccgtggaa
     2701 atctccggcg tggaagatcg gttcaacgcc tccctgggca cataccacga tctgctgaaa
     2761 attatcaagg acaaggactt cctggacaat gaggaaaacg aggacattct ggaagatatc
     2821 gtgctgaccc tgacactgtt tgaggacaga gagatgatcg aggaacggct gaaaacctat
     2881 gcccacctgt tcgacgacaa agtgatgaag cagctgaagc ggcggagata caccggctgg
     2941 ggcaggctga gccggaagct gatcaacggc atccgggaca agcagtccgg caagacaatc
     3001 ctggatttcc tgaagtccga cggcttcgcc aacagaaact tcatgcagct gatccacgac
     3061 gacagcctga cctttaaaga ggacatccag aaagcccagg tgtccggcca gggcgatagc
     3121 ctgcacgagc acattgccaa tctggccggc agccccgcca ttaagaaggg catcctgcag
     3181 acagtgaagg tggtggacga gctcgtgaaa gtgatgggcc ggcacaagcc cgagaacatc
     3241 gtgatcgaaa tggccagaga gaaccagacc acccagaagg gacagaagaa cagccgcgag
     3301 agaatgaagc ggatcgaaga gggcatcaaa gagctgggca gccagatcct gaaagaacac
     3361 cccgtggaaa acacccagct gcagaacgag aagctgtacc tgtactacct gcagaatggg
     3421 cgggatatgt acgtggacca ggaactggac atcaaccggc tgtccgacta cgatgtggac
     3481 gctatcgtgc ctcagagctt tctgaaggac gactccatcg acaacaaggt gctgaccaga
     3541 agcgacaaga accggggcaa gagcgacaac gtgccctccg aagaggtcgt gaagaagatg
     3601 aagaactact ggcggcagct gctgaacgcc aagctgatta cccagagaaa gttcgacaat
     3661 ctgaccaagg ccgagagagg cggcctgagc gaactggata aggccggctt catcaagaga
     3721 cagctggtgg aaacccggca gatcacaaag cacgtggcac agatcctgga ctcccggatg
     3781 aacactaagt acgacgagaa tgacaagctg atccgggaag tgaaagtgat caccctgaag
     3841 tccaagctgg tgtccgattt ccggaaggat ttccagtttt acaaagtgcg cgagatcaac
     3901 aactaccacc acgcccacga cgcctacctg aacgccgtcg tgggaaccgc cctgatcaaa
     3961 aagtacccta agctggaaag cgagttcgtg tacggcgact acaaggtgta cgacgtgcgg
     4021 aagatgatcg ccaagagcga gcaggaaatc ggcaaggcta ccgccaagta cttcttctac
     4081 agcaacatca tgaacttttt caagaccgag attaccctgg ccaacggcga gatccggaag
     4141 cggcctctga tcgagacaaa cggcgaaacc ggggagatcg tgtgggataa gggccgggat
     4201 tttgccaccg tgcggaaagt gctgagcatg ccccaagtga atatcgtgaa aaagaccgag
     4261 gtgcagacag gcggcttcag caaagagtct atcctgccca agaggaacag cgataagctg
     4321 atcgccagaa agaaggactg ggaccctaag aagtacggcg gcttcgacag ccccaccgtg
     4381 gcctattctg tgctggtggt ggccaaagtg gaaaagggca agtccaagaa actgaagagt
     4441 gtgaaagagc tgctggggat caccatcatg gaaagaagca gcttcgagaa gaatcccatc
     4501 gactttctgg aagccaaggg ctacaaagaa gtgaaaaagg acctgatcat caagctgcct
     4561 aagtactccc tgttcgagct ggaaaacggc cggaagagaa tgctggcctc tgccggcgaa
     4621 ctgcagaagg gaaacgaact ggccctgccc tccaaatatg tgaacttcct gtacctggcc
     4681 agccactatg agaagctgaa gggctccccc gaggataatg agcagaaaca gctgtttgtg
     4741 gaacagcaca agcactacct ggacgagatc atcgagcaga tcagcgagtt ctccaagaga
     4801 gtgatcctgg ccgacgctaa tctggacaaa gtgctgtccg cctacaacaa gcaccgggat
     4861 aagcccatca gagagcaggc cgagaatatc atccacctgt ttaccctgac caatctggga
     4921 gcccctgccg ccttcaagta ctttgacacc accatcgacc ggaagaggta caccagcacc
     4981 aaagaggtgc tggacgccac cctgatccac cagagcatca ccggcctgta cgagacacgg
     5041 atcgacctgt ctcagctggg aggcgacggc ggctccggag ggctggcaac cacactggaa
     5101 cggatcgaga aaaatttcgt gattactgat ccgagactgc ctgacaaccc aatcattttt
     5161 gcgagcgatt ccttcctgca gctgacagaa tattctcggg aagagatcct ggggcgcaat
     5221 tgccgttttc tgcagggacc cgagacagac cgtgccactg ttcggaaaat cagagatgct
     5281 attgacaacc agactgaagt gaccgttcag ctgatcaatt ataccaagag cggcaaaaag
     5341 ttttggaacc tgttccacct gcagccgatg cgcgatcaga aaggtgacgt ccagtacttc
     5401 attggcgtgc agctggatgg caccgaacat gttcgcgacg ccgctgaacg tgaggcggtc
     5461 atgctgatca aaaagacagc cgaagaaatt gatgaggcag cgaacgacga aaattacttt
     5521 tgagcttgaa ttccaccaca ctggactagt ggatccgagc tcggtaccaa gcttaagttt
     5581 aaaccgctga tcagcctcga ctgtgccttc tagttgccag ccatctgttg tttgcccctc
     5641 ccccgtgcct tccttgaccc tggaaggtgc cactcccact gtcctttcct aataaaatga
     5701 ggaaattgca tcgcattgtc tgagtaggtg tcattctatt ctggggggtg gggtggggca
     5761 ggacagcaag ggggaggatt gggaagacaa tagcaggcat gctggggatg cggtgggctc
     5821 tatggcttct gaggcggaaa gaaccagctg gggctctagg gggtatcccc nnnnnnnnnn
     5881 nnnnnnnnnn nnnnnnnnnn nnnnnnnnnn nnnnnnnnnn nnnnnnnnnn nnnnnnnnnn
     5941 nnnnnnnnnn nnnnnnnnnn nnnnnnnnnn nnnnnnnnnn nnnnnnnnnn nnnncnnnnn
     6001 nnnnnnnnnn nnnnnnnnnn nnnnnnnnnn nnnnnnnnnn nnnnnnnnnn nnnnnnnnnn
     6061 nnnnnnnnnn nnnnnnnnnn nnnnnnannn nnnnnnnnnn nnnnnnnnnn nnnnnnnnnn
     6121 nnnnnnnnnn nnnnnncctt tgacgttgga gtccacgttc tttaatagtg gactcttgtt
     6181 ccaaactgga acaacactca accctatctc ggtctattct tttgatttat aagggatttt
     6241 gccgatttcg gcctattggt taaaaaatga gctgatttaa caaaaattta acgcgaatta
     6301 attctgtgga atgtgtgtca gttagggtgt ggaaagtccc caggctcccc agcaggcaga
     6361 agtatgcaaa gcatgcatct caattagtca gcaaccaggt gtggaaagtc cccaggctcc
     6421 ccagcaggca gaagtatgca aagcatgcat ctcaattagt cagcaaccat agtcccgccc
     6481 ctaactccgc ccatcccgcc cctaactccg cccagttccg cccattctcc gccccatggc
     6541 tgactaattt tttttattta tgcagaggcc gaggccgcct ctgcctctga gctattccag
     6601 aagtagtgag gaggcttttt tggaggccta ggcttttgca aaaagctccc gggagcttgt
     6661 atatccattt tcggatctga tcaagagaca ggatgaggat cgtttcgcat gattgaacaa
     6721 gatggattgc acgcaggttc tccggccgct tgggtggaga ggctattcgg ctatgactgg
     6781 gcacaacaga caatcggctg ctctgatgcc gccgtgttcc ggctgtcagc gcaggggcgc
     6841 ccggttcttt ttgtcaagac cgacctgtcc ggtgccctga atgaactgca ggacgaggca
     6901 gcgcggctat cgtggctggc cacgacgggc gttccttgcg cagctgtgct cgacgttgtc
     6961 actgaagcgg gaagggactg gctgctattg ggcgaagtgc cggggcagga tctcctgtca
     7021 tctcaccttg ctcctgccga gaaagtatcc atcatggctg atgcaatgcg gcggctgcat
     7081 acgcttgatc cggctacctg cccattcgac caccaagcga aacatcgcat cgagcgagca
     7141 cgtactcgga tggaagccgg tcttgtcgat caggatgatc tggacgaaga gcatcagggg
     7201 ctcgcgccag ccgaactgtt cgccaggctc aaggcgcgca tgcccgacgg cgaggatctc
     7261 gtcgtgaccc atggcgatgc ctgcttgccg aatatcatgg tggaaaatgg ccgcttttct
     7321 ggattcatcg actgtggccg gctgggtgtg gcggaccgct atcaggacat agcgttggct
     7381 acccgtgata ttgctgaaga gcttggcggc gaatgggctg accgcttcct cgtgctttac
     7441 ggtatcgccg ctcccgattc gcagcgcatc gccttctatc gccttcttga cgagttcttc
     7501 tgagcgggac tctggggttc gaaatgaccg accaagcgac gcccaacctg ccatcacgag
     7561 atttcgattc caccgccgcc ttctatgaaa ggttgggctt cggaatcgtt ttccgggacg
     7621 ccggctggat gatcctccag cgcggggatc tcatgctgga gttcttcgcc caccccaact
     7681 tgtttattgc agcttataat ggttacaaat aaagcaatag catcacaaat ttcacaaata
     7741 aagcattttt ttcactgcat tctagttgtg gtttgtccaa actcatcaat gtatcttatc
     7801 atgtctgtat accgtcgacc tctagctaga gcttggcgta atcatggtca tagctgtttc
     7861 ctgtgtgaaa ttgttatccg ctcacaattc cacacaacat acgagccgga agcataaagt
     7921 gtaaagcctg gggtgcctaa tgagtgagct aactcacatt aattgcgttg cgctcactgc
     7981 ccgctttcca gtcgggaaac ctgtcgtgcc agctgcatta atgaatcggc caacgcgcgg
     8041 ggagaggcgg tttgcgtatt gggcgctctt ccgcttcctc gctcactgac tcgctgcgct
     8101 cggtcgttcg gctgcggcga gcggtatcag ctcactcaaa ggcggtaata cggttatcca
     8161 cagaatcagg ggataacgca ggaaagaaca tgtgagcaaa aggccagcaa aaggccagga
     8221 accgtaaaaa ggccgcgttg ctggcgtttt tccataggct ccgcccccct gacgagcatc
     8281 acaaaaatcg acgctcaagt cagaggtggc gaaacccgac aggactataa agataccagg
     8341 cgtttccccc tggaagctcc ctcgtgcgct ctcctgttcc gaccctgccg cttaccggat
     8401 acctgtccgc ctttctccct tcgggaagcg tggcgctttc tcatagctca cgctgtaggt
     8461 atctcagttc ggtgtaggtc gttcgctcca agctgggctg tgtgcacgaa ccccccgttc
     8521 agcccgaccg ctgcgcctta tccggtaact atcgtcttga gtccaacccg gtaagacacg
     8581 acttatcgcc actggcagca gccactggta acaggattag cagagcgagg tatgtaggcg
     8641 gtgctacaga gttcttgaag tggtggccta actacggcta cactagaaga acagtatttg
     8701 gtatctgcgc tctgctgaag ccagttacct tcggaaaaag agttggtagc tcttgatccg
     8761 gcaaacaaac caccgctggt agcggttttt ttgtttgcaa gcagcagatt acgcgcagaa
     8821 aaaaaggatc tcaagaagat cctttgatct tttctacggg gtctgacgct cagtggaacg
     8881 aaaactcacg ttaagggatt ttggtcatga gattatcaaa aaggatcttc acctagatcc
     8941 ttttaaatta aaaatgaagt tttaaatcaa tctaaagtat atatgagtaa acttggtctg
     9001 acagttacca atgcttaatc agtgaggcac ctatctcagc gatctgtcta tttcgttcat
     9061 ccatagttgc ctgactcccc gtcgtgtaga taactacgat acgggagggc ttaccatctg
     9121 gccccagtgc tgcaatgata ccgcgagacc cacgctcacc ggctccagat ttatcagcaa
     9181 taaaccagcc agccggaagg gccgagcgca gaagtggtcc tgcaacttta tccgcctcca
     9241 tccagtctat taattgttgc cgggaagcta gagtaagtag ttcgccagtt aatagtttgc
     9301 gcaacgttgt tgccattgct acaggcatcg tggtgtcacg ctcgtcgttt ggtatggctt
     9361 cattcagctc cggttcccaa cgatcaaggc gagttacatg atcccccatg ttgtgcaaaa
     9421 aagcggttag ctccttcggt cctccgatcg ttgtcagaag taagttggcc gcagtgttat
     9481 cactcatggt tatggcagca ctgcataatt ctcttactgt catgccatcc gtaagatgct
     9541 tttctgtgac tggtgagtac tcaaccaagt cattctgaga atagtgtatg cggcgaccga
     9601 gttgctcttg cccggcgtca atacgggata ataccgcgcc acatagcaga actttaaaag
     9661 tgctcatcat tggaaaacgt tcttcggggc gaaaactctc aaggatctta ccgctgttga
     9721 gatccagttc gatgtaaccc actcgtgcac ccaactgatc ttcagcatct tttactttca
     9781 ccagcgtttc tgggtgagca aaaacaggaa ggcaaaatgc cgcaaaaaag ggaataaggg
     9841 cgacacggaa atgttgaata ctcatactct tcctttttca atattattga agcatttatc
     9901 agggttattg tctcatgagc ggatacatat ttgaatgtat ttagaaaaat aaacaaatag
     9961 gggttccgcg cacatttccc cgaaaagtgc cacctgacgt c
//
