# Supplementary material for: Modular engineering of thermoresponsive allosteric proteins
Source: Nat Chem Biol. 2026 Feb 12;22(5):751–8. doi: 10.1038/s41589-026-02151-y (PMC13128441; doi:10.1038/s41589-026-02151-y)
Supplement: Supplementary file 3 — Raw data supplementary figures, GenBank files, structures, T7 gels and western blot images. [file 41589_2026_2151_MOESM3_ESM.zip › Supplementary_Data/genebank_files/dSpyCas9-GGSGG-LOVssrA.gb]

LOCUS       dSpyCas9-GGSGG-LOVssrA        9998 bp    DNA     circular UNA 21-OCT-2025
DEFINITION  Ligation of 2 sequences.
ACCESSION   urn.local...oq-ixs6zoq
VERSION     urn.local...oq-ixs6zoq
KEYWORDS    .
SOURCE      
  ORGANISM  .
COMMENT     ##Imported_From-START##
            Path     :: /Users/anno/Downloads
            Filename :: M605-M605_CMV_NLS-dCas9-GGSGG-LOVssrA.gb
            ##Imported_From-END##
FEATURES             Location/Qualifiers
     regulatory      235..614
                     /note="Geneious type: enhancer"
                     /note="human cytomegalovirus immediate early enhancer"
                     /standard_name="CMV enhancer"
     regulatory      615..818
                     /note="Geneious type: promoter"
                     /note="human cytomegalovirus (CMV) immediate early 
                     promoter"
                     /standard_name="CMV promoter"
     regulatory      863..881
                     /note="Geneious type: promoter"
                     /note="promoter for bacteriophage T7 RNA polymerase"
                     /standard_name="T7 promoter"
     CDS             931..5067
                     /product="catalytically dead mutant of the Cas9 
                     endonuclease from the Streptococcus pyogenes Type II
                     CRISPR/Cas system"
                     /note="RNA-guided DNA-binding protein that lacks 
                     endonuclease activity due to the D10A mutation in the RuvC
                     catalytic domain and the H840A mutation in the HNH
                     catalytic domain"
                     /translation="DKKYSIGLAIGTNSVGWAVITDEYKVPSKKFKVLGNTDRHSIKK
                     NLIGALLFDSGETAEATRLKRTARRRYTRRKNRICYLQEIFSNEMAKVDDSFFHRLEE
                     SFLVEEDKKHERHPIFGNIVDEVAYHEKYPTIYHLRKKLVDSTDKADLRLIYLALAHM
                     IKFRGHFLIEGDLNPDNSDVDKLFIQLVQTYNQLFEENPINASGVDAKAILSARLSKS
                     RRLENLIAQLPGEKKNGLFGNLIALSLGLTPNFKSNFDLAEDAKLQLSKDTYDDDLDN
                     LLAQIGDQYADLFLAAKNLSDAILLSDILRVNTEITKAPLSASMIKRYDEHHQDLTLL
                     KALVRQQLPEKYKEIFFDQSKNGYAGYIDGGASQEEFYKFIKPILEKMDGTEELLVKL
                     NREDLLRKQRTFDNGSIPHQIHLGELHAILRRQEDFYPFLKDNREKIEKILTFRIPYY
                     VGPLARGNSRFAWMTRKSEETITPWNFEEVVDKGASAQSFIERMTNFDKNLPNEKVLP
                     KHSLLYEYFTVYNELTKVKYVTEGMRKPAFLSGEQKKAIVDLLFKTNRKVTVKQLKED
                     YFKKIECFDSVEISGVEDRFNASLGTYHDLLKIIKDKDFLDNEENEDILEDIVLTLTL
                     FEDREMIEERLKTYAHLFDDKVMKQLKRRRYTGWGRLSRKLINGIRDKQSGKTILDFL
                     KSDGFANRNFMQLIHDDSLTFKEDIQKAQVSGQGDSLHEHIANLAGSPAIKKGILQTV
                     KVVDELVKVMGRHKPENIVIEMARENQTTQKGQKNSRERMKRIEEGIKELGSQILKEH
                     PVENTQLQNEKLYLYYLQNGRDMYVDQELDINRLSDYDVDAIVPQSFLKDDSIDNKVL
                     TRSDKNRGKSDNVPSEEVVKKMKNYWRQLLNAKLITQRKFDNLTKAERGGLSELDKAG
                     FIKRQLVETRQITKHVAQILDSRMNTKYDENDKLIREVKVITLKSKLVSDFRKDFQFY
                     KVREINNYHHAHDAYLNAVVGTALIKKYPKLESEFVYGDYKVYDVRKMIAKSEQEIGK
                     ATAKYFFYSNIMNFFKTEITLANGEIRKRPLIETNGETGEIVWDKGRDFATVRKVLSM
                     PQVNIVKKTEVQTGGFSKESILPKRNSDKLIARKKDWDPKKYGGFDSPTVAYSVLVVA
                     KVEKGKSKKLKSVKELLGITIMERSSFEKNPIDFLEAKGYKEVKKDLIIKLPKYSLFE
                     LENGRKRMLASAGELQKGNELALPSKYVNFLYLASHYEKLKGSPEDNEQKQLFVEQHK
                     HYLDEIIEQISEFSKRVILADANLDKVLSAYNKHRDKPIREQAENIIHLFTLTNLGAP
                     AAFKYFDTTIDRKRYTSTKEVLDATLIHQSITGLYETRIDLSQLG"
                     /standard_name="dCas9"
     CDS             937..957
                     /codon_start=1
                     /product="nuclear localization signal of SV40 large T 
                     antigen"
                     /translation="PKKKRKV"
                     /standard_name="SV40 NLS"
     CDS             5068..5082
                     /codon_start=1
                     /translation="GGSGG"
                     /standard_name="GGSGG"
     CDS             5083..5520
                     /standard_name="LOVssrA"
     misc_feature    5598..5822
                     /note="Geneious type: polyA_signal"
                     /note="bovine growth hormone polyadenylation signal"
                     /standard_name="bGH poly(A) signal"
     rep_origin      5868..6296
     regulatory      6310..6639
                     /note="Geneious type: promoter"
                     /note="SV40 enhancer and early promoter"
                     /standard_name="SV40 promoter"
     rep_origin      6490..6625
     CDS             6706..7500
                     /codon_start=1
                     /gene="aph(3')-II (or nptII)"
                     /product="aminoglycoside phosphotransferase from Tn5"
                     /note="confers resistance to neomycin, kanamycin, and
                     G418(Geneticin(R))"
                     /translation="MIEQDGLHAGSPAAWVERLFGYDWAQQTIGCSDAAVFRLSAQGR
                     PVLFVKTDLSGALNELQDEAARLSWLATTGVPCAAVLDVVTEAGRDWLLLGEVPGQDL
                     LSSHLAPAEKVSIMADAMRRLHTLDPATCPFDHQAKHRIERARTRMEAGLVDQDDLDE
                     EHQGLAPAELFARLKARMPDGEDLVVTHGDACLPNIMVENGRFSGFIDCGRLGVADRY
                     QDIALATRDIAEELGGEWADRFLVLYGIAAPDSQRIAFYRLLDEFF"
                     /standard_name="NeoR/KanR"
     misc_feature    7674..7795
                     /note="Geneious type: polyA_signal"
                     /note="SV40 polyadenylation signal"
                     /standard_name="SV40 poly(A) signal"
     protein_bind    7868..7884
                     /bound_moiety="lac repressor encoded by lacI"
                     /note="The lac repressor binds to the lac operator to 
                     inhibit transcription in E. coli. This inhibition can be
                     relieved by adding lactose or
                     isopropyl-beta-D-thiogalactopyranoside (IPTG)."
                     /standard_name="lac operator"
     regulatory      complement(7892..7922)
                     /note="Geneious type: promoter"
                     /note="promoter for the E. coli lac operon"
                     /standard_name="lac promoter"
     protein_bind    7937..7958
                     /bound_moiety="E. coli catabolite activator protein"
                     /note="CAP binding activates transcription in the
                     presenceof cAMP."
                     /standard_name="CAP binding site"
     rep_origin      complement(8246..8831)
     CDS             complement(9002..9862)
                     /codon_start=1
                     /gene="bla"
                     /product="beta-lactamase"
                     /note="confers resistance to ampicillin, carbenicillin,
                     and related antibiotics"
                     /translation="MSIQHFRVALIPFFAAFCLPVFAHPETLVKVKDAEDQLGARVGY
                     IELDLNSGKILESFRPEERFPMMSTFKVLLCGAVLSRIDAGQEQLGRRIHYSQNDLVE
                     YSPVTEKHLTDGMTVRELCSAAITMSDNTAANLLLTTIGGPKELTAFLHNMGDHVTRL
                     DRWEPELNEAIPNDERDTTMPVAMATTLRKLLTGELLTLASRQQLIDWMEADKVAGPL
                     LRSALPAGWFIADKSGAGERGSRGIIAALGPDGKPSRIVVIYTTGSQATMDERNRQIA
                     EIGASLIKHW"
                     /standard_name="AmpR"
     regulatory      complement(9863..9967)
                     /note="Geneious type: promoter"
                     /gene="bla"
                     /standard_name="AmpR promoter"
ORIGIN      
        1 gacggatcgg gagatctccc gatcccctat ggtgcactct cagtacaatc tgctctgatg
       61 ccgcatagtt aagccagtat ctgctccctg cttgtgtgtt ggaggtcgct gagtagtgcg
      121 cgagcaaaat ttaagctaca acaaggcaag gcttgaccga caattgcatg aagaatctgc
      181 ttagggttag gcgttttgcg ctgcttcgcg atgtacgggc cagatatacg cgttgacatt
      241 gattattgac tagttattaa tagtaatcaa ttacggggtc attagttcat agcccatata
      301 tggagttccg cgttacataa cttacggtaa atggcccgcc tggctgaccg cccaacgacc
      361 cccgcccatt gacgtcaata atgacgtatg ttcccatagt aacgccaata gggactttcc
      421 attgacgtca atgggtggag tatttacggt aaactgccca cttggcagta catcaagtgt
      481 atcatatgcc aagtacgccc cctattgacg tcaatgacgg taaatggccc gcctggcatt
      541 atgcccagta catgacctta tgggactttc ctacttggca gtacatctac gtattagtca
      601 tcgctattac catggtgatg cggttttggc agtacatcaa tgggcgtgga tagcggtttg
      661 actcacgggg atttccaagt ctccacccca ttgacgtcaa tgggagtttg ttttggcacc
      721 aaaatcaacg ggactttcca aaatgtcgta acaactccgc cccattgacg caaatgggcg
      781 gtaggcgtgt acggtgggag gtctatataa gcagagctct ctggctaact agagaaccca
      841 ctgcttactg gcttatcgaa attaatacga ctcactatag ggagacccaa gctggctagc
      901 gtttaaacgg gccctctaga ctcgagggag atgagcccca agaagaagag aaaggtggag
      961 gccagcgaca agaagtacag catcggcctg gccatcggca ccaactctgt gggctgggcc
     1021 gtgatcaccg acgagtacaa ggtgcccagc aagaaattca aggtgctggg caacaccgac
     1081 cggcacagca tcaagaagaa cctgatcgga gccctgctgt tcgacagcgg cgaaacagcc
     1141 gaggccaccc ggctgaagag aaccgccaga agaagataca ccagacggaa gaaccggatc
     1201 tgctatctgc aagagatctt cagcaacgag atggccaagg tggacgacag cttcttccac
     1261 agactggaag agtccttcct ggtggaagag gataagaagc acgagcggca ccccatcttc
     1321 ggcaacatcg tggacgaggt ggcctaccac gagaagtacc ccaccatcta ccacctgaga
     1381 aagaaactgg tggacagcac cgacaaggcc gacctgcggc tgatctatct ggccctggcc
     1441 cacatgatca agttccgggg ccacttcctg atcgagggcg acctgaaccc cgacaacagc
     1501 gacgtggaca agctgttcat ccagctggtg cagacctaca accagctgtt cgaggaaaac
     1561 cccatcaacg ccagcggcgt ggacgccaag gccatcctgt ctgccagact gagcaagagc
     1621 agacggctgg aaaatctgat cgcccagctg cccggcgaga agaagaatgg cctgttcggc
     1681 aacctgattg ccctgagcct gggcctgacc cccaacttca agagcaactt cgacctggcc
     1741 gaggatgcca aactgcagct gagcaaggac acctacgacg acgacctgga caacctgctg
     1801 gcccagatcg gcgaccagta cgccgacctg tttctggccg ccaagaacct gtccgacgcc
     1861 atcctgctga gcgacatcct gagagtgaac accgagatca ccaaggcccc cctgagcgcc
     1921 tctatgatca agagatacga cgagcaccac caggacctga ccctgctgaa agctctcgtg
     1981 cggcagcagc tgcctgagaa gtacaaagag attttcttcg accagagcaa gaacggctac
     2041 gccggctaca ttgacggcgg agccagccag gaagagttct acaagttcat caagcccatc
     2101 ctggaaaaga tggacggcac cgaggaactg ctcgtgaagc tgaacagaga ggacctgctg
     2161 cggaagcagc ggaccttcga caacggcagc atcccccacc agatccacct gggagagctg
     2221 cacgccattc tgcggcggca ggaagatttt tacccattcc tgaaggacaa ccgggaaaag
     2281 atcgagaaga tcctgacctt ccgcatcccc tactacgtgg gccctctggc caggggaaac
     2341 agcagattcg cctggatgac cagaaagagc gaggaaacca tcaccccctg gaacttcgag
     2401 gaagtggtgg acaagggcgc ttccgcccag agcttcatcg agcggatgac caacttcgat
     2461 aagaacctgc ccaacgagaa ggtgctgccc aagcacagcc tgctgtacga gtacttcacc
     2521 gtgtataacg agctgaccaa agtgaaatac gtgaccgagg gaatgagaaa gcccgccttc
     2581 ctgagcggcg agcagaaaaa ggccatcgtg gacctgctgt tcaagaccaa ccggaaagtg
     2641 accgtgaagc agctgaaaga ggactacttc aagaaaatcg agtgcttcga ctccgtggaa
     2701 atctccggcg tggaagatcg gttcaacgcc tccctgggca cataccacga tctgctgaaa
     2761 attatcaagg acaaggactt cctggacaat gaggaaaacg aggacattct ggaagatatc
     2821 gtgctgaccc tgacactgtt tgaggacaga gagatgatcg aggaacggct gaaaacctat
     2881 gcccacctgt tcgacgacaa agtgatgaag cagctgaagc ggcggagata caccggctgg
     2941 ggcaggctga gccggaagct gatcaacggc atccgggaca agcagtccgg caagacaatc
     3001 ctggatttcc tgaagtccga cggcttcgcc aacagaaact tcatgcagct gatccacgac
     3061 gacagcctga cctttaaaga ggacatccag aaagcccagg tgtccggcca gggcgatagc
     3121 ctgcacgagc acattgccaa tctggccggc agccccgcca ttaagaaggg catcctgcag
     3181 acagtgaagg tggtggacga gctcgtgaaa gtgatgggcc ggcacaagcc cgagaacatc
     3241 gtgatcgaaa tggccagaga gaaccagacc acccagaagg gacagaagaa cagccgcgag
     3301 agaatgaagc ggatcgaaga gggcatcaaa gagctgggca gccagatcct gaaagaacac
     3361 cccgtggaaa acacccagct gcagaacgag aagctgtacc tgtactacct gcagaatggg
     3421 cgggatatgt acgtggacca ggaactggac atcaaccggc tgtccgacta cgatgtggac
     3481 gctatcgtgc ctcagagctt tctgaaggac gactccatcg acaacaaggt gctgaccaga
     3541 agcgacaaga accggggcaa gagcgacaac gtgccctccg aagaggtcgt gaagaagatg
     3601 aagaactact ggcggcagct gctgaacgcc aagctgatta cccagagaaa gttcgacaat
     3661 ctgaccaagg ccgagagagg cggcctgagc gaactggata aggccggctt catcaagaga
     3721 cagctggtgg aaacccggca gatcacaaag cacgtggcac agatcctgga ctcccggatg
     3781 aacactaagt acgacgagaa tgacaagctg atccgggaag tgaaagtgat caccctgaag
     3841 tccaagctgg tgtccgattt ccggaaggat ttccagtttt acaaagtgcg cgagatcaac
     3901 aactaccacc acgcccacga cgcctacctg aacgccgtcg tgggaaccgc cctgatcaaa
     3961 aagtacccta agctggaaag cgagttcgtg tacggcgact acaaggtgta cgacgtgcgg
     4021 aagatgatcg ccaagagcga gcaggaaatc ggcaaggcta ccgccaagta cttcttctac
     4081 agcaacatca tgaacttttt caagaccgag attaccctgg ccaacggcga gatccggaag
     4141 cggcctctga tcgagacaaa cggcgaaacc ggggagatcg tgtgggataa gggccgggat
     4201 tttgccaccg tgcggaaagt gctgagcatg ccccaagtga atatcgtgaa aaagaccgag
     4261 gtgcagacag gcggcttcag caaagagtct atcctgccca agaggaacag cgataagctg
     4321 atcgccagaa agaaggactg ggaccctaag aagtacggcg gcttcgacag ccccaccgtg
     4381 gcctattctg tgctggtggt ggccaaagtg gaaaagggca agtccaagaa actgaagagt
     4441 gtgaaagagc tgctggggat caccatcatg gaaagaagca gcttcgagaa gaatcccatc
     4501 gactttctgg aagccaaggg ctacaaagaa gtgaaaaagg acctgatcat caagctgcct
     4561 aagtactccc tgttcgagct ggaaaacggc cggaagagaa tgctggcctc tgccggcgaa
     4621 ctgcagaagg gaaacgaact ggccctgccc tccaaatatg tgaacttcct gtacctggcc
     4681 agccactatg agaagctgaa gggctccccc gaggataatg agcagaaaca gctgtttgtg
     4741 gaacagcaca agcactacct ggacgagatc atcgagcaga tcagcgagtt ctccaagaga
     4801 gtgatcctgg ccgacgctaa tctggacaaa gtgctgtccg cctacaacaa gcaccgggat
     4861 aagcccatca gagagcaggc cgagaatatc atccacctgt ttaccctgac caatctggga
     4921 gcccctgccg ccttcaagta ctttgacacc accatcgacc ggaagaggta caccagcacc
     4981 aaagaggtgc tggacgccac cctgatccac cagagcatca ccggcctgta cgagacacgg
     5041 atcgacctgt ctcagctggg aggcgacggc ggctccggag ggctggcaac cacactggaa
     5101 cggatcgaga aaaatttcgt gattactgat ccgagactgc ctgacaaccc aatcattttt
     5161 gcgagcgatt ccttcctgca gctgacagaa tattctcggg aagagatcct ggggcgcaat
     5221 tgccgttttc tgcagggacc cgagacagac cgtgccactg ttcggaaaat cagagatgct
     5281 attgacaacc agactgaagt gaccgttcag ctgatcaatt ataccaagag cggcaaaaag
     5341 ttttggaacc tgttccacct gcagccgatg cgcgatcaga aaggtgacgt ccagtacttc
     5401 attggcgtgc agctggatgg caccgaacat gttcgcgacg ccgctgaacg tgagggcgtc
     5461 atgctgatca aaaagacagc cgaaaacatt gatgaggcag cgaacgacga aaattactga
     5521 gcttgaattc caccacactg gactagtgga tccgagctcg gtaccaagct taagtttaaa
     5581 ccgctgatca gcctcgactg tgccttctag ttgccagcca tctgttgttt gcccctcccc
     5641 cgtgccttcc ttgaccctgg aaggtgccac tcccactgtc ctttcctaat aaaatgagga
     5701 aattgcatcg cattgtctga gtaggtgtca ttctattctg gggggtgggg tggggcagga
     5761 cagcaagggg gaggattggg aagacaatag caggcatgct ggggatgcgg tgggctctat
     5821 ggcttctgag gcggaaagaa ccagctgggg ctctaggggg tatccccnnn nnnnnnnnnn
     5881 nnnnnnnnnn nnnnnnnnnn nnnnnnnnnn nnnnnnnnnn nnnnnnnnnn nnnnnnnnnn
     5941 nnnnnnnnnn nnnnnnnnnn nnnnnnnnnn nnnnnnnnnn nnnnnnnnnn ncnnnnnnnn
     6001 nnnnnnnnnn nnnnnnnnnn nnnnnnnnnn nnnnnnnnnn nnnnnnnnnn nnnnnnnnnn
     6061 nnnnnnnnnn nnnnnnnnnn nnnannnnnn nnnnnnnnnn nnnnnnnnnn nnnnnnnnnn
     6121 nnnnnnnnnn nnncctttga cgttggagtc cacgttcttt aatagtggac tcttgttcca
     6181 aactggaaca acactcaacc ctatctcggt ctattctttt gatttataag ggattttgcc
     6241 gatttcggcc tattggttaa aaaatgagct gatttaacaa aaatttaacg cgaattaatt
     6301 ctgtggaatg tgtgtcagtt agggtgtgga aagtccccag gctccccagc aggcagaagt
     6361 atgcaaagca tgcatctcaa ttagtcagca accaggtgtg gaaagtcccc aggctcccca
     6421 gcaggcagaa gtatgcaaag catgcatctc aattagtcag caaccatagt cccgccccta
     6481 actccgccca tcccgcccct aactccgccc agttccgccc attctccgcc ccatggctga
     6541 ctaatttttt ttatttatgc agaggccgag gccgcctctg cctctgagct attccagaag
     6601 tagtgaggag gcttttttgg aggcctaggc ttttgcaaaa agctcccggg agcttgtata
     6661 tccattttcg gatctgatca agagacagga tgaggatcgt ttcgcatgat tgaacaagat
     6721 ggattgcacg caggttctcc ggccgcttgg gtggagaggc tattcggcta tgactgggca
     6781 caacagacaa tcggctgctc tgatgccgcc gtgttccggc tgtcagcgca ggggcgcccg
     6841 gttctttttg tcaagaccga cctgtccggt gccctgaatg aactgcagga cgaggcagcg
     6901 cggctatcgt ggctggccac gacgggcgtt ccttgcgcag ctgtgctcga cgttgtcact
     6961 gaagcgggaa gggactggct gctattgggc gaagtgccgg ggcaggatct cctgtcatct
     7021 caccttgctc ctgccgagaa agtatccatc atggctgatg caatgcggcg gctgcatacg
     7081 cttgatccgg ctacctgccc attcgaccac caagcgaaac atcgcatcga gcgagcacgt
     7141 actcggatgg aagccggtct tgtcgatcag gatgatctgg acgaagagca tcaggggctc
     7201 gcgccagccg aactgttcgc caggctcaag gcgcgcatgc ccgacggcga ggatctcgtc
     7261 gtgacccatg gcgatgcctg cttgccgaat atcatggtgg aaaatggccg cttttctgga
     7321 ttcatcgact gtggccggct gggtgtggcg gaccgctatc aggacatagc gttggctacc
     7381 cgtgatattg ctgaagagct tggcggcgaa tgggctgacc gcttcctcgt gctttacggt
     7441 atcgccgctc ccgattcgca gcgcatcgcc ttctatcgcc ttcttgacga gttcttctga
     7501 gcgggactct ggggttcgaa atgaccgacc aagcgacgcc caacctgcca tcacgagatt
     7561 tcgattccac cgccgccttc tatgaaaggt tgggcttcgg aatcgttttc cgggacgccg
     7621 gctggatgat cctccagcgc ggggatctca tgctggagtt cttcgcccac cccaacttgt
     7681 ttattgcagc ttataatggt tacaaataaa gcaatagcat cacaaatttc acaaataaag
     7741 catttttttc actgcattct agttgtggtt tgtccaaact catcaatgta tcttatcatg
     7801 tctgtatacc gtcgacctct agctagagct tggcgtaatc atggtcatag ctgtttcctg
     7861 tgtgaaattg ttatccgctc acaattccac acaacatacg agccggaagc ataaagtgta
     7921 aagcctgggg tgcctaatga gtgagctaac tcacattaat tgcgttgcgc tcactgcccg
     7981 ctttccagtc gggaaacctg tcgtgccagc tgcattaatg aatcggccaa cgcgcgggga
     8041 gaggcggttt gcgtattggg cgctcttccg cttcctcgct cactgactcg ctgcgctcgg
     8101 tcgttcggct gcggcgagcg gtatcagctc actcaaaggc ggtaatacgg ttatccacag
     8161 aatcagggga taacgcagga aagaacatgt gagcaaaagg ccagcaaaag gccaggaacc
     8221 gtaaaaaggc cgcgttgctg gcgtttttcc ataggctccg cccccctgac gagcatcaca
     8281 aaaatcgacg ctcaagtcag aggtggcgaa acccgacagg actataaaga taccaggcgt
     8341 ttccccctgg aagctccctc gtgcgctctc ctgttccgac cctgccgctt accggatacc
     8401 tgtccgcctt tctcccttcg ggaagcgtgg cgctttctca tagctcacgc tgtaggtatc
     8461 tcagttcggt gtaggtcgtt cgctccaagc tgggctgtgt gcacgaaccc cccgttcagc
     8521 ccgaccgctg cgccttatcc ggtaactatc gtcttgagtc caacccggta agacacgact
     8581 tatcgccact ggcagcagcc actggtaaca ggattagcag agcgaggtat gtaggcggtg
     8641 ctacagagtt cttgaagtgg tggcctaact acggctacac tagaagaaca gtatttggta
     8701 tctgcgctct gctgaagcca gttaccttcg gaaaaagagt tggtagctct tgatccggca
     8761 aacaaaccac cgctggtagc ggtttttttg tttgcaagca gcagattacg cgcagaaaaa
     8821 aaggatctca agaagatcct ttgatctttt ctacggggtc tgacgctcag tggaacgaaa
     8881 actcacgtta agggattttg gtcatgagat tatcaaaaag gatcttcacc tagatccttt
     8941 taaattaaaa atgaagtttt aaatcaatct aaagtatata tgagtaaact tggtctgaca
     9001 gttaccaatg cttaatcagt gaggcaccta tctcagcgat ctgtctattt cgttcatcca
     9061 tagttgcctg actccccgtc gtgtagataa ctacgatacg ggagggctta ccatctggcc
     9121 ccagtgctgc aatgataccg cgagacccac gctcaccggc tccagattta tcagcaataa
     9181 accagccagc cggaagggcc gagcgcagaa gtggtcctgc aactttatcc gcctccatcc
     9241 agtctattaa ttgttgccgg gaagctagag taagtagttc gccagttaat agtttgcgca
     9301 acgttgttgc cattgctaca ggcatcgtgg tgtcacgctc gtcgtttggt atggcttcat
     9361 tcagctccgg ttcccaacga tcaaggcgag ttacatgatc ccccatgttg tgcaaaaaag
     9421 cggttagctc cttcggtcct ccgatcgttg tcagaagtaa gttggccgca gtgttatcac
     9481 tcatggttat ggcagcactg cataattctc ttactgtcat gccatccgta agatgctttt
     9541 ctgtgactgg tgagtactca accaagtcat tctgagaata gtgtatgcgg cgaccgagtt
     9601 gctcttgccc ggcgtcaata cgggataata ccgcgccaca tagcagaact ttaaaagtgc
     9661 tcatcattgg aaaacgttct tcggggcgaa aactctcaag gatcttaccg ctgttgagat
     9721 ccagttcgat gtaacccact cgtgcaccca actgatcttc agcatctttt actttcacca
     9781 gcgtttctgg gtgagcaaaa acaggaaggc aaaatgccgc aaaaaaggga ataagggcga
     9841 cacggaaatg ttgaatactc atactcttcc tttttcaata ttattgaagc atttatcagg
     9901 gttattgtct catgagcgga tacatatttg aatgtattta gaaaaataaa caaatagggg
     9961 ttccgcgcac atttccccga aaagtgccac ctgacgtc
//
