# Supplementary material for: Modular engineering of thermoresponsive allosteric proteins
Source: Nat Chem Biol. 2026 Feb 12;22(5):751–8. doi: 10.1038/s41589-026-02151-y (PMC13128441; doi:10.1038/s41589-026-02151-y)
Supplement: Supplementary file 3 — Raw data supplementary figures, GenBank files, structures, T7 gels and western blot images. [file 41589_2026_2151_MOESM3_ESM.zip › Supplementary_Data/genebank_files/dSpyCas9-GGSGG-iLID.gb]

LOCUS       dSpyCas9-GGSGG-iLID       10001 bp    DNA     circular UNA 21-OCT-2025
DEFINITION  Ligation of 2 sequences.
ACCESSION   urn.local...4a-iuq2h52
VERSION     urn.local...4a-iuq2h52
KEYWORDS    .
SOURCE      
  ORGANISM  .
COMMENT     ##Imported_From-START##
            Path     :: /Users/anno/Downloads
            Filename :: M598-M598_CMV_NLS-dCas9-GGSGG-iLID.gb
            ##Imported_From-END##
FEATURES             Location/Qualifiers
     regulatory      235..614
                     /note="Geneious type: enhancer"
                     /note="human cytomegalovirus immediate early enhancer"
                     /standard_name="CMV enhancer"
     regulatory      615..818
                     /note="Geneious type: promoter"
                     /note="human cytomegalovirus (CMV) immediate early 
                     promoter"
                     /standard_name="CMV promoter"
     regulatory      863..881
                     /note="Geneious type: promoter"
                     /note="promoter for bacteriophage T7 RNA polymerase"
                     /standard_name="T7 promoter"
     CDS             931..5067
                     /product="catalytically dead mutant of the Cas9 
                     endonuclease from the Streptococcus pyogenes Type II
                     CRISPR/Cas system"
                     /note="RNA-guided DNA-binding protein that lacks 
                     endonuclease activity due to the D10A mutation in the RuvC
                     catalytic domain and the H840A mutation in the HNH
                     catalytic domain"
                     /translation="DKKYSIGLAIGTNSVGWAVITDEYKVPSKKFKVLGNTDRHSIKK
                     NLIGALLFDSGETAEATRLKRTARRRYTRRKNRICYLQEIFSNEMAKVDDSFFHRLEE
                     SFLVEEDKKHERHPIFGNIVDEVAYHEKYPTIYHLRKKLVDSTDKADLRLIYLALAHM
                     IKFRGHFLIEGDLNPDNSDVDKLFIQLVQTYNQLFEENPINASGVDAKAILSARLSKS
                     RRLENLIAQLPGEKKNGLFGNLIALSLGLTPNFKSNFDLAEDAKLQLSKDTYDDDLDN
                     LLAQIGDQYADLFLAAKNLSDAILLSDILRVNTEITKAPLSASMIKRYDEHHQDLTLL
                     KALVRQQLPEKYKEIFFDQSKNGYAGYIDGGASQEEFYKFIKPILEKMDGTEELLVKL
                     NREDLLRKQRTFDNGSIPHQIHLGELHAILRRQEDFYPFLKDNREKIEKILTFRIPYY
                     VGPLARGNSRFAWMTRKSEETITPWNFEEVVDKGASAQSFIERMTNFDKNLPNEKVLP
                     KHSLLYEYFTVYNELTKVKYVTEGMRKPAFLSGEQKKAIVDLLFKTNRKVTVKQLKED
                     YFKKIECFDSVEISGVEDRFNASLGTYHDLLKIIKDKDFLDNEENEDILEDIVLTLTL
                     FEDREMIEERLKTYAHLFDDKVMKQLKRRRYTGWGRLSRKLINGIRDKQSGKTILDFL
                     KSDGFANRNFMQLIHDDSLTFKEDIQKAQVSGQGDSLHEHIANLAGSPAIKKGILQTV
                     KVVDELVKVMGRHKPENIVIEMARENQTTQKGQKNSRERMKRIEEGIKELGSQILKEH
                     PVENTQLQNEKLYLYYLQNGRDMYVDQELDINRLSDYDVDAIVPQSFLKDDSIDNKVL
                     TRSDKNRGKSDNVPSEEVVKKMKNYWRQLLNAKLITQRKFDNLTKAERGGLSELDKAG
                     FIKRQLVETRQITKHVAQILDSRMNTKYDENDKLIREVKVITLKSKLVSDFRKDFQFY
                     KVREINNYHHAHDAYLNAVVGTALIKKYPKLESEFVYGDYKVYDVRKMIAKSEQEIGK
                     ATAKYFFYSNIMNFFKTEITLANGEIRKRPLIETNGETGEIVWDKGRDFATVRKVLSM
                     PQVNIVKKTEVQTGGFSKESILPKRNSDKLIARKKDWDPKKYGGFDSPTVAYSVLVVA
                     KVEKGKSKKLKSVKELLGITIMERSSFEKNPIDFLEAKGYKEVKKDLIIKLPKYSLFE
                     LENGRKRMLASAGELQKGNELALPSKYVNFLYLASHYEKLKGSPEDNEQKQLFVEQHK
                     HYLDEIIEQISEFSKRVILADANLDKVLSAYNKHRDKPIREQAENIIHLFTLTNLGAP
                     AAFKYFDTTIDRKRYTSTKEVLDATLIHQSITGLYETRIDLSQLG"
                     /standard_name="dCas9"
     CDS             937..957
                     /codon_start=1
                     /product="nuclear localization signal of SV40 large T 
                     antigen"
                     /translation="PKKKRKV"
                     /standard_name="SV40 NLS"
     CDS             5068..5082
                     /codon_start=1
                     /translation="GGS"
                     /standard_name="GGSGG"
     CDS             5083..5523
                     /codon_start=1
                     /translation="LATTLERIEKNFVITDPRLPDNPIIFASDSFLQLTEYSREEILG
                     RNCRFLQGPETDRATVRKIRDAIDNQTEVTVQLINYTKSGKKFWNVFHLQPMRDYKGD
                     VQYFIGVQLDGTERLHGAAEREAVCLIKKTAFQIAEAANDENY"
                     /standard_name="iLID"
     misc_feature    5601..5825
                     /note="Geneious type: polyA_signal"
                     /note="bovine growth hormone polyadenylation signal"
                     /standard_name="bGH poly(A) signal"
     rep_origin      5871..6299
     regulatory      6313..6642
                     /note="Geneious type: promoter"
                     /note="SV40 enhancer and early promoter"
                     /standard_name="SV40 promoter"
     rep_origin      6493..6628
     CDS             6709..7503
                     /codon_start=1
                     /gene="aph(3')-II (or nptII)"
                     /product="aminoglycoside phosphotransferase from Tn5"
                     /note="confers resistance to neomycin, kanamycin, and
                     G418(Geneticin(R))"
                     /translation="MIEQDGLHAGSPAAWVERLFGYDWAQQTIGCSDAAVFRLSAQGR
                     PVLFVKTDLSGALNELQDEAARLSWLATTGVPCAAVLDVVTEAGRDWLLLGEVPGQDL
                     LSSHLAPAEKVSIMADAMRRLHTLDPATCPFDHQAKHRIERARTRMEAGLVDQDDLDE
                     EHQGLAPAELFARLKARMPDGEDLVVTHGDACLPNIMVENGRFSGFIDCGRLGVADRY
                     QDIALATRDIAEELGGEWADRFLVLYGIAAPDSQRIAFYRLLDEFF"
                     /standard_name="NeoR/KanR"
     misc_feature    7677..7798
                     /note="Geneious type: polyA_signal"
                     /note="SV40 polyadenylation signal"
                     /standard_name="SV40 poly(A) signal"
     protein_bind    7871..7887
                     /bound_moiety="lac repressor encoded by lacI"
                     /note="The lac repressor binds to the lac operator to 
                     inhibit transcription in E. coli. This inhibition can be
                     relieved by adding lactose or
                     isopropyl-beta-D-thiogalactopyranoside (IPTG)."
                     /standard_name="lac operator"
     regulatory      complement(7895..7925)
                     /note="Geneious type: promoter"
                     /note="promoter for the E. coli lac operon"
                     /standard_name="lac promoter"
     protein_bind    7940..7961
                     /bound_moiety="E. coli catabolite activator protein"
                     /note="CAP binding activates transcription in the
                     presenceof cAMP."
                     /standard_name="CAP binding site"
     rep_origin      complement(8249..8834)
     CDS             complement(9005..9865)
                     /codon_start=1
                     /gene="bla"
                     /product="beta-lactamase"
                     /note="confers resistance to ampicillin, carbenicillin,
                     and related antibiotics"
                     /translation="MSIQHFRVALIPFFAAFCLPVFAHPETLVKVKDAEDQLGARVGY
                     IELDLNSGKILESFRPEERFPMMSTFKVLLCGAVLSRIDAGQEQLGRRIHYSQNDLVE
                     YSPVTEKHLTDGMTVRELCSAAITMSDNTAANLLLTTIGGPKELTAFLHNMGDHVTRL
                     DRWEPELNEAIPNDERDTTMPVAMATTLRKLLTGELLTLASRQQLIDWMEADKVAGPL
                     LRSALPAGWFIADKSGAGERGSRGIIAALGPDGKPSRIVVIYTTGSQATMDERNRQIA
                     EIGASLIKHW"
                     /standard_name="AmpR"
     regulatory      complement(9866..9970)
                     /note="Geneious type: promoter"
                     /gene="bla"
                     /standard_name="AmpR promoter"
ORIGIN      
        1 gacggatcgg gagatctccc gatcccctat ggtgcactct cagtacaatc tgctctgatg
       61 ccgcatagtt aagccagtat ctgctccctg cttgtgtgtt ggaggtcgct gagtagtgcg
      121 cgagcaaaat ttaagctaca acaaggcaag gcttgaccga caattgcatg aagaatctgc
      181 ttagggttag gcgttttgcg ctgcttcgcg atgtacgggc cagatatacg cgttgacatt
      241 gattattgac tagttattaa tagtaatcaa ttacggggtc attagttcat agcccatata
      301 tggagttccg cgttacataa cttacggtaa atggcccgcc tggctgaccg cccaacgacc
      361 cccgcccatt gacgtcaata atgacgtatg ttcccatagt aacgccaata gggactttcc
      421 attgacgtca atgggtggag tatttacggt aaactgccca cttggcagta catcaagtgt
      481 atcatatgcc aagtacgccc cctattgacg tcaatgacgg taaatggccc gcctggcatt
      541 atgcccagta catgacctta tgggactttc ctacttggca gtacatctac gtattagtca
      601 tcgctattac catggtgatg cggttttggc agtacatcaa tgggcgtgga tagcggtttg
      661 actcacgggg atttccaagt ctccacccca ttgacgtcaa tgggagtttg ttttggcacc
      721 aaaatcaacg ggactttcca aaatgtcgta acaactccgc cccattgacg caaatgggcg
      781 gtaggcgtgt acggtgggag gtctatataa gcagagctct ctggctaact agagaaccca
      841 ctgcttactg gcttatcgaa attaatacga ctcactatag ggagacccaa gctggctagc
      901 gtttaaacgg gccctctaga ctcgagggag atgagcccca agaagaagag aaaggtggag
      961 gccagcgaca agaagtacag catcggcctg gccatcggca ccaactctgt gggctgggcc
     1021 gtgatcaccg acgagtacaa ggtgcccagc aagaaattca aggtgctggg caacaccgac
     1081 cggcacagca tcaagaagaa cctgatcgga gccctgctgt tcgacagcgg cgaaacagcc
     1141 gaggccaccc ggctgaagag aaccgccaga agaagataca ccagacggaa gaaccggatc
     1201 tgctatctgc aagagatctt cagcaacgag atggccaagg tggacgacag cttcttccac
     1261 agactggaag agtccttcct ggtggaagag gataagaagc acgagcggca ccccatcttc
     1321 ggcaacatcg tggacgaggt ggcctaccac gagaagtacc ccaccatcta ccacctgaga
     1381 aagaaactgg tggacagcac cgacaaggcc gacctgcggc tgatctatct ggccctggcc
     1441 cacatgatca agttccgggg ccacttcctg atcgagggcg acctgaaccc cgacaacagc
     1501 gacgtggaca agctgttcat ccagctggtg cagacctaca accagctgtt cgaggaaaac
     1561 cccatcaacg ccagcggcgt ggacgccaag gccatcctgt ctgccagact gagcaagagc
     1621 agacggctgg aaaatctgat cgcccagctg cccggcgaga agaagaatgg cctgttcggc
     1681 aacctgattg ccctgagcct gggcctgacc cccaacttca agagcaactt cgacctggcc
     1741 gaggatgcca aactgcagct gagcaaggac acctacgacg acgacctgga caacctgctg
     1801 gcccagatcg gcgaccagta cgccgacctg tttctggccg ccaagaacct gtccgacgcc
     1861 atcctgctga gcgacatcct gagagtgaac accgagatca ccaaggcccc cctgagcgcc
     1921 tctatgatca agagatacga cgagcaccac caggacctga ccctgctgaa agctctcgtg
     1981 cggcagcagc tgcctgagaa gtacaaagag attttcttcg accagagcaa gaacggctac
     2041 gccggctaca ttgacggcgg agccagccag gaagagttct acaagttcat caagcccatc
     2101 ctggaaaaga tggacggcac cgaggaactg ctcgtgaagc tgaacagaga ggacctgctg
     2161 cggaagcagc ggaccttcga caacggcagc atcccccacc agatccacct gggagagctg
     2221 cacgccattc tgcggcggca ggaagatttt tacccattcc tgaaggacaa ccgggaaaag
     2281 atcgagaaga tcctgacctt ccgcatcccc tactacgtgg gccctctggc caggggaaac
     2341 agcagattcg cctggatgac cagaaagagc gaggaaacca tcaccccctg gaacttcgag
     2401 gaagtggtgg acaagggcgc ttccgcccag agcttcatcg agcggatgac caacttcgat
     2461 aagaacctgc ccaacgagaa ggtgctgccc aagcacagcc tgctgtacga gtacttcacc
     2521 gtgtataacg agctgaccaa agtgaaatac gtgaccgagg gaatgagaaa gcccgccttc
     2581 ctgagcggcg agcagaaaaa ggccatcgtg gacctgctgt tcaagaccaa ccggaaagtg
     2641 accgtgaagc agctgaaaga ggactacttc aagaaaatcg agtgcttcga ctccgtggaa
     2701 atctccggcg tggaagatcg gttcaacgcc tccctgggca cataccacga tctgctgaaa
     2761 attatcaagg acaaggactt cctggacaat gaggaaaacg aggacattct ggaagatatc
     2821 gtgctgaccc tgacactgtt tgaggacaga gagatgatcg aggaacggct gaaaacctat
     2881 gcccacctgt tcgacgacaa agtgatgaag cagctgaagc ggcggagata caccggctgg
     2941 ggcaggctga gccggaagct gatcaacggc atccgggaca agcagtccgg caagacaatc
     3001 ctggatttcc tgaagtccga cggcttcgcc aacagaaact tcatgcagct gatccacgac
     3061 gacagcctga cctttaaaga ggacatccag aaagcccagg tgtccggcca gggcgatagc
     3121 ctgcacgagc acattgccaa tctggccggc agccccgcca ttaagaaggg catcctgcag
     3181 acagtgaagg tggtggacga gctcgtgaaa gtgatgggcc ggcacaagcc cgagaacatc
     3241 gtgatcgaaa tggccagaga gaaccagacc acccagaagg gacagaagaa cagccgcgag
     3301 agaatgaagc ggatcgaaga gggcatcaaa gagctgggca gccagatcct gaaagaacac
     3361 cccgtggaaa acacccagct gcagaacgag aagctgtacc tgtactacct gcagaatggg
     3421 cgggatatgt acgtggacca ggaactggac atcaaccggc tgtccgacta cgatgtggac
     3481 gctatcgtgc ctcagagctt tctgaaggac gactccatcg acaacaaggt gctgaccaga
     3541 agcgacaaga accggggcaa gagcgacaac gtgccctccg aagaggtcgt gaagaagatg
     3601 aagaactact ggcggcagct gctgaacgcc aagctgatta cccagagaaa gttcgacaat
     3661 ctgaccaagg ccgagagagg cggcctgagc gaactggata aggccggctt catcaagaga
     3721 cagctggtgg aaacccggca gatcacaaag cacgtggcac agatcctgga ctcccggatg
     3781 aacactaagt acgacgagaa tgacaagctg atccgggaag tgaaagtgat caccctgaag
     3841 tccaagctgg tgtccgattt ccggaaggat ttccagtttt acaaagtgcg cgagatcaac
     3901 aactaccacc acgcccacga cgcctacctg aacgccgtcg tgggaaccgc cctgatcaaa
     3961 aagtacccta agctggaaag cgagttcgtg tacggcgact acaaggtgta cgacgtgcgg
     4021 aagatgatcg ccaagagcga gcaggaaatc ggcaaggcta ccgccaagta cttcttctac
     4081 agcaacatca tgaacttttt caagaccgag attaccctgg ccaacggcga gatccggaag
     4141 cggcctctga tcgagacaaa cggcgaaacc ggggagatcg tgtgggataa gggccgggat
     4201 tttgccaccg tgcggaaagt gctgagcatg ccccaagtga atatcgtgaa aaagaccgag
     4261 gtgcagacag gcggcttcag caaagagtct atcctgccca agaggaacag cgataagctg
     4321 atcgccagaa agaaggactg ggaccctaag aagtacggcg gcttcgacag ccccaccgtg
     4381 gcctattctg tgctggtggt ggccaaagtg gaaaagggca agtccaagaa actgaagagt
     4441 gtgaaagagc tgctggggat caccatcatg gaaagaagca gcttcgagaa gaatcccatc
     4501 gactttctgg aagccaaggg ctacaaagaa gtgaaaaagg acctgatcat caagctgcct
     4561 aagtactccc tgttcgagct ggaaaacggc cggaagagaa tgctggcctc tgccggcgaa
     4621 ctgcagaagg gaaacgaact ggccctgccc tccaaatatg tgaacttcct gtacctggcc
     4681 agccactatg agaagctgaa gggctccccc gaggataatg agcagaaaca gctgtttgtg
     4741 gaacagcaca agcactacct ggacgagatc atcgagcaga tcagcgagtt ctccaagaga
     4801 gtgatcctgg ccgacgctaa tctggacaaa gtgctgtccg cctacaacaa gcaccgggat
     4861 aagcccatca gagagcaggc cgagaatatc atccacctgt ttaccctgac caatctggga
     4921 gcccctgccg ccttcaagta ctttgacacc accatcgacc ggaagaggta caccagcacc
     4981 aaagaggtgc tggacgccac cctgatccac cagagcatca ccggcctgta cgagacacgg
     5041 atcgacctgt ctcagctggg aggcgacggc ggctccggag ggctggcaac cacactggaa
     5101 cggatcgaga aaaatttcgt gattactgat ccgagactgc ctgacaaccc aatcattttt
     5161 gcgagcgatt ccttcctgca gctgacagaa tattctcggg aagagatcct ggggcgcaat
     5221 tgccgttttc tgcagggacc cgagacagac cgtgccactg ttcggaaaat cagagatgct
     5281 attgacaacc agactgaagt gaccgttcag ctgatcaatt ataccaagag cggcaagaag
     5341 ttctggaacg tgttccacct gcagccgatg cgcgattata agggcgacgt ccagtacttc
     5401 attggcgtgc agctggatgg caccgaacgt cttcatggcg ccgctgagcg tgaggcggtc
     5461 tgcctgatca aaaagacagc ctttcagatt gctgaggcag cgaacgacga aaattacttt
     5521 tgagcttgaa ttccaccaca ctggactagt ggatccgagc tcggtaccaa gcttaagttt
     5581 aaaccgctga tcagcctcga ctgtgccttc tagttgccag ccatctgttg tttgcccctc
     5641 ccccgtgcct tccttgaccc tggaaggtgc cactcccact gtcctttcct aataaaatga
     5701 ggaaattgca tcgcattgtc tgagtaggtg tcattctatt ctggggggtg gggtggggca
     5761 ggacagcaag ggggaggatt gggaagacaa tagcaggcat gctggggatg cggtgggctc
     5821 tatggcttct gaggcggaaa gaaccagctg gggctctagg gggtatcccc nnnnnnnnnn
     5881 nnnnnnnnnn nnnnnnnnnn nnnnnnnnnn nnnnnnnnnn nnnnnnnnnn nnnnnnnnnn
     5941 nnnnnnnnnn nnnnnnnnnn nnnnnnnnnn nnnnnnnnnn nnnnnnnnnn nnnncnnnnn
     6001 nnnnnnnnnn nnnnnnnnnn nnnnnnnnnn nnnnnnnnnn nnnnnnnnnn nnnnnnnnnn
     6061 nnnnnnnnnn nnnnnnnnnn nnnnnnannn nnnnnnnnnn nnnnnnnnnn nnnnnnnnnn
     6121 nnnnnnnnnn nnnnnncctt tgacgttgga gtccacgttc tttaatagtg gactcttgtt
     6181 ccaaactgga acaacactca accctatctc ggtctattct tttgatttat aagggatttt
     6241 gccgatttcg gcctattggt taaaaaatga gctgatttaa caaaaattta acgcgaatta
     6301 attctgtgga atgtgtgtca gttagggtgt ggaaagtccc caggctcccc agcaggcaga
     6361 agtatgcaaa gcatgcatct caattagtca gcaaccaggt gtggaaagtc cccaggctcc
     6421 ccagcaggca gaagtatgca aagcatgcat ctcaattagt cagcaaccat agtcccgccc
     6481 ctaactccgc ccatcccgcc cctaactccg cccagttccg cccattctcc gccccatggc
     6541 tgactaattt tttttattta tgcagaggcc gaggccgcct ctgcctctga gctattccag
     6601 aagtagtgag gaggcttttt tggaggccta ggcttttgca aaaagctccc gggagcttgt
     6661 atatccattt tcggatctga tcaagagaca ggatgaggat cgtttcgcat gattgaacaa
     6721 gatggattgc acgcaggttc tccggccgct tgggtggaga ggctattcgg ctatgactgg
     6781 gcacaacaga caatcggctg ctctgatgcc gccgtgttcc ggctgtcagc gcaggggcgc
     6841 ccggttcttt ttgtcaagac cgacctgtcc ggtgccctga atgaactgca ggacgaggca
     6901 gcgcggctat cgtggctggc cacgacgggc gttccttgcg cagctgtgct cgacgttgtc
     6961 actgaagcgg gaagggactg gctgctattg ggcgaagtgc cggggcagga tctcctgtca
     7021 tctcaccttg ctcctgccga gaaagtatcc atcatggctg atgcaatgcg gcggctgcat
     7081 acgcttgatc cggctacctg cccattcgac caccaagcga aacatcgcat cgagcgagca
     7141 cgtactcgga tggaagccgg tcttgtcgat caggatgatc tggacgaaga gcatcagggg
     7201 ctcgcgccag ccgaactgtt cgccaggctc aaggcgcgca tgcccgacgg cgaggatctc
     7261 gtcgtgaccc atggcgatgc ctgcttgccg aatatcatgg tggaaaatgg ccgcttttct
     7321 ggattcatcg actgtggccg gctgggtgtg gcggaccgct atcaggacat agcgttggct
     7381 acccgtgata ttgctgaaga gcttggcggc gaatgggctg accgcttcct cgtgctttac
     7441 ggtatcgccg ctcccgattc gcagcgcatc gccttctatc gccttcttga cgagttcttc
     7501 tgagcgggac tctggggttc gaaatgaccg accaagcgac gcccaacctg ccatcacgag
     7561 atttcgattc caccgccgcc ttctatgaaa ggttgggctt cggaatcgtt ttccgggacg
     7621 ccggctggat gatcctccag cgcggggatc tcatgctgga gttcttcgcc caccccaact
     7681 tgtttattgc agcttataat ggttacaaat aaagcaatag catcacaaat ttcacaaata
     7741 aagcattttt ttcactgcat tctagttgtg gtttgtccaa actcatcaat gtatcttatc
     7801 atgtctgtat accgtcgacc tctagctaga gcttggcgta atcatggtca tagctgtttc
     7861 ctgtgtgaaa ttgttatccg ctcacaattc cacacaacat acgagccgga agcataaagt
     7921 gtaaagcctg gggtgcctaa tgagtgagct aactcacatt aattgcgttg cgctcactgc
     7981 ccgctttcca gtcgggaaac ctgtcgtgcc agctgcatta atgaatcggc caacgcgcgg
     8041 ggagaggcgg tttgcgtatt gggcgctctt ccgcttcctc gctcactgac tcgctgcgct
     8101 cggtcgttcg gctgcggcga gcggtatcag ctcactcaaa ggcggtaata cggttatcca
     8161 cagaatcagg ggataacgca ggaaagaaca tgtgagcaaa aggccagcaa aaggccagga
     8221 accgtaaaaa ggccgcgttg ctggcgtttt tccataggct ccgcccccct gacgagcatc
     8281 acaaaaatcg acgctcaagt cagaggtggc gaaacccgac aggactataa agataccagg
     8341 cgtttccccc tggaagctcc ctcgtgcgct ctcctgttcc gaccctgccg cttaccggat
     8401 acctgtccgc ctttctccct tcgggaagcg tggcgctttc tcatagctca cgctgtaggt
     8461 atctcagttc ggtgtaggtc gttcgctcca agctgggctg tgtgcacgaa ccccccgttc
     8521 agcccgaccg ctgcgcctta tccggtaact atcgtcttga gtccaacccg gtaagacacg
     8581 acttatcgcc actggcagca gccactggta acaggattag cagagcgagg tatgtaggcg
     8641 gtgctacaga gttcttgaag tggtggccta actacggcta cactagaaga acagtatttg
     8701 gtatctgcgc tctgctgaag ccagttacct tcggaaaaag agttggtagc tcttgatccg
     8761 gcaaacaaac caccgctggt agcggttttt ttgtttgcaa gcagcagatt acgcgcagaa
     8821 aaaaaggatc tcaagaagat cctttgatct tttctacggg gtctgacgct cagtggaacg
     8881 aaaactcacg ttaagggatt ttggtcatga gattatcaaa aaggatcttc acctagatcc
     8941 ttttaaatta aaaatgaagt tttaaatcaa tctaaagtat atatgagtaa acttggtctg
     9001 acagttacca atgcttaatc agtgaggcac ctatctcagc gatctgtcta tttcgttcat
     9061 ccatagttgc ctgactcccc gtcgtgtaga taactacgat acgggagggc ttaccatctg
     9121 gccccagtgc tgcaatgata ccgcgagacc cacgctcacc ggctccagat ttatcagcaa
     9181 taaaccagcc agccggaagg gccgagcgca gaagtggtcc tgcaacttta tccgcctcca
     9241 tccagtctat taattgttgc cgggaagcta gagtaagtag ttcgccagtt aatagtttgc
     9301 gcaacgttgt tgccattgct acaggcatcg tggtgtcacg ctcgtcgttt ggtatggctt
     9361 cattcagctc cggttcccaa cgatcaaggc gagttacatg atcccccatg ttgtgcaaaa
     9421 aagcggttag ctccttcggt cctccgatcg ttgtcagaag taagttggcc gcagtgttat
     9481 cactcatggt tatggcagca ctgcataatt ctcttactgt catgccatcc gtaagatgct
     9541 tttctgtgac tggtgagtac tcaaccaagt cattctgaga atagtgtatg cggcgaccga
     9601 gttgctcttg cccggcgtca atacgggata ataccgcgcc acatagcaga actttaaaag
     9661 tgctcatcat tggaaaacgt tcttcggggc gaaaactctc aaggatctta ccgctgttga
     9721 gatccagttc gatgtaaccc actcgtgcac ccaactgatc ttcagcatct tttactttca
     9781 ccagcgtttc tgggtgagca aaaacaggaa ggcaaaatgc cgcaaaaaag ggaataaggg
     9841 cgacacggaa atgttgaata ctcatactct tcctttttca atattattga agcatttatc
     9901 agggttattg tctcatgagc ggatacatat ttgaatgtat ttagaaaaat aaacaaatag
     9961 gggttccgcg cacatttccc cgaaaagtgc cacctgacgt c
//
